# Supplementary material for: Toward sustainable food preservatives: high-level production of sorbic acid in engineered Saccharomyces cerevisiae
Source: Nat Commun. 2026 Apr 21;17:5492. doi: 10.1038/s41467-026-72163-8 (PMC13284220; doi:10.1038/s41467-026-72163-8)
Supplement: Supplementary file 7 — Source data [file 41467_2026_72163_MOESM7_ESM.zip › Plasmid_Sequences/gb files/p3041-1021b.gb]

LOCUS       Exported                5293 bp DNA     circular SYN 05-SEP-2025
DEFINITION  EasyClone-MarkerFree guiding RNA vector to direct Cas9 to cut at 
            sites X-3, XI-2, and XII-2.
ACCESSION   .
VERSION     .
KEYWORDS    pCfB3051(gRNA X-3 XI-2 XII-2)
SOURCE      synthetic DNA construct
  ORGANISM  synthetic DNA construct
REFERENCE   1  (bases 1 to 5293)
  AUTHORS   Jessop-Fabre MM, Jakociunas T, Stovicek V, Dai Z, Jensen MK, 
            Keasling JD, Borodina I
  TITLE     EasyClone-MarkerFree: A vector toolkit for marker-less integration 
            of genes into Saccharomyces cerevisiae via CRISPR-Cas9.
  JOURNAL   Biotechnol J. 2016 Aug;11(8):1110-7. doi: 10.1002/biot.201600147. 
            Epub 2016 Jun 23.
  PUBMED    27166612
REFERENCE   2  (bases 1 to 5293)
  AUTHORS   .
  TITLE     Direct Submission
  JOURNAL   Exported Mar 19, 2026 from SnapGene 6.0.2
            https://www.snapgene.com
COMMENT     SGRef: number: 1; type: "Journal Article"; doi: 
            "10.1002/biot.201600147"; journalName: "Biotechnol J"; date: 
            "2016-08"; volume: "11"; issue: "8"; pages: "1110-7"
FEATURES             Location/Qualifiers
     source          1..5293
                     /mol_type="other DNA"
                     /organism="synthetic DNA construct"
     source          1741..1760
                     /chromosome="X"
                     /strain="S288C"
                     /mol_type="genomic DNA"
                     /db_xref="taxon:559292"
                     /organism="Saccharomyces cerevisiae S288C"
     primer_bind     complement(29..51)
                     /label=pGEX 3'
                     /note="pGEX vectors, reverse primer"
     gene            175..1294
                     /label=natMX6
                     /note="yeast selectable marker conferring nourseothricin 
                     resistance"
     promoter        175..518
                     /label=TEF promoter
                     /note="Ashbya gossypii TEF promoter"
     CDS             519..1091
                     /codon_start=1
                     /gene="Streptomyces noursei nat1"
                     /product="nourseothricin acetyltransferase"
                     /label=NrsR
                     /note="confers resistance to nourseothricin"
                     /translation="MGTTLDDTAYRYRTSVPGDAEAIEALDGSFTTDTVFRVTTTGDGF
                     TLREVPVDPPLTKVFPDDESDDESDDGEDGDPDSRTFVAYGDDGDLAGFVVVSYSGWNR
                     RLTVEDIEVAPEHRGHGVGRALMGLATEFARERGAGHLWLEVTNVNAPAIHAYRRMGFT
                     LCGLDTALYDGTASDGEQALYMSMPCP"
     terminator      1097..1294
                     /label=TEF terminator
                     /note="Ashbya gossypii TEF terminator"
     primer_bind     1241..1260
                     /label=pt-delta-sgRNA1
     promoter        1472..1740
                     /label=SNR52 promoter
                     /note="promoter for the S. cerevisiae small nucleolar RNA 
                     gene SNR52"
     primer_bind     complement(1715..1767)
                     /label=p3041-1021b-R
     primer_bind     1737..1795
                     /label=p3041-1021b-F
     misc_feature    1741..1760
                     /label=1021b
     misc_RNA        1761..1835
                     /label=gRNA scaffold
                     /note="guide RNA scaffold for the Streptococcus pyogenes 
                     CRISPR/Cas9 system"
     primer_bind     complement(1766..1785)
                     /label=pt-faa1faa4pox1-R
     terminator      1840..1859
                     /label=SUP4 terminator
                     /note="transcription terminator for the S. cerevisiae SUP4 
                     tRNA gene"
     primer_bind     complement(1876..1894)
                     /label=pt-3051-R
     primer_bind     complement(1961..1978)
                     /label=L4440
                     /note="L4440 vector, forward primer"
     rep_origin      complement(2132..2720)
                     /direction=LEFT
                     /label=ori
                     /note="high-copy-number ColE1/pMB1/pBR322/pUC origin of 
                     replication"
     primer_bind     complement(2212..2231)
                     /label=pBR322ori-F
                     /note="pBR322 origin, forward primer"
     CDS             complement(2891..3751)
                     /codon_start=1
                     /gene="bla"
                     /product="beta-lactamase"
                     /label=AmpR
                     /note="confers resistance to ampicillin, carbenicillin, and
                     related antibiotics"
                     /translation="MSIQHFRVALIPFFAAFCLPVFAHPETLVKVKDAEDQLGARVGYI
                     ELDLNSGKILESFRPEERFPMMSTFKVLLCGAVLSRIDAGQEQLGRRIHYSQNDLVEYS
                     PVTEKHLTDGMTVRELCSAAITMSDNTAANLLLTTIGGPKELTAFLHNMGDHVTRLDRW
                     EPELNEAIPNDERDTTMPVAMATTLRKLLTGELLTLASRQQLIDWMEADKVAGPLLRSA
                     LPAGWFIADKSGAGERGSRGIIAALGPDGKPSRIVVIYTTGSQATMDERNRQIAEIGAS
                     LIKHW"
     primer_bind     complement(3013..3034)
                     /label=p3041-BsaI-R2
     misc_feature    3026..3029
                     /label=BsaI cut
     primer_bind     3031..3054
                     /label=p3041-BsaI-F2
     primer_bind     3514..3533
                     /label=Amp-1F
                     /note="Ampicillin resistance gene, reverse primer"
     primer_bind     complement(3587..3607)
                     /label=Amp-1R
     promoter        complement(3752..3856)
                     /gene="bla"
                     /label=AmpR promoter
     rep_origin      3883..5225
                     /label=2u ori
                     /note="yeast 2u plasmid origin of replication"
     protein_bind    complement(4846..4893)
                     /label=FRT
                     /bound_moiety="FLP recombinase from the Saccharomyces 
                     cerevisiae 2u plasmid"
                     /note="FLP-mediated recombination occurs in the 8-bp core 
                     sequence TCTAGAAA (Turan and Bode, 2011)."
     primer_bind     5266..5284
                     /label=pBRforEco
                     /note="pBR322 vectors, upsteam of EcoRI site, forward 
                     primer"
ORIGIN
        1 tcgcgcgttt cggtgatgac ggtgaaaacc tctgacacat gcagctcccg gagacggtca
       61 cagcttgtct gtaagcggat gccgggagca gacaagcccg tcagggcgcg tcagcgggct
      121 gcatttaaat gatctgttta gcttgcctcg tccccgccgg gtcacccggc cagcgacatg
      181 gaggcccaga ataccctcct tgacagtctt gacgtgcgca gctcaggggc atgatgtgac
      241 tgtcgcccgt acatttagcc catacatccc catgtataat catttgcatc catacatttt
      301 gatggccgca cggcgcgaag caaaaattac ggctcctcgc tgcagacctg cgagcaggga
      361 aacgctcccc tcacagacgc gttgaattgt ccccacgccg cgcccctgta gagaaatata
      421 aaaggttagg atttgccact gaggttcttc tttcatatac ttccttttaa aatcttgcta
      481 ggatacagtt ctcacatcac atccgaacat aaacaaccat gggtaccact cttgacgaca
      541 cggcttaccg gtaccgcacc agtgtcccgg gggacgccga ggccatcgag gcactggatg
      601 ggtccttcac caccgacacc gttttccgcg tcaccaccac cggggacggc ttcaccctgc
      661 gggaggtgcc ggtggacccg cccctgacca aggtgttccc cgacgacgaa tcggacgacg
      721 aatcggacga cggggaggac ggcgacccgg actcccggac gttcgtcgcg tacggggacg
      781 acggcgacct ggcgggcttc gtggtcgtct cgtactccgg ctggaaccgc cggctgaccg
      841 tcgaggacat cgaggtcgcc ccggagcacc gggggcacgg ggtcgggcgc gcgttgatgg
      901 ggctcgcgac ggagttcgcc cgcgagcggg gcgccgggca cctctggctg gaggtcacca
      961 acgtcaacgc accggcgatc cacgcgtacc ggcggatggg gttcaccctc tgcggcctgg
     1021 acaccgccct gtacgacggc accgcctcgg acggcgagca ggcgctctac atgagcatgc
     1081 cctgccccta atcagtactg acaataaaaa gattcttgtt ttcaagaact tgtcatttgt
     1141 atagtttttt tatattgtag ttgttctatt ttaatcaaat gttagcgtga tttatatttt
     1201 ttttcgcctc gacatcatct gcccagatgc gaagttaagt gcgcagaaag taatatcatg
     1261 cgtcaatcgt atgtgaatgc tggtcgctat actgctgtcg attcgatact aacgccgcca
     1321 tccagtgtcg aaaacgagct gcggccgcct acagggcgcg tcgcgccatt cgccattcag
     1381 gctgcgcaac tgttgggaag ggcgatcggt gcgggcctct tcgctattac gccagctgga
     1441 atgcgtgcga tagggaacaa aagctggagc ttctttgaaa agataatgta tgattatgct
     1501 ttcactcata tttatacaga aacttgatgt tttctttcga gtatatacaa ggtgattaca
     1561 tgtacgtttg aagtacaact ctagattttg tagtgccctc ttgggctagc ggtaaaggtg
     1621 cgcatttttt cacaccctac aatgttctgt tcaaaagatt ttggtcaaac gctgtagaag
     1681 tgaaagttgg tgcgcatgtt tcggcgttcg aaacttctcc gcagtgaaag ataaatgatc
     1741 caattaccac cacacagagg gttttagagc tagaaatagc aagttaaaat aaggctagtc
     1801 cgttatcaac ttgaaaaagt ggcaccgagt cggtggtgct ttttttgttt tttatgtctt
     1861 cgagtcatgt aattagttaa tcgcgtgcat tccagctgca ttaatgaatc ggccaacgcg
     1921 cggggagagg cggtttgcgt attgggcgct cttccgcttc ctcgctcact gactcgctgc
     1981 gctcggtcgt tcggctgcgg cgagcggtat cagctcactc aaaggcggta atacggttat
     2041 ccacagaatc aggggataac gcaggaaaga acatgtgagc aaaaggccag caaaaggcca
     2101 ggaaccgtaa aaaggccgcg ttgctggcgt ttttccatag gctccgcccc cctgacgagc
     2161 atcacaaaaa tcgacgctca agtcagaggt ggcgaaaccc gacaggacta taaagatacc
     2221 aggcgtttcc ccctggaagc tccctcgtgc gctctcctgt tccgaccctg ccgcttaccg
     2281 gatacctgtc cgcctttctc ccttcgggaa gcgtggcgct ttctcatagc tcacgctgta
     2341 ggtatctcag ttcggtgtag gtcgttcgct ccaagctggg ctgtgtgcac gaaccccccg
     2401 ttcagcccga ccgctgcgcc ttatccggta actatcgtct tgagtccaac ccggtaagac
     2461 acgacttatc gccactggca gcagccactg gtaacaggat tagcagagcg aggtatgtag
     2521 gcggtgctac agagttcttg aagtggtggc ctaactacgg ctacactaga aggacagtat
     2581 ttggtatctg cgctctgctg aagccagtta ccttcggaaa aagagttggt agctcttgat
     2641 ccggcaaaca aaccaccgct ggtagcggtg gtttttttgt ttgcaagcag cagattacgc
     2701 gcagaaaaaa aggatctcaa gaagatcctt tgatcttttc tacggggtct gacgctcagt
     2761 ggaacgaaaa ctcacgttaa gggattttgg tcatgagatt atcaaaaagg atcttcacct
     2821 agatcctttt aaattaaaaa tgaagtttta aatcaatcta aagtatatat gagtaaactt
     2881 ggtctgacag ttaccaatgc ttaatcagtg aggcacctat ctcagcgatc tgtctatttc
     2941 gttcatccat agttgcctga ctccccgtcg tgtagataac tacgatacgg gagggcttac
     3001 catctggccc cagtgctgca atgataccgc ggctcccacg ctcaccggct ccagatttat
     3061 cagcaataaa ccagccagcc ggaagggccg agcgcagaag tggtcctgca actttatccg
     3121 cctccatcca gtctattaat tgttgccggg aagctagagt aagtagttcg ccagttaata
     3181 gtttgcgcaa cgttgttgcc attgctacag gcatcgtggt gtcacgctcg tcgtttggta
     3241 tggcttcatt cagctccggt tcccaacgat caaggcgagt tacatgatcc cccatgttgt
     3301 gcaaaaaagc ggttagctcc ttcggtcctc cgatcgttgt cagaagtaag ttggccgcag
     3361 tgttatcact catggttatg gcagcactgc ataattctct tactgtcatg ccatccgtaa
     3421 gatgcttttc tgtgactggt gagtactcaa ccaagtcatt ctgagaatag tgtatgcggc
     3481 gaccgagttg ctcttgcccg gcgtcaatac gggataatac cgcgccacat agcagaactt
     3541 taaaagtgct catcattgga aaacgttctt cggggcgaaa actctcaagg atcttaccgc
     3601 tgttgagatc cagttcgatg taacccactc gtgcacccaa ctgatcttca gcatctttta
     3661 ctttcaccag cgtttctggg tgagcaaaaa caggaaggca aaatgccgca aaaaagggaa
     3721 taagggcgac acggaaatgt tgaatactca tactcttcct ttttcaatat tattgaagca
     3781 tttatcaggg ttattgtctc atgagcggat acatatttga atgtatttag aaaaataaac
     3841 aaataggggt tccgcgcaca tttccccgaa aagtgccacc tgaacgaagc atctgtgctt
     3901 cattttgtag aacaaaaatg caacgcgaga gcgctaattt ttcaaacaaa gaatctgagc
     3961 tgcattttta cagaacagaa atgcaacgcg aaagcgctat tttaccaacg aagaatctgt
     4021 gcttcatttt tgtaaaacaa aaatgcaacg cgagagcgct aatttttcaa acaaagaatc
     4081 tgagctgcat ttttacagaa cagaaatgca acgcgagagc gctattttac caacaaagaa
     4141 tctatacttc ttttttgttc tacaaaaatg catcccgaga gcgctatttt tctaacaaag
     4201 catcttagat tacttttttt ctcctttgtg cgctctataa tgcagtctct tgataacttt
     4261 ttgcactgta ggtccgttaa ggttagaaga aggctacttt ggtgtctatt ttctcttcca
     4321 taaaaaaagc ctgactccac ttcccgcgtt tactgattac tagcgaagct gcgggtgcat
     4381 tttttcaaga taaaggcatc cccgattata ttctataccg atgtggattg cgcatacttt
     4441 gtgaacagaa agtgatagcg ttgatgattc ttcattggtc agaaaattat gaacggtttc
     4501 ttctattttg tctctatata ctacgtatag gaaatgttta cattttcgta ttgttttcga
     4561 ttcactctat gaatagttct tactacaatt tttttgtcta aagagtaata ctagagataa
     4621 acataaaaaa tgtagaggtc gagtttagat gcaagttcaa ggagcgaaag gtggatgggt
     4681 aggttatata gggatatagc acagagatat atagcaaaga gatacttttg agcaatgttt
     4741 gtggaagcgg tattcgcaat attttagtag ctcgttacag tccggtgcgt ttttggtttt
     4801 ttgaaagtgc gtcttcagag cgcttttggt tttcaaaagc gctctgaagt tcctatactt
     4861 tctagagaat aggaacttcg gaataggaac ttcaaagcgt ttccgaaaac gagcgcttcc
     4921 gaaaatgcaa cgcgagctgc gcacatacag ctcactgttc acgtcgcacc tatatctgcg
     4981 tgttgcctgt atatatatat acatgagaag aacggcatag tgcgtgttta tgcttaaatg
     5041 cgtacttata tgcgtctatt tatgtaggat gaaaggtagt ctagtacctc ctgtgatatt
     5101 atcccattcc atgcggggta tcgtatgctt ccttcagcac taccctttag ctgttctata
     5161 tgctgccact cctcaattgg attagtctca tccttcaatg ctatcatttc ctttgatatt
     5221 ggatcatact aagaaaccat tattatcatg acattaacct ataaaaatag gcgtatcacg
     5281 aggccctttc gtc
//
