# Supplementary material for: Toward sustainable food preservatives: high-level production of sorbic acid in engineered Saccharomyces cerevisiae
Source: Nat Commun. 2026 Apr 21;17:5492. doi: 10.1038/s41467-026-72163-8 (PMC13284220; doi:10.1038/s41467-026-72163-8)
Supplement: Supplementary file 7 — Source data [file 41467_2026_72163_MOESM7_ESM.zip › Plasmid_Sequences/gb files/p3041-308a.gb]

LOCUS       Exported                5293 bp DNA     circular SYN 05-SEP-2025
DEFINITION  EasyClone-MarkerFree guiding RNA vector to direct Cas9 to cut at 
            sites X-3, XI-2, and XII-2.
ACCESSION   .
VERSION     .
KEYWORDS    pCfB3051(gRNA X-3 XI-2 XII-2)
SOURCE      synthetic DNA construct
  ORGANISM  synthetic DNA construct
REFERENCE   1  (bases 1 to 5293)
  AUTHORS   Jessop-Fabre MM, Jakociunas T, Stovicek V, Dai Z, Jensen MK, 
            Keasling JD, Borodina I
  TITLE     EasyClone-MarkerFree: A vector toolkit for marker-less integration 
            of genes into Saccharomyces cerevisiae via CRISPR-Cas9.
  JOURNAL   Biotechnol J. 2016 Aug;11(8):1110-7. doi: 10.1002/biot.201600147. 
            Epub 2016 Jun 23.
  PUBMED    27166612
REFERENCE   2  (bases 1 to 5293)
  AUTHORS   .
  TITLE     Direct Submission
  JOURNAL   Exported Mar 19, 2026 from SnapGene 6.0.2
            https://www.snapgene.com
COMMENT     SGRef: number: 1; type: "Journal Article"; doi: 
            "10.1002/biot.201600147"; journalName: "Biotechnol J"; date: 
            "2016-08"; volume: "11"; issue: "8"; pages: "1110-7"
FEATURES             Location/Qualifiers
     source          1..5293
                     /mol_type="other DNA"
                     /organism="synthetic DNA construct"
     source          1741..1760
                     /chromosome="III"
                     /strain="S288C"
                     /mol_type="genomic DNA"
                     /db_xref="taxon:559292"
                     /organism="Saccharomyces cerevisiae S288C"
     primer_bind     complement(29..51)
                     /label=pGEX 3'
                     /note="pGEX vectors, reverse primer"
     gene            175..1294
                     /label=natMX6
                     /note="yeast selectable marker conferring nourseothricin 
                     resistance"
     promoter        175..518
                     /label=TEF promoter
                     /note="Ashbya gossypii TEF promoter"
     CDS             519..1091
                     /codon_start=1
                     /gene="Streptomyces noursei nat1"
                     /product="nourseothricin acetyltransferase"
                     /label=NrsR
                     /note="confers resistance to nourseothricin"
                     /translation="MGTTLDDTAYRYRTSVPGDAEAIEALDGSFTTDTVFRVTTTGDGF
                     TLREVPVDPPLTKVFPDDESDDESDDGEDGDPDSRTFVAYGDDGDLAGFVVVSYSGWNR
                     RLTVEDIEVAPEHRGHGVGRALMGLATEFARERGAGHLWLEVTNVNAPAIHAYRRMGFT
                     LCGLDTALYDGTASDGEQALYMSMPCP"
     terminator      1097..1294
                     /label=TEF terminator
                     /note="Ashbya gossypii TEF terminator"
     primer_bind     1241..1260
                     /label=pt-delta-sgRNA1
     promoter        1472..1740
                     /label=SNR52 promoter
                     /note="promoter for the S. cerevisiae small nucleolar RNA 
                     gene SNR52"
     primer_bind     complement(1714..1772)
                     /label=p3041-308a-R
     primer_bind     1737..1795
                     /label=p3041-308a-F
     misc_feature    1741..1760
                     /label=308a
     misc_RNA        1761..1835
                     /label=gRNA scaffold
                     /note="guide RNA scaffold for the Streptococcus pyogenes 
                     CRISPR/Cas9 system"
     primer_bind     complement(1766..1785)
                     /label=pt-faa1faa4pox1-R
     terminator      1840..1859
                     /label=SUP4 terminator
                     /note="transcription terminator for the S. cerevisiae SUP4 
                     tRNA gene"
     primer_bind     complement(1876..1894)
                     /label=pt-3051-R
     primer_bind     complement(1961..1978)
                     /label=L4440
                     /note="L4440 vector, forward primer"
     rep_origin      complement(2132..2720)
                     /direction=LEFT
                     /label=ori
                     /note="high-copy-number ColE1/pMB1/pBR322/pUC origin of 
                     replication"
     primer_bind     complement(2212..2231)
                     /label=pBR322ori-F
                     /note="pBR322 origin, forward primer"
     CDS             complement(2891..3751)
                     /codon_start=1
                     /gene="bla"
                     /product="beta-lactamase"
                     /label=AmpR
                     /note="confers resistance to ampicillin, carbenicillin, and
                     related antibiotics"
                     /translation="MSIQHFRVALIPFFAAFCLPVFAHPETLVKVKDAEDQLGARVGYI
                     ELDLNSGKILESFRPEERFPMMSTFKVLLCGAVLSRIDAGQEQLGRRIHYSQNDLVEYS
                     PVTEKHLTDGMTVRELCSAAITMSDNTAANLLLTTIGGPKELTAFLHNMGDHVTRLDRW
                     EPELNEAIPNDERDTTMPVAMATTLRKLLTGELLTLASRQQLIDWMEADKVAGPLLRSA
                     LPAGWFIADKSGAGERGSRGIIAALGPDGKPSRIVVIYTTGSQATMDERNRQIAEIGAS
                     LIKHW"
     primer_bind     complement(3013..3034)
                     /label=p3041-BsaI-R2
     misc_feature    3026..3029
                     /label=BsaI cut
     primer_bind     3031..3054
                     /label=p3041-BsaI-F2
     primer_bind     3514..3533
                     /label=Amp-1F
                     /note="Ampicillin resistance gene, reverse primer"
     primer_bind     complement(3587..3607)
                     /label=Amp-1R
     promoter        complement(3752..3856)
                     /gene="bla"
                     /label=AmpR promoter
     rep_origin      3883..5225
                     /label=2u ori
                     /note="yeast 2u plasmid origin of replication"
     protein_bind    complement(4846..4893)
                     /label=FRT
                     /bound_moiety="FLP recombinase from the Saccharomyces 
                     cerevisiae 2u plasmid"
                     /note="FLP-mediated recombination occurs in the 8-bp core 
                     sequence TCTAGAAA (Turan and Bode, 2011)."
     primer_bind     5266..5284
                     /label=pBRforEco
                     /note="pBR322 vectors, upsteam of EcoRI site, forward 
                     primer"
ORIGIN
        1 tcgcgcgttt cggtgatgac ggtgaaaacc tctgacacat gcagctcccg gagacggtca
       61 cagcttgtct gtaagcggat gccgggagca gacaagcccg tcagggcgcg tcagcgggct
      121 gcatttaaat gatctgttta gcttgcctcg tccccgccgg gtcacccggc cagcgacatg
      181 gaggcccaga ataccctcct tgacagtctt gacgtgcgca gctcaggggc atgatgtgac
      241 tgtcgcccgt acatttagcc catacatccc catgtataat catttgcatc catacatttt
      301 gatggccgca cggcgcgaag caaaaattac ggctcctcgc tgcagacctg cgagcaggga
      361 aacgctcccc tcacagacgc gttgaattgt ccccacgccg cgcccctgta gagaaatata
      421 aaaggttagg atttgccact gaggttcttc tttcatatac ttccttttaa aatcttgcta
      481 ggatacagtt ctcacatcac atccgaacat aaacaaccat gggtaccact cttgacgaca
      541 cggcttaccg gtaccgcacc agtgtcccgg gggacgccga ggccatcgag gcactggatg
      601 ggtccttcac caccgacacc gttttccgcg tcaccaccac cggggacggc ttcaccctgc
      661 gggaggtgcc ggtggacccg cccctgacca aggtgttccc cgacgacgaa tcggacgacg
      721 aatcggacga cggggaggac ggcgacccgg actcccggac gttcgtcgcg tacggggacg
      781 acggcgacct ggcgggcttc gtggtcgtct cgtactccgg ctggaaccgc cggctgaccg
      841 tcgaggacat cgaggtcgcc ccggagcacc gggggcacgg ggtcgggcgc gcgttgatgg
      901 ggctcgcgac ggagttcgcc cgcgagcggg gcgccgggca cctctggctg gaggtcacca
      961 acgtcaacgc accggcgatc cacgcgtacc ggcggatggg gttcaccctc tgcggcctgg
     1021 acaccgccct gtacgacggc accgcctcgg acggcgagca ggcgctctac atgagcatgc
     1081 cctgccccta atcagtactg acaataaaaa gattcttgtt ttcaagaact tgtcatttgt
     1141 atagtttttt tatattgtag ttgttctatt ttaatcaaat gttagcgtga tttatatttt
     1201 ttttcgcctc gacatcatct gcccagatgc gaagttaagt gcgcagaaag taatatcatg
     1261 cgtcaatcgt atgtgaatgc tggtcgctat actgctgtcg attcgatact aacgccgcca
     1321 tccagtgtcg aaaacgagct gcggccgcct acagggcgcg tcgcgccatt cgccattcag
     1381 gctgcgcaac tgttgggaag ggcgatcggt gcgggcctct tcgctattac gccagctgga
     1441 atgcgtgcga tagggaacaa aagctggagc ttctttgaaa agataatgta tgattatgct
     1501 ttcactcata tttatacaga aacttgatgt tttctttcga gtatatacaa ggtgattaca
     1561 tgtacgtttg aagtacaact ctagattttg tagtgccctc ttgggctagc ggtaaaggtg
     1621 cgcatttttt cacaccctac aatgttctgt tcaaaagatt ttggtcaaac gctgtagaag
     1681 tgaaagttgg tgcgcatgtt tcggcgttcg aaacttctcc gcagtgaaag ataaatgatc
     1741 cacttgtcaa acagaatata gttttagagc tagaaatagc aagttaaaat aaggctagtc
     1801 cgttatcaac ttgaaaaagt ggcaccgagt cggtggtgct ttttttgttt tttatgtctt
     1861 cgagtcatgt aattagttaa tcgcgtgcat tccagctgca ttaatgaatc ggccaacgcg
     1921 cggggagagg cggtttgcgt attgggcgct cttccgcttc ctcgctcact gactcgctgc
     1981 gctcggtcgt tcggctgcgg cgagcggtat cagctcactc aaaggcggta atacggttat
     2041 ccacagaatc aggggataac gcaggaaaga acatgtgagc aaaaggccag caaaaggcca
     2101 ggaaccgtaa aaaggccgcg ttgctggcgt ttttccatag gctccgcccc cctgacgagc
     2161 atcacaaaaa tcgacgctca agtcagaggt ggcgaaaccc gacaggacta taaagatacc
     2221 aggcgtttcc ccctggaagc tccctcgtgc gctctcctgt tccgaccctg ccgcttaccg
     2281 gatacctgtc cgcctttctc ccttcgggaa gcgtggcgct ttctcatagc tcacgctgta
     2341 ggtatctcag ttcggtgtag gtcgttcgct ccaagctggg ctgtgtgcac gaaccccccg
     2401 ttcagcccga ccgctgcgcc ttatccggta actatcgtct tgagtccaac ccggtaagac
     2461 acgacttatc gccactggca gcagccactg gtaacaggat tagcagagcg aggtatgtag
     2521 gcggtgctac agagttcttg aagtggtggc ctaactacgg ctacactaga aggacagtat
     2581 ttggtatctg cgctctgctg aagccagtta ccttcggaaa aagagttggt agctcttgat
     2641 ccggcaaaca aaccaccgct ggtagcggtg gtttttttgt ttgcaagcag cagattacgc
     2701 gcagaaaaaa aggatctcaa gaagatcctt tgatcttttc tacggggtct gacgctcagt
     2761 ggaacgaaaa ctcacgttaa gggattttgg tcatgagatt atcaaaaagg atcttcacct
     2821 agatcctttt aaattaaaaa tgaagtttta aatcaatcta aagtatatat gagtaaactt
     2881 ggtctgacag ttaccaatgc ttaatcagtg aggcacctat ctcagcgatc tgtctatttc
     2941 gttcatccat agttgcctga ctccccgtcg tgtagataac tacgatacgg gagggcttac
     3001 catctggccc cagtgctgca atgataccgc ggctcccacg ctcaccggct ccagatttat
     3061 cagcaataaa ccagccagcc ggaagggccg agcgcagaag tggtcctgca actttatccg
     3121 cctccatcca gtctattaat tgttgccggg aagctagagt aagtagttcg ccagttaata
     3181 gtttgcgcaa cgttgttgcc attgctacag gcatcgtggt gtcacgctcg tcgtttggta
     3241 tggcttcatt cagctccggt tcccaacgat caaggcgagt tacatgatcc cccatgttgt
     3301 gcaaaaaagc ggttagctcc ttcggtcctc cgatcgttgt cagaagtaag ttggccgcag
     3361 tgttatcact catggttatg gcagcactgc ataattctct tactgtcatg ccatccgtaa
     3421 gatgcttttc tgtgactggt gagtactcaa ccaagtcatt ctgagaatag tgtatgcggc
     3481 gaccgagttg ctcttgcccg gcgtcaatac gggataatac cgcgccacat agcagaactt
     3541 taaaagtgct catcattgga aaacgttctt cggggcgaaa actctcaagg atcttaccgc
     3601 tgttgagatc cagttcgatg taacccactc gtgcacccaa ctgatcttca gcatctttta
     3661 ctttcaccag cgtttctggg tgagcaaaaa caggaaggca aaatgccgca aaaaagggaa
     3721 taagggcgac acggaaatgt tgaatactca tactcttcct ttttcaatat tattgaagca
     3781 tttatcaggg ttattgtctc atgagcggat acatatttga atgtatttag aaaaataaac
     3841 aaataggggt tccgcgcaca tttccccgaa aagtgccacc tgaacgaagc atctgtgctt
     3901 cattttgtag aacaaaaatg caacgcgaga gcgctaattt ttcaaacaaa gaatctgagc
     3961 tgcattttta cagaacagaa atgcaacgcg aaagcgctat tttaccaacg aagaatctgt
     4021 gcttcatttt tgtaaaacaa aaatgcaacg cgagagcgct aatttttcaa acaaagaatc
     4081 tgagctgcat ttttacagaa cagaaatgca acgcgagagc gctattttac caacaaagaa
     4141 tctatacttc ttttttgttc tacaaaaatg catcccgaga gcgctatttt tctaacaaag
     4201 catcttagat tacttttttt ctcctttgtg cgctctataa tgcagtctct tgataacttt
     4261 ttgcactgta ggtccgttaa ggttagaaga aggctacttt ggtgtctatt ttctcttcca
     4321 taaaaaaagc ctgactccac ttcccgcgtt tactgattac tagcgaagct gcgggtgcat
     4381 tttttcaaga taaaggcatc cccgattata ttctataccg atgtggattg cgcatacttt
     4441 gtgaacagaa agtgatagcg ttgatgattc ttcattggtc agaaaattat gaacggtttc
     4501 ttctattttg tctctatata ctacgtatag gaaatgttta cattttcgta ttgttttcga
     4561 ttcactctat gaatagttct tactacaatt tttttgtcta aagagtaata ctagagataa
     4621 acataaaaaa tgtagaggtc gagtttagat gcaagttcaa ggagcgaaag gtggatgggt
     4681 aggttatata gggatatagc acagagatat atagcaaaga gatacttttg agcaatgttt
     4741 gtggaagcgg tattcgcaat attttagtag ctcgttacag tccggtgcgt ttttggtttt
     4801 ttgaaagtgc gtcttcagag cgcttttggt tttcaaaagc gctctgaagt tcctatactt
     4861 tctagagaat aggaacttcg gaataggaac ttcaaagcgt ttccgaaaac gagcgcttcc
     4921 gaaaatgcaa cgcgagctgc gcacatacag ctcactgttc acgtcgcacc tatatctgcg
     4981 tgttgcctgt atatatatat acatgagaag aacggcatag tgcgtgttta tgcttaaatg
     5041 cgtacttata tgcgtctatt tatgtaggat gaaaggtagt ctagtacctc ctgtgatatt
     5101 atcccattcc atgcggggta tcgtatgctt ccttcagcac taccctttag ctgttctata
     5161 tgctgccact cctcaattgg attagtctca tccttcaatg ctatcatttc ctttgatatt
     5221 ggatcatact aagaaaccat tattatcatg acattaacct ataaaaatag gcgtatcacg
     5281 aggccctttc gtc
//
