# Supplementary material for: Toward sustainable food preservatives: high-level production of sorbic acid in engineered Saccharomyces cerevisiae
Source: Nat Commun. 2026 Apr 21;17:5492. doi: 10.1038/s41467-026-72163-8 (PMC13284220; doi:10.1038/s41467-026-72163-8)
Supplement: Supplementary file 7 — Source data [file 41467_2026_72163_MOESM7_ESM.zip › Plasmid_Sequences/gb files/p3041-416d.gb]

LOCUS       Exported                5293 bp DNA     circular SYN 05-SEP-2025
DEFINITION  EasyClone-MarkerFree guiding RNA vector to direct Cas9 to cut at 
            sites X-3, XI-2, and XII-2.
ACCESSION   .
VERSION     .
KEYWORDS    pCfB3051(gRNA X-3 XI-2 XII-2)
SOURCE      synthetic DNA construct
  ORGANISM  synthetic DNA construct
REFERENCE   1  (bases 1 to 5293)
  AUTHORS   Jessop-Fabre MM, Jakociunas T, Stovicek V, Dai Z, Jensen MK, 
            Keasling JD, Borodina I
  TITLE     EasyClone-MarkerFree: A vector toolkit for marker-less integration 
            of genes into Saccharomyces cerevisiae via CRISPR-Cas9.
  JOURNAL   Biotechnol J. 2016 Aug;11(8):1110-7. doi: 10.1002/biot.201600147. 
            Epub 2016 Jun 23.
  PUBMED    27166612
REFERENCE   2  (bases 1 to 5293)
  AUTHORS   .
  TITLE     Direct Submission
  JOURNAL   Exported Mar 19, 2026 from SnapGene 6.0.2
            https://www.snapgene.com
COMMENT     SGRef: number: 1; type: "Journal Article"; doi: 
            "10.1002/biot.201600147"; journalName: "Biotechnol J"; date: 
            "2016-08"; volume: "11"; issue: "8"; pages: "1110-7"
FEATURES             Location/Qualifiers
     source          1..5293
                     /mol_type="other DNA"
                     /organism="synthetic DNA construct"
     source          1741..1760
                     /chromosome="IV"
                     /strain="S288C"
                     /mol_type="genomic DNA"
                     /db_xref="taxon:559292"
                     /organism="Saccharomyces cerevisiae S288C"
     primer_bind     complement(29..51)
                     /label=pGEX 3'
                     /note="pGEX vectors, reverse primer"
     gene            175..1294
                     /label=natMX6
                     /note="yeast selectable marker conferring nourseothricin 
                     resistance"
     promoter        175..518
                     /label=TEF promoter
                     /note="Ashbya gossypii TEF promoter"
     CDS             519..1091
                     /codon_start=1
                     /gene="Streptomyces noursei nat1"
                     /product="nourseothricin acetyltransferase"
                     /label=NrsR
                     /note="confers resistance to nourseothricin"
                     /translation="MGTTLDDTAYRYRTSVPGDAEAIEALDGSFTTDTVFRVTTTGDGF
                     TLREVPVDPPLTKVFPDDESDDESDDGEDGDPDSRTFVAYGDDGDLAGFVVVSYSGWNR
                     RLTVEDIEVAPEHRGHGVGRALMGLATEFARERGAGHLWLEVTNVNAPAIHAYRRMGFT
                     LCGLDTALYDGTASDGEQALYMSMPCP"
     terminator      1097..1294
                     /label=TEF terminator
                     /note="Ashbya gossypii TEF terminator"
     primer_bind     1241..1260
                     /label=pt-delta-sgRNA1
     promoter        1472..1740
                     /label=SNR52 promoter
                     /note="promoter for the S. cerevisiae small nucleolar RNA 
                     gene SNR52"
     primer_bind     complement(1714..1772)
                     /label=p3041-416d-R
     primer_bind     complement(1714..1740)
                     /label=p3041-XI-2-R
     primer_bind     1737..1795
                     /label=p3041-416d-F
     misc_feature    1741..1760
                     /label=416sgRNA
     misc_feature    1741..1757
                     /label=U
     misc_RNA        1761..1835
                     /label=gRNA scaffold
                     /note="guide RNA scaffold for the Streptococcus pyogenes 
                     CRISPR/Cas9 system"
     primer_bind     1761..1795
                     /label=p3041-XI-2-F
     primer_bind     complement(1766..1785)
                     /label=pt-faa1faa4pox1-R
     terminator      1840..1859
                     /label=SUP4 terminator
                     /note="transcription terminator for the S. cerevisiae SUP4 
                     tRNA gene"
     primer_bind     complement(1876..1894)
                     /label=pt-3051-R
     primer_bind     complement(1961..1978)
                     /label=L4440
                     /note="L4440 vector, forward primer"
     rep_origin      complement(2132..2720)
                     /direction=LEFT
                     /label=ori
                     /note="high-copy-number ColE1/pMB1/pBR322/pUC origin of 
                     replication"
     primer_bind     complement(2212..2231)
                     /label=pBR322ori-F
                     /note="pBR322 origin, forward primer"
     CDS             complement(2891..3751)
                     /codon_start=1
                     /gene="bla"
                     /product="beta-lactamase"
                     /label=AmpR
                     /note="confers resistance to ampicillin, carbenicillin, and
                     related antibiotics"
                     /translation="MSIQHFRVALIPFFAAFCLPVFAHPETLVKVKDAEDQLGARVGYI
                     ELDLNSGKILESFRPEERFPMMSTFKVLLCGAVLSRIDAGQEQLGRRIHYSQNDLVEYS
                     PVTEKHLTDGMTVRELCSAAITMSDNTAANLLLTTIGGPKELTAFLHNMGDHVTRLDRW
                     EPELNEAIPNDERDTTMPVAMATTLRKLLTGELLTLASRQQLIDWMEADKVAGPLLRSA
                     LPAGWFIADKSGAGERGSRGIIAALGPDGKPSRIVVIYTTGSQATMDERNRQIAEIGAS
                     LIKHW"
     primer_bind     complement(3013..3034)
                     /label=p3041-BsaI-R2
     misc_feature    3026..3029
                     /label=BsaI cut
     primer_bind     3031..3054
                     /label=p3041-BsaI-F2
     primer_bind     3514..3533
                     /label=Amp-1F
                     /note="Ampicillin resistance gene, reverse primer"
     primer_bind     complement(3587..3607)
                     /label=Amp-1R
     promoter        complement(3752..3856)
                     /gene="bla"
                     /label=AmpR promoter
     rep_origin      3883..5225
                     /label=2u ori
                     /note="yeast 2u plasmid origin of replication"
     protein_bind    complement(4846..4893)
                     /label=FRT
                     /bound_moiety="FLP recombinase from the Saccharomyces 
                     cerevisiae 2u plasmid"
                     /note="FLP-mediated recombination occurs in the 8-bp core 
                     sequence TCTAGAAA (Turan and Bode, 2011)."
     primer_bind     5266..5284
                     /label=pBRforEco
                     /note="pBR322 vectors, upsteam of EcoRI site, forward 
                     primer"
ORIGIN
        1 tcgcgcgttt cggtgatgac ggtgaaaacc tctgacacat gcagctcccg gagacggtca
       61 cagcttgtct gtaagcggat gccgggagca gacaagcccg tcagggcgcg tcagcgggct
      121 gcatttaaat gatctgttta gcttgcctcg tccccgccgg gtcacccggc cagcgacatg
      181 gaggcccaga ataccctcct tgacagtctt gacgtgcgca gctcaggggc atgatgtgac
      241 tgtcgcccgt acatttagcc catacatccc catgtataat catttgcatc catacatttt
      301 gatggccgca cggcgcgaag caaaaattac ggctcctcgc tgcagacctg cgagcaggga
      361 aacgctcccc tcacagacgc gttgaattgt ccccacgccg cgcccctgta gagaaatata
      421 aaaggttagg atttgccact gaggttcttc tttcatatac ttccttttaa aatcttgcta
      481 ggatacagtt ctcacatcac atccgaacat aaacaaccat gggtaccact cttgacgaca
      541 cggcttaccg gtaccgcacc agtgtcccgg gggacgccga ggccatcgag gcactggatg
      601 ggtccttcac caccgacacc gttttccgcg tcaccaccac cggggacggc ttcaccctgc
      661 gggaggtgcc ggtggacccg cccctgacca aggtgttccc cgacgacgaa tcggacgacg
      721 aatcggacga cggggaggac ggcgacccgg actcccggac gttcgtcgcg tacggggacg
      781 acggcgacct ggcgggcttc gtggtcgtct cgtactccgg ctggaaccgc cggctgaccg
      841 tcgaggacat cgaggtcgcc ccggagcacc gggggcacgg ggtcgggcgc gcgttgatgg
      901 ggctcgcgac ggagttcgcc cgcgagcggg gcgccgggca cctctggctg gaggtcacca
      961 acgtcaacgc accggcgatc cacgcgtacc ggcggatggg gttcaccctc tgcggcctgg
     1021 acaccgccct gtacgacggc accgcctcgg acggcgagca ggcgctctac atgagcatgc
     1081 cctgccccta atcagtactg acaataaaaa gattcttgtt ttcaagaact tgtcatttgt
     1141 atagtttttt tatattgtag ttgttctatt ttaatcaaat gttagcgtga tttatatttt
     1201 ttttcgcctc gacatcatct gcccagatgc gaagttaagt gcgcagaaag taatatcatg
     1261 cgtcaatcgt atgtgaatgc tggtcgctat actgctgtcg attcgatact aacgccgcca
     1321 tccagtgtcg aaaacgagct gcggccgcct acagggcgcg tcgcgccatt cgccattcag
     1381 gctgcgcaac tgttgggaag ggcgatcggt gcgggcctct tcgctattac gccagctgga
     1441 atgcgtgcga tagggaacaa aagctggagc ttctttgaaa agataatgta tgattatgct
     1501 ttcactcata tttatacaga aacttgatgt tttctttcga gtatatacaa ggtgattaca
     1561 tgtacgtttg aagtacaact ctagattttg tagtgccctc ttgggctagc ggtaaaggtg
     1621 cgcatttttt cacaccctac aatgttctgt tcaaaagatt ttggtcaaac gctgtagaag
     1681 tgaaagttgg tgcgcatgtt tcggcgttcg aaacttctcc gcagtgaaag ataaatgatc
     1741 tagtgcactt accccacgtt gttttagagc tagaaatagc aagttaaaat aaggctagtc
     1801 cgttatcaac ttgaaaaagt ggcaccgagt cggtggtgct ttttttgttt tttatgtctt
     1861 cgagtcatgt aattagttaa tcgcgtgcat tccagctgca ttaatgaatc ggccaacgcg
     1921 cggggagagg cggtttgcgt attgggcgct cttccgcttc ctcgctcact gactcgctgc
     1981 gctcggtcgt tcggctgcgg cgagcggtat cagctcactc aaaggcggta atacggttat
     2041 ccacagaatc aggggataac gcaggaaaga acatgtgagc aaaaggccag caaaaggcca
     2101 ggaaccgtaa aaaggccgcg ttgctggcgt ttttccatag gctccgcccc cctgacgagc
     2161 atcacaaaaa tcgacgctca agtcagaggt ggcgaaaccc gacaggacta taaagatacc
     2221 aggcgtttcc ccctggaagc tccctcgtgc gctctcctgt tccgaccctg ccgcttaccg
     2281 gatacctgtc cgcctttctc ccttcgggaa gcgtggcgct ttctcatagc tcacgctgta
     2341 ggtatctcag ttcggtgtag gtcgttcgct ccaagctggg ctgtgtgcac gaaccccccg
     2401 ttcagcccga ccgctgcgcc ttatccggta actatcgtct tgagtccaac ccggtaagac
     2461 acgacttatc gccactggca gcagccactg gtaacaggat tagcagagcg aggtatgtag
     2521 gcggtgctac agagttcttg aagtggtggc ctaactacgg ctacactaga aggacagtat
     2581 ttggtatctg cgctctgctg aagccagtta ccttcggaaa aagagttggt agctcttgat
     2641 ccggcaaaca aaccaccgct ggtagcggtg gtttttttgt ttgcaagcag cagattacgc
     2701 gcagaaaaaa aggatctcaa gaagatcctt tgatcttttc tacggggtct gacgctcagt
     2761 ggaacgaaaa ctcacgttaa gggattttgg tcatgagatt atcaaaaagg atcttcacct
     2821 agatcctttt aaattaaaaa tgaagtttta aatcaatcta aagtatatat gagtaaactt
     2881 ggtctgacag ttaccaatgc ttaatcagtg aggcacctat ctcagcgatc tgtctatttc
     2941 gttcatccat agttgcctga ctccccgtcg tgtagataac tacgatacgg gagggcttac
     3001 catctggccc cagtgctgca atgataccgc ggctcccacg ctcaccggct ccagatttat
     3061 cagcaataaa ccagccagcc ggaagggccg agcgcagaag tggtcctgca actttatccg
     3121 cctccatcca gtctattaat tgttgccggg aagctagagt aagtagttcg ccagttaata
     3181 gtttgcgcaa cgttgttgcc attgctacag gcatcgtggt gtcacgctcg tcgtttggta
     3241 tggcttcatt cagctccggt tcccaacgat caaggcgagt tacatgatcc cccatgttgt
     3301 gcaaaaaagc ggttagctcc ttcggtcctc cgatcgttgt cagaagtaag ttggccgcag
     3361 tgttatcact catggttatg gcagcactgc ataattctct tactgtcatg ccatccgtaa
     3421 gatgcttttc tgtgactggt gagtactcaa ccaagtcatt ctgagaatag tgtatgcggc
     3481 gaccgagttg ctcttgcccg gcgtcaatac gggataatac cgcgccacat agcagaactt
     3541 taaaagtgct catcattgga aaacgttctt cggggcgaaa actctcaagg atcttaccgc
     3601 tgttgagatc cagttcgatg taacccactc gtgcacccaa ctgatcttca gcatctttta
     3661 ctttcaccag cgtttctggg tgagcaaaaa caggaaggca aaatgccgca aaaaagggaa
     3721 taagggcgac acggaaatgt tgaatactca tactcttcct ttttcaatat tattgaagca
     3781 tttatcaggg ttattgtctc atgagcggat acatatttga atgtatttag aaaaataaac
     3841 aaataggggt tccgcgcaca tttccccgaa aagtgccacc tgaacgaagc atctgtgctt
     3901 cattttgtag aacaaaaatg caacgcgaga gcgctaattt ttcaaacaaa gaatctgagc
     3961 tgcattttta cagaacagaa atgcaacgcg aaagcgctat tttaccaacg aagaatctgt
     4021 gcttcatttt tgtaaaacaa aaatgcaacg cgagagcgct aatttttcaa acaaagaatc
     4081 tgagctgcat ttttacagaa cagaaatgca acgcgagagc gctattttac caacaaagaa
     4141 tctatacttc ttttttgttc tacaaaaatg catcccgaga gcgctatttt tctaacaaag
     4201 catcttagat tacttttttt ctcctttgtg cgctctataa tgcagtctct tgataacttt
     4261 ttgcactgta ggtccgttaa ggttagaaga aggctacttt ggtgtctatt ttctcttcca
     4321 taaaaaaagc ctgactccac ttcccgcgtt tactgattac tagcgaagct gcgggtgcat
     4381 tttttcaaga taaaggcatc cccgattata ttctataccg atgtggattg cgcatacttt
     4441 gtgaacagaa agtgatagcg ttgatgattc ttcattggtc agaaaattat gaacggtttc
     4501 ttctattttg tctctatata ctacgtatag gaaatgttta cattttcgta ttgttttcga
     4561 ttcactctat gaatagttct tactacaatt tttttgtcta aagagtaata ctagagataa
     4621 acataaaaaa tgtagaggtc gagtttagat gcaagttcaa ggagcgaaag gtggatgggt
     4681 aggttatata gggatatagc acagagatat atagcaaaga gatacttttg agcaatgttt
     4741 gtggaagcgg tattcgcaat attttagtag ctcgttacag tccggtgcgt ttttggtttt
     4801 ttgaaagtgc gtcttcagag cgcttttggt tttcaaaagc gctctgaagt tcctatactt
     4861 tctagagaat aggaacttcg gaataggaac ttcaaagcgt ttccgaaaac gagcgcttcc
     4921 gaaaatgcaa cgcgagctgc gcacatacag ctcactgttc acgtcgcacc tatatctgcg
     4981 tgttgcctgt atatatatat acatgagaag aacggcatag tgcgtgttta tgcttaaatg
     5041 cgtacttata tgcgtctatt tatgtaggat gaaaggtagt ctagtacctc ctgtgatatt
     5101 atcccattcc atgcggggta tcgtatgctt ccttcagcac taccctttag ctgttctata
     5161 tgctgccact cctcaattgg attagtctca tccttcaatg ctatcatttc ctttgatatt
     5221 ggatcatact aagaaaccat tattatcatg acattaacct ataaaaatag gcgtatcacg
     5281 aggccctttc gtc
//
