# Supplementary material for: Toward sustainable food preservatives: high-level production of sorbic acid in engineered Saccharomyces cerevisiae
Source: Nat Commun. 2026 Apr 21;17:5492. doi: 10.1038/s41467-026-72163-8 (PMC13284220; doi:10.1038/s41467-026-72163-8)
Supplement: Supplementary file 7 — Source data [file 41467_2026_72163_MOESM7_ESM.zip › Plasmid_Sequences/gb files/p3041-720a.gb]

LOCUS       Exported                5293 bp DNA     circular SYN 05-SEP-2025
DEFINITION  EasyClone-MarkerFree guiding RNA vector to direct Cas9 to cut at 
            sites X-3, XI-2, and XII-2.
ACCESSION   .
VERSION     .
KEYWORDS    pCfB3051(gRNA X-3 XI-2 XII-2)
SOURCE      synthetic DNA construct
  ORGANISM  synthetic DNA construct
REFERENCE   1  (bases 1 to 5293)
  AUTHORS   Jessop-Fabre MM, Jakociunas T, Stovicek V, Dai Z, Jensen MK, 
            Keasling JD, Borodina I
  TITLE     EasyClone-MarkerFree: A vector toolkit for marker-less integration 
            of genes into Saccharomyces cerevisiae via CRISPR-Cas9.
  JOURNAL   Biotechnol J. 2016 Aug;11(8):1110-7. doi: 10.1002/biot.201600147. 
            Epub 2016 Jun 23.
  PUBMED    27166612
REFERENCE   2  (bases 1 to 5293)
  AUTHORS   .
  TITLE     Direct Submission
  JOURNAL   Exported Mar 19, 2026 from SnapGene 6.0.2
            https://www.snapgene.com
COMMENT     SGRef: number: 1; type: "Journal Article"; doi: 
            "10.1002/biot.201600147"; journalName: "Biotechnol J"; date: 
            "2016-08"; volume: "11"; issue: "8"; pages: "1110-7"
FEATURES             Location/Qualifiers
     source          1..5293
                     /mol_type="other DNA"
                     /organism="synthetic DNA construct"
     source          1741..1760
                     /chromosome="VII"
                     /strain="S288C"
                     /mol_type="genomic DNA"
                     /db_xref="taxon:559292"
                     /organism="Saccharomyces cerevisiae S288C"
     primer_bind     complement(29..51)
                     /label=pGEX 3'
                     /note="pGEX vectors, reverse primer"
     gene            175..1294
                     /label=natMX6
                     /note="yeast selectable marker conferring nourseothricin 
                     resistance"
     promoter        175..518
                     /label=TEF promoter
                     /note="Ashbya gossypii TEF promoter"
     CDS             519..1091
                     /codon_start=1
                     /gene="Streptomyces noursei nat1"
                     /product="nourseothricin acetyltransferase"
                     /label=NrsR
                     /note="confers resistance to nourseothricin"
                     /translation="MGTTLDDTAYRYRTSVPGDAEAIEALDGSFTTDTVFRVTTTGDGF
                     TLREVPVDPPLTKVFPDDESDDESDDGEDGDPDSRTFVAYGDDGDLAGFVVVSYSGWNR
                     RLTVEDIEVAPEHRGHGVGRALMGLATEFARERGAGHLWLEVTNVNAPAIHAYRRMGFT
                     LCGLDTALYDGTASDGEQALYMSMPCP"
     terminator      1097..1294
                     /label=TEF terminator
                     /note="Ashbya gossypii TEF terminator"
     primer_bind     1241..1260
                     /label=pt-delta-sgRNA1
     promoter        1472..1740
                     /label=SNR52 promoter
                     /note="promoter for the S. cerevisiae small nucleolar RNA 
                     gene SNR52"
     primer_bind     complement(1714..1772)
                     /label=p3041-720a-R
     primer_bind     1737..1795
                     /label=p3041-720a-F
     misc_RNA        1761..1835
                     /label=gRNA scaffold
                     /note="guide RNA scaffold for the Streptococcus pyogenes 
                     CRISPR/Cas9 system"
     primer_bind     complement(1766..1785)
                     /label=pt-faa1faa4pox1-R
     terminator      1840..1859
                     /label=SUP4 terminator
                     /note="transcription terminator for the S. cerevisiae SUP4 
                     tRNA gene"
     primer_bind     complement(1876..1894)
                     /label=pt-3051-R
     primer_bind     complement(1961..1978)
                     /label=L4440
                     /note="L4440 vector, forward primer"
     rep_origin      complement(2132..2720)
                     /direction=LEFT
                     /label=ori
                     /note="high-copy-number ColE1/pMB1/pBR322/pUC origin of 
                     replication"
     primer_bind     complement(2212..2231)
                     /label=pBR322ori-F
                     /note="pBR322 origin, forward primer"
     CDS             complement(2891..3751)
                     /codon_start=1
                     /gene="bla"
                     /product="beta-lactamase"
                     /label=AmpR
                     /note="confers resistance to ampicillin, carbenicillin, and
                     related antibiotics"
                     /translation="MSIQHFRVALIPFFAAFCLPVFAHPETLVKVKDAEDQLGARVGYI
                     ELDLNSGKILESFRPEERFPMMSTFKVLLCGAVLSRIDAGQEQLGRRIHYSQNDLVEYS
                     PVTEKHLTDGMTVRELCSAAITMSDNTAANLLLTTIGGPKELTAFLHNMGDHVTRLDRW
                     EPELNEAIPNDERDTTMPVAMATTLRKLLTGELLTLASRQQLIDWMEADKVAGPLLRSA
                     LPAGWFIADKSGAGERGSRGIIAALGPDGKPSRIVVIYTTGSQATMDERNRQIAEIGAS
                     LIKHW"
     primer_bind     complement(3013..3034)
                     /label=p3041-BsaI-R2
     misc_feature    3026..3029
                     /label=BsaI cut
     primer_bind     3031..3054
                     /label=p3041-BsaI-F2
     primer_bind     3514..3533
                     /label=Amp-1F
                     /note="Ampicillin resistance gene, reverse primer"
     primer_bind     complement(3587..3607)
                     /label=Amp-1R
     promoter        complement(3752..3856)
                     /gene="bla"
                     /label=AmpR promoter
     rep_origin      3883..5225
                     /label=2u ori
                     /note="yeast 2u plasmid origin of replication"
     protein_bind    complement(4846..4893)
                     /label=FRT
                     /bound_moiety="FLP recombinase from the Saccharomyces 
                     cerevisiae 2u plasmid"
                     /note="FLP-mediated recombination occurs in the 8-bp core 
                     sequence TCTAGAAA (Turan and Bode, 2011)."
     primer_bind     5266..5284
                     /label=pBRforEco
                     /note="pBR322 vectors, upsteam of EcoRI site, forward 
                     primer"
ORIGIN
        1 tcgcgcgttt cggtgatgac ggtgaaaacc tctgacacat gcagctcccg gagacggtca
       61 cagcttgtct gtaagcggat gccgggagca gacaagcccg tcagggcgcg tcagcgggct
      121 gcatttaaat gatctgttta gcttgcctcg tccccgccgg gtcacccggc cagcgacatg
      181 gaggcccaga ataccctcct tgacagtctt gacgtgcgca gctcaggggc atgatgtgac
      241 tgtcgcccgt acatttagcc catacatccc catgtataat catttgcatc catacatttt
      301 gatggccgca cggcgcgaag caaaaattac ggctcctcgc tgcagacctg cgagcaggga
      361 aacgctcccc tcacagacgc gttgaattgt ccccacgccg cgcccctgta gagaaatata
      421 aaaggttagg atttgccact gaggttcttc tttcatatac ttccttttaa aatcttgcta
      481 ggatacagtt ctcacatcac atccgaacat aaacaaccat gggtaccact cttgacgaca
      541 cggcttaccg gtaccgcacc agtgtcccgg gggacgccga ggccatcgag gcactggatg
      601 ggtccttcac caccgacacc gttttccgcg tcaccaccac cggggacggc ttcaccctgc
      661 gggaggtgcc ggtggacccg cccctgacca aggtgttccc cgacgacgaa tcggacgacg
      721 aatcggacga cggggaggac ggcgacccgg actcccggac gttcgtcgcg tacggggacg
      781 acggcgacct ggcgggcttc gtggtcgtct cgtactccgg ctggaaccgc cggctgaccg
      841 tcgaggacat cgaggtcgcc ccggagcacc gggggcacgg ggtcgggcgc gcgttgatgg
      901 ggctcgcgac ggagttcgcc cgcgagcggg gcgccgggca cctctggctg gaggtcacca
      961 acgtcaacgc accggcgatc cacgcgtacc ggcggatggg gttcaccctc tgcggcctgg
     1021 acaccgccct gtacgacggc accgcctcgg acggcgagca ggcgctctac atgagcatgc
     1081 cctgccccta atcagtactg acaataaaaa gattcttgtt ttcaagaact tgtcatttgt
     1141 atagtttttt tatattgtag ttgttctatt ttaatcaaat gttagcgtga tttatatttt
     1201 ttttcgcctc gacatcatct gcccagatgc gaagttaagt gcgcagaaag taatatcatg
     1261 cgtcaatcgt atgtgaatgc tggtcgctat actgctgtcg attcgatact aacgccgcca
     1321 tccagtgtcg aaaacgagct gcggccgcct acagggcgcg tcgcgccatt cgccattcag
     1381 gctgcgcaac tgttgggaag ggcgatcggt gcgggcctct tcgctattac gccagctgga
     1441 atgcgtgcga tagggaacaa aagctggagc ttctttgaaa agataatgta tgattatgct
     1501 ttcactcata tttatacaga aacttgatgt tttctttcga gtatatacaa ggtgattaca
     1561 tgtacgtttg aagtacaact ctagattttg tagtgccctc ttgggctagc ggtaaaggtg
     1621 cgcatttttt cacaccctac aatgttctgt tcaaaagatt ttggtcaaac gctgtagaag
     1681 tgaaagttgg tgcgcatgtt tcggcgttcg aaacttctcc gcagtgaaag ataaatgatc
     1741 ttacaatagt atgggtaatt gttttagagc tagaaatagc aagttaaaat aaggctagtc
     1801 cgttatcaac ttgaaaaagt ggcaccgagt cggtggtgct ttttttgttt tttatgtctt
     1861 cgagtcatgt aattagttaa tcgcgtgcat tccagctgca ttaatgaatc ggccaacgcg
     1921 cggggagagg cggtttgcgt attgggcgct cttccgcttc ctcgctcact gactcgctgc
     1981 gctcggtcgt tcggctgcgg cgagcggtat cagctcactc aaaggcggta atacggttat
     2041 ccacagaatc aggggataac gcaggaaaga acatgtgagc aaaaggccag caaaaggcca
     2101 ggaaccgtaa aaaggccgcg ttgctggcgt ttttccatag gctccgcccc cctgacgagc
     2161 atcacaaaaa tcgacgctca agtcagaggt ggcgaaaccc gacaggacta taaagatacc
     2221 aggcgtttcc ccctggaagc tccctcgtgc gctctcctgt tccgaccctg ccgcttaccg
     2281 gatacctgtc cgcctttctc ccttcgggaa gcgtggcgct ttctcatagc tcacgctgta
     2341 ggtatctcag ttcggtgtag gtcgttcgct ccaagctggg ctgtgtgcac gaaccccccg
     2401 ttcagcccga ccgctgcgcc ttatccggta actatcgtct tgagtccaac ccggtaagac
     2461 acgacttatc gccactggca gcagccactg gtaacaggat tagcagagcg aggtatgtag
     2521 gcggtgctac agagttcttg aagtggtggc ctaactacgg ctacactaga aggacagtat
     2581 ttggtatctg cgctctgctg aagccagtta ccttcggaaa aagagttggt agctcttgat
     2641 ccggcaaaca aaccaccgct ggtagcggtg gtttttttgt ttgcaagcag cagattacgc
     2701 gcagaaaaaa aggatctcaa gaagatcctt tgatcttttc tacggggtct gacgctcagt
     2761 ggaacgaaaa ctcacgttaa gggattttgg tcatgagatt atcaaaaagg atcttcacct
     2821 agatcctttt aaattaaaaa tgaagtttta aatcaatcta aagtatatat gagtaaactt
     2881 ggtctgacag ttaccaatgc ttaatcagtg aggcacctat ctcagcgatc tgtctatttc
     2941 gttcatccat agttgcctga ctccccgtcg tgtagataac tacgatacgg gagggcttac
     3001 catctggccc cagtgctgca atgataccgc ggctcccacg ctcaccggct ccagatttat
     3061 cagcaataaa ccagccagcc ggaagggccg agcgcagaag tggtcctgca actttatccg
     3121 cctccatcca gtctattaat tgttgccggg aagctagagt aagtagttcg ccagttaata
     3181 gtttgcgcaa cgttgttgcc attgctacag gcatcgtggt gtcacgctcg tcgtttggta
     3241 tggcttcatt cagctccggt tcccaacgat caaggcgagt tacatgatcc cccatgttgt
     3301 gcaaaaaagc ggttagctcc ttcggtcctc cgatcgttgt cagaagtaag ttggccgcag
     3361 tgttatcact catggttatg gcagcactgc ataattctct tactgtcatg ccatccgtaa
     3421 gatgcttttc tgtgactggt gagtactcaa ccaagtcatt ctgagaatag tgtatgcggc
     3481 gaccgagttg ctcttgcccg gcgtcaatac gggataatac cgcgccacat agcagaactt
     3541 taaaagtgct catcattgga aaacgttctt cggggcgaaa actctcaagg atcttaccgc
     3601 tgttgagatc cagttcgatg taacccactc gtgcacccaa ctgatcttca gcatctttta
     3661 ctttcaccag cgtttctggg tgagcaaaaa caggaaggca aaatgccgca aaaaagggaa
     3721 taagggcgac acggaaatgt tgaatactca tactcttcct ttttcaatat tattgaagca
     3781 tttatcaggg ttattgtctc atgagcggat acatatttga atgtatttag aaaaataaac
     3841 aaataggggt tccgcgcaca tttccccgaa aagtgccacc tgaacgaagc atctgtgctt
     3901 cattttgtag aacaaaaatg caacgcgaga gcgctaattt ttcaaacaaa gaatctgagc
     3961 tgcattttta cagaacagaa atgcaacgcg aaagcgctat tttaccaacg aagaatctgt
     4021 gcttcatttt tgtaaaacaa aaatgcaacg cgagagcgct aatttttcaa acaaagaatc
     4081 tgagctgcat ttttacagaa cagaaatgca acgcgagagc gctattttac caacaaagaa
     4141 tctatacttc ttttttgttc tacaaaaatg catcccgaga gcgctatttt tctaacaaag
     4201 catcttagat tacttttttt ctcctttgtg cgctctataa tgcagtctct tgataacttt
     4261 ttgcactgta ggtccgttaa ggttagaaga aggctacttt ggtgtctatt ttctcttcca
     4321 taaaaaaagc ctgactccac ttcccgcgtt tactgattac tagcgaagct gcgggtgcat
     4381 tttttcaaga taaaggcatc cccgattata ttctataccg atgtggattg cgcatacttt
     4441 gtgaacagaa agtgatagcg ttgatgattc ttcattggtc agaaaattat gaacggtttc
     4501 ttctattttg tctctatata ctacgtatag gaaatgttta cattttcgta ttgttttcga
     4561 ttcactctat gaatagttct tactacaatt tttttgtcta aagagtaata ctagagataa
     4621 acataaaaaa tgtagaggtc gagtttagat gcaagttcaa ggagcgaaag gtggatgggt
     4681 aggttatata gggatatagc acagagatat atagcaaaga gatacttttg agcaatgttt
     4741 gtggaagcgg tattcgcaat attttagtag ctcgttacag tccggtgcgt ttttggtttt
     4801 ttgaaagtgc gtcttcagag cgcttttggt tttcaaaagc gctctgaagt tcctatactt
     4861 tctagagaat aggaacttcg gaataggaac ttcaaagcgt ttccgaaaac gagcgcttcc
     4921 gaaaatgcaa cgcgagctgc gcacatacag ctcactgttc acgtcgcacc tatatctgcg
     4981 tgttgcctgt atatatatat acatgagaag aacggcatag tgcgtgttta tgcttaaatg
     5041 cgtacttata tgcgtctatt tatgtaggat gaaaggtagt ctagtacctc ctgtgatatt
     5101 atcccattcc atgcggggta tcgtatgctt ccttcagcac taccctttag ctgttctata
     5161 tgctgccact cctcaattgg attagtctca tccttcaatg ctatcatttc ctttgatatt
     5221 ggatcatact aagaaaccat tattatcatg acattaacct ataaaaatag gcgtatcacg
     5281 aggccctttc gtc
//
