# Supplementary material for: Toward sustainable food preservatives: high-level production of sorbic acid in engineered Saccharomyces cerevisiae
Source: Nat Commun. 2026 Apr 21;17:5492. doi: 10.1038/s41467-026-72163-8 (PMC13284220; doi:10.1038/s41467-026-72163-8)
Supplement: Supplementary file 7 — Source data [file 41467_2026_72163_MOESM7_ESM.zip › Plasmid_Sequences/gb files/p3041-FAA1.gb]

LOCUS       Exported                5293 bp DNA     circular SYN 05-SEP-2025
DEFINITION  EasyClone-MarkerFree guiding RNA vector to direct Cas9 to cut at 
            sites X-3, XI-2, and XII-2.
ACCESSION   .
VERSION     .
KEYWORDS    pCfB3051(gRNA X-3 XI-2 XII-2)
SOURCE      synthetic DNA construct
  ORGANISM  synthetic DNA construct
REFERENCE   1  (bases 1 to 5293)
  AUTHORS   Jessop-Fabre MM, Jakociunas T, Stovicek V, Dai Z, Jensen MK, 
            Keasling JD, Borodina I
  TITLE     EasyClone-MarkerFree: A vector toolkit for marker-less integration 
            of genes into Saccharomyces cerevisiae via CRISPR-Cas9.
  JOURNAL   Biotechnol J. 2016 Aug;11(8):1110-7. doi: 10.1002/biot.201600147. 
            Epub 2016 Jun 23.
  PUBMED    27166612
REFERENCE   2  (bases 1 to 5293)
  AUTHORS   .
  TITLE     Direct Submission
  JOURNAL   Exported Mar 19, 2026 from SnapGene 6.0.2
            https://www.snapgene.com
COMMENT     SGRef: number: 1; type: "Journal Article"; doi: 
            "10.1002/biot.201600147"; journalName: "Biotechnol J"; date: 
            "2016-08"; volume: "11"; issue: "8"; pages: "1110-7"
FEATURES             Location/Qualifiers
     source          1..5293
                     /mol_type="other DNA"
                     /organism="synthetic DNA construct"
     source          1741..1760
                     /chromosome="XV"
                     /strain="S288C"
                     /mol_type="genomic DNA"
                     /db_xref="taxon:559292"
                     /organism="Saccharomyces cerevisiae S288C"
     primer_bind     complement(29..51)
                     /label=pGEX 3'
                     /note="pGEX vectors, reverse primer"
     gene            175..1294
                     /label=natMX6
                     /note="yeast selectable marker conferring nourseothricin 
                     resistance"
     promoter        175..518
                     /label=TEF promoter
                     /note="Ashbya gossypii TEF promoter"
     CDS             519..1091
                     /codon_start=1
                     /gene="Streptomyces noursei nat1"
                     /product="nourseothricin acetyltransferase"
                     /label=NrsR
                     /note="confers resistance to nourseothricin"
                     /translation="MGTTLDDTAYRYRTSVPGDAEAIEALDGSFTTDTVFRVTTTGDGF
                     TLREVPVDPPLTKVFPDDESDDESDDGEDGDPDSRTFVAYGDDGDLAGFVVVSYSGWNR
                     RLTVEDIEVAPEHRGHGVGRALMGLATEFARERGAGHLWLEVTNVNAPAIHAYRRMGFT
                     LCGLDTALYDGTASDGEQALYMSMPCP"
     terminator      1097..1294
                     /label=TEF terminator
                     /note="Ashbya gossypii TEF terminator"
     primer_bind     1241..1260
                     /label=pt-delta-sgRNA1
     promoter        1472..1740
                     /label=SNR52 promoter
                     /note="promoter for the S. cerevisiae small nucleolar RNA 
                     gene SNR52"
     primer_bind     complement(1714..1772)
                     /label=p3041-FAA1-R
     primer_bind     1737..1795
                     /label=p3041-FAA1-F
     misc_feature    1741..1760
                     /label=Feature 1769
     gene            1760
                     /gene="FAA1"
                     /locus_tag="YOR317W"
                     /label=FAA1
     mRNA            1760
                     /gene="FAA1"
                     /locus_tag="YOR317W"
                     /product="long-chain fatty acid-CoA ligase FAA1"
                     /label=FAA1 mRNA
     CDS             1760
                     /codon_start=1
                     /gene="FAA1"
                     /locus_tag="YOR317W"
                     /product="long-chain fatty acid-CoA ligase FAA1"
                     /EC_number="6.2.1.3"
                     /label=FAA1
                     /note="Long chain fatty acyl-CoA synthetase; activates
                     fatty acids with a preference for C12:0-C16:0 chain 
                     lengths; role in the competitive import of long-chain fatty
                     acids and sphingoid long-chain bases; accounts for most 
                     acyl-CoA synthetase activity; localizes to lipid particles 
                     and the plasma membrane; role in 
                     sphingolipid-to-glycerolipid metabolism; forms ER foci upon
                     replication stress; faa1 faa4 double null complemented by 
                     any of human ACSBG1, ACSL1, 3, 4, 5, 6, SLC27A2, or 4"
                     /db_xref="SGD:S000005844"
                     /experiment="EXISTENCE:direct assay:GO:0004467 long-chain
                     fatty acid-CoA ligase activity [PMID:8206942]"
                     /experiment="EXISTENCE:direct assay:GO:0005739
                     mitochondrion [PMID:14576278|PMID:24769239|PMID:16823961]"
                     /experiment="EXISTENCE:direct assay:GO:0005741
                     mitochondrial outer membrane [PMID:16407407]"
                     /experiment="EXISTENCE:direct assay:GO:0005783 endoplasmic
                     reticulum [PMID:22842922|PMID:26928762]"
                     /experiment="EXISTENCE:direct assay:GO:0005811 lipid
                     droplet [PMID:10515935|PMID:24868093]"
                     /experiment="EXISTENCE:direct assay:GO:0005886 plasma
                     membrane [PMID:27136724|PMID:16622836]"
                     /experiment="EXISTENCE:direct assay:GO:0031956
                     medium-chain fatty acid-CoA ligase activity [PMID:8206942]"
                     /experiment="EXISTENCE:genetic interaction:GO:0004467
                     long-chain fatty acid-CoA ligase activity 
                     [PMID:11477098|PMID:22633490]"
                     /experiment="EXISTENCE:genetic interaction:GO:0035336
                     long-chain fatty-acyl-CoA metabolic process 
                     [PMID:11477098]"
                     /experiment="EXISTENCE:genetic interaction:GO:0044539
                     long-chain fatty acid import into cell 
                     [PMID:12601005|PMID:27136724]"
                     /experiment="EXISTENCE:genetic interaction:GO:1905329
                     sphingoid long-chain base transport [PMID:27136724]"
                     /experiment="EXISTENCE:mutant phenotype:GO:0004467
                     long-chain fatty acid-CoA ligase activity [PMID:11477098]"
                     /experiment="EXISTENCE:mutant phenotype:GO:0035336
                     long-chain fatty-acyl-CoA metabolic process 
                     [PMID:11477098]"
                     /experiment="EXISTENCE:mutant phenotype:GO:0044539
                     long-chain fatty acid import into cell 
                     [PMID:12601005|PMID:27136724]"
                     /experiment="EXISTENCE:mutant phenotype:GO:1905329
                     sphingoid long-chain base transport [PMID:27136724]"
                     /protein_id="DAA11082.1"
                     /translation=""
     misc_RNA        1761..1835
                     /label=gRNA scaffold
                     /note="guide RNA scaffold for the Streptococcus pyogenes 
                     CRISPR/Cas9 system"
     primer_bind     complement(1766..1785)
                     /label=pt-faa1faa4pox1-R
     terminator      1840..1859
                     /label=SUP4 terminator
                     /note="transcription terminator for the S. cerevisiae SUP4 
                     tRNA gene"
     primer_bind     complement(1876..1894)
                     /label=pt-3051-R
     primer_bind     complement(1961..1978)
                     /label=L4440
                     /note="L4440 vector, forward primer"
     rep_origin      complement(2132..2720)
                     /direction=LEFT
                     /label=ori
                     /note="high-copy-number ColE1/pMB1/pBR322/pUC origin of 
                     replication"
     primer_bind     complement(2212..2231)
                     /label=pBR322ori-F
                     /note="pBR322 origin, forward primer"
     CDS             complement(2891..3751)
                     /codon_start=1
                     /gene="bla"
                     /product="beta-lactamase"
                     /label=AmpR
                     /note="confers resistance to ampicillin, carbenicillin, and
                     related antibiotics"
                     /translation="MSIQHFRVALIPFFAAFCLPVFAHPETLVKVKDAEDQLGARVGYI
                     ELDLNSGKILESFRPEERFPMMSTFKVLLCGAVLSRIDAGQEQLGRRIHYSQNDLVEYS
                     PVTEKHLTDGMTVRELCSAAITMSDNTAANLLLTTIGGPKELTAFLHNMGDHVTRLDRW
                     EPELNEAIPNDERDTTMPVAMATTLRKLLTGELLTLASRQQLIDWMEADKVAGPLLRSA
                     LPAGWFIADKSGAGERGSRGIIAALGPDGKPSRIVVIYTTGSQATMDERNRQIAEIGAS
                     LIKHW"
     primer_bind     complement(3013..3034)
                     /label=p3041-BsaI-R2
     misc_feature    3026..3029
                     /label=BsaI cut
     primer_bind     3031..3054
                     /label=p3041-BsaI-F2
     primer_bind     3514..3533
                     /label=Amp-1F
                     /note="Ampicillin resistance gene, reverse primer"
     primer_bind     complement(3587..3607)
                     /label=Amp-1R
     promoter        complement(3752..3856)
                     /gene="bla"
                     /label=AmpR promoter
     rep_origin      3883..5225
                     /label=2u ori
                     /note="yeast 2u plasmid origin of replication"
     protein_bind    complement(4846..4893)
                     /label=FRT
                     /bound_moiety="FLP recombinase from the Saccharomyces 
                     cerevisiae 2u plasmid"
                     /note="FLP-mediated recombination occurs in the 8-bp core 
                     sequence TCTAGAAA (Turan and Bode, 2011)."
     primer_bind     5266..5284
                     /label=pBRforEco
                     /note="pBR322 vectors, upsteam of EcoRI site, forward 
                     primer"
ORIGIN
        1 tcgcgcgttt cggtgatgac ggtgaaaacc tctgacacat gcagctcccg gagacggtca
       61 cagcttgtct gtaagcggat gccgggagca gacaagcccg tcagggcgcg tcagcgggct
      121 gcatttaaat gatctgttta gcttgcctcg tccccgccgg gtcacccggc cagcgacatg
      181 gaggcccaga ataccctcct tgacagtctt gacgtgcgca gctcaggggc atgatgtgac
      241 tgtcgcccgt acatttagcc catacatccc catgtataat catttgcatc catacatttt
      301 gatggccgca cggcgcgaag caaaaattac ggctcctcgc tgcagacctg cgagcaggga
      361 aacgctcccc tcacagacgc gttgaattgt ccccacgccg cgcccctgta gagaaatata
      421 aaaggttagg atttgccact gaggttcttc tttcatatac ttccttttaa aatcttgcta
      481 ggatacagtt ctcacatcac atccgaacat aaacaaccat gggtaccact cttgacgaca
      541 cggcttaccg gtaccgcacc agtgtcccgg gggacgccga ggccatcgag gcactggatg
      601 ggtccttcac caccgacacc gttttccgcg tcaccaccac cggggacggc ttcaccctgc
      661 gggaggtgcc ggtggacccg cccctgacca aggtgttccc cgacgacgaa tcggacgacg
      721 aatcggacga cggggaggac ggcgacccgg actcccggac gttcgtcgcg tacggggacg
      781 acggcgacct ggcgggcttc gtggtcgtct cgtactccgg ctggaaccgc cggctgaccg
      841 tcgaggacat cgaggtcgcc ccggagcacc gggggcacgg ggtcgggcgc gcgttgatgg
      901 ggctcgcgac ggagttcgcc cgcgagcggg gcgccgggca cctctggctg gaggtcacca
      961 acgtcaacgc accggcgatc cacgcgtacc ggcggatggg gttcaccctc tgcggcctgg
     1021 acaccgccct gtacgacggc accgcctcgg acggcgagca ggcgctctac atgagcatgc
     1081 cctgccccta atcagtactg acaataaaaa gattcttgtt ttcaagaact tgtcatttgt
     1141 atagtttttt tatattgtag ttgttctatt ttaatcaaat gttagcgtga tttatatttt
     1201 ttttcgcctc gacatcatct gcccagatgc gaagttaagt gcgcagaaag taatatcatg
     1261 cgtcaatcgt atgtgaatgc tggtcgctat actgctgtcg attcgatact aacgccgcca
     1321 tccagtgtcg aaaacgagct gcggccgcct acagggcgcg tcgcgccatt cgccattcag
     1381 gctgcgcaac tgttgggaag ggcgatcggt gcgggcctct tcgctattac gccagctgga
     1441 atgcgtgcga tagggaacaa aagctggagc ttctttgaaa agataatgta tgattatgct
     1501 ttcactcata tttatacaga aacttgatgt tttctttcga gtatatacaa ggtgattaca
     1561 tgtacgtttg aagtacaact ctagattttg tagtgccctc ttgggctagc ggtaaaggtg
     1621 cgcatttttt cacaccctac aatgttctgt tcaaaagatt ttggtcaaac gctgtagaag
     1681 tgaaagttgg tgcgcatgtt tcggcgttcg aaacttctcc gcagtgaaag ataaatgatc
     1741 gacaaaaaaa gacaacaata gttttagagc tagaaatagc aagttaaaat aaggctagtc
     1801 cgttatcaac ttgaaaaagt ggcaccgagt cggtggtgct ttttttgttt tttatgtctt
     1861 cgagtcatgt aattagttaa tcgcgtgcat tccagctgca ttaatgaatc ggccaacgcg
     1921 cggggagagg cggtttgcgt attgggcgct cttccgcttc ctcgctcact gactcgctgc
     1981 gctcggtcgt tcggctgcgg cgagcggtat cagctcactc aaaggcggta atacggttat
     2041 ccacagaatc aggggataac gcaggaaaga acatgtgagc aaaaggccag caaaaggcca
     2101 ggaaccgtaa aaaggccgcg ttgctggcgt ttttccatag gctccgcccc cctgacgagc
     2161 atcacaaaaa tcgacgctca agtcagaggt ggcgaaaccc gacaggacta taaagatacc
     2221 aggcgtttcc ccctggaagc tccctcgtgc gctctcctgt tccgaccctg ccgcttaccg
     2281 gatacctgtc cgcctttctc ccttcgggaa gcgtggcgct ttctcatagc tcacgctgta
     2341 ggtatctcag ttcggtgtag gtcgttcgct ccaagctggg ctgtgtgcac gaaccccccg
     2401 ttcagcccga ccgctgcgcc ttatccggta actatcgtct tgagtccaac ccggtaagac
     2461 acgacttatc gccactggca gcagccactg gtaacaggat tagcagagcg aggtatgtag
     2521 gcggtgctac agagttcttg aagtggtggc ctaactacgg ctacactaga aggacagtat
     2581 ttggtatctg cgctctgctg aagccagtta ccttcggaaa aagagttggt agctcttgat
     2641 ccggcaaaca aaccaccgct ggtagcggtg gtttttttgt ttgcaagcag cagattacgc
     2701 gcagaaaaaa aggatctcaa gaagatcctt tgatcttttc tacggggtct gacgctcagt
     2761 ggaacgaaaa ctcacgttaa gggattttgg tcatgagatt atcaaaaagg atcttcacct
     2821 agatcctttt aaattaaaaa tgaagtttta aatcaatcta aagtatatat gagtaaactt
     2881 ggtctgacag ttaccaatgc ttaatcagtg aggcacctat ctcagcgatc tgtctatttc
     2941 gttcatccat agttgcctga ctccccgtcg tgtagataac tacgatacgg gagggcttac
     3001 catctggccc cagtgctgca atgataccgc ggctcccacg ctcaccggct ccagatttat
     3061 cagcaataaa ccagccagcc ggaagggccg agcgcagaag tggtcctgca actttatccg
     3121 cctccatcca gtctattaat tgttgccggg aagctagagt aagtagttcg ccagttaata
     3181 gtttgcgcaa cgttgttgcc attgctacag gcatcgtggt gtcacgctcg tcgtttggta
     3241 tggcttcatt cagctccggt tcccaacgat caaggcgagt tacatgatcc cccatgttgt
     3301 gcaaaaaagc ggttagctcc ttcggtcctc cgatcgttgt cagaagtaag ttggccgcag
     3361 tgttatcact catggttatg gcagcactgc ataattctct tactgtcatg ccatccgtaa
     3421 gatgcttttc tgtgactggt gagtactcaa ccaagtcatt ctgagaatag tgtatgcggc
     3481 gaccgagttg ctcttgcccg gcgtcaatac gggataatac cgcgccacat agcagaactt
     3541 taaaagtgct catcattgga aaacgttctt cggggcgaaa actctcaagg atcttaccgc
     3601 tgttgagatc cagttcgatg taacccactc gtgcacccaa ctgatcttca gcatctttta
     3661 ctttcaccag cgtttctggg tgagcaaaaa caggaaggca aaatgccgca aaaaagggaa
     3721 taagggcgac acggaaatgt tgaatactca tactcttcct ttttcaatat tattgaagca
     3781 tttatcaggg ttattgtctc atgagcggat acatatttga atgtatttag aaaaataaac
     3841 aaataggggt tccgcgcaca tttccccgaa aagtgccacc tgaacgaagc atctgtgctt
     3901 cattttgtag aacaaaaatg caacgcgaga gcgctaattt ttcaaacaaa gaatctgagc
     3961 tgcattttta cagaacagaa atgcaacgcg aaagcgctat tttaccaacg aagaatctgt
     4021 gcttcatttt tgtaaaacaa aaatgcaacg cgagagcgct aatttttcaa acaaagaatc
     4081 tgagctgcat ttttacagaa cagaaatgca acgcgagagc gctattttac caacaaagaa
     4141 tctatacttc ttttttgttc tacaaaaatg catcccgaga gcgctatttt tctaacaaag
     4201 catcttagat tacttttttt ctcctttgtg cgctctataa tgcagtctct tgataacttt
     4261 ttgcactgta ggtccgttaa ggttagaaga aggctacttt ggtgtctatt ttctcttcca
     4321 taaaaaaagc ctgactccac ttcccgcgtt tactgattac tagcgaagct gcgggtgcat
     4381 tttttcaaga taaaggcatc cccgattata ttctataccg atgtggattg cgcatacttt
     4441 gtgaacagaa agtgatagcg ttgatgattc ttcattggtc agaaaattat gaacggtttc
     4501 ttctattttg tctctatata ctacgtatag gaaatgttta cattttcgta ttgttttcga
     4561 ttcactctat gaatagttct tactacaatt tttttgtcta aagagtaata ctagagataa
     4621 acataaaaaa tgtagaggtc gagtttagat gcaagttcaa ggagcgaaag gtggatgggt
     4681 aggttatata gggatatagc acagagatat atagcaaaga gatacttttg agcaatgttt
     4741 gtggaagcgg tattcgcaat attttagtag ctcgttacag tccggtgcgt ttttggtttt
     4801 ttgaaagtgc gtcttcagag cgcttttggt tttcaaaagc gctctgaagt tcctatactt
     4861 tctagagaat aggaacttcg gaataggaac ttcaaagcgt ttccgaaaac gagcgcttcc
     4921 gaaaatgcaa cgcgagctgc gcacatacag ctcactgttc acgtcgcacc tatatctgcg
     4981 tgttgcctgt atatatatat acatgagaag aacggcatag tgcgtgttta tgcttaaatg
     5041 cgtacttata tgcgtctatt tatgtaggat gaaaggtagt ctagtacctc ctgtgatatt
     5101 atcccattcc atgcggggta tcgtatgctt ccttcagcac taccctttag ctgttctata
     5161 tgctgccact cctcaattgg attagtctca tccttcaatg ctatcatttc ctttgatatt
     5221 ggatcatact aagaaaccat tattatcatg acattaacct ataaaaatag gcgtatcacg
     5281 aggccctttc gtc
//
