# Supplementary material for: Toward sustainable food preservatives: high-level production of sorbic acid in engineered Saccharomyces cerevisiae
Source: Nat Commun. 2026 Apr 21;17:5492. doi: 10.1038/s41467-026-72163-8 (PMC13284220; doi:10.1038/s41467-026-72163-8)
Supplement: Supplementary file 7 — Source data [file 41467_2026_72163_MOESM7_ESM.zip › Plasmid_Sequences/gb files/p3041-PGI1.gb]

LOCUS       Exported                5293 bp DNA     circular SYN 05-SEP-2025
DEFINITION  EasyClone-MarkerFree guiding RNA vector to direct Cas9 to cut at 
            sites X-3, XI-2, and XII-2.
ACCESSION   .
VERSION     .
KEYWORDS    pCfB3051(gRNA X-3 XI-2 XII-2)
SOURCE      synthetic DNA construct
  ORGANISM  synthetic DNA construct
REFERENCE   1  (bases 1 to 5293)
  AUTHORS   Jessop-Fabre MM, Jakociunas T, Stovicek V, Dai Z, Jensen MK, 
            Keasling JD, Borodina I
  TITLE     EasyClone-MarkerFree: A vector toolkit for marker-less integration 
            of genes into Saccharomyces cerevisiae via CRISPR-Cas9.
  JOURNAL   Biotechnol J. 2016 Aug;11(8):1110-7. doi: 10.1002/biot.201600147. 
            Epub 2016 Jun 23.
  PUBMED    27166612
REFERENCE   2  (bases 1 to 5293)
  AUTHORS   .
  TITLE     Direct Submission
  JOURNAL   Exported Mar 19, 2026 from SnapGene 6.0.2
            https://www.snapgene.com
COMMENT     SGRef: number: 1; type: "Journal Article"; doi: 
            "10.1002/biot.201600147"; journalName: "Biotechnol J"; date: 
            "2016-08"; volume: "11"; issue: "8"; pages: "1110-7"
FEATURES             Location/Qualifiers
     source          1..5293
                     /mol_type="other DNA"
                     /organism="synthetic DNA construct"
     source          1741..1760
                     /chromosome="II"
                     /strain="S288C"
                     /mol_type="genomic DNA"
                     /db_xref="taxon:559292"
                     /organism="Saccharomyces cerevisiae S288C"
     primer_bind     complement(29..51)
                     /label=pGEX 3'
                     /note="pGEX vectors, reverse primer"
     gene            175..1294
                     /label=natMX6
                     /note="yeast selectable marker conferring nourseothricin 
                     resistance"
     promoter        175..518
                     /label=TEF promoter
                     /note="Ashbya gossypii TEF promoter"
     CDS             519..1091
                     /codon_start=1
                     /gene="Streptomyces noursei nat1"
                     /product="nourseothricin acetyltransferase"
                     /label=NrsR
                     /note="confers resistance to nourseothricin"
                     /translation="MGTTLDDTAYRYRTSVPGDAEAIEALDGSFTTDTVFRVTTTGDGF
                     TLREVPVDPPLTKVFPDDESDDESDDGEDGDPDSRTFVAYGDDGDLAGFVVVSYSGWNR
                     RLTVEDIEVAPEHRGHGVGRALMGLATEFARERGAGHLWLEVTNVNAPAIHAYRRMGFT
                     LCGLDTALYDGTASDGEQALYMSMPCP"
     terminator      1097..1294
                     /label=TEF terminator
                     /note="Ashbya gossypii TEF terminator"
     primer_bind     1241..1260
                     /label=pt-delta-sgRNA1
     promoter        1472..1740
                     /label=SNR52 promoter
                     /note="promoter for the S. cerevisiae small nucleolar RNA 
                     gene SNR52"
     primer_bind     complement(1714..1772)
                     /label=p3041-416d-R
     primer_bind     complement(1714..1772)
                     /label=p3041-PGI1-R
     primer_bind     complement(1714..1740)
                     /label=p3041-XI-2-R
     primer_bind     1737..1795
                     /label=p3041-PGI1-F
     misc_feature    1741..1760
                     /label=Feature 1343
     primer_bind     1760..1795
                     /label=p3041-XI-2-F
     misc_RNA        1761..1835
                     /label=gRNA scaffold
                     /note="guide RNA scaffold for the Streptococcus pyogenes 
                     CRISPR/Cas9 system"
     primer_bind     1761..1795
                     /label=p3041-416d-F
     primer_bind     complement(1766..1785)
                     /label=pt-faa1faa4pox1-R
     terminator      1840..1859
                     /label=SUP4 terminator
                     /note="transcription terminator for the S. cerevisiae SUP4 
                     tRNA gene"
     primer_bind     complement(1876..1894)
                     /label=pt-3051-R
     primer_bind     complement(1961..1978)
                     /label=L4440
                     /note="L4440 vector, forward primer"
     rep_origin      complement(2132..2720)
                     /direction=LEFT
                     /label=ori
                     /note="high-copy-number ColE1/pMB1/pBR322/pUC origin of 
                     replication"
     primer_bind     complement(2212..2231)
                     /label=pBR322ori-F
                     /note="pBR322 origin, forward primer"
     CDS             complement(2891..3751)
                     /codon_start=1
                     /gene="bla"
                     /product="beta-lactamase"
                     /label=AmpR
                     /note="confers resistance to ampicillin, carbenicillin, and
                     related antibiotics"
                     /translation="MSIQHFRVALIPFFAAFCLPVFAHPETLVKVKDAEDQLGARVGYI
                     ELDLNSGKILESFRPEERFPMMSTFKVLLCGAVLSRIDAGQEQLGRRIHYSQNDLVEYS
                     PVTEKHLTDGMTVRELCSAAITMSDNTAANLLLTTIGGPKELTAFLHNMGDHVTRLDRW
                     EPELNEAIPNDERDTTMPVAMATTLRKLLTGELLTLASRQQLIDWMEADKVAGPLLRSA
                     LPAGWFIADKSGAGERGSRGIIAALGPDGKPSRIVVIYTTGSQATMDERNRQIAEIGAS
                     LIKHW"
     primer_bind     complement(3013..3034)
                     /label=p3041-BsaI-R2
     misc_feature    3026..3029
                     /label=BsaI cut
     primer_bind     3031..3054
                     /label=p3041-BsaI-F2
     primer_bind     3514..3533
                     /label=Amp-1F
                     /note="Ampicillin resistance gene, reverse primer"
     primer_bind     complement(3587..3607)
                     /label=Amp-1R
     promoter        complement(3752..3856)
                     /gene="bla"
                     /label=AmpR promoter
     rep_origin      3883..5225
                     /label=2u ori
                     /note="yeast 2u plasmid origin of replication"
     protein_bind    complement(4846..4893)
                     /label=FRT
                     /bound_moiety="FLP recombinase from the Saccharomyces 
                     cerevisiae 2u plasmid"
                     /note="FLP-mediated recombination occurs in the 8-bp core 
                     sequence TCTAGAAA (Turan and Bode, 2011)."
     primer_bind     5266..5284
                     /label=pBRforEco
                     /note="pBR322 vectors, upsteam of EcoRI site, forward 
                     primer"
ORIGIN
        1 tcgcgcgttt cggtgatgac ggtgaaaacc tctgacacat gcagctcccg gagacggtca
       61 cagcttgtct gtaagcggat gccgggagca gacaagcccg tcagggcgcg tcagcgggct
      121 gcatttaaat gatctgttta gcttgcctcg tccccgccgg gtcacccggc cagcgacatg
      181 gaggcccaga ataccctcct tgacagtctt gacgtgcgca gctcaggggc atgatgtgac
      241 tgtcgcccgt acatttagcc catacatccc catgtataat catttgcatc catacatttt
      301 gatggccgca cggcgcgaag caaaaattac ggctcctcgc tgcagacctg cgagcaggga
      361 aacgctcccc tcacagacgc gttgaattgt ccccacgccg cgcccctgta gagaaatata
      421 aaaggttagg atttgccact gaggttcttc tttcatatac ttccttttaa aatcttgcta
      481 ggatacagtt ctcacatcac atccgaacat aaacaaccat gggtaccact cttgacgaca
      541 cggcttaccg gtaccgcacc agtgtcccgg gggacgccga ggccatcgag gcactggatg
      601 ggtccttcac caccgacacc gttttccgcg tcaccaccac cggggacggc ttcaccctgc
      661 gggaggtgcc ggtggacccg cccctgacca aggtgttccc cgacgacgaa tcggacgacg
      721 aatcggacga cggggaggac ggcgacccgg actcccggac gttcgtcgcg tacggggacg
      781 acggcgacct ggcgggcttc gtggtcgtct cgtactccgg ctggaaccgc cggctgaccg
      841 tcgaggacat cgaggtcgcc ccggagcacc gggggcacgg ggtcgggcgc gcgttgatgg
      901 ggctcgcgac ggagttcgcc cgcgagcggg gcgccgggca cctctggctg gaggtcacca
      961 acgtcaacgc accggcgatc cacgcgtacc ggcggatggg gttcaccctc tgcggcctgg
     1021 acaccgccct gtacgacggc accgcctcgg acggcgagca ggcgctctac atgagcatgc
     1081 cctgccccta atcagtactg acaataaaaa gattcttgtt ttcaagaact tgtcatttgt
     1141 atagtttttt tatattgtag ttgttctatt ttaatcaaat gttagcgtga tttatatttt
     1201 ttttcgcctc gacatcatct gcccagatgc gaagttaagt gcgcagaaag taatatcatg
     1261 cgtcaatcgt atgtgaatgc tggtcgctat actgctgtcg attcgatact aacgccgcca
     1321 tccagtgtcg aaaacgagct gcggccgcct acagggcgcg tcgcgccatt cgccattcag
     1381 gctgcgcaac tgttgggaag ggcgatcggt gcgggcctct tcgctattac gccagctgga
     1441 atgcgtgcga tagggaacaa aagctggagc ttctttgaaa agataatgta tgattatgct
     1501 ttcactcata tttatacaga aacttgatgt tttctttcga gtatatacaa ggtgattaca
     1561 tgtacgtttg aagtacaact ctagattttg tagtgccctc ttgggctagc ggtaaaggtg
     1621 cgcatttttt cacaccctac aatgttctgt tcaaaagatt ttggtcaaac gctgtagaag
     1681 tgaaagttgg tgcgcatgtt tcggcgttcg aaacttctcc gcagtgaaag ataaatgatc
     1741 aatcgatttt gcaagactag gttttagagc tagaaatagc aagttaaaat aaggctagtc
     1801 cgttatcaac ttgaaaaagt ggcaccgagt cggtggtgct ttttttgttt tttatgtctt
     1861 cgagtcatgt aattagttaa tcgcgtgcat tccagctgca ttaatgaatc ggccaacgcg
     1921 cggggagagg cggtttgcgt attgggcgct cttccgcttc ctcgctcact gactcgctgc
     1981 gctcggtcgt tcggctgcgg cgagcggtat cagctcactc aaaggcggta atacggttat
     2041 ccacagaatc aggggataac gcaggaaaga acatgtgagc aaaaggccag caaaaggcca
     2101 ggaaccgtaa aaaggccgcg ttgctggcgt ttttccatag gctccgcccc cctgacgagc
     2161 atcacaaaaa tcgacgctca agtcagaggt ggcgaaaccc gacaggacta taaagatacc
     2221 aggcgtttcc ccctggaagc tccctcgtgc gctctcctgt tccgaccctg ccgcttaccg
     2281 gatacctgtc cgcctttctc ccttcgggaa gcgtggcgct ttctcatagc tcacgctgta
     2341 ggtatctcag ttcggtgtag gtcgttcgct ccaagctggg ctgtgtgcac gaaccccccg
     2401 ttcagcccga ccgctgcgcc ttatccggta actatcgtct tgagtccaac ccggtaagac
     2461 acgacttatc gccactggca gcagccactg gtaacaggat tagcagagcg aggtatgtag
     2521 gcggtgctac agagttcttg aagtggtggc ctaactacgg ctacactaga aggacagtat
     2581 ttggtatctg cgctctgctg aagccagtta ccttcggaaa aagagttggt agctcttgat
     2641 ccggcaaaca aaccaccgct ggtagcggtg gtttttttgt ttgcaagcag cagattacgc
     2701 gcagaaaaaa aggatctcaa gaagatcctt tgatcttttc tacggggtct gacgctcagt
     2761 ggaacgaaaa ctcacgttaa gggattttgg tcatgagatt atcaaaaagg atcttcacct
     2821 agatcctttt aaattaaaaa tgaagtttta aatcaatcta aagtatatat gagtaaactt
     2881 ggtctgacag ttaccaatgc ttaatcagtg aggcacctat ctcagcgatc tgtctatttc
     2941 gttcatccat agttgcctga ctccccgtcg tgtagataac tacgatacgg gagggcttac
     3001 catctggccc cagtgctgca atgataccgc ggctcccacg ctcaccggct ccagatttat
     3061 cagcaataaa ccagccagcc ggaagggccg agcgcagaag tggtcctgca actttatccg
     3121 cctccatcca gtctattaat tgttgccggg aagctagagt aagtagttcg ccagttaata
     3181 gtttgcgcaa cgttgttgcc attgctacag gcatcgtggt gtcacgctcg tcgtttggta
     3241 tggcttcatt cagctccggt tcccaacgat caaggcgagt tacatgatcc cccatgttgt
     3301 gcaaaaaagc ggttagctcc ttcggtcctc cgatcgttgt cagaagtaag ttggccgcag
     3361 tgttatcact catggttatg gcagcactgc ataattctct tactgtcatg ccatccgtaa
     3421 gatgcttttc tgtgactggt gagtactcaa ccaagtcatt ctgagaatag tgtatgcggc
     3481 gaccgagttg ctcttgcccg gcgtcaatac gggataatac cgcgccacat agcagaactt
     3541 taaaagtgct catcattgga aaacgttctt cggggcgaaa actctcaagg atcttaccgc
     3601 tgttgagatc cagttcgatg taacccactc gtgcacccaa ctgatcttca gcatctttta
     3661 ctttcaccag cgtttctggg tgagcaaaaa caggaaggca aaatgccgca aaaaagggaa
     3721 taagggcgac acggaaatgt tgaatactca tactcttcct ttttcaatat tattgaagca
     3781 tttatcaggg ttattgtctc atgagcggat acatatttga atgtatttag aaaaataaac
     3841 aaataggggt tccgcgcaca tttccccgaa aagtgccacc tgaacgaagc atctgtgctt
     3901 cattttgtag aacaaaaatg caacgcgaga gcgctaattt ttcaaacaaa gaatctgagc
     3961 tgcattttta cagaacagaa atgcaacgcg aaagcgctat tttaccaacg aagaatctgt
     4021 gcttcatttt tgtaaaacaa aaatgcaacg cgagagcgct aatttttcaa acaaagaatc
     4081 tgagctgcat ttttacagaa cagaaatgca acgcgagagc gctattttac caacaaagaa
     4141 tctatacttc ttttttgttc tacaaaaatg catcccgaga gcgctatttt tctaacaaag
     4201 catcttagat tacttttttt ctcctttgtg cgctctataa tgcagtctct tgataacttt
     4261 ttgcactgta ggtccgttaa ggttagaaga aggctacttt ggtgtctatt ttctcttcca
     4321 taaaaaaagc ctgactccac ttcccgcgtt tactgattac tagcgaagct gcgggtgcat
     4381 tttttcaaga taaaggcatc cccgattata ttctataccg atgtggattg cgcatacttt
     4441 gtgaacagaa agtgatagcg ttgatgattc ttcattggtc agaaaattat gaacggtttc
     4501 ttctattttg tctctatata ctacgtatag gaaatgttta cattttcgta ttgttttcga
     4561 ttcactctat gaatagttct tactacaatt tttttgtcta aagagtaata ctagagataa
     4621 acataaaaaa tgtagaggtc gagtttagat gcaagttcaa ggagcgaaag gtggatgggt
     4681 aggttatata gggatatagc acagagatat atagcaaaga gatacttttg agcaatgttt
     4741 gtggaagcgg tattcgcaat attttagtag ctcgttacag tccggtgcgt ttttggtttt
     4801 ttgaaagtgc gtcttcagag cgcttttggt tttcaaaagc gctctgaagt tcctatactt
     4861 tctagagaat aggaacttcg gaataggaac ttcaaagcgt ttccgaaaac gagcgcttcc
     4921 gaaaatgcaa cgcgagctgc gcacatacag ctcactgttc acgtcgcacc tatatctgcg
     4981 tgttgcctgt atatatatat acatgagaag aacggcatag tgcgtgttta tgcttaaatg
     5041 cgtacttata tgcgtctatt tatgtaggat gaaaggtagt ctagtacctc ctgtgatatt
     5101 atcccattcc atgcggggta tcgtatgctt ccttcagcac taccctttag ctgttctata
     5161 tgctgccact cctcaattgg attagtctca tccttcaatg ctatcatttc ctttgatatt
     5221 ggatcatact aagaaaccat tattatcatg acattaacct ataaaaatag gcgtatcacg
     5281 aggccctttc gtc
//
