# Supplementary material for: Toward sustainable food preservatives: high-level production of sorbic acid in engineered Saccharomyces cerevisiae
Source: Nat Commun. 2026 Apr 21;17:5492. doi: 10.1038/s41467-026-72163-8 (PMC13284220; doi:10.1038/s41467-026-72163-8)
Supplement: Supplementary file 7 — Source data [file 41467_2026_72163_MOESM7_ESM.zip › Plasmid_Sequences/gb files/p3041-XI-2.gb]

LOCUS       Exported                5293 bp DNA     circular SYN 09-MAY-2024
DEFINITION  EasyClone-MarkerFree guiding RNA vector to direct Cas9 to cut at 
            sites X-3, XI-2, and XII-2.
ACCESSION   .
VERSION     .
KEYWORDS    pCfB3051(gRNA X-3 XI-2 XII-2)
SOURCE      synthetic DNA construct
  ORGANISM  synthetic DNA construct
REFERENCE   1  (bases 1 to 5293)
  AUTHORS   Jessop-Fabre MM, Jakociunas T, Stovicek V, Dai Z, Jensen MK, 
            Keasling JD, Borodina I
  TITLE     EasyClone-MarkerFree: A vector toolkit for marker-less integration 
            of genes into Saccharomyces cerevisiae via CRISPR-Cas9.
  JOURNAL   Biotechnol J. 2016 Aug;11(8):1110-7. doi: 10.1002/biot.201600147. 
            Epub 2016 Jun 23.
  PUBMED    27166612
REFERENCE   2  (bases 1 to 5293)
  AUTHORS   .
  TITLE     Direct Submission
  JOURNAL   Exported Mar 19, 2026 from SnapGene 6.0.2
            https://www.snapgene.com
COMMENT     SGRef: number: 1; type: "Journal Article"; doi: 
            "10.1002/biot.201600147"; journalName: "Biotechnol J"; date: 
            "2016-08"; volume: "11"; issue: "8"; pages: "1110-7"
FEATURES             Location/Qualifiers
     source          1..5293
                     /mol_type="other DNA"
                     /organism="synthetic DNA construct"
     source          1741..1760
                     /chromosome="VII"
                     /strain="S288C"
                     /mol_type="genomic DNA"
                     /db_xref="taxon:559292"
                     /organism="Saccharomyces cerevisiae S288C"
     primer_bind     complement(29..51)
                     /label=pGEX 3'
                     /note="pGEX vectors, reverse primer"
     gene            175..1294
                     /label=natMX6
                     /note="yeast selectable marker conferring nourseothricin 
                     resistance"
     promoter        175..518
                     /label=TEF promoter
                     /note="Ashbya gossypii TEF promoter"
     CDS             519..1091
                     /codon_start=1
                     /gene="Streptomyces noursei nat1"
                     /product="nourseothricin acetyltransferase"
                     /label=NrsR
                     /note="confers resistance to nourseothricin"
                     /translation="MGTTLDDTAYRYRTSVPGDAEAIEALDGSFTTDTVFRVTTTGDGF
                     TLREVPVDPPLTKVFPDDESDDESDDGEDGDPDSRTFVAYGDDGDLAGFVVVSYSGWNR
                     RLTVEDIEVAPEHRGHGVGRALMGLATEFARERGAGHLWLEVTNVNAPAIHAYRRMGFT
                     LCGLDTALYDGTASDGEQALYMSMPCP"
     terminator      1097..1294
                     /label=TEF terminator
                     /note="Ashbya gossypii TEF terminator"
     primer_bind     1241..1260
                     /label=pt-delta-sgRNA1
     promoter        1472..1740
                     /label=SNR52 promoter
                     /note="promoter for the S. cerevisiae small nucleolar RNA 
                     gene SNR52"
     primer_bind     complement(1714..1760)
                     /label=p3041-XI-2-R
     primer_bind     1741..1795
                     /label=p3041-XI-2-F
     misc_feature    1741..1760
                     /label=N20-XI-2
     misc_RNA        1761..1835
                     /label=gRNA scaffold
                     /note="guide RNA scaffold for the Streptococcus pyogenes 
                     CRISPR/Cas9 system"
     primer_bind     complement(1766..1785)
                     /label=pt-faa1faa4pox1-R
     terminator      1840..1859
                     /label=SUP4 terminator
                     /note="transcription terminator for the S. cerevisiae SUP4 
                     tRNA gene"
     primer_bind     complement(1876..1894)
                     /label=pt-3051-R
     primer_bind     complement(1961..1978)
                     /label=L4440
                     /note="L4440 vector, forward primer"
     rep_origin      complement(2132..2720)
                     /direction=LEFT
                     /label=ori
                     /note="high-copy-number ColE1/pMB1/pBR322/pUC origin of 
                     replication"
     primer_bind     complement(2212..2231)
                     /label=pBR322ori-F
                     /note="pBR322 origin, forward primer"
     CDS             complement(2891..3751)
                     /codon_start=1
                     /gene="bla"
                     /product="beta-lactamase"
                     /label=AmpR
                     /note="confers resistance to ampicillin, carbenicillin, and
                     related antibiotics"
                     /translation="MSIQHFRVALIPFFAAFCLPVFAHPETLVKVKDAEDQLGARVGYI
                     ELDLNSGKILESFRPEERFPMMSTFKVLLCGAVLSRIDAGQEQLGRRIHYSQNDLVEYS
                     PVTEKHLTDGMTVRELCSAAITMSDNTAANLLLTTIGGPKELTAFLHNMGDHVTRLDRW
                     EPELNEAIPNDERDTTMPVAMATTLRKLLTGELLTLASRQQLIDWMEADKVAGPLLRSA
                     LPAGWFIADKSGAGERGSRGIIAALGPDGKPSRIVVIYTTGSQATMDERNRQIAEIGAS
                     LIKHW"
     primer_bind     complement(3013..3034)
                     /label=p3041-BsaI-R2
     misc_feature    3026..3029
                     /label=BsaI cut
     primer_bind     3031..3054
                     /label=p3041-BsaI-F2
     primer_bind     3514..3533
                     /label=Amp-R
                     /note="Ampicillin resistance gene, reverse primer"
     promoter        complement(3752..3856)
                     /gene="bla"
                     /label=AmpR promoter
     rep_origin      3883..5225
                     /label=2u ori
                     /note="yeast 2u plasmid origin of replication"
     protein_bind    complement(4846..4893)
                     /label=FRT
                     /bound_moiety="FLP recombinase from the Saccharomyces 
                     cerevisiae 2u plasmid"
                     /note="FLP-mediated recombination occurs in the 8-bp core 
                     sequence TCTAGAAA (Turan and Bode, 2011)."
     primer_bind     5266..5284
                     /label=pBRforEco
                     /note="pBR322 vectors, upsteam of EcoRI site, forward 
                     primer"
ORIGIN
        1 tcgcgcgttt cggtgatgac ggtgaaaacc tctgacacat gcagctcccg gagacggtca
       61 cagcttgtct gtaagcggat gccgggagca gacaagcccg tcagggcgcg tcagcgggct
      121 gcatttaaat gatctgttta gcttgcctcg tccccgccgg gtcacccggc cagcgacatg
      181 gaggcccaga ataccctcct tgacagtctt gacgtgcgca gctcaggggc atgatgtgac
      241 tgtcgcccgt acatttagcc catacatccc catgtataat catttgcatc catacatttt
      301 gatggccgca cggcgcgaag caaaaattac ggctcctcgc tgcagacctg cgagcaggga
      361 aacgctcccc tcacagacgc gttgaattgt ccccacgccg cgcccctgta gagaaatata
      421 aaaggttagg atttgccact gaggttcttc tttcatatac ttccttttaa aatcttgcta
      481 ggatacagtt ctcacatcac atccgaacat aaacaaccat gggtaccact cttgacgaca
      541 cggcttaccg gtaccgcacc agtgtcccgg gggacgccga ggccatcgag gcactggatg
      601 ggtccttcac caccgacacc gttttccgcg tcaccaccac cggggacggc ttcaccctgc
      661 gggaggtgcc ggtggacccg cccctgacca aggtgttccc cgacgacgaa tcggacgacg
      721 aatcggacga cggggaggac ggcgacccgg actcccggac gttcgtcgcg tacggggacg
      781 acggcgacct ggcgggcttc gtggtcgtct cgtactccgg ctggaaccgc cggctgaccg
      841 tcgaggacat cgaggtcgcc ccggagcacc gggggcacgg ggtcgggcgc gcgttgatgg
      901 ggctcgcgac ggagttcgcc cgcgagcggg gcgccgggca cctctggctg gaggtcacca
      961 acgtcaacgc accggcgatc cacgcgtacc ggcggatggg gttcaccctc tgcggcctgg
     1021 acaccgccct gtacgacggc accgcctcgg acggcgagca ggcgctctac atgagcatgc
     1081 cctgccccta atcagtactg acaataaaaa gattcttgtt ttcaagaact tgtcatttgt
     1141 atagtttttt tatattgtag ttgttctatt ttaatcaaat gttagcgtga tttatatttt
     1201 ttttcgcctc gacatcatct gcccagatgc gaagttaagt gcgcagaaag taatatcatg
     1261 cgtcaatcgt atgtgaatgc tggtcgctat actgctgtcg attcgatact aacgccgcca
     1321 tccagtgtcg aaaacgagct gcggccgcct acagggcgcg tcgcgccatt cgccattcag
     1381 gctgcgcaac tgttgggaag ggcgatcggt gcgggcctct tcgctattac gccagctgga
     1441 atgcgtgcga tagggaacaa aagctggagc ttctttgaaa agataatgta tgattatgct
     1501 ttcactcata tttatacaga aacttgatgt tttctttcga gtatatacaa ggtgattaca
     1561 tgtacgtttg aagtacaact ctagattttg tagtgccctc ttgggctagc ggtaaaggtg
     1621 cgcatttttt cacaccctac aatgttctgt tcaaaagatt ttggtcaaac gctgtagaag
     1681 tgaaagttgg tgcgcatgtt tcggcgttcg aaacttctcc gcagtgaaag ataaatgatc
     1741 gttgaccagt tgatcagttg gttttagagc tagaaatagc aagttaaaat aaggctagtc
     1801 cgttatcaac ttgaaaaagt ggcaccgagt cggtggtgct ttttttgttt tttatgtctt
     1861 cgagtcatgt aattagttaa tcgcgtgcat tccagctgca ttaatgaatc ggccaacgcg
     1921 cggggagagg cggtttgcgt attgggcgct cttccgcttc ctcgctcact gactcgctgc
     1981 gctcggtcgt tcggctgcgg cgagcggtat cagctcactc aaaggcggta atacggttat
     2041 ccacagaatc aggggataac gcaggaaaga acatgtgagc aaaaggccag caaaaggcca
     2101 ggaaccgtaa aaaggccgcg ttgctggcgt ttttccatag gctccgcccc cctgacgagc
     2161 atcacaaaaa tcgacgctca agtcagaggt ggcgaaaccc gacaggacta taaagatacc
     2221 aggcgtttcc ccctggaagc tccctcgtgc gctctcctgt tccgaccctg ccgcttaccg
     2281 gatacctgtc cgcctttctc ccttcgggaa gcgtggcgct ttctcatagc tcacgctgta
     2341 ggtatctcag ttcggtgtag gtcgttcgct ccaagctggg ctgtgtgcac gaaccccccg
     2401 ttcagcccga ccgctgcgcc ttatccggta actatcgtct tgagtccaac ccggtaagac
     2461 acgacttatc gccactggca gcagccactg gtaacaggat tagcagagcg aggtatgtag
     2521 gcggtgctac agagttcttg aagtggtggc ctaactacgg ctacactaga aggacagtat
     2581 ttggtatctg cgctctgctg aagccagtta ccttcggaaa aagagttggt agctcttgat
     2641 ccggcaaaca aaccaccgct ggtagcggtg gtttttttgt ttgcaagcag cagattacgc
     2701 gcagaaaaaa aggatctcaa gaagatcctt tgatcttttc tacggggtct gacgctcagt
     2761 ggaacgaaaa ctcacgttaa gggattttgg tcatgagatt atcaaaaagg atcttcacct
     2821 agatcctttt aaattaaaaa tgaagtttta aatcaatcta aagtatatat gagtaaactt
     2881 ggtctgacag ttaccaatgc ttaatcagtg aggcacctat ctcagcgatc tgtctatttc
     2941 gttcatccat agttgcctga ctccccgtcg tgtagataac tacgatacgg gagggcttac
     3001 catctggccc cagtgctgca atgataccgc ggctcccacg ctcaccggct ccagatttat
     3061 cagcaataaa ccagccagcc ggaagggccg agcgcagaag tggtcctgca actttatccg
     3121 cctccatcca gtctattaat tgttgccggg aagctagagt aagtagttcg ccagttaata
     3181 gtttgcgcaa cgttgttgcc attgctacag gcatcgtggt gtcacgctcg tcgtttggta
     3241 tggcttcatt cagctccggt tcccaacgat caaggcgagt tacatgatcc cccatgttgt
     3301 gcaaaaaagc ggttagctcc ttcggtcctc cgatcgttgt cagaagtaag ttggccgcag
     3361 tgttatcact catggttatg gcagcactgc ataattctct tactgtcatg ccatccgtaa
     3421 gatgcttttc tgtgactggt gagtactcaa ccaagtcatt ctgagaatag tgtatgcggc
     3481 gaccgagttg ctcttgcccg gcgtcaatac gggataatac cgcgccacat agcagaactt
     3541 taaaagtgct catcattgga aaacgttctt cggggcgaaa actctcaagg atcttaccgc
     3601 tgttgagatc cagttcgatg taacccactc gtgcacccaa ctgatcttca gcatctttta
     3661 ctttcaccag cgtttctggg tgagcaaaaa caggaaggca aaatgccgca aaaaagggaa
     3721 taagggcgac acggaaatgt tgaatactca tactcttcct ttttcaatat tattgaagca
     3781 tttatcaggg ttattgtctc atgagcggat acatatttga atgtatttag aaaaataaac
     3841 aaataggggt tccgcgcaca tttccccgaa aagtgccacc tgaacgaagc atctgtgctt
     3901 cattttgtag aacaaaaatg caacgcgaga gcgctaattt ttcaaacaaa gaatctgagc
     3961 tgcattttta cagaacagaa atgcaacgcg aaagcgctat tttaccaacg aagaatctgt
     4021 gcttcatttt tgtaaaacaa aaatgcaacg cgagagcgct aatttttcaa acaaagaatc
     4081 tgagctgcat ttttacagaa cagaaatgca acgcgagagc gctattttac caacaaagaa
     4141 tctatacttc ttttttgttc tacaaaaatg catcccgaga gcgctatttt tctaacaaag
     4201 catcttagat tacttttttt ctcctttgtg cgctctataa tgcagtctct tgataacttt
     4261 ttgcactgta ggtccgttaa ggttagaaga aggctacttt ggtgtctatt ttctcttcca
     4321 taaaaaaagc ctgactccac ttcccgcgtt tactgattac tagcgaagct gcgggtgcat
     4381 tttttcaaga taaaggcatc cccgattata ttctataccg atgtggattg cgcatacttt
     4441 gtgaacagaa agtgatagcg ttgatgattc ttcattggtc agaaaattat gaacggtttc
     4501 ttctattttg tctctatata ctacgtatag gaaatgttta cattttcgta ttgttttcga
     4561 ttcactctat gaatagttct tactacaatt tttttgtcta aagagtaata ctagagataa
     4621 acataaaaaa tgtagaggtc gagtttagat gcaagttcaa ggagcgaaag gtggatgggt
     4681 aggttatata gggatatagc acagagatat atagcaaaga gatacttttg agcaatgttt
     4741 gtggaagcgg tattcgcaat attttagtag ctcgttacag tccggtgcgt ttttggtttt
     4801 ttgaaagtgc gtcttcagag cgcttttggt tttcaaaagc gctctgaagt tcctatactt
     4861 tctagagaat aggaacttcg gaataggaac ttcaaagcgt ttccgaaaac gagcgcttcc
     4921 gaaaatgcaa cgcgagctgc gcacatacag ctcactgttc acgtcgcacc tatatctgcg
     4981 tgttgcctgt atatatatat acatgagaag aacggcatag tgcgtgttta tgcttaaatg
     5041 cgtacttata tgcgtctatt tatgtaggat gaaaggtagt ctagtacctc ctgtgatatt
     5101 atcccattcc atgcggggta tcgtatgctt ccttcagcac taccctttag ctgttctata
     5161 tgctgccact cctcaattgg attagtctca tccttcaatg ctatcatttc ctttgatatt
     5221 ggatcatact aagaaaccat tattatcatg acattaacct ataaaaatag gcgtatcacg
     5281 aggccctttc gtc
//
