# Supplementary material for: Toward sustainable food preservatives: high-level production of sorbic acid in engineered Saccharomyces cerevisiae
Source: Nat Commun. 2026 Apr 21;17:5492. doi: 10.1038/s41467-026-72163-8 (PMC13284220; doi:10.1038/s41467-026-72163-8)
Supplement: Supplementary file 7 — Source data [file 41467_2026_72163_MOESM7_ESM.zip › Plasmid_Sequences/gb files/p3041-XI-5.gb]

LOCUS       Exported                5293 bp DNA     circular SYN 24-APR-2024
DEFINITION  EasyClone-MarkerFree guiding RNA vector to direct Cas9 to cut at 
            sites X-3, XI-2, and XII-2.
ACCESSION   .
VERSION     .
KEYWORDS    pCfB3051(gRNA X-3 XI-2 XII-2)
SOURCE      synthetic DNA construct
  ORGANISM  synthetic DNA construct
REFERENCE   1  (bases 1 to 5293)
  AUTHORS   Jessop-Fabre MM, Jakociunas T, Stovicek V, Dai Z, Jensen MK, 
            Keasling JD, Borodina I
  TITLE     EasyClone-MarkerFree: A vector toolkit for marker-less integration 
            of genes into Saccharomyces cerevisiae via CRISPR-Cas9.
  JOURNAL   Biotechnol J. 2016 Aug;11(8):1110-7. doi: 10.1002/biot.201600147. 
            Epub 2016 Jun 23.
  PUBMED    27166612
REFERENCE   2  (bases 1 to 5293)
  AUTHORS   .
  TITLE     Direct Submission
  JOURNAL   Exported Mar 19, 2026 from SnapGene 6.0.2
            https://www.snapgene.com
COMMENT     SGRef: number: 1; type: "Journal Article"; doi: 
            "10.1002/biot.201600147"; journalName: "Biotechnol J"; date: 
            "2016-08"; volume: "11"; issue: "8"; pages: "1110-7"
FEATURES             Location/Qualifiers
     source          1..5293
                     /mol_type="other DNA"
                     /organism="synthetic DNA construct"
     source          1741..1760
                     /chromosome="VII"
                     /strain="S288C"
                     /mol_type="genomic DNA"
                     /db_xref="taxon:559292"
                     /organism="Saccharomyces cerevisiae S288C"
     primer_bind     complement(29..51)
                     /label=pGEX 3'
                     /note="pGEX vectors, reverse primer"
     gene            175..1294
                     /label=natMX6
                     /note="yeast selectable marker conferring nourseothricin 
                     resistance"
     promoter        175..518
                     /label=TEF promoter
                     /note="Ashbya gossypii TEF promoter"
     CDS             519..1091
                     /codon_start=1
                     /gene="Streptomyces noursei nat1"
                     /product="nourseothricin acetyltransferase"
                     /label=NrsR
                     /note="confers resistance to nourseothricin"
                     /translation="MGTTLDDTAYRYRTSVPGDAEAIEALDGSFTTDTVFRVTTTGDGF
                     TLREVPVDPPLTKVFPDDESDDESDDGEDGDPDSRTFVAYGDDGDLAGFVVVSYSGWNR
                     RLTVEDIEVAPEHRGHGVGRALMGLATEFARERGAGHLWLEVTNVNAPAIHAYRRMGFT
                     LCGLDTALYDGTASDGEQALYMSMPCP"
     terminator      1097..1294
                     /label=TEF terminator
                     /note="Ashbya gossypii TEF terminator"
     primer_bind     1241..1260
                     /label=pt-delta-sgRNA1
     promoter        1472..1740
                     /label=SNR52 promoter
                     /note="promoter for the S. cerevisiae small nucleolar RNA 
                     gene SNR52"
     primer_bind     complement(1714..1760)
                     /label=p3041-XI-5-R
     primer_bind     1741..1795
                     /label=p3041-XI-5-F
     misc_feature    1741..1760
                     /label=N20-XI-5
     misc_RNA        1761..1835
                     /label=gRNA scaffold
                     /note="guide RNA scaffold for the Streptococcus pyogenes 
                     CRISPR/Cas9 system"
     primer_bind     complement(1766..1785)
                     /label=pt-faa1faa4pox1-R
     terminator      1840..1859
                     /label=SUP4 terminator
                     /note="transcription terminator for the S. cerevisiae SUP4 
                     tRNA gene"
     primer_bind     complement(1876..1894)
                     /label=pt-3051-R
     primer_bind     complement(1961..1978)
                     /label=L4440
                     /note="L4440 vector, forward primer"
     rep_origin      complement(2132..2720)
                     /direction=LEFT
                     /label=ori
                     /note="high-copy-number ColE1/pMB1/pBR322/pUC origin of 
                     replication"
     primer_bind     complement(2212..2231)
                     /label=pBR322ori-F
                     /note="pBR322 origin, forward primer"
     CDS             complement(2891..3751)
                     /codon_start=1
                     /gene="bla"
                     /product="beta-lactamase"
                     /label=AmpR
                     /note="confers resistance to ampicillin, carbenicillin, and
                     related antibiotics"
                     /translation="MSIQHFRVALIPFFAAFCLPVFAHPETLVKVKDAEDQLGARVGYI
                     ELDLNSGKILESFRPEERFPMMSTFKVLLCGAVLSRIDAGQEQLGRRIHYSQNDLVEYS
                     PVTEKHLTDGMTVRELCSAAITMSDNTAANLLLTTIGGPKELTAFLHNMGDHVTRLDRW
                     EPELNEAIPNDERDTTMPVAMATTLRKLLTGELLTLASRQQLIDWMEADKVAGPLLRSA
                     LPAGWFIADKSGAGERGSRGIIAALGPDGKPSRIVVIYTTGSQATMDERNRQIAEIGAS
                     LIKHW"
     primer_bind     complement(3013..3034)
                     /label=p3041-BsaI-R2
     misc_feature    3026..3029
                     /label=BsaI cut
     primer_bind     3031..3054
                     /label=p3041-BsaI-F2
     primer_bind     3514..3533
                     /label=Amp-R
                     /note="Ampicillin resistance gene, reverse primer"
     promoter        complement(3752..3856)
                     /gene="bla"
                     /label=AmpR promoter
     rep_origin      3883..5225
                     /label=2u ori
                     /note="yeast 2u plasmid origin of replication"
     protein_bind    complement(4846..4893)
                     /label=FRT
                     /bound_moiety="FLP recombinase from the Saccharomyces 
                     cerevisiae 2u plasmid"
                     /note="FLP-mediated recombination occurs in the 8-bp core 
                     sequence TCTAGAAA (Turan and Bode, 2011)."
     primer_bind     5266..5284
                     /label=pBRforEco
                     /note="pBR322 vectors, upsteam of EcoRI site, forward 
                     primer"
ORIGIN
        1 tcgcgcgttt cggtgatgac ggtgaaaacc tctgacacat gcagctcccg gagacggtca
       61 cagcttgtct gtaagcggat gccgggagca gacaagcccg tcagggcgcg tcagcgggct
      121 gcatttaaat gatctgttta gcttgcctcg tccccgccgg gtcacccggc cagcgacatg
      181 gaggcccaga ataccctcct tgacagtctt gacgtgcgca gctcaggggc atgatgtgac
      241 tgtcgcccgt acatttagcc catacatccc catgtataat catttgcatc catacatttt
      301 gatggccgca cggcgcgaag caaaaattac ggctcctcgc tgcagacctg cgagcaggga
      361 aacgctcccc tcacagacgc gttgaattgt ccccacgccg cgcccctgta gagaaatata
      421 aaaggttagg atttgccact gaggttcttc tttcatatac ttccttttaa aatcttgcta
      481 ggatacagtt ctcacatcac atccgaacat aaacaaccat gggtaccact cttgacgaca
      541 cggcttaccg gtaccgcacc agtgtcccgg gggacgccga ggccatcgag gcactggatg
      601 ggtccttcac caccgacacc gttttccgcg tcaccaccac cggggacggc ttcaccctgc
      661 gggaggtgcc ggtggacccg cccctgacca aggtgttccc cgacgacgaa tcggacgacg
      721 aatcggacga cggggaggac ggcgacccgg actcccggac gttcgtcgcg tacggggacg
      781 acggcgacct ggcgggcttc gtggtcgtct cgtactccgg ctggaaccgc cggctgaccg
      841 tcgaggacat cgaggtcgcc ccggagcacc gggggcacgg ggtcgggcgc gcgttgatgg
      901 ggctcgcgac ggagttcgcc cgcgagcggg gcgccgggca cctctggctg gaggtcacca
      961 acgtcaacgc accggcgatc cacgcgtacc ggcggatggg gttcaccctc tgcggcctgg
     1021 acaccgccct gtacgacggc accgcctcgg acggcgagca ggcgctctac atgagcatgc
     1081 cctgccccta atcagtactg acaataaaaa gattcttgtt ttcaagaact tgtcatttgt
     1141 atagtttttt tatattgtag ttgttctatt ttaatcaaat gttagcgtga tttatatttt
     1201 ttttcgcctc gacatcatct gcccagatgc gaagttaagt gcgcagaaag taatatcatg
     1261 cgtcaatcgt atgtgaatgc tggtcgctat actgctgtcg attcgatact aacgccgcca
     1321 tccagtgtcg aaaacgagct gcggccgcct acagggcgcg tcgcgccatt cgccattcag
     1381 gctgcgcaac tgttgggaag ggcgatcggt gcgggcctct tcgctattac gccagctgga
     1441 atgcgtgcga tagggaacaa aagctggagc ttctttgaaa agataatgta tgattatgct
     1501 ttcactcata tttatacaga aacttgatgt tttctttcga gtatatacaa ggtgattaca
     1561 tgtacgtttg aagtacaact ctagattttg tagtgccctc ttgggctagc ggtaaaggtg
     1621 cgcatttttt cacaccctac aatgttctgt tcaaaagatt ttggtcaaac gctgtagaag
     1681 tgaaagttgg tgcgcatgtt tcggcgttcg aaacttctcc gcagtgaaag ataaatgatc
     1741 tgagaatact gttgtaaaac gttttagagc tagaaatagc aagttaaaat aaggctagtc
     1801 cgttatcaac ttgaaaaagt ggcaccgagt cggtggtgct ttttttgttt tttatgtctt
     1861 cgagtcatgt aattagttaa tcgcgtgcat tccagctgca ttaatgaatc ggccaacgcg
     1921 cggggagagg cggtttgcgt attgggcgct cttccgcttc ctcgctcact gactcgctgc
     1981 gctcggtcgt tcggctgcgg cgagcggtat cagctcactc aaaggcggta atacggttat
     2041 ccacagaatc aggggataac gcaggaaaga acatgtgagc aaaaggccag caaaaggcca
     2101 ggaaccgtaa aaaggccgcg ttgctggcgt ttttccatag gctccgcccc cctgacgagc
     2161 atcacaaaaa tcgacgctca agtcagaggt ggcgaaaccc gacaggacta taaagatacc
     2221 aggcgtttcc ccctggaagc tccctcgtgc gctctcctgt tccgaccctg ccgcttaccg
     2281 gatacctgtc cgcctttctc ccttcgggaa gcgtggcgct ttctcatagc tcacgctgta
     2341 ggtatctcag ttcggtgtag gtcgttcgct ccaagctggg ctgtgtgcac gaaccccccg
     2401 ttcagcccga ccgctgcgcc ttatccggta actatcgtct tgagtccaac ccggtaagac
     2461 acgacttatc gccactggca gcagccactg gtaacaggat tagcagagcg aggtatgtag
     2521 gcggtgctac agagttcttg aagtggtggc ctaactacgg ctacactaga aggacagtat
     2581 ttggtatctg cgctctgctg aagccagtta ccttcggaaa aagagttggt agctcttgat
     2641 ccggcaaaca aaccaccgct ggtagcggtg gtttttttgt ttgcaagcag cagattacgc
     2701 gcagaaaaaa aggatctcaa gaagatcctt tgatcttttc tacggggtct gacgctcagt
     2761 ggaacgaaaa ctcacgttaa gggattttgg tcatgagatt atcaaaaagg atcttcacct
     2821 agatcctttt aaattaaaaa tgaagtttta aatcaatcta aagtatatat gagtaaactt
     2881 ggtctgacag ttaccaatgc ttaatcagtg aggcacctat ctcagcgatc tgtctatttc
     2941 gttcatccat agttgcctga ctccccgtcg tgtagataac tacgatacgg gagggcttac
     3001 catctggccc cagtgctgca atgataccgc ggctcccacg ctcaccggct ccagatttat
     3061 cagcaataaa ccagccagcc ggaagggccg agcgcagaag tggtcctgca actttatccg
     3121 cctccatcca gtctattaat tgttgccggg aagctagagt aagtagttcg ccagttaata
     3181 gtttgcgcaa cgttgttgcc attgctacag gcatcgtggt gtcacgctcg tcgtttggta
     3241 tggcttcatt cagctccggt tcccaacgat caaggcgagt tacatgatcc cccatgttgt
     3301 gcaaaaaagc ggttagctcc ttcggtcctc cgatcgttgt cagaagtaag ttggccgcag
     3361 tgttatcact catggttatg gcagcactgc ataattctct tactgtcatg ccatccgtaa
     3421 gatgcttttc tgtgactggt gagtactcaa ccaagtcatt ctgagaatag tgtatgcggc
     3481 gaccgagttg ctcttgcccg gcgtcaatac gggataatac cgcgccacat agcagaactt
     3541 taaaagtgct catcattgga aaacgttctt cggggcgaaa actctcaagg atcttaccgc
     3601 tgttgagatc cagttcgatg taacccactc gtgcacccaa ctgatcttca gcatctttta
     3661 ctttcaccag cgtttctggg tgagcaaaaa caggaaggca aaatgccgca aaaaagggaa
     3721 taagggcgac acggaaatgt tgaatactca tactcttcct ttttcaatat tattgaagca
     3781 tttatcaggg ttattgtctc atgagcggat acatatttga atgtatttag aaaaataaac
     3841 aaataggggt tccgcgcaca tttccccgaa aagtgccacc tgaacgaagc atctgtgctt
     3901 cattttgtag aacaaaaatg caacgcgaga gcgctaattt ttcaaacaaa gaatctgagc
     3961 tgcattttta cagaacagaa atgcaacgcg aaagcgctat tttaccaacg aagaatctgt
     4021 gcttcatttt tgtaaaacaa aaatgcaacg cgagagcgct aatttttcaa acaaagaatc
     4081 tgagctgcat ttttacagaa cagaaatgca acgcgagagc gctattttac caacaaagaa
     4141 tctatacttc ttttttgttc tacaaaaatg catcccgaga gcgctatttt tctaacaaag
     4201 catcttagat tacttttttt ctcctttgtg cgctctataa tgcagtctct tgataacttt
     4261 ttgcactgta ggtccgttaa ggttagaaga aggctacttt ggtgtctatt ttctcttcca
     4321 taaaaaaagc ctgactccac ttcccgcgtt tactgattac tagcgaagct gcgggtgcat
     4381 tttttcaaga taaaggcatc cccgattata ttctataccg atgtggattg cgcatacttt
     4441 gtgaacagaa agtgatagcg ttgatgattc ttcattggtc agaaaattat gaacggtttc
     4501 ttctattttg tctctatata ctacgtatag gaaatgttta cattttcgta ttgttttcga
     4561 ttcactctat gaatagttct tactacaatt tttttgtcta aagagtaata ctagagataa
     4621 acataaaaaa tgtagaggtc gagtttagat gcaagttcaa ggagcgaaag gtggatgggt
     4681 aggttatata gggatatagc acagagatat atagcaaaga gatacttttg agcaatgttt
     4741 gtggaagcgg tattcgcaat attttagtag ctcgttacag tccggtgcgt ttttggtttt
     4801 ttgaaagtgc gtcttcagag cgcttttggt tttcaaaagc gctctgaagt tcctatactt
     4861 tctagagaat aggaacttcg gaataggaac ttcaaagcgt ttccgaaaac gagcgcttcc
     4921 gaaaatgcaa cgcgagctgc gcacatacag ctcactgttc acgtcgcacc tatatctgcg
     4981 tgttgcctgt atatatatat acatgagaag aacggcatag tgcgtgttta tgcttaaatg
     5041 cgtacttata tgcgtctatt tatgtaggat gaaaggtagt ctagtacctc ctgtgatatt
     5101 atcccattcc atgcggggta tcgtatgctt ccttcagcac taccctttag ctgttctata
     5161 tgctgccact cctcaattgg attagtctca tccttcaatg ctatcatttc ctttgatatt
     5221 ggatcatact aagaaaccat tattatcatg acattaacct ataaaaatag gcgtatcacg
     5281 aggccctttc gtc
//
