# Supplementary material for: Toward sustainable food preservatives: high-level production of sorbic acid in engineered Saccharomyces cerevisiae
Source: Nat Commun. 2026 Apr 21;17:5492. doi: 10.1038/s41467-026-72163-8 (PMC13284220; doi:10.1038/s41467-026-72163-8)
Supplement: Supplementary file 7 — Source data [file 41467_2026_72163_MOESM7_ESM.zip › Plasmid_Sequences/gb files/p3041-XII-5.gb]

LOCUS       Exported                5293 bp DNA     circular SYN 05-SEP-2025
DEFINITION  EasyClone-MarkerFree guiding RNA vector to direct Cas9 to cut at 
            sites X-3, XI-2, and XII-2.
ACCESSION   .
VERSION     .
KEYWORDS    pCfB3051(gRNA X-3 XI-2 XII-2)
SOURCE      synthetic DNA construct
  ORGANISM  synthetic DNA construct
REFERENCE   1  (bases 1 to 5293)
  AUTHORS   Jessop-Fabre MM, Jakociunas T, Stovicek V, Dai Z, Jensen MK, 
            Keasling JD, Borodina I
  TITLE     EasyClone-MarkerFree: A vector toolkit for marker-less integration 
            of genes into Saccharomyces cerevisiae via CRISPR-Cas9.
  JOURNAL   Biotechnol J. 2016 Aug;11(8):1110-7. doi: 10.1002/biot.201600147. 
            Epub 2016 Jun 23.
  PUBMED    27166612
REFERENCE   2  (bases 1 to 5293)
  AUTHORS   .
  TITLE     Direct Submission
  JOURNAL   Exported Mar 19, 2026 from SnapGene 6.0.2
            https://www.snapgene.com
COMMENT     SGRef: number: 1; type: "Journal Article"; doi: 
            "10.1002/biot.201600147"; journalName: "Biotechnol J"; date: 
            "2016-08"; volume: "11"; issue: "8"; pages: "1110-7"
FEATURES             Location/Qualifiers
     source          1..5293
                     /mol_type="other DNA"
                     /organism="synthetic DNA construct"
     primer_bind     complement(29..51)
                     /label=pGEX 3'
                     /note="pGEX vectors, reverse primer"
     gene            175..1294
                     /label=natMX6
                     /note="yeast selectable marker conferring nourseothricin 
                     resistance"
     promoter        175..518
                     /label=TEF promoter
                     /note="Ashbya gossypii TEF promoter"
     CDS             519..1091
                     /codon_start=1
                     /gene="Streptomyces noursei nat1"
                     /product="nourseothricin acetyltransferase"
                     /label=NrsR
                     /note="confers resistance to nourseothricin"
                     /translation="MGTTLDDTAYRYRTSVPGDAEAIEALDGSFTTDTVFRVTTTGDGF
                     TLREVPVDPPLTKVFPDDESDDESDDGEDGDPDSRTFVAYGDDGDLAGFVVVSYSGWNR
                     RLTVEDIEVAPEHRGHGVGRALMGLATEFARERGAGHLWLEVTNVNAPAIHAYRRMGFT
                     LCGLDTALYDGTASDGEQALYMSMPCP"
     terminator      1097..1294
                     /label=TEF terminator
                     /note="Ashbya gossypii TEF terminator"
     primer_bind     1241..1260
                     /label=pt-delta-sgRNA1
     promoter        1472..1740
                     /label=SNR52 promoter
                     /note="promoter for the S. cerevisiae small nucleolar RNA 
                     gene SNR52"
     primer_bind     complement(1714..1772)
                     /label=p3041-XII5-R
     primer_bind     complement(1714..1760)
                     /label=p3041-XII-5-R
     primer_bind     1737..1795
                     /label=p3041-XII5-F
     primer_bind     1741..1795
                     /label=p3041-XII-5-F
     misc_feature    1741..1760
                     /label=XII5
     misc_RNA        1761..1835
                     /label=gRNA scaffold
                     /note="guide RNA scaffold for the Streptococcus pyogenes 
                     CRISPR/Cas9 system"
     primer_bind     complement(1766..1785)
                     /label=pt-faa1faa4pox1-R
     terminator      1840..1859
                     /label=SUP4 terminator
                     /note="transcription terminator for the S. cerevisiae SUP4 
                     tRNA gene"
     primer_bind     complement(1876..1894)
                     /label=pt-3051-R
     primer_bind     complement(1961..1978)
                     /label=L4440
                     /note="L4440 vector, forward primer"
     rep_origin      complement(2132..2720)
                     /direction=LEFT
                     /label=ori
                     /note="high-copy-number ColE1/pMB1/pBR322/pUC origin of 
                     replication"
     primer_bind     complement(2212..2231)
                     /label=pBR322ori-F
                     /note="pBR322 origin, forward primer"
     CDS             complement(2891..3751)
                     /codon_start=1
                     /gene="bla"
                     /product="beta-lactamase"
                     /label=AmpR
                     /note="confers resistance to ampicillin, carbenicillin, and
                     related antibiotics"
                     /translation="MSIQHFRVALIPFFAAFCLPVFAHPETLVKVKDAEDQLGARVGYI
                     ELDLNSGKILESFRPEERFPMMSTFKVLLCGAVLSRIDAGQEQLGRRIHYSQNDLVEYS
                     PVTEKHLTDGMTVRELCSAAITMSDNTAANLLLTTIGGPKELTAFLHNMGDHVTRLDRW
                     EPELNEAIPNDERDTTMPVAMATTLRKLLTGELLTLASRQQLIDWMEADKVAGPLLRSA
                     LPAGWFIADKSGAGERGSRGIIAALGPDGKPSRIVVIYTTGSQATMDERNRQIAEIGAS
                     LIKHW"
     primer_bind     complement(3013..3034)
                     /label=p3041-BsaI-R2
     misc_feature    3026..3029
                     /label=BsaI cut
     primer_bind     3031..3054
                     /label=p3041-BsaI-F2
     primer_bind     3514..3533
                     /label=Amp-R
                     /note="Ampicillin resistance gene, reverse primer"
     promoter        complement(3752..3856)
                     /gene="bla"
                     /label=AmpR promoter
     rep_origin      3883..5225
                     /label=2u ori
                     /note="yeast 2u plasmid origin of replication"
     protein_bind    complement(4846..4893)
                     /label=FRT
                     /bound_moiety="FLP recombinase from the Saccharomyces 
                     cerevisiae 2u plasmid"
                     /note="FLP-mediated recombination occurs in the 8-bp core 
                     sequence TCTAGAAA (Turan and Bode, 2011)."
     primer_bind     5266..5284
                     /label=pBRforEco
                     /note="pBR322 vectors, upsteam of EcoRI site, forward 
                     primer"
ORIGIN
        1 tcgcgcgttt cggtgatgac ggtgaaaacc tctgacacat gcagctcccg gagacggtca
       61 cagcttgtct gtaagcggat gccgggagca gacaagcccg tcagggcgcg tcagcgggct
      121 gcatttaaat gatctgttta gcttgcctcg tccccgccgg gtcacccggc cagcgacatg
      181 gaggcccaga ataccctcct tgacagtctt gacgtgcgca gctcaggggc atgatgtgac
      241 tgtcgcccgt acatttagcc catacatccc catgtataat catttgcatc catacatttt
      301 gatggccgca cggcgcgaag caaaaattac ggctcctcgc tgcagacctg cgagcaggga
      361 aacgctcccc tcacagacgc gttgaattgt ccccacgccg cgcccctgta gagaaatata
      421 aaaggttagg atttgccact gaggttcttc tttcatatac ttccttttaa aatcttgcta
      481 ggatacagtt ctcacatcac atccgaacat aaacaaccat gggtaccact cttgacgaca
      541 cggcttaccg gtaccgcacc agtgtcccgg gggacgccga ggccatcgag gcactggatg
      601 ggtccttcac caccgacacc gttttccgcg tcaccaccac cggggacggc ttcaccctgc
      661 gggaggtgcc ggtggacccg cccctgacca aggtgttccc cgacgacgaa tcggacgacg
      721 aatcggacga cggggaggac ggcgacccgg actcccggac gttcgtcgcg tacggggacg
      781 acggcgacct ggcgggcttc gtggtcgtct cgtactccgg ctggaaccgc cggctgaccg
      841 tcgaggacat cgaggtcgcc ccggagcacc gggggcacgg ggtcgggcgc gcgttgatgg
      901 ggctcgcgac ggagttcgcc cgcgagcggg gcgccgggca cctctggctg gaggtcacca
      961 acgtcaacgc accggcgatc cacgcgtacc ggcggatggg gttcaccctc tgcggcctgg
     1021 acaccgccct gtacgacggc accgcctcgg acggcgagca ggcgctctac atgagcatgc
     1081 cctgccccta atcagtactg acaataaaaa gattcttgtt ttcaagaact tgtcatttgt
     1141 atagtttttt tatattgtag ttgttctatt ttaatcaaat gttagcgtga tttatatttt
     1201 ttttcgcctc gacatcatct gcccagatgc gaagttaagt gcgcagaaag taatatcatg
     1261 cgtcaatcgt atgtgaatgc tggtcgctat actgctgtcg attcgatact aacgccgcca
     1321 tccagtgtcg aaaacgagct gcggccgcct acagggcgcg tcgcgccatt cgccattcag
     1381 gctgcgcaac tgttgggaag ggcgatcggt gcgggcctct tcgctattac gccagctgga
     1441 atgcgtgcga tagggaacaa aagctggagc ttctttgaaa agataatgta tgattatgct
     1501 ttcactcata tttatacaga aacttgatgt tttctttcga gtatatacaa ggtgattaca
     1561 tgtacgtttg aagtacaact ctagattttg tagtgccctc ttgggctagc ggtaaaggtg
     1621 cgcatttttt cacaccctac aatgttctgt tcaaaagatt ttggtcaaac gctgtagaag
     1681 tgaaagttgg tgcgcatgtt tcggcgttcg aaacttctcc gcagtgaaag ataaatgatc
     1741 ttgtcacagt gtcacatcag gttttagagc tagaaatagc aagttaaaat aaggctagtc
     1801 cgttatcaac ttgaaaaagt ggcaccgagt cggtggtgct ttttttgttt tttatgtctt
     1861 cgagtcatgt aattagttaa tcgcgtgcat tccagctgca ttaatgaatc ggccaacgcg
     1921 cggggagagg cggtttgcgt attgggcgct cttccgcttc ctcgctcact gactcgctgc
     1981 gctcggtcgt tcggctgcgg cgagcggtat cagctcactc aaaggcggta atacggttat
     2041 ccacagaatc aggggataac gcaggaaaga acatgtgagc aaaaggccag caaaaggcca
     2101 ggaaccgtaa aaaggccgcg ttgctggcgt ttttccatag gctccgcccc cctgacgagc
     2161 atcacaaaaa tcgacgctca agtcagaggt ggcgaaaccc gacaggacta taaagatacc
     2221 aggcgtttcc ccctggaagc tccctcgtgc gctctcctgt tccgaccctg ccgcttaccg
     2281 gatacctgtc cgcctttctc ccttcgggaa gcgtggcgct ttctcatagc tcacgctgta
     2341 ggtatctcag ttcggtgtag gtcgttcgct ccaagctggg ctgtgtgcac gaaccccccg
     2401 ttcagcccga ccgctgcgcc ttatccggta actatcgtct tgagtccaac ccggtaagac
     2461 acgacttatc gccactggca gcagccactg gtaacaggat tagcagagcg aggtatgtag
     2521 gcggtgctac agagttcttg aagtggtggc ctaactacgg ctacactaga aggacagtat
     2581 ttggtatctg cgctctgctg aagccagtta ccttcggaaa aagagttggt agctcttgat
     2641 ccggcaaaca aaccaccgct ggtagcggtg gtttttttgt ttgcaagcag cagattacgc
     2701 gcagaaaaaa aggatctcaa gaagatcctt tgatcttttc tacggggtct gacgctcagt
     2761 ggaacgaaaa ctcacgttaa gggattttgg tcatgagatt atcaaaaagg atcttcacct
     2821 agatcctttt aaattaaaaa tgaagtttta aatcaatcta aagtatatat gagtaaactt
     2881 ggtctgacag ttaccaatgc ttaatcagtg aggcacctat ctcagcgatc tgtctatttc
     2941 gttcatccat agttgcctga ctccccgtcg tgtagataac tacgatacgg gagggcttac
     3001 catctggccc cagtgctgca atgataccgc ggctcccacg ctcaccggct ccagatttat
     3061 cagcaataaa ccagccagcc ggaagggccg agcgcagaag tggtcctgca actttatccg
     3121 cctccatcca gtctattaat tgttgccggg aagctagagt aagtagttcg ccagttaata
     3181 gtttgcgcaa cgttgttgcc attgctacag gcatcgtggt gtcacgctcg tcgtttggta
     3241 tggcttcatt cagctccggt tcccaacgat caaggcgagt tacatgatcc cccatgttgt
     3301 gcaaaaaagc ggttagctcc ttcggtcctc cgatcgttgt cagaagtaag ttggccgcag
     3361 tgttatcact catggttatg gcagcactgc ataattctct tactgtcatg ccatccgtaa
     3421 gatgcttttc tgtgactggt gagtactcaa ccaagtcatt ctgagaatag tgtatgcggc
     3481 gaccgagttg ctcttgcccg gcgtcaatac gggataatac cgcgccacat agcagaactt
     3541 taaaagtgct catcattgga aaacgttctt cggggcgaaa actctcaagg atcttaccgc
     3601 tgttgagatc cagttcgatg taacccactc gtgcacccaa ctgatcttca gcatctttta
     3661 ctttcaccag cgtttctggg tgagcaaaaa caggaaggca aaatgccgca aaaaagggaa
     3721 taagggcgac acggaaatgt tgaatactca tactcttcct ttttcaatat tattgaagca
     3781 tttatcaggg ttattgtctc atgagcggat acatatttga atgtatttag aaaaataaac
     3841 aaataggggt tccgcgcaca tttccccgaa aagtgccacc tgaacgaagc atctgtgctt
     3901 cattttgtag aacaaaaatg caacgcgaga gcgctaattt ttcaaacaaa gaatctgagc
     3961 tgcattttta cagaacagaa atgcaacgcg aaagcgctat tttaccaacg aagaatctgt
     4021 gcttcatttt tgtaaaacaa aaatgcaacg cgagagcgct aatttttcaa acaaagaatc
     4081 tgagctgcat ttttacagaa cagaaatgca acgcgagagc gctattttac caacaaagaa
     4141 tctatacttc ttttttgttc tacaaaaatg catcccgaga gcgctatttt tctaacaaag
     4201 catcttagat tacttttttt ctcctttgtg cgctctataa tgcagtctct tgataacttt
     4261 ttgcactgta ggtccgttaa ggttagaaga aggctacttt ggtgtctatt ttctcttcca
     4321 taaaaaaagc ctgactccac ttcccgcgtt tactgattac tagcgaagct gcgggtgcat
     4381 tttttcaaga taaaggcatc cccgattata ttctataccg atgtggattg cgcatacttt
     4441 gtgaacagaa agtgatagcg ttgatgattc ttcattggtc agaaaattat gaacggtttc
     4501 ttctattttg tctctatata ctacgtatag gaaatgttta cattttcgta ttgttttcga
     4561 ttcactctat gaatagttct tactacaatt tttttgtcta aagagtaata ctagagataa
     4621 acataaaaaa tgtagaggtc gagtttagat gcaagttcaa ggagcgaaag gtggatgggt
     4681 aggttatata gggatatagc acagagatat atagcaaaga gatacttttg agcaatgttt
     4741 gtggaagcgg tattcgcaat attttagtag ctcgttacag tccggtgcgt ttttggtttt
     4801 ttgaaagtgc gtcttcagag cgcttttggt tttcaaaagc gctctgaagt tcctatactt
     4861 tctagagaat aggaacttcg gaataggaac ttcaaagcgt ttccgaaaac gagcgcttcc
     4921 gaaaatgcaa cgcgagctgc gcacatacag ctcactgttc acgtcgcacc tatatctgcg
     4981 tgttgcctgt atatatatat acatgagaag aacggcatag tgcgtgttta tgcttaaatg
     5041 cgtacttata tgcgtctatt tatgtaggat gaaaggtagt ctagtacctc ctgtgatatt
     5101 atcccattcc atgcggggta tcgtatgctt ccttcagcac taccctttag ctgttctata
     5161 tgctgccact cctcaattgg attagtctca tccttcaatg ctatcatttc ctttgatatt
     5221 ggatcatact aagaaaccat tattatcatg acattaacct ataaaaatag gcgtatcacg
     5281 aggccctttc gtc
//
