# Supplementary material for: Toward sustainable food preservatives: high-level production of sorbic acid in engineered Saccharomyces cerevisiae
Source: Nat Commun. 2026 Apr 21;17:5492. doi: 10.1038/s41467-026-72163-8 (PMC13284220; doi:10.1038/s41467-026-72163-8)
Supplement: Supplementary file 7 — Source data [file 41467_2026_72163_MOESM7_ESM.zip › Plasmid_Sequences/gb files/pCfB2899(X-2 MarkerFree) -MDH3-SpME1.gb]

LOCUS       Exported                8470 bp DNA     circular SYN 14-AUG-2025
DEFINITION  EasyClone-MarkerFree backbone vector for the addition of 1 or 2 
            genes and promoters for integration into site X-2 (Chr X: 
            194944..195980).
ACCESSION   .
VERSION     .
KEYWORDS    pCfB2899(X-2 MarkerFree)
SOURCE      synthetic DNA construct
  ORGANISM  synthetic DNA construct
REFERENCE   1  (bases 1 to 8470)
  AUTHORS   Jessop-Fabre MM, Jakociunas T, Stovicek V, Dai Z, Jensen MK, 
            Keasling JD, Borodina I
  TITLE     EasyClone-MarkerFree: A vector toolkit for marker-less integration 
            of genes into Saccharomyces cerevisiae via CRISPR-Cas9.
  JOURNAL   Biotechnol J. 2016 Aug;11(8):1110-7. doi: 10.1002/biot.201600147. 
            Epub 2016 Jun 23.
  PUBMED    27166612
REFERENCE   2  (bases 1 to 8470)
  AUTHORS   .
  TITLE     Direct Submission
  JOURNAL   Exported Mar 19, 2026 from SnapGene 6.0.2
            https://www.snapgene.com
COMMENT     SGRef: number: 1; type: "Journal Article"; doi: 
            "10.1002/biot.201600147"; journalName: "Biotechnol J"; date: 
            "2016-08"; volume: "11"; issue: "8"; pages: "1110-7"
FEATURES             Location/Qualifiers
     source          1..8470
                     /mol_type="other DNA"
                     /organism="synthetic DNA construct"
     source          2053..3075
                     /chromosome="IV"
                     /strain="S288C"
                     /mol_type="genomic DNA"
                     /db_xref="taxon:559292"
                     /organism="Saccharomyces cerevisiae S288C"
     source          3076..4191
                     /chromosome="VII"
                     /strain="S288C"
                     /mol_type="genomic DNA"
                     /db_xref="taxon:559292"
                     /organism="Saccharomyces cerevisiae S288C"
     source          3076..4191
                     /chromosome="III"
                     /strain="S288C"
                     /mol_type="genomic DNA"
                     /db_xref="taxon:559292"
                     /organism="Saccharomyces cerevisiae S288C"
     source          3076..4191
                     /chromosome="III"
                     /strain="S288C"
                     /mol_type="genomic DNA"
                     /db_xref="taxon:559292"
                     /organism="Saccharomyces cerevisiae S288C"
     source          3076..3742
                     /chromosome="III"
                     /strain="S288C"
                     /mol_type="genomic DNA"
                     /db_xref="taxon:559292"
                     /organism="Saccharomyces cerevisiae S288C"
     source          3076..3742
                     /chromosome="XV"
                     /strain="S288C"
                     /mol_type="genomic DNA"
                     /db_xref="taxon:559292"
                     /organism="Saccharomyces cerevisiae S288C"
     primer_bind     622..641
                     /label=Amp-R
                     /note="Ampicillin resistance gene, reverse primer"
     promoter        complement(860..951)
                     /gene="bla"
                     /label=AmpR promoter
     primer_bind     993..1012
                     /label=Kan-R
                     /note="Kanamycin resistance gene, reverse primer"
     primer_bind     1018..1037
                     /label=pENTR-R
                     /note="pENTR vectors, reverse primer"
     primer_bind     1277..1335
                     /label=p-MDH3-ME1-1F
     primer_bind     1848..1906
                     /label=p-MDH3-ME1-2F
     primer_bind     complement(1868..1926)
                     /label=p-MDH3-ME1-1R
     terminator      1887..2052
                     /gene="S. cerevisiae ADH1"
                     /label=ADH1 terminator
                     /note="transcription terminator for the S. cerevisiae 
                     alcohol dehydrogenase 1 (ADH1) gene"
     primer_bind     1973..1997
                     /label=pHybLex-R
                     /note="ADH terminator, reverse primer"
     primer_bind     2016..2074
                     /label=p-MDH3-ME1-3F
     primer_bind     2022..2074
                     /label=P-PCfB-MDH3-R
     primer_bind     complement(2031..2089)
                     /label=p-MDH3-ME1-2R
     primer_bind     complement(2032..2053)
                     /label=p-EMI-ADH1t-BSaI-R
     primer_bind     complement(2032..2052)
                     /label=P-pCfB-ADH1t-R
     gene            complement(2053..3075)
                     /gene="MDH3"
                     /locus_tag="YDL078C"
                     /label=MDH3
                     /db_xref="GeneID:851481"
     mRNA            complement(2053..3075)
                     /gene="MDH3"
                     /locus_tag="YDL078C"
                     /product="malate dehydrogenase MDH3"
                     /label=MDH3 mRNA
                     /note="/transcript_id=NM_001180137.1"
                     /db_xref="GeneID:851481"
     CDS             complement(2053..3075)
                     /codon_start=1
                     /gene="MDH3"
                     /locus_tag="YDL078C"
                     /product="malate dehydrogenase MDH3 from chromosome IV 
                     without last 9 base pairs that encode the peroxisomal 
                     targeting sequence(the tripetide SKL)"
                     /EC_number="1.1.1.37"
                     /label=MDH3
                     /note="Peroxisomal malate dehydrogenase; catalyzes 
                     interconversion of malate and oxaloacetate; involved in the
                     glyoxylate cycle; mutation in human homolog MDH2 causes 
                     early-onset severe encephalopathy"
                     /db_xref="GI:6320125"
                     /db_xref="GeneID:851481"
                     /db_xref="SGD:S000002236"
                     /experiment="EXISTENCE:direct assay:GO:0003729 mRNAbinding 
                     [PMID:21124907]"
                     /experiment="EXISTENCE:direct assay:GO:0005777 peroxisome 
                     [PMID:1447211|PMID:7628449|PMID:22375831]"
                     /experiment="EXISTENCE:direct assay:GO:0005782 
                     peroxisomalmatrix [PMID:8824293]"
                     /experiment="EXISTENCE:direct assay:GO:0030060 
                     L-malatedehydrogenase activity [PMID:1447211]"
                     /experiment="EXISTENCE:mutant phenotype:GO:0006635 
                     fattyacid beta-oxidation [PMID:7628449]"
                     /experiment="EXISTENCE:mutant phenotype:GO:0006735 
                     NADHregeneration [PMID:7628449]"
                     /experiment="EXISTENCE:mutant phenotype:GO:0030060L-malate 
                     dehydrogenase activity [PMID:1986231|PMID:7628449]"
                     /protein_id="NP_010205.1"
                     /translation="MVKVAILGASGGVGQPLSLLLKLSPYVSELALYDIRAAEGIGKDL
                     SHINTNSSCVGYDKDSIENTLSNAQVVLIPAGVPRKPGLTRDDLFKMNAGIVKSLVTAV
                     GKFAPNARILVISNPVNSLVPIAVETLKKMGKFKPGNVMGVTNLDLVRAETFLVDYLML
                     KNPKIGQEQDKTTMHRKVTVIGGHSGETIIPIITDKSLVFQLDKQYEHFIHRVQFGGDE
                     IVKAKQGAGSATLSMAFAGAKFAEEVLRSFHNEKPETESLSAFVYLPGLKNGKKAQQLV
                     GDNSIEYFSLPIVLRNGSVVSIDTSVLEKLSPREEQLVNTAVKELRKNIEKGKSFILDS
                     "
     primer_bind     complement(2215..2234)
                     /label=pt-MDH3
     primer_bind     3039..3097
                     /label=p-MDH3-ME1-4F
     primer_bind     complement(3054..3100)
                     /label=P-PCfB-MDH3-F
     primer_bind     complement(3056..3114)
                     /label=p-MDH3-ME1-3R
     primer_bind     3073..3093
                     /label=P-TEF1-TDH3-R
     promoter        complement(3076..3742)
                     /gene="S. cerevisiae TDH3"
                     /label=GAP promoter(TDH3)
                     /note="promoter for glyceraldehyde-3-phosphate 
                     dehydrogenase"
     primer_bind     3558..3577
                     /label=pt-TDH3-F
     promoter        3785..4191
                     /gene="S. cerevisiae TEF1"
                     /label=TEF1 promoter
                     /note="promoter for EF-1-alpha"
     primer_bind     4153..4211
                     /label=p-MDH3-ME1-5F
     primer_bind     4164..4211
                     /label=P-PCfB-SpME1-R
     primer_bind     complement(4172..4230)
                     /label=p-MDH3-ME1-4R
     primer_bind     complement(4172..4194)
                     /label=P-TEF1-TDH3-F
     CDS             4192..6123
                     /codon_start=1
                     /label=SpME1
                     /translation="MQQQLRRGAQTLAGRGAFLGKSSKNLNKQLLQIQSPCSIRGFRSS
                     AAVLNNEEIEYVAWEEAGHRLLENPIYNKSTAFDEEERRALGLRGLLPPHVETLEQQLD
                     RAYASYKSKTTDLEKHIMLRQLQDTNEVMFYALLSRHISEMMPIVYTPTVGLAAIKFSQ
                     IWRRPRGIFISYPLRAQMRDMFKNLIARGHTGAPVDVDTRLNVSTIVVTDGSRILGLGD
                     LGANGQSIPIGKCSLYTAIGGIPGPETLPVFLDVGTDNEAILNQPSYIGWRNKRLRGEE
                     YFKFIDQFVNCVKEFFPNALLQWEDFDIQSASPILKKYRNELCTFNDDIQGTATIVLAT
                     LLAACKQTNISLKDRDIVMVGAGSAGCGIAEMIKKGMVREGLTEEEARSRIYMVDRYGL
                     VHDGQENLLPFQRDLATPLAECSNWRGGEDGQYSLVDVIKNVKPSVMIGVTGMPGLFTE
                     DAVRAMAAGCARPVIFPLSNPTHRAEGTPADMMAWSDNRAVVATGTQFEPTEVVIARTK
                     YTRTLKTFVHSMANNSWIFPAIGLACKVVGATRVTDEMLMVAAQSLAECSPGRNGDQDA
                     PLLPPNEELVNVTKYIATRVCQECIREGHASKNGEDGDFERLKKIVDSTFWHPKYKRVE
                     IDSAMWTR"
     primer_bind     5850..5869
                     /label=pt-SpME1
     primer_bind     6086..6144
                     /label=p-MDH3-ME1-6F
     primer_bind     complement(6104..6162)
                     /label=p-MDH3-ME1-5R
     primer_bind     complement(6104..6153)
                     /label=P-PCfB-SpME1-F
     terminator      6124..6313
                     /gene="S. cerevisiae CYC1"
                     /label=CYC1 terminator
                     /note="transcription terminator for CYC1"
     primer_bind     6124..6146
                     /label=P-pCfB-CYC1t-F
     primer_bind     6124..6143
                     /label=p-EMI-CYC1t-BSaI-F
     primer_bind     complement(6330..6349)
                     /label=T7
                     /note="T7 promoter, forward primer"
     promoter        complement(6331..6349)
                     /label=T7 promoter
                     /note="promoter for bacteriophage T7 RNA polymerase"
     primer_bind     6343..6401
                     /label=p-MDH3-ME1-7F
     primer_bind     complement(6356..6414)
                     /label=p-MDH3-ME1-6R
     primer_bind     complement(6359..6375)
                     /label=M13 fwd
                     /note="common sequencing primer, one of multiple similar 
                     variants"
     primer_bind     complement(6368..6390)
                     /label=M13/pUC Forward
                     /note="In lacZ gene"
     primer_bind     complement(6917..6975)
                     /label=p-MDH3-ME1-7R
     primer_bind     complement(6940..6963)
                     /label=pDELTA2-R2
     protein_bind    complement(6968..7001)
                     /label=FRT (minimal)
                     /bound_moiety="FLP recombinase from the Saccharomyces 
                     cerevisiae 2u plasmid"
                     /note="supports FLP-mediated excision but not integration 
                     (Turan and Bode, 2011)"
     primer_bind     complement(7471..7487)
                     /label=M13 fwd
                     /note="common sequencing primer, one of multiple similar 
                     variants"
     primer_bind     complement(7586..7603)
                     /label=L4440
                     /note="L4440 vector, forward primer"
     rep_origin      complement(7757..8345)
                     /direction=LEFT
                     /label=ori
                     /note="high-copy-number ColE1/pMB1/pBR322/pUC origin of 
                     replication"
     primer_bind     complement(7837..7856)
                     /label=pBR322ori-F
                     /note="pBR322 origin, forward primer"
     CDS             complement(join(8469..8470,1..859))
                     /codon_start=1
                     /gene="bla"
                     /product="beta-lactamase"
                     /label=AmpR
                     /note="confers resistance to ampicillin, carbenicillin, and
                     related antibiotics"
                     /translation="MSIQHFRVALIPFFAAFCLPVFAHPETLVKVKDAEDQLGARVGYI
                     ELDLNSGKILESFRPEERFPMMSTFKVLLCGAVLSRIDAGQEQLGRRIHYSQNDLVEYS
                     PVTEKHLTDGMTVRELCSAAITMSDNTAANLLLTTIGGPKELTAFLHNMGDHVTRLDRW
                     EPELNEAIPNDERDTTMPVAMATTLRKLLTGELLTLASRQQLIDWMEADKVAGPLLRSA
                     LPAGWFIADKSGAGERGSRGIIAALGPDGKPSRIVVIYTTGSQATMDERNRQIAEIGAS
                     LIKHW"
ORIGIN
        1 accaatgctt aatcagtgag gcacctatct cagcgatctg tctatttcgt tcatccatag
       61 ttgcctgact ccccgtcgtg tagataacta cgatacggga gggcttacca tctggcccca
      121 gcgctgcgat gataccgcga gaaccacgct caccggctcc ggatttatca gcaataaacc
      181 agccagccgg aagggccgag cgcagaagtg gtcctgcaac tttatccgcc tccatccagt
      241 ctattaattg ttgccgggaa gctagagtaa gtagttcgcc agttaatagt ttgcgcaacg
      301 ttgttgccat cgctacaggc atcgtggtgt cacgctcgtc gtttggtatg gcttcattca
      361 gctccggttc ccaacgatca aggcgagtta catgatcccc catgttgtgc aaaaaagcgg
      421 ttagctcctt cggtcctccg atcgttgtca gaagtaagtt ggccgcagtg ttatcactca
      481 tggttatggc agcactgcat aattctctta ctgtcatgcc atccgtaaga tgcttttctg
      541 tgactggtga gtactcaacc aagtcattct gagaatagtg tatgcggcga ccgagttgct
      601 cttgcccggc gtcaatacgg gataataccg cgccacatag cagaacttta aaagtgctca
      661 tcattggaaa acgttcttcg gggcgaaaac tctcaaggat cttaccgctg ttgagatcca
      721 gttcgatgta acccactcgt gcacccaact gatcttcagc atcttttact ttcaccagcg
      781 tttctgggtg agcaaaaaca ggaaggcaaa atgccgcaaa aaagggaata agggcgacac
      841 ggaaatgttg aatactcata ttcttccttt ttcaatatta ttgaagcatt tatcagggtt
      901 attgtctcat gagcggatac atatttgaat gtatttagaa aaataaacaa ataggggtca
      961 gtgttacaac caattaacca attctgaaca ttatcgcgag cccatttata cctgaatatg
     1021 gctcataaca ccccttgttt gcctggcggc agtagcgcgg tggtcccacc tgaccccatg
     1081 ccgaactcag aagtgaaacg ccgtagcgcc gatggtagtg tggggactcc ccatgcgaga
     1141 gtagggaact gccaggcatc aaataaaacg aaaggctcag tcgaaagact gggcctttcg
     1201 cccgggctaa ttatggggtg tcgcccttat tcgactctat agtgaagttc ctattctcta
     1261 gaaagtatag gaacttctga agtggggatt taaatgcggc cgcgctgagg gtttaatcgt
     1321 ctatgaggag actgttagtt ggatatcagt aatgagacga aaaagctcga aatgaatgga
     1381 tatattcttt ttgctactgg caactgttga atatttaatg ttaaaacaaa ctaactgagg
     1441 tatattcgta tctgtatgta cacatatact atatacagga aaagataagc aagagagagg
     1501 atatcaacta cgagagcgat cgattatata tcaaaagctg tccgctttgc cacccataat
     1561 cggcgcttag tttcggagtt caatcataat tctaccacct tacactcaac ttactcttta
     1621 actcctatag tataatatcg ccactgaccc catattaaaa aatttttttg ctcgatcttc
     1681 tatcctcttt aggttaattg tcgctgttat tgtctagatt ttttctcgga gatggcgcat
     1741 ctatttgccg tcaaaagatc ctctcatacc atattaagta aattgcctcc atttcttttt
     1801 cctcgggcag agaaactcgc aggcaacttg ctctcgaagt ggtcacgtat taagtcctca
     1861 gcgagctcgc atggaatgcg tgcgatgagc gacctcatgc tatacctgag aaagcaacct
     1921 gacctacagg aaagagttac tcaagaataa gaattttcgt tttaaaacct aagagtcact
     1981 ttaaaatttg tatacactta ttttttttat aacttattta ataataaaaa tcataaatca
     2041 taagaaattc gctcaagagt ctaggatgaa actcttgcct ttttcaatat tcttgcgtag
     2101 ctctttgacc gcagtattaa cgagttgttc ctctctcgga gacagttttt ccagaacact
     2161 ggtatcgatg gatactacgc taccatttct caaaacaatt ggcaaggaaa aatactcaat
     2221 agagttgtcg ccaactaatt gctgcgcttt cttaccgttt tttaagcctg gtaaataaac
     2281 gaatgcggaa agtgactccg tttctggttt ctcattatgg aagctcctca aaacttcttc
     2341 agcaaacttg gcccccgcga acgccatgga caacgtggcg gaaccggcgc cctgtttagc
     2401 tttgacaatt tcatcacctc cgaactggac cctatgaatg aagtgctcgt actgcttatc
     2461 aagttgaaat accagcgatt tgtcggtgat tattgggata atggtttccc ctgaatgacc
     2521 cccaataaca gtgacctttc tgtgcattgt agttttgtct tgttcttgtc caattttggg
     2581 gttttttagc atcaaataat ctaccaaaaa ggtttctgca cgtaccaggt caaggttcgt
     2641 cacacccata acgtttccag gtttgaactt acccattttc ttcaaagttt ccacagcaat
     2701 agggaccaaa ctgtttacag ggtttgaaat gactaaaatc ctcgcatttg gtgcgaactt
     2761 tccaacagcg gttaccaggc ttttgacaat accggcgttc atcttgaaca aatcatctct
     2821 agttaaaccg ggctttctgg gaacaccagc cggtattagc accacctgag catttgacaa
     2881 ggtgttctca atactatcct tatcataacc gacacaactt gagttggtgt tgatgtgaga
     2941 taaatcctta ccaatgcctt ccgcagctcg gatatcgtac aacgccagct cggaaacgta
     3001 agggcttaat tttagcagta atgatagcgg ttgtcccacg ccaccagaag cgccaagaat
     3061 tgcgactttg accattttgt ttgtttatgt gtgtttattc gaaactaagt tcttggtgtt
     3121 ttaaaactaa aaaaaagact aactataaaa gtagaattta agaagtttaa gaaatagatt
     3181 tacagaatta caatcaatac ctaccgtctt tatatactta ttagtcaagt aggggaataa
     3241 tttcagggaa ctggtttcaa cctttttttt cagctttttc caaatcagag agagcagaag
     3301 gtaatagaag gtgtaagaaa atgagataga tacatgcgtg ggtcaattgc cttgtgtcat
     3361 catttactcc aggcaggttg catcactcca ttgaggttgt gcccgttttt tgcctgtttg
     3421 tgcccctgtt ctctgtagtt gcgctaagag aatggaccta tgaactgatg gttggtgaag
     3481 aaaacaatat tttggtgctg ggattctttt tttttctgga tgccagctta aaaagcgggc
     3541 tccattatat ttagtggatg ccaggaataa actgttcacc cagacaccta cgatgttata
     3601 tattctgtgt aacccgcccc ctattttggg catgtacggg ttacagcaga attaaaaggc
     3661 taattttttg actaaataaa gttaggaaaa tcactactat taattattta cgtattcttt
     3721 gaaatggcag tattgataat gataaactcg aactgaaaaa gcgtgttttt tatagctact
     3781 gatgcacaca ccatagcttc aaaatgtttc tactcctttt ttactcttcc agattttctc
     3841 ggactccgcg catcgccgta ccacttcaaa acacccaagc acagcatact aaatttcccc
     3901 tctttcttcc tctagggtgt cgttaattac ccgtactaaa ggtttggaaa agaaaaaaga
     3961 gaccgcctcg tttctttttc ttcgtcgaaa aaggcaataa aaatttttat cacgtttctt
     4021 tttcttgaaa attttttttt ttgatttttt tctctttcga tgacctccca ttgatattta
     4081 agttaataaa cggtcttcaa tttctcaagt ttcagtttca tttttcttgt tctattacaa
     4141 ctttttttac ttcttgctca ttagaaagaa agcatagcaa tctaatctaa gatgcagcag
     4201 caactccgtc gcggcgccca gaccctggcc ggacgcggtg cctttcttgg caagagctcc
     4261 aaaaatctca acaagcagct cctgcagatt cagtcaccct gctcaattcg tggattccgc
     4321 agctctgcag cggtcttgaa caacgaagaa atcgaatacg tcgcatggga agaggctggt
     4381 cacagactgc ttgagaaccc aatttataac aaaagcacgg catttgatga ggaggagcgc
     4441 agggccctcg gccttcgtgg tctactccca ccacatgtgg agacccttga gcagcagctc
     4501 gaccgcgcat atgcgtctta caaatccaag acaaccgatt tggagaagca cattatgctc
     4561 cgtcagctgc aggacacgaa tgaggtcatg ttctacgctt tgctgtcccg ccacatttca
     4621 gagatgatgc ccatcgtcta cacccccacc gttggcctcg ccgccatcaa gtttagccag
     4681 atctggcgtc gtcctcgtgg aatttttatc tcatacccgc tccgggcaca gatgcgcgat
     4741 atgtttaaga accttattgc tcgtggtcac actggtgctc ccgtagatgt cgatacgcgt
     4801 ctcaatgtca gcacaattgt ggtaaccgac ggaagccgca tcctcggtct tggcgacctc
     4861 ggagctaacg gccaaagtat tcctatcggt aagtgctcgt tgtacacggc aattggaggc
     4921 atccccggac ccgagaccct tccagtattc cttgacgtcg gaaccgacaa cgaggctatc
     4981 ctcaaccagc ccagttacat cggctggcgt aacaagcgtc ttcgtggcga ggagtatttt
     5041 aagtttatcg accagtttgt gaattgcgtt aaggagttct ttcccaacgc tcttctccag
     5101 tgggaggatt tcgatatcca atctgcatcg cctatcctga aaaaataccg caacgagctt
     5161 tgtactttca atgatgatat ccagggaacc gctaccattg ttcttgcgac actcctggct
     5221 gcttgcaaac agaccaacat ctcgctcaag gaccgcgata tcgttatggt tggtgcagga
     5281 agcgctggtt gtggtatcgc tgaaatgatt aagaagggta tggtccgcga aggtctcact
     5341 gaagaagagg ctcgaagccg aatttacatg gtcgatcgct atggtcttgt gcatgacgga
     5401 caagaaaacc ttcttccctt ccagcgcgat ctcgcaaccc cactcgcaga gtgcagcaac
     5461 tggcgtggtg gcgaggatgg ccagtacagc cttgtggacg tgatcaagaa cgttaaaccc
     5521 tctgtcatga tcggagtcac cggtatgcca ggactcttta cagaagatgc tgtccgcgct
     5581 atggccgcag gttgtgcccg ccctgttatc ttccctctca gtaacccgac tcatcgtgct
     5641 gagggtaccc ctgctgacat gatggcatgg agtgataacc gtgctgttgt ggcgactggc
     5701 actcagtttg agcccactga ggttgttatt gctcgcacca agtatactcg cacactcaag
     5761 acctttgtac actctatggc caacaactct tggattttcc ctgcaattgg ccttgcctgc
     5821 aaggtcgttg gcgccacccg tgtgaccgat gaaatgctca tggttgccgc acagtctctg
     5881 gctgagtgca gccctggtcg taacggcgac caggatgccc cactcctccc acctaatgaa
     5941 gagcttgtga acgttaccaa atatattgct actcgcgtct gccaggagtg tattcgcgaa
     6001 ggccacgcct ctaagaatgg tgaggatggt gactttgagc gtctcaagaa gattgtggat
     6061 tcgacgttct ggcaccccaa gtacaagcgc gtcgaaatcg actctgccat gtggactagg
     6121 taaatccgct ctaaccgaaa aggaaggagt tagacaacct gaagtctagg tccctattta
     6181 tttttttata gttatgttag tattaagaac gttatttata tttcaaattt ttcttttttt
     6241 tctgtacaga cgcgtgtacg catgtaacat tatactgaaa accttgcttg agaaggtttt
     6301 gggacgctcg aagatcgcgt cccaattcgc cctatagtga gtcgtattac gcgcgctcac
     6361 tggccgtcgt tttacaacgt cgtgactggg aaaaccctgg cgttacccct gcaggactag
     6421 tgctgaggca ttaatcctgc ataatcggcc tcacagaggg atcccgttac ccatctatgc
     6481 tgaagattta tcatactatt cctccgctcg tttctttttt cagtgaggtg tgtcgtgaaa
     6541 gaaaacccac aattaaactt tcaacaaccg ggcgactagg aagagagtag tgggcgcgga
     6601 tgacgaaggc taaggtcact tcttcgtttc ctttattggg gtttccgtgt agccttcccc
     6661 tgaatagtgt gggacgtttt atgagaagcc gtaagaaata ggcaaattga gttatgacaa
     6721 gtagacatga tgccgcagcc ttgcctgact ttacgtctcc ttcatgaata agtttttcta
     6781 tcgagttctt ttcctttttt cgccttaatt agctcaatta agcctgtcct cactactttt
     6841 ctttttctta tcggctttgt gccacaccta accttcgaat gctgttttat tccgttctta
     6901 catgggatgg taatgccttg gcgagattaa gacctcagcg cggccgcaaa tttaaataaa
     6961 atgaagtgaa gttcctatac tttctagaga ataggaactt ctatagtgag tcgaataagg
     7021 gcgacacaaa atttattcta aatgcataat aaatactgat aacatcttat agtttgtatt
     7081 atattttgta ttatcgttga catgtataat tttgatatca aaaactgatt ttccctttat
     7141 tattttcgag atttattttc ttaattctct ttaacaaact agaaatattg tatatacaaa
     7201 aaatcataaa taatagatga atagtttaat tataggtgtt catcaatcga aaaagcaacg
     7261 tatcttattt aaagtgcgtt gcttttttct catttataag gttaaataat tctcatatat
     7321 caagcaaagt gacaggcgcc cttaaatatt ctgacaaatg ctctttccct aaactccccc
     7381 cataaaaaaa cccgccgaag cgggttttta cgttatttgc ggattaacga ttactcgtta
     7441 tcagaaccgc ccagggggcc cgagcttaag actggccgtc gttttacaac acagaaagag
     7501 tttgtagaaa cgcaaaaagg ccatccgtca ggggccttct gcttagtttg atgcctggca
     7561 gttccctact ctcgccttcc gcttcctcgc tcactgactc gctgcgctcg gtcgttcggc
     7621 tgcggcgagc ggtatcagct cactcaaagg cggtaatacg gttatccaca gaatcagggg
     7681 ataacgcagg aaagaacatg tgagcaaaag gccagcaaaa ggccaggaac cgtaaaaagg
     7741 ccgcgttgct ggcgtttttc cataggctcc gcccccctga cgagcatcac aaaaatcgac
     7801 gctcaagtca gaggtggcga aacccgacag gactataaag ataccaggcg tttccccctg
     7861 gaagctccct cgtgcgctct cctgttccga ccctgccgct taccggatac ctgtccgcct
     7921 ttctcccttc gggaagcgtg gcgctttctc atagctcacg ctgtaggtat ctcagttcgg
     7981 tgtaggtcgt tcgctccaag ctgggctgtg tgcacgaacc ccccgttcag cccgaccgct
     8041 gcgccttatc cggtaactat cgtcttgagt ccaacccggt aagacacgac ttatcgccac
     8101 tggcagcagc cactggtaac aggattagca gagcgaggta tgtaggcggt gctacagagt
     8161 tcttgaagtg gtgggctaac tacggctaca ctagaagaac agtatttggt atctgcgctc
     8221 tgctgaagcc agttaccttc ggaaaaagag ttggtagctc ttgatccggc aaacaaacca
     8281 ccgctggtag cggtggtttt tttgtttgca agcagcagat tacgcgcaga aaaaaaggat
     8341 ctcaagaaga tcctttgatc ttttctacgg ggtctgacgc tcagtggaac gacgcgcgcg
     8401 taactcacgt taagggattt tggtcatgag cttgcgccgt cccgtcaagt cagcgtaatg
     8461 ctctgctttt
//
