# Supplementary material for: Toward sustainable food preservatives: high-level production of sorbic acid in engineered Saccharomyces cerevisiae
Source: Nat Commun. 2026 Apr 21;17:5492. doi: 10.1038/s41467-026-72163-8 (PMC13284220; doi:10.1038/s41467-026-72163-8)
Supplement: Supplementary file 7 — Source data [file 41467_2026_72163_MOESM7_ESM.zip › Plasmid_Sequences/gb files/pCFB3020.gb]

LOCUS       Exported                5293 bp DNA     circular SYN 05-SEP-2025
DEFINITION  EasyClone-MarkerFree guiding RNA vector to direct Cas9 to cut at 
            site X-2.
ACCESSION   .
VERSION     .
KEYWORDS    .
SOURCE      synthetic DNA construct
  ORGANISM  synthetic DNA construct
REFERENCE   1  (bases 1 to 5293)
  AUTHORS   Jessop-Fabre MM, Jakociunas T, Stovicek V, Dai Z, Jensen MK, 
            Keasling JD, Borodina I
  TITLE     EasyClone-MarkerFree: A vector toolkit for marker-less integration 
            of genes into Saccharomyces cerevisiae via CRISPR-Cas9.
  JOURNAL   Biotechnol J. 2016 Aug;11(8):1110-7. doi: 10.1002/biot.201600147. 
            Epub 2016 Jun 23.
  PUBMED    27166612
REFERENCE   2  (bases 1 to 5293)
  AUTHORS   .
  TITLE     Direct Submission
  JOURNAL   Exported Mar 19, 2026 from SnapGene 6.0.2
            https://www.snapgene.com
COMMENT     SGRef: number: 1; type: "Journal Article"; doi: 
            "10.1002/biot.201600147"; journalName: "Biotechnol J"; date: 
            "2016-08"; volume: "11"; issue: "8"; pages: "1110-7"
FEATURES             Location/Qualifiers
     source          1..5293
                     /mol_type="other DNA"
                     /organism="synthetic DNA construct"
     primer_bind     complement(29..51)
                     /label=pGEX 3'
                     /note="pGEX vectors, reverse primer"
     gene            175..1294
                     /label=natMX6
                     /note="yeast selectable marker conferring nourseothricin 
                     resistance"
     promoter        175..518
                     /label=TEF promoter
                     /note="Ashbya gossypii TEF promoter"
     CDS             519..1091
                     /codon_start=1
                     /gene="Streptomyces noursei nat1"
                     /product="nourseothricin acetyltransferase"
                     /label=NrsR
                     /note="confers resistance to nourseothricin"
                     /translation="MGTTLDDTAYRYRTSVPGDAEAIEALDGSFTTDTVFRVTTTGDGF
                     TLREVPVDPPLTKVFPDDESDDESDDGEDGDPDSRTFVAYGDDGDLAGFVVVSYSGWNR
                     RLTVEDIEVAPEHRGHGVGRALMGLATEFARERGAGHLWLEVTNVNAPAIHAYRRMGFT
                     LCGLDTALYDGTASDGEQALYMSMPCP"
     terminator      1097..1294
                     /label=TEF terminator
                     /note="Ashbya gossypii TEF terminator"
     promoter        1472..1740
                     /label=SNR52 promoter
                     /note="promoter for the S. cerevisiae small nucleolar RNA 
                     gene SNR52"
     primer_bind     complement(1717..1775)
                     /label=p3041-X2-R
     primer_bind     1735..1793
                     /label=p3041-X2-F
     misc_RNA        1761..1835
                     /label=gRNA scaffold
                     /note="guide RNA scaffold for the Streptococcus pyogenes 
                     CRISPR/Cas9 system"
     terminator      1840..1859
                     /label=SUP4 terminator
                     /note="transcription terminator for the S. cerevisiae SUP4 
                     tRNA gene"
     primer_bind     complement(1961..1978)
                     /label=L4440
                     /note="L4440 vector, forward primer"
     rep_origin      complement(2132..2720)
                     /direction=LEFT
                     /label=ori
                     /note="high-copy-number ColE1/pMB1/pBR322/pUC origin of 
                     replication"
     primer_bind     complement(2212..2231)
                     /label=pBR322ori-F
                     /note="pBR322 origin, forward primer"
     CDS             complement(2891..3751)
                     /codon_start=1
                     /gene="bla"
                     /product="beta-lactamase"
                     /label=AmpR
                     /note="confers resistance to ampicillin, carbenicillin, and
                     related antibiotics"
                     /translation="MSIQHFRVALIPFFAAFCLPVFAHPETLVKVKDAEDQLGARVGYI
                     ELDLNSGKILESFRPEERFPMMSTFKVLLCGAVLSRIDAGQEQLGRRIHYSQNDLVEYS
                     PVTEKHLTDGMTVRELCSAAITMSDNTAANLLLTTIGGPKELTAFLHNMGDHVTRLDRW
                     EPELNEAIPNDERDTTMPVAMATTLRKLLTGELLTLASRQQLIDWMEADKVAGPLLRSA
                     LPAGWFIADKSGAGERGSRGIIAALGPDGKPSRIVVIYTTGSQATMDERNRQIAEIGAS
                     LIKHW"
     primer_bind     3514..3533
                     /label=Amp-R
                     /note="Ampicillin resistance gene, reverse primer"
     promoter        complement(3752..3856)
                     /gene="bla"
                     /label=AmpR promoter
     rep_origin      3883..5225
                     /label=2u ori
                     /note="yeast 2u plasmid origin of replication"
     protein_bind    complement(4846..4893)
                     /label=FRT
                     /bound_moiety="FLP recombinase from the Saccharomyces 
                     cerevisiae 2u plasmid"
                     /note="FLP-mediated recombination occurs in the 8-bp core 
                     sequence TCTAGAAA (Turan and Bode, 2011)."
     primer_bind     5266..5284
                     /label=pBRforEco
                     /note="pBR322 vectors, upsteam of EcoRI site, forward 
                     primer"
ORIGIN
        1 tcgcgcgttt cggtgatgac ggtgaaaacc tctgacacat gcagctcccg gagacggtca
       61 cagcttgtct gtaagcggat gccgggagca gacaagcccg tcagggcgcg tcagcgggct
      121 gcatttaaat gatctgttta gcttgcctcg tccccgccgg gtcacccggc cagcgacatg
      181 gaggcccaga ataccctcct tgacagtctt gacgtgcgca gctcaggggc atgatgtgac
      241 tgtcgcccgt acatttagcc catacatccc catgtataat catttgcatc catacatttt
      301 gatggccgca cggcgcgaag caaaaattac ggctcctcgc tgcagacctg cgagcaggga
      361 aacgctcccc tcacagacgc gttgaattgt ccccacgccg cgcccctgta gagaaatata
      421 aaaggttagg atttgccact gaggttcttc tttcatatac ttccttttaa aatcttgcta
      481 ggatacagtt ctcacatcac atccgaacat aaacaaccat gggtaccact cttgacgaca
      541 cggcttaccg gtaccgcacc agtgtcccgg gggacgccga ggccatcgag gcactggatg
      601 ggtccttcac caccgacacc gttttccgcg tcaccaccac cggggacggc ttcaccctgc
      661 gggaggtgcc ggtggacccg cccctgacca aggtgttccc cgacgacgaa tcggacgacg
      721 aatcggacga cggggaggac ggcgacccgg actcccggac gttcgtcgcg tacggggacg
      781 acggcgacct ggcgggcttc gtggtcgtct cgtactccgg ctggaaccgc cggctgaccg
      841 tcgaggacat cgaggtcgcc ccggagcacc gggggcacgg ggtcgggcgc gcgttgatgg
      901 ggctcgcgac ggagttcgcc cgcgagcggg gcgccgggca cctctggctg gaggtcacca
      961 acgtcaacgc accggcgatc cacgcgtacc ggcggatggg gttcaccctc tgcggcctgg
     1021 acaccgccct gtacgacggc accgcctcgg acggcgagca ggcgctctac atgagcatgc
     1081 cctgccccta atcagtactg acaataaaaa gattcttgtt ttcaagaact tgtcatttgt
     1141 atagtttttt tatattgtag ttgttctatt ttaatcaaat gttagcgtga tttatatttt
     1201 ttttcgcctc gacatcatct gcccagatgc gaagttaagt gcgcagaaag taatatcatg
     1261 cgtcaatcgt atgtgaatgc tggtcgctat actgctgtcg attcgatact aacgccgcca
     1321 tccagtgtcg aaaacgagct gcggccgcct acagggcgcg tcgcgccatt cgccattcag
     1381 gctgcgcaac tgttgggaag ggcgatcggt gcgggcctct tcgctattac gccagctgga
     1441 atgcgtgcga tagggaacaa aagctggagc ttctttgaaa agataatgta tgattatgct
     1501 ttcactcata tttatacaga aacttgatgt tttctttcga gtatatacaa ggtgattaca
     1561 tgtacgtttg aagtacaact ctagattttg tagtgccctc ttgggctagc ggtaaaggtg
     1621 cgcatttttt cacaccctac aatgttctgt tcaaaagatt ttggtcaaac gctgtagaag
     1681 tgaaagttgg tgcgcatgtt tcggcgttcg aaacttctcc gcagtgaaag ataaatgatc
     1741 ctctcgaagt ggtcacgtgc gttttagagc tagaaatagc aagttaaaat aaggctagtc
     1801 cgttatcaac ttgaaaaagt ggcaccgagt cggtggtgct ttttttgttt tttatgtctt
     1861 cgagtcatgt aattagttaa tcgcgtgcat tccagctgca ttaatgaatc ggccaacgcg
     1921 cggggagagg cggtttgcgt attgggcgct cttccgcttc ctcgctcact gactcgctgc
     1981 gctcggtcgt tcggctgcgg cgagcggtat cagctcactc aaaggcggta atacggttat
     2041 ccacagaatc aggggataac gcaggaaaga acatgtgagc aaaaggccag caaaaggcca
     2101 ggaaccgtaa aaaggccgcg ttgctggcgt ttttccatag gctccgcccc cctgacgagc
     2161 atcacaaaaa tcgacgctca agtcagaggt ggcgaaaccc gacaggacta taaagatacc
     2221 aggcgtttcc ccctggaagc tccctcgtgc gctctcctgt tccgaccctg ccgcttaccg
     2281 gatacctgtc cgcctttctc ccttcgggaa gcgtggcgct ttctcatagc tcacgctgta
     2341 ggtatctcag ttcggtgtag gtcgttcgct ccaagctggg ctgtgtgcac gaaccccccg
     2401 ttcagcccga ccgctgcgcc ttatccggta actatcgtct tgagtccaac ccggtaagac
     2461 acgacttatc gccactggca gcagccactg gtaacaggat tagcagagcg aggtatgtag
     2521 gcggtgctac agagttcttg aagtggtggc ctaactacgg ctacactaga aggacagtat
     2581 ttggtatctg cgctctgctg aagccagtta ccttcggaaa aagagttggt agctcttgat
     2641 ccggcaaaca aaccaccgct ggtagcggtg gtttttttgt ttgcaagcag cagattacgc
     2701 gcagaaaaaa aggatctcaa gaagatcctt tgatcttttc tacggggtct gacgctcagt
     2761 ggaacgaaaa ctcacgttaa gggattttgg tcatgagatt atcaaaaagg atcttcacct
     2821 agatcctttt aaattaaaaa tgaagtttta aatcaatcta aagtatatat gagtaaactt
     2881 ggtctgacag ttaccaatgc ttaatcagtg aggcacctat ctcagcgatc tgtctatttc
     2941 gttcatccat agttgcctga ctccccgtcg tgtagataac tacgatacgg gagggcttac
     3001 catctggccc cagtgctgca atgataccgc gagacccacg ctcaccggct ccagatttat
     3061 cagcaataaa ccagccagcc ggaagggccg agcgcagaag tggtcctgca actttatccg
     3121 cctccatcca gtctattaat tgttgccggg aagctagagt aagtagttcg ccagttaata
     3181 gtttgcgcaa cgttgttgcc attgctacag gcatcgtggt gtcacgctcg tcgtttggta
     3241 tggcttcatt cagctccggt tcccaacgat caaggcgagt tacatgatcc cccatgttgt
     3301 gcaaaaaagc ggttagctcc ttcggtcctc cgatcgttgt cagaagtaag ttggccgcag
     3361 tgttatcact catggttatg gcagcactgc ataattctct tactgtcatg ccatccgtaa
     3421 gatgcttttc tgtgactggt gagtactcaa ccaagtcatt ctgagaatag tgtatgcggc
     3481 gaccgagttg ctcttgcccg gcgtcaatac gggataatac cgcgccacat agcagaactt
     3541 taaaagtgct catcattgga aaacgttctt cggggcgaaa actctcaagg atcttaccgc
     3601 tgttgagatc cagttcgatg taacccactc gtgcacccaa ctgatcttca gcatctttta
     3661 ctttcaccag cgtttctggg tgagcaaaaa caggaaggca aaatgccgca aaaaagggaa
     3721 taagggcgac acggaaatgt tgaatactca tactcttcct ttttcaatat tattgaagca
     3781 tttatcaggg ttattgtctc atgagcggat acatatttga atgtatttag aaaaataaac
     3841 aaataggggt tccgcgcaca tttccccgaa aagtgccacc tgaacgaagc atctgtgctt
     3901 cattttgtag aacaaaaatg caacgcgaga gcgctaattt ttcaaacaaa gaatctgagc
     3961 tgcattttta cagaacagaa atgcaacgcg aaagcgctat tttaccaacg aagaatctgt
     4021 gcttcatttt tgtaaaacaa aaatgcaacg cgagagcgct aatttttcaa acaaagaatc
     4081 tgagctgcat ttttacagaa cagaaatgca acgcgagagc gctattttac caacaaagaa
     4141 tctatacttc ttttttgttc tacaaaaatg catcccgaga gcgctatttt tctaacaaag
     4201 catcttagat tacttttttt ctcctttgtg cgctctataa tgcagtctct tgataacttt
     4261 ttgcactgta ggtccgttaa ggttagaaga aggctacttt ggtgtctatt ttctcttcca
     4321 taaaaaaagc ctgactccac ttcccgcgtt tactgattac tagcgaagct gcgggtgcat
     4381 tttttcaaga taaaggcatc cccgattata ttctataccg atgtggattg cgcatacttt
     4441 gtgaacagaa agtgatagcg ttgatgattc ttcattggtc agaaaattat gaacggtttc
     4501 ttctattttg tctctatata ctacgtatag gaaatgttta cattttcgta ttgttttcga
     4561 ttcactctat gaatagttct tactacaatt tttttgtcta aagagtaata ctagagataa
     4621 acataaaaaa tgtagaggtc gagtttagat gcaagttcaa ggagcgaaag gtggatgggt
     4681 aggttatata gggatatagc acagagatat atagcaaaga gatacttttg agcaatgttt
     4741 gtggaagcgg tattcgcaat attttagtag ctcgttacag tccggtgcgt ttttggtttt
     4801 ttgaaagtgc gtcttcagag cgcttttggt tttcaaaagc gctctgaagt tcctatactt
     4861 tctagagaat aggaacttcg gaataggaac ttcaaagcgt ttccgaaaac gagcgcttcc
     4921 gaaaatgcaa cgcgagctgc gcacatacag ctcactgttc acgtcgcacc tatatctgcg
     4981 tgttgcctgt atatatatat acatgagaag aacggcatag tgcgtgttta tgcttaaatg
     5041 cgtacttata tgcgtctatt tatgtaggat gaaaggtagt ctagtacctc ctgtgatatt
     5101 atcccattcc atgcggggta tcgtatgctt ccttcagcac taccctttag ctgttctata
     5161 tgctgccact cctcaattgg attagtctca tccttcaatg ctatcatttc ctttgatatt
     5221 ggatcatact aagaaaccat tattatcatg acattaacct ataaaaatag gcgtatcacg
     5281 aggccctttc gtc
//
