# Supplementary material for: Toward sustainable food preservatives: high-level production of sorbic acid in engineered Saccharomyces cerevisiae
Source: Nat Commun. 2026 Apr 21;17:5492. doi: 10.1038/s41467-026-72163-8 (PMC13284220; doi:10.1038/s41467-026-72163-8)
Supplement: Supplementary file 7 — Source data [file 41467_2026_72163_MOESM7_ESM.zip › Plasmid_Sequences/gb files/pCfB3039(TDH3-ZWF1.gb]

LOCUS       Exported                4538 bp DNA     circular SYN 19-MAR-2026
DEFINITION  EasyClone-MarkerFree backbone vector for the addition of 1 or 2 
            genes and promoters for integration into site XII-2 (Chr XII: 
            808805..809939).
ACCESSION   .
VERSION     .
KEYWORDS    pCfB3039(XII-2 MarkerFree)
SOURCE      synthetic DNA construct
  ORGANISM  synthetic DNA construct
REFERENCE   1  (bases 1 to 4538)
  AUTHORS   Jessop-Fabre MM, Jakociunas T, Stovicek V, Dai Z, Jensen MK, 
            Keasling JD, Borodina I
  TITLE     EasyClone-MarkerFree: A vector toolkit for marker-less integration 
            of genes into Saccharomyces cerevisiae via CRISPR-Cas9.
  JOURNAL   Biotechnol J. 2016 Aug;11(8):1110-7. doi: 10.1002/biot.201600147. 
            Epub 2016 Jun 23.
  PUBMED    27166612
REFERENCE   2  (bases 1 to 4538)
  AUTHORS   .
  TITLE     Direct Submission
  JOURNAL   Exported Mar 19, 2026 from SnapGene 6.0.2
            https://www.snapgene.com
COMMENT     SGRef: number: 1; type: "Journal Article"; doi: 
            "10.1002/biot.201600147"; journalName: "Biotechnol J"; date: 
            "2016-08"; volume: "11"; issue: "8"; pages: "1110-7"
FEATURES             Location/Qualifiers
     source          1..4538
                     /mol_type="other DNA"
                     /organism="synthetic DNA construct"
     source          1408..3098
                     /chromosome="XIV"
                     /strain="S288C"
                     /mol_type="genomic DNA"
                     /db_xref="taxon:559292"
                     /organism="Saccharomyces cerevisiae S288C"
     source          1908..2574
                     /chromosome="XV"
                     /strain="S288C"
                     /mol_type="genomic DNA"
                     /db_xref="taxon:559292"
                     /organism="Saccharomyces cerevisiae S288C"
     source          1908..2574
                     /chromosome="III"
                     /strain="S288C"
                     /mol_type="genomic DNA"
                     /db_xref="taxon:559292"
                     /organism="Saccharomyces cerevisiae S288C"
     source          1908..2574
                     /chromosome="III"
                     /strain="S288C"
                     /mol_type="genomic DNA"
                     /db_xref="taxon:559292"
                     /organism="Saccharomyces cerevisiae S288C"
     CDS             complement(64..924)
                     /codon_start=1
                     /gene="bla"
                     /product="beta-lactamase"
                     /label=AmpR
                     /note="confers resistance to ampicillin, carbenicillin, and
                     related antibiotics"
                     /translation="MSIQHFRVALIPFFAAFCLPVFAHPETLVKVKDAEDQLGARVGYI
                     ELDLNSGKILESFRPEERFPMMSTFKVLLCGAVLSRIDAGQEQLGRRIHYSQNDLVEYS
                     PVTEKHLTDGMTVRELCSAAITMSDNTAANLLLTTIGGPKELTAFLHNMGDHVTRLDRW
                     EPELNEAIPNDERDTTMPVAMATTLRKLLTGELLTLASRQQLIDWMEADKVAGPLLRSA
                     LPAGWFIADKSGAGERGSRGIIAALGPDGKPSRIVVIYTTGSQATMDERNRQIAEIGAS
                     LIKHW"
     primer_bind     687..706
                     /label=Amp-R
                     /note="Ampicillin resistance gene, reverse primer"
     promoter        complement(925..1016)
                     /gene="bla"
                     /label=AmpR promoter
     primer_bind     1058..1077
                     /label=Kan-R
                     /note="Kanamycin resistance gene, reverse primer"
     primer_bind     1083..1102
                     /label=pt-EMI-R(pENTR-R)
                     /note="pENTR vectors, reverse primer"
     primer_bind     1083..1102
                     /label=pENTR-R
                     /note="pENTR vectors, reverse primer"
     protein_bind    1309..1342
                     /label=FRT (minimal)
                     /bound_moiety="FLP recombinase from the Saccharomyces 
                     cerevisiae 2u plasmid"
                     /note="supports FLP-mediated excision but not integration 
                     (Turan and Bode, 2011)"
     primer_bind     1349..1407
                     /label=p-ZWF1-1F
     CDS             complement(1408..1907)
                     /codon_start=1
                     /gene="ZWF1"
                     /gene_synonym="MET19; POS10"
                     /locus_tag="YNL241C"
                     /product="glucose-6-phosphate dehydrogenase"
                     /EC_number="1.1.1.49"
                     /label=ZWF1
                     /note="Glucose-6-phosphate dehydrogenase (G6PD); 
                     catalyzesthe first step of the pentose phosphate pathway; 
                     involved in adapting to oxidative stress; protein abundance
                     increases in response to DNA replication stress; homolog of
                     human G6PD which is deficient in patients with hemolytic 
                     anemia; human G6PD can complement yeast zwf1 null mutant"
                     /db_xref="GI:6324088"
                     /db_xref="GeneID:855480"
                     /db_xref="SGD:S000005185"
                     /experiment="EXISTENCE:direct assay:GO:0005737 cytoplasm 
                     [PMID:11914276|PMID:14562095]"
                     /experiment="EXISTENCE:mutant 
                     phenotype:GO:0004345glucose-6-phosphate dehydrogenase 
                     activity [PMID:2001672|PMID:2269430]"
                     /experiment="EXISTENCE:mutant phenotype:GO:0006740 
                     NADPHregeneration [PMID:2269430]"
                     /experiment="EXISTENCE:mutant 
                     phenotype:GO:0009051pentose-phosphate shunt, oxidative 
                     branch [PMID:7045591|PMID:8299150]"
                     /experiment="EXISTENCE:mutant phenotype:GO:0042542response 
                     to hydrogen peroxide [PMID:7586028|PMID:9480895]"
                     /protein_id="NP_014158.1"
                     /translation="MSEGPVKFEKNTVISVFGASGDLAKKKTFPALFGLFREGYLDPST
                     KIFGYARSKLSMEEDLKSRVLPHLKKPHGEADDSKVEQFFKMVSYISGNYDTDEGFDEL
                     RTQIEKFEKSANVDVPHRLFYLALPPSVFLTVAKQIKSRVYAENGITRVIVEKPFGHDL
                     ASA"
     mRNA            complement(1408..1907)
                     /gene="ZWF1"
                     /gene_synonym="MET19; POS10"
                     /locus_tag="YNL241C"
                     /product="glucose-6-phosphate dehydrogenase"
                     /label=ZWF1 mRNA
                     /note="/transcript_id=NM_001183079.1"
                     /db_xref="GeneID:855480"
     gene            complement(1408..1907)
                     /gene="ZWF1"
                     /gene_synonym="MET19; POS10"
                     /locus_tag="YNL241C"
                     /label=ZWF1
                     /db_xref="GeneID:855480"
     primer_bind     1408..1427
                     /label=ScZWF1-D-F
     promoter        complement(1908..2574)
                     /gene="S. cerevisiae TDH3"
                     /label=GAP promoter(TDH3)
                     /note="promoter for glyceraldehyde-3-phosphate 
                     dehydrogenase"
     primer_bind     complement(1908..1942)
                     /label=p-ZWF1-3F
     primer_bind     1908..1928
                     /label=p-ZWF1-2R
     primer_bind     2036..2066
                     /label=ZWF1-2F
     primer_bind     2120..2143
                     /label=ZWF1-2FF
     primer_bind     complement(2461..2481)
                     /label=ZWF1-1R
     primer_bind     2537..2574
                     /label=p-ZWF1-1R
     primer_bind     complement(2553..2574)
                     /label=p-TDH3p-mhpF-BSaI-F
     primer_bind     complement(2553..2574)
                     /label=p-ZWF1-2F
     CDS             complement(2633..3098)
                     /codon_start=1
                     /gene="NAR1"
                     /locus_tag="YNL240C"
                     /product="iron-sulfur cluster assembly protein NAR1"
                     /label=NAR1
                     /note="Subunit of the cytosolic iron-sulfur (FeS) protein 
                     assembly machinery; required for maturation of cytosolic 
                     and nuclear FeS proteins and for normal resistance to 
                     oxidative stress; deficiency results in shortened lifespan 
                     and sensitivity to paraquat; homologous to human Narf"
                     /db_xref="GI:6324089"
                     /db_xref="GeneID:855481"
                     /db_xref="SGD:S000005184"
                     /experiment="EXISTENCE:direct assay:GO:0005829 cytosol 
                     [PMID:15103330]"
                     /experiment="EXISTENCE:direct assay:GO:0016020 membrane 
                     [PMID:15103330]"
                     /experiment="EXISTENCE:mutant 
                     phenotype:GO:0016226iron-sulfur cluster assembly 
                     [PMID:15103330]"
                     /protein_id="NP_014159.1"
                     /translation="HDDRIIAAASELSGFRNIQNLVRKLTSGSGSERKRNITALRKRRT
                     GPKANSREMAAATAATADPYHSDYIEVNACPGACMNGGGLLNGEQNSLKRKQLVQTLNK
                     RHGEELAMVDPLTLGPKLEEAAARPLSLEYVFAPVKQAVEKDLVSVGSTW"
     mRNA            complement(2633..3098)
                     /gene="NAR1"
                     /locus_tag="YNL240C"
                     /product="iron-sulfur cluster assembly protein NAR1"
                     /label=NAR1 mRNA
                     /note="/transcript_id=NM_001183078.1"
                     /db_xref="GeneID:855481"
     gene            complement(2633..3098)
                     /gene="NAR1"
                     /locus_tag="YNL240C"
                     /label=NAR1
                     /db_xref="GeneID:855481"
     primer_bind     complement(3079..3098)
                     /label=ScZWF1-D-R
     protein_bind    complement(3101..3134)
                     /label=FRT (minimal)
                     /bound_moiety="FLP recombinase from the Saccharomyces 
                     cerevisiae 2u plasmid"
                     /note="supports FLP-mediated excision but not integration 
                     (Turan and Bode, 2011)"
     primer_bind     complement(3604..3620)
                     /label=M13 fwd
                     /note="common sequencing primer, one of multiple similar 
                     variants"
     primer_bind     complement(3719..3736)
                     /label=L4440
                     /note="L4440 vector, forward primer"
     rep_origin      complement(3890..4478)
                     /direction=LEFT
                     /label=ori
                     /note="high-copy-number ColE1/pMB1/pBR322/pUC origin of 
                     replication"
     primer_bind     complement(3970..3989)
                     /label=pBR322ori-F
                     /note="pBR322 origin, forward primer"
ORIGIN
        1 cacgttaagg gattttggtc atgagcttgc gccgtcccgt caagtcagcg taatgctctg
       61 cttttaccaa tgcttaatca gtgaggcacc tatctcagcg atctgtctat ttcgttcatc
      121 catagttgcc tgactccccg tcgtgtagat aactacgata cgggagggct taccatctgg
      181 ccccagcgct gcgatgatac cgcgagaacc acgctcaccg gctccggatt tatcagcaat
      241 aaaccagcca gccggaaggg ccgagcgcag aagtggtcct gcaactttat ccgcctccat
      301 ccagtctatt aattgttgcc gggaagctag agtaagtagt tcgccagtta atagtttgcg
      361 caacgttgtt gccatcgcta caggcatcgt ggtgtcacgc tcgtcgtttg gtatggcttc
      421 attcagctcc ggttcccaac gatcaaggcg agttacatga tcccccatgt tgtgcaaaaa
      481 agcggttagc tccttcggtc ctccgatcgt tgtcagaagt aagttggccg cagtgttatc
      541 actcatggtt atggcagcac tgcataattc tcttactgtc atgccatccg taagatgctt
      601 ttctgtgact ggtgagtact caaccaagtc attctgagaa tagtgtatgc ggcgaccgag
      661 ttgctcttgc ccggcgtcaa tacgggataa taccgcgcca catagcagaa ctttaaaagt
      721 gctcatcatt ggaaaacgtt cttcggggcg aaaactctca aggatcttac cgctgttgag
      781 atccagttcg atgtaaccca ctcgtgcacc caactgatct tcagcatctt ttactttcac
      841 cagcgtttct gggtgagcaa aaacaggaag gcaaaatgcc gcaaaaaagg gaataagggc
      901 gacacggaaa tgttgaatac tcatattctt cctttttcaa tattattgaa gcatttatca
      961 gggttattgt ctcatgagcg gatacatatt tgaatgtatt tagaaaaata aacaaatagg
     1021 ggtcagtgtt acaaccaatt aaccaattct gaacattatc gcgagcccat ttatacctga
     1081 atatggctca taacacccct tgtttgcctg gcggcagtag cgcggtggtc ccacctgacc
     1141 ccatgccgaa ctcagaagtg aaacgccgta gcgccgatgg tagtgtgggg actccccatg
     1201 cgagagtagg gaactgccag gcatcaaata aaacgaaagg ctcagtcgaa agactgggcc
     1261 tttcgcccgg gctaattatg gggtgtcgcc cttattcgac tctatagtga agttcctatt
     1321 ctctagaaag tataggaact tctgaagtgg ggatttaaat gcggccgcgc tgagggttta
     1381 atcggcatgc aaacatctac acaattactg gcagaggcca ggtcgtggcc gaaaggtttc
     1441 tctacgatta cacgggtgat gccattctct gcgtacacac gactcttgat ctgcttggcc
     1501 accgtcaaaa aaacgcttgg cggcaaggcc agatagaaga gacggtgtgg gacatcgacg
     1561 ttggcacttt tctcgaattt ctcgatctgc gttcttaatt cgtcgaagcc ttcatctgtg
     1621 tcgtaatttc ccgaaatgta gctgaccatc ttgaagaact gttcgacctt agagtcatcg
     1681 gcttcaccgt gaggtttttt caagtggggt aggacacggg acttcaggtc ctcctccatg
     1741 gacaatttgg accgggcata accgaagatc ttggtagatg gatcaaggta accttctctg
     1801 aaaagcccaa ataaggcggg aaaagtcttc ttctttgcca gatcacctga cgcaccaaag
     1861 acagatatga cggtattttt ttcgaatttg acggggcctt cactcatttt gtttgtttat
     1921 gtgtgtttat tcgaaactaa gttcttggtg ttttaaaact aaaaaaaaga ctaactataa
     1981 aagtagaatt taagaagttt aagaaataga tttacagaat tacaatcaat acctaccgtc
     2041 tttatatact tattagtcaa gtaggggaat aatttcaggg aactggtttc aacctttttt
     2101 ttcagctttt tccaaatcag agagagcaga aggtaataga aggtgtaaga aaatgagata
     2161 gatacatgcg tgggtcaatt gccttgtgtc atcatttact ccaggcaggt tgcatcactc
     2221 cattgaggtt gtgcccgttt tttgcctgtt tgtgcccctg ttctctgtag ttgcgctaag
     2281 agaatggacc tatgaactga tggttggtga agaaaacaat attttggtgc tgggattctt
     2341 tttttttctg gatgccagct taaaaagcgg gctccattat atttagtgga tgccaggaat
     2401 aaactgttca cccagacacc tacgatgtta tatattctgt gtaacccgcc ccctattttg
     2461 ggcatgtacg ggttacagca gaattaaaag gctaattttt tgactaaata aagttaggaa
     2521 aatcactact attaattatt tacgtattct ttgaaatggc agtattgata atgatacaca
     2581 cagtttgtgg tgatttcacg cttatgtaca cgggtgcaaa actacacctt acttaccagg
     2641 tgctcccaac agagacgaga tccttttcga cggcctgctt gacgggcgcg aagacgtact
     2701 ctagcgaaag cgggcgggct gccgcctctt ctagcttggg tcccagggtt agaggatcta
     2761 ccattgctag ctcctctccg tgacgcttat tcagtgtctg aaccaactgc ttccgcttga
     2821 gactgttttg ctcgccattg agtaggccac caccgttcat gcatgcaccc ggacacgcgt
     2881 ttacctcgat gtagtccgag tggtagggat cggccgtggc ggccgtggcg gccgccatct
     2941 cgcgtgagtt cgcctttgga cctgttcgtc tcttccgcag agcggtgatg ttcctcttgc
     3001 gctctgaccc ggagcccgag gtcagtttac gcaccagatt ttggatgttt ctaaacccgg
     3061 aaagctcgct ggcggcggct attatgcgat catcgtgcgt gaagttccta tactttctag
     3121 agaataggaa cttctatagt gagtcgaata agggcgacac aaaatttatt ctaaatgcat
     3181 aataaatact gataacatct tatagtttgt attatatttt gtattatcgt tgacatgtat
     3241 aattttgata tcaaaaactg attttccctt tattattttc gagatttatt ttcttaattc
     3301 tctttaacaa actagaaata ttgtatatac aaaaaatcat aaataataga tgaatagttt
     3361 aattataggt gttcatcaat cgaaaaagca acgtatctta tttaaagtgc gttgcttttt
     3421 tctcatttat aaggttaaat aattctcata tatcaagcaa agtgacaggc gcccttaaat
     3481 attctgacaa atgctctttc cctaaactcc ccccataaaa aaacccgccg aagcgggttt
     3541 ttacgttatt tgcggattaa cgattactcg ttatcagaac cgcccagggg gcccgagctt
     3601 aagactggcc gtcgttttac aacacagaaa gagtttgtag aaacgcaaaa aggccatccg
     3661 tcaggggcct tctgcttagt ttgatgcctg gcagttccct actctcgcct tccgcttcct
     3721 cgctcactga ctcgctgcgc tcggtcgttc ggctgcggcg agcggtatca gctcactcaa
     3781 aggcggtaat acggttatcc acagaatcag gggataacgc aggaaagaac atgtgagcaa
     3841 aaggccagca aaaggccagg aaccgtaaaa aggccgcgtt gctggcgttt ttccataggc
     3901 tccgcccccc tgacgagcat cacaaaaatc gacgctcaag tcagaggtgg cgaaacccga
     3961 caggactata aagataccag gcgtttcccc ctggaagctc cctcgtgcgc tctcctgttc
     4021 cgaccctgcc gcttaccgga tacctgtccg cctttctccc ttcgggaagc gtggcgcttt
     4081 ctcatagctc acgctgtagg tatctcagtt cggtgtaggt cgttcgctcc aagctgggct
     4141 gtgtgcacga accccccgtt cagcccgacc gctgcgcctt atccggtaac tatcgtcttg
     4201 agtccaaccc ggtaagacac gacttatcgc cactggcagc agccactggt aacaggatta
     4261 gcagagcgag gtatgtaggc ggtgctacag agttcttgaa gtggtgggct aactacggct
     4321 acactagaag aacagtattt ggtatctgcg ctctgctgaa gccagttacc ttcggaaaaa
     4381 gagttggtag ctcttgatcc ggcaaacaaa ccaccgctgg tagcggtggt ttttttgttt
     4441 gcaagcagca gattacgcgc agaaaaaaag gatctcaaga agatcctttg atcttttcta
     4501 cggggtctga cgctcagtgg aacgacgcgc gcgtaact
//
