# Supplementary material for: Toward sustainable food preservatives: high-level production of sorbic acid in engineered Saccharomyces cerevisiae
Source: Nat Commun. 2026 Apr 21;17:5492. doi: 10.1038/s41467-026-72163-8 (PMC13284220; doi:10.1038/s41467-026-72163-8)
Supplement: Supplementary file 7 — Source data [file 41467_2026_72163_MOESM7_ESM.zip › Plasmid_Sequences/gb files/pCfB3041-1309a.gb]

LOCUS       Exported                5293 bp DNA     circular SYN 05-SEP-2025
DEFINITION  EasyClone-MarkerFree guiding RNA vector to direct Cas9 to cut at 
            sites X-3, XI-2, and XII-2.
ACCESSION   .
VERSION     .
KEYWORDS    pCfB3051(gRNA X-3 XI-2 XII-2)
SOURCE      synthetic DNA construct
  ORGANISM  synthetic DNA construct
REFERENCE   1  (bases 1 to 5293)
  AUTHORS   Jessop-Fabre MM, Jakociunas T, Stovicek V, Dai Z, Jensen MK, 
            Keasling JD, Borodina I
  TITLE     EasyClone-MarkerFree: A vector toolkit for marker-less integration 
            of genes into Saccharomyces cerevisiae via CRISPR-Cas9.
  JOURNAL   Biotechnol J. 2016 Aug;11(8):1110-7. doi: 10.1002/biot.201600147. 
            Epub 2016 Jun 23.
  PUBMED    27166612
REFERENCE   2  (bases 1 to 5293)
  AUTHORS   .
  TITLE     Direct Submission
  JOURNAL   Exported Mar 19, 2026 from SnapGene 6.0.2
            https://www.snapgene.com
COMMENT     SGRef: number: 1; type: "Journal Article"; doi: 
            "10.1002/biot.201600147"; journalName: "Biotechnol J"; date: 
            "2016-08"; volume: "11"; issue: "8"; pages: "1110-7"
FEATURES             Location/Qualifiers
     source          1..5293
                     /mol_type="other DNA"
                     /organism="synthetic DNA construct"
     source          1741..1760
                     /chromosome="XIII"
                     /strain="S288C"
                     /mol_type="genomic DNA"
                     /db_xref="taxon:559292"
                     /organism="Saccharomyces cerevisiae S288C"
     primer_bind     complement(29..51)
                     /label=pGEX 3'
                     /note="pGEX vectors, reverse primer"
     gene            175..1294
                     /label=natMX6
                     /note="yeast selectable marker conferring nourseothricin 
                     resistance"
     promoter        175..518
                     /label=TEF promoter
                     /note="Ashbya gossypii TEF promoter"
     CDS             519..1091
                     /codon_start=1
                     /gene="Streptomyces noursei nat1"
                     /product="nourseothricin acetyltransferase"
                     /label=NrsR
                     /note="confers resistance to nourseothricin"
                     /translation="MGTTLDDTAYRYRTSVPGDAEAIEALDGSFTTDTVFRVTTTGDGF
                     TLREVPVDPPLTKVFPDDESDDESDDGEDGDPDSRTFVAYGDDGDLAGFVVVSYSGWNR
                     RLTVEDIEVAPEHRGHGVGRALMGLATEFARERGAGHLWLEVTNVNAPAIHAYRRMGFT
                     LCGLDTALYDGTASDGEQALYMSMPCP"
     terminator      1097..1294
                     /label=TEF terminator
                     /note="Ashbya gossypii TEF terminator"
     primer_bind     1241..1260
                     /label=pt-delta-sgRNA1
     promoter        1472..1740
                     /label=SNR52 promoter
                     /note="promoter for the S. cerevisiae small nucleolar RNA 
                     gene SNR52"
     primer_bind     complement(1719..1777)
                     /label=p3041-1039a-R
     primer_bind     complement(1721..1740)
                     /label=p3041-BsaI-R
     primer_bind     1735..1793
                     /label=p3041-1039a-F
     primer_bind     1737..1779
                     /label=p1309a-gRNA-F
     misc_feature    1741..1760
                     /label=N20-1309a
     misc_RNA        1761..1835
                     /label=gRNA scaffold
                     /note="guide RNA scaffold for the Streptococcus pyogenes 
                     CRISPR/Cas9 system"
     primer_bind     complement(1766..1785)
                     /label=pt-faa1faa4pox1-R
     terminator      1840..1859
                     /label=SUP4 terminator
                     /note="transcription terminator for the S. cerevisiae SUP4 
                     tRNA gene"
     primer_bind     complement(1876..1894)
                     /label=pt-3051-R
     primer_bind     complement(1961..1978)
                     /label=L4440
                     /note="L4440 vector, forward primer"
     rep_origin      complement(2132..2720)
                     /direction=LEFT
                     /label=ori
                     /note="high-copy-number ColE1/pMB1/pBR322/pUC origin of 
                     replication"
     primer_bind     complement(2212..2231)
                     /label=pBR322ori-F
                     /note="pBR322 origin, forward primer"
     CDS             complement(2891..3751)
                     /codon_start=1
                     /gene="bla"
                     /product="beta-lactamase"
                     /label=AmpR
                     /note="confers resistance to ampicillin, carbenicillin, and
                     related antibiotics"
                     /translation="MSIQHFRVALIPFFAAFCLPVFAHPETLVKVKDAEDQLGARVGYI
                     ELDLNSGKILESFRPEERFPMMSTFKVLLCGAVLSRIDAGQEQLGRRIHYSQNDLVEYS
                     PVTEKHLTDGMTVRELCSAAITMSDNTAANLLLTTIGGPKELTAFLHNMGDHVTRLDRW
                     EPELNEAIPNDERDTTMPVAMATTLRKLLTGELLTLASRQQLIDWMEADKVAGPLLRSA
                     LPAGWFIADKSGAGERGSRGIIAALGPDGKPSRIVVIYTTGSQATMDERNRQIAEIGAS
                     LIKHW"
     primer_bind     complement(3013..3034)
                     /label=p3041-BsaI-R2
     misc_feature    3026..3029
                     /label=BsaI cut
     primer_bind     3031..3054
                     /label=p3041-BsaI-F2
     primer_bind     3514..3533
                     /label=Amp-R
                     /note="Ampicillin resistance gene, reverse primer"
     promoter        complement(3752..3856)
                     /gene="bla"
                     /label=AmpR promoter
     rep_origin      3883..5225
                     /label=2u ori
                     /note="yeast 2u plasmid origin of replication"
     primer_bind     complement(4272..4291)
                     /label=pt-2u-F
     protein_bind    complement(4846..4893)
                     /label=FRT
                     /bound_moiety="FLP recombinase from the Saccharomyces 
                     cerevisiae 2u plasmid"
                     /note="FLP-mediated recombination occurs in the 8-bp core 
                     sequence TCTAGAAA (Turan and Bode, 2011)."
     primer_bind     5266..5284
                     /label=pBRforEco
                     /note="pBR322 vectors, upsteam of EcoRI site, forward 
                     primer"
ORIGIN
        1 tcgcgcgttt cggtgatgac ggtgaaaacc tctgacacat gcagctcccg gagacggtca
       61 cagcttgtct gtaagcggat gccgggagca gacaagcccg tcagggcgcg tcagcgggct
      121 gcatttaaat gatctgttta gcttgcctcg tccccgccgg gtcacccggc cagcgacatg
      181 gaggcccaga ataccctcct tgacagtctt gacgtgcgca gctcaggggc atgatgtgac
      241 tgtcgcccgt acatttagcc catacatccc catgtataat catttgcatc catacatttt
      301 gatggccgca cggcgcgaag caaaaattac ggctcctcgc tgcagacctg cgagcaggga
      361 aacgctcccc tcacagacgc gttgaattgt ccccacgccg cgcccctgta gagaaatata
      421 aaaggttagg atttgccact gaggttcttc tttcatatac ttccttttaa aatcttgcta
      481 ggatacagtt ctcacatcac atccgaacat aaacaaccat gggtaccact cttgacgaca
      541 cggcttaccg gtaccgcacc agtgtcccgg gggacgccga ggccatcgag gcactggatg
      601 ggtccttcac caccgacacc gttttccgcg tcaccaccac cggggacggc ttcaccctgc
      661 gggaggtgcc ggtggacccg cccctgacca aggtgttccc cgacgacgaa tcggacgacg
      721 aatcggacga cggggaggac ggcgacccgg actcccggac gttcgtcgcg tacggggacg
      781 acggcgacct ggcgggcttc gtggtcgtct cgtactccgg ctggaaccgc cggctgaccg
      841 tcgaggacat cgaggtcgcc ccggagcacc gggggcacgg ggtcgggcgc gcgttgatgg
      901 ggctcgcgac ggagttcgcc cgcgagcggg gcgccgggca cctctggctg gaggtcacca
      961 acgtcaacgc accggcgatc cacgcgtacc ggcggatggg gttcaccctc tgcggcctgg
     1021 acaccgccct gtacgacggc accgcctcgg acggcgagca ggcgctctac atgagcatgc
     1081 cctgccccta atcagtactg acaataaaaa gattcttgtt ttcaagaact tgtcatttgt
     1141 atagtttttt tatattgtag ttgttctatt ttaatcaaat gttagcgtga tttatatttt
     1201 ttttcgcctc gacatcatct gcccagatgc gaagttaagt gcgcagaaag taatatcatg
     1261 cgtcaatcgt atgtgaatgc tggtcgctat actgctgtcg attcgatact aacgccgcca
     1321 tccagtgtcg aaaacgagct gcggccgcct acagggcgcg tcgcgccatt cgccattcag
     1381 gctgcgcaac tgttgggaag ggcgatcggt gcgggcctct tcgctattac gccagctgga
     1441 atgcgtgcga tagggaacaa aagctggagc ttctttgaaa agataatgta tgattatgct
     1501 ttcactcata tttatacaga aacttgatgt tttctttcga gtatatacaa ggtgattaca
     1561 tgtacgtttg aagtacaact ctagattttg tagtgccctc ttgggctagc ggtaaaggtg
     1621 cgcatttttt cacaccctac aatgttctgt tcaaaagatt ttggtcaaac gctgtagaag
     1681 tgaaagttgg tgcgcatgtt tcggcgttcg aaacttctcc gcagtgaaag ataaatgatc
     1741 cctgtggtga ctacgtatcc gttttagagc tagaaatagc aagttaaaat aaggctagtc
     1801 cgttatcaac ttgaaaaagt ggcaccgagt cggtggtgct ttttttgttt tttatgtctt
     1861 cgagtcatgt aattagttaa tcgcgtgcat tccagctgca ttaatgaatc ggccaacgcg
     1921 cggggagagg cggtttgcgt attgggcgct cttccgcttc ctcgctcact gactcgctgc
     1981 gctcggtcgt tcggctgcgg cgagcggtat cagctcactc aaaggcggta atacggttat
     2041 ccacagaatc aggggataac gcaggaaaga acatgtgagc aaaaggccag caaaaggcca
     2101 ggaaccgtaa aaaggccgcg ttgctggcgt ttttccatag gctccgcccc cctgacgagc
     2161 atcacaaaaa tcgacgctca agtcagaggt ggcgaaaccc gacaggacta taaagatacc
     2221 aggcgtttcc ccctggaagc tccctcgtgc gctctcctgt tccgaccctg ccgcttaccg
     2281 gatacctgtc cgcctttctc ccttcgggaa gcgtggcgct ttctcatagc tcacgctgta
     2341 ggtatctcag ttcggtgtag gtcgttcgct ccaagctggg ctgtgtgcac gaaccccccg
     2401 ttcagcccga ccgctgcgcc ttatccggta actatcgtct tgagtccaac ccggtaagac
     2461 acgacttatc gccactggca gcagccactg gtaacaggat tagcagagcg aggtatgtag
     2521 gcggtgctac agagttcttg aagtggtggc ctaactacgg ctacactaga aggacagtat
     2581 ttggtatctg cgctctgctg aagccagtta ccttcggaaa aagagttggt agctcttgat
     2641 ccggcaaaca aaccaccgct ggtagcggtg gtttttttgt ttgcaagcag cagattacgc
     2701 gcagaaaaaa aggatctcaa gaagatcctt tgatcttttc tacggggtct gacgctcagt
     2761 ggaacgaaaa ctcacgttaa gggattttgg tcatgagatt atcaaaaagg atcttcacct
     2821 agatcctttt aaattaaaaa tgaagtttta aatcaatcta aagtatatat gagtaaactt
     2881 ggtctgacag ttaccaatgc ttaatcagtg aggcacctat ctcagcgatc tgtctatttc
     2941 gttcatccat agttgcctga ctccccgtcg tgtagataac tacgatacgg gagggcttac
     3001 catctggccc cagtgctgca atgataccgc ggctcccacg ctcaccggct ccagatttat
     3061 cagcaataaa ccagccagcc ggaagggccg agcgcagaag tggtcctgca actttatccg
     3121 cctccatcca gtctattaat tgttgccggg aagctagagt aagtagttcg ccagttaata
     3181 gtttgcgcaa cgttgttgcc attgctacag gcatcgtggt gtcacgctcg tcgtttggta
     3241 tggcttcatt cagctccggt tcccaacgat caaggcgagt tacatgatcc cccatgttgt
     3301 gcaaaaaagc ggttagctcc ttcggtcctc cgatcgttgt cagaagtaag ttggccgcag
     3361 tgttatcact catggttatg gcagcactgc ataattctct tactgtcatg ccatccgtaa
     3421 gatgcttttc tgtgactggt gagtactcaa ccaagtcatt ctgagaatag tgtatgcggc
     3481 gaccgagttg ctcttgcccg gcgtcaatac gggataatac cgcgccacat agcagaactt
     3541 taaaagtgct catcattgga aaacgttctt cggggcgaaa actctcaagg atcttaccgc
     3601 tgttgagatc cagttcgatg taacccactc gtgcacccaa ctgatcttca gcatctttta
     3661 ctttcaccag cgtttctggg tgagcaaaaa caggaaggca aaatgccgca aaaaagggaa
     3721 taagggcgac acggaaatgt tgaatactca tactcttcct ttttcaatat tattgaagca
     3781 tttatcaggg ttattgtctc atgagcggat acatatttga atgtatttag aaaaataaac
     3841 aaataggggt tccgcgcaca tttccccgaa aagtgccacc tgaacgaagc atctgtgctt
     3901 cattttgtag aacaaaaatg caacgcgaga gcgctaattt ttcaaacaaa gaatctgagc
     3961 tgcattttta cagaacagaa atgcaacgcg aaagcgctat tttaccaacg aagaatctgt
     4021 gcttcatttt tgtaaaacaa aaatgcaacg cgagagcgct aatttttcaa acaaagaatc
     4081 tgagctgcat ttttacagaa cagaaatgca acgcgagagc gctattttac caacaaagaa
     4141 tctatacttc ttttttgttc tacaaaaatg catcccgaga gcgctatttt tctaacaaag
     4201 catcttagat tacttttttt ctcctttgtg cgctctataa tgcagtctct tgataacttt
     4261 ttgcactgta ggtccgttaa ggttagaaga aggctacttt ggtgtctatt ttctcttcca
     4321 taaaaaaagc ctgactccac ttcccgcgtt tactgattac tagcgaagct gcgggtgcat
     4381 tttttcaaga taaaggcatc cccgattata ttctataccg atgtggattg cgcatacttt
     4441 gtgaacagaa agtgatagcg ttgatgattc ttcattggtc agaaaattat gaacggtttc
     4501 ttctattttg tctctatata ctacgtatag gaaatgttta cattttcgta ttgttttcga
     4561 ttcactctat gaatagttct tactacaatt tttttgtcta aagagtaata ctagagataa
     4621 acataaaaaa tgtagaggtc gagtttagat gcaagttcaa ggagcgaaag gtggatgggt
     4681 aggttatata gggatatagc acagagatat atagcaaaga gatacttttg agcaatgttt
     4741 gtggaagcgg tattcgcaat attttagtag ctcgttacag tccggtgcgt ttttggtttt
     4801 ttgaaagtgc gtcttcagag cgcttttggt tttcaaaagc gctctgaagt tcctatactt
     4861 tctagagaat aggaacttcg gaataggaac ttcaaagcgt ttccgaaaac gagcgcttcc
     4921 gaaaatgcaa cgcgagctgc gcacatacag ctcactgttc acgtcgcacc tatatctgcg
     4981 tgttgcctgt atatatatat acatgagaag aacggcatag tgcgtgttta tgcttaaatg
     5041 cgtacttata tgcgtctatt tatgtaggat gaaaggtagt ctagtacctc ctgtgatatt
     5101 atcccattcc atgcggggta tcgtatgctt ccttcagcac taccctttag ctgttctata
     5161 tgctgccact cctcaattgg attagtctca tccttcaatg ctatcatttc ctttgatatt
     5221 ggatcatact aagaaaccat tattatcatg acattaacct ataaaaatag gcgtatcacg
     5281 aggccctttc gtc
//
