# Supplementary material for: Toward sustainable food preservatives: high-level production of sorbic acid in engineered Saccharomyces cerevisiae
Source: Nat Commun. 2026 Apr 21;17:5492. doi: 10.1038/s41467-026-72163-8 (PMC13284220; doi:10.1038/s41467-026-72163-8)
Supplement: Supplementary file 7 — Source data [file 41467_2026_72163_MOESM7_ESM.zip › Plasmid_Sequences/gb files/pCfB3051(FAS1-1,2)addgene-plasmid-73293-sequence-166662.gb]

LOCUS       Exported                5730 bp DNA     circular SYN 05-SEP-2025
DEFINITION  EasyClone-MarkerFree guiding RNA vector to direct Cas9 to cut at 
            sites X-3, XI-2, and XII-2.
ACCESSION   .
VERSION     .
KEYWORDS    pCfB3051(gRNA X-3 XI-2 XII-2)
SOURCE      synthetic DNA construct
  ORGANISM  synthetic DNA construct
REFERENCE   1  (bases 1 to 5730)
  AUTHORS   Jessop-Fabre MM, Jakociunas T, Stovicek V, Dai Z, Jensen MK, 
            Keasling JD, Borodina I
  TITLE     EasyClone-MarkerFree: A vector toolkit for marker-less integration 
            of genes into Saccharomyces cerevisiae via CRISPR-Cas9.
  JOURNAL   Biotechnol J. 2016 Aug;11(8):1110-7. doi: 10.1002/biot.201600147. 
            Epub 2016 Jun 23.
  PUBMED    27166612
REFERENCE   2  (bases 1 to 5730)
  AUTHORS   .
  TITLE     Direct Submission
  JOURNAL   Exported Mar 19, 2026 from SnapGene 6.0.2
            https://www.snapgene.com
COMMENT     SGRef: number: 1; type: "Journal Article"; doi: 
            "10.1002/biot.201600147"; journalName: "Biotechnol J"; date: 
            "2016-08"; volume: "11"; issue: "8"; pages: "1110-7"
FEATURES             Location/Qualifiers
     source          1..5730
                     /mol_type="other DNA"
                     /organism="synthetic DNA construct"
     source          1741..1760
                     /chromosome="XI"
                     /strain="S288C"
                     /mol_type="genomic DNA"
                     /db_xref="taxon:559292"
                     /organism="Saccharomyces cerevisiae S288C"
     source          2178..2197
                     /chromosome="XI"
                     /strain="S288C"
                     /mol_type="genomic DNA"
                     /db_xref="taxon:559292"
                     /organism="Saccharomyces cerevisiae S288C"
     primer_bind     complement(29..51)
                     /label=pGEX 3'
                     /note="pGEX vectors, reverse primer"
     gene            175..1294
                     /label=natMX6
                     /note="yeast selectable marker conferring nourseothricin 
                     resistance"
     promoter        175..518
                     /label=TEF promoter
                     /note="Ashbya gossypii TEF promoter"
     CDS             519..1091
                     /codon_start=1
                     /gene="Streptomyces noursei nat1"
                     /product="nourseothricin acetyltransferase"
                     /label=NrsR
                     /note="confers resistance to nourseothricin"
                     /translation="MGTTLDDTAYRYRTSVPGDAEAIEALDGSFTTDTVFRVTTTGDGF
                     TLREVPVDPPLTKVFPDDESDDESDDGEDGDPDSRTFVAYGDDGDLAGFVVVSYSGWNR
                     RLTVEDIEVAPEHRGHGVGRALMGLATEFARERGAGHLWLEVTNVNAPAIHAYRRMGFT
                     LCGLDTALYDGTASDGEQALYMSMPCP"
     terminator      1097..1294
                     /label=TEF terminator
                     /note="Ashbya gossypii TEF terminator"
     primer_bind     1241..1260
                     /label=pt-delta-sgRNA1
     promoter        1472..1740
                     /label=SNR52 promoter
                     /note="promoter for the S. cerevisiae small nucleolar RNA 
                     gene SNR52"
     primer_bind     complement(1717..1775)
                     /label=p3041-FAS1-2R
     primer_bind     complement(1720..1778)
                     /label=p3041-FAS1-R
     primer_bind     complement(1721..1740)
                     /label=pFAS1-gRNA2-R
     primer_bind     1737..1795
                     /label=p3041-FAS1-F
     primer_bind     1737..1779
                     /label=pFAS1-gRNA1-F
     misc_feature    1741..1760
                     /label=N20-1
     misc_RNA        1761..1835
                     /label=gRNA scaffold
                     /note="guide RNA scaffold for the Streptococcus pyogenes 
                     CRISPR/Cas9 system"
     primer_bind     1761..1793
                     /label=p3041-FAS1-2F
     primer_bind     1764..1783
                     /label=p3041-BsaI-F
     primer_bind     complement(1766..1785)
                     /label=pt-faa1faa4pox1-R
     terminator      1840..1859
                     /label=SUP4 terminator
                     /note="transcription terminator for the S. cerevisiae SUP4 
                     tRNA gene"
     promoter        1909..2177
                     /label=SNR52 promoter
                     /note="promoter for the S. cerevisiae small nucleolar RNA 
                     gene SNR52"
     primer_bind     complement(2154..2212)
                     /label=p3041-FAS1-2R
     primer_bind     complement(2158..2204)
                     /label=pFAS1-gRNA2-R
     primer_bind     2172..2230
                     /label=p3041-FAS1-2F
     misc_feature    2178..2197
                     /label=N20-2
     misc_RNA        2198..2272
                     /label=gRNA scaffold
                     /note="guide RNA scaffold for the Streptococcus pyogenes 
                     CRISPR/Cas9 system"
     primer_bind     2198..2232
                     /label=p3041-FAS1-F
     primer_bind     2198..2216
                     /label=pFAS1-gRNA1-F
     primer_bind     complement(2198..2215)
                     /label=p3041-FAS1-R
     primer_bind     2201..2220
                     /label=p3041-BsaI-F
     primer_bind     complement(2203..2222)
                     /label=pt-faa1faa4pox1-R
     terminator      2277..2296
                     /label=SUP4 terminator
                     /note="transcription terminator for the S. cerevisiae SUP4 
                     tRNA gene"
     primer_bind     complement(2313..2331)
                     /label=pt-3051-R
     primer_bind     complement(2398..2415)
                     /label=L4440
                     /note="L4440 vector, forward primer"
     rep_origin      complement(2569..3157)
                     /direction=LEFT
                     /label=ori
                     /note="high-copy-number ColE1/pMB1/pBR322/pUC origin of 
                     replication"
     primer_bind     complement(2649..2668)
                     /label=pBR322ori-F
                     /note="pBR322 origin, forward primer"
     CDS             complement(3328..4188)
                     /codon_start=1
                     /gene="bla"
                     /product="beta-lactamase"
                     /label=AmpR
                     /note="confers resistance to ampicillin, carbenicillin, and
                     related antibiotics"
                     /translation="MSIQHFRVALIPFFAAFCLPVFAHPETLVKVKDAEDQLGARVGYI
                     ELDLNSGKILESFRPEERFPMMSTFKVLLCGAVLSRIDAGQEQLGRRIHYSQNDLVEYS
                     PVTEKHLTDGMTVRELCSAAITMSDNTAANLLLTTIGGPKELTAFLHNMGDHVTRLDRW
                     EPELNEAIPNDERDTTMPVAMATTLRKLLTGELLTLASRQQLIDWMEADKVAGPLLRSA
                     LPAGWFIADKSGAGERGSRGIIAALGPDGKPSRIVVIYTTGSQATMDERNRQIAEIGAS
                     LIKHW"
     primer_bind     complement(3450..3471)
                     /label=p3041-BsaI-R2
     misc_feature    3463..3466
                     /label=BsaI cut
     primer_bind     3468..3491
                     /label=p3041-BsaI-F2
     primer_bind     3951..3970
                     /label=Amp-R
                     /note="Ampicillin resistance gene, reverse primer"
     promoter        complement(4189..4293)
                     /gene="bla"
                     /label=AmpR promoter
     rep_origin      4320..5662
                     /label=2u ori
                     /note="yeast 2u plasmid origin of replication"
     protein_bind    complement(5283..5330)
                     /label=FRT
                     /bound_moiety="FLP recombinase from the Saccharomyces 
                     cerevisiae 2u plasmid"
                     /note="FLP-mediated recombination occurs in the 8-bp core 
                     sequence TCTAGAAA (Turan and Bode, 2011)."
     primer_bind     5703..5721
                     /label=pBRforEco
                     /note="pBR322 vectors, upsteam of EcoRI site, forward 
                     primer"
ORIGIN
        1 tcgcgcgttt cggtgatgac ggtgaaaacc tctgacacat gcagctcccg gagacggtca
       61 cagcttgtct gtaagcggat gccgggagca gacaagcccg tcagggcgcg tcagcgggct
      121 gcatttaaat gatctgttta gcttgcctcg tccccgccgg gtcacccggc cagcgacatg
      181 gaggcccaga ataccctcct tgacagtctt gacgtgcgca gctcaggggc atgatgtgac
      241 tgtcgcccgt acatttagcc catacatccc catgtataat catttgcatc catacatttt
      301 gatggccgca cggcgcgaag caaaaattac ggctcctcgc tgcagacctg cgagcaggga
      361 aacgctcccc tcacagacgc gttgaattgt ccccacgccg cgcccctgta gagaaatata
      421 aaaggttagg atttgccact gaggttcttc tttcatatac ttccttttaa aatcttgcta
      481 ggatacagtt ctcacatcac atccgaacat aaacaaccat gggtaccact cttgacgaca
      541 cggcttaccg gtaccgcacc agtgtcccgg gggacgccga ggccatcgag gcactggatg
      601 ggtccttcac caccgacacc gttttccgcg tcaccaccac cggggacggc ttcaccctgc
      661 gggaggtgcc ggtggacccg cccctgacca aggtgttccc cgacgacgaa tcggacgacg
      721 aatcggacga cggggaggac ggcgacccgg actcccggac gttcgtcgcg tacggggacg
      781 acggcgacct ggcgggcttc gtggtcgtct cgtactccgg ctggaaccgc cggctgaccg
      841 tcgaggacat cgaggtcgcc ccggagcacc gggggcacgg ggtcgggcgc gcgttgatgg
      901 ggctcgcgac ggagttcgcc cgcgagcggg gcgccgggca cctctggctg gaggtcacca
      961 acgtcaacgc accggcgatc cacgcgtacc ggcggatggg gttcaccctc tgcggcctgg
     1021 acaccgccct gtacgacggc accgcctcgg acggcgagca ggcgctctac atgagcatgc
     1081 cctgccccta atcagtactg acaataaaaa gattcttgtt ttcaagaact tgtcatttgt
     1141 atagtttttt tatattgtag ttgttctatt ttaatcaaat gttagcgtga tttatatttt
     1201 ttttcgcctc gacatcatct gcccagatgc gaagttaagt gcgcagaaag taatatcatg
     1261 cgtcaatcgt atgtgaatgc tggtcgctat actgctgtcg attcgatact aacgccgcca
     1321 tccagtgtcg aaaacgagct gcggccgcct acagggcgcg tcgcgccatt cgccattcag
     1381 gctgcgcaac tgttgggaag ggcgatcggt gcgggcctct tcgctattac gccagctgga
     1441 atgcgtgcga tagggaacaa aagctggagc ttctttgaaa agataatgta tgattatgct
     1501 ttcactcata tttatacaga aacttgatgt tttctttcga gtatatacaa ggtgattaca
     1561 tgtacgtttg aagtacaact ctagattttg tagtgccctc ttgggctagc ggtaaaggtg
     1621 cgcatttttt cacaccctac aatgttctgt tcaaaagatt ttggtcaaac gctgtagaag
     1681 tgaaagttgg tgcgcatgtt tcggcgttcg aaacttctcc gcagtgaaag ataaatgatc
     1741 gaaactacaa gaacatcatc gttttagagc tagaaatagc aagttaaaat aaggctagtc
     1801 cgttatcaac ttgaaaaagt ggcaccgagt cggtggtgct ttttttgttt tttatgtctt
     1861 cgagtcatgt aattagttaa gtgcaggtag ggaacaaaag ctggagcttc tttgaaaaga
     1921 taatgtatga ttatgctttc actcatattt atacagaaac ttgatgtttt ctttcgagta
     1981 tatacaaggt gattacatgt acgtttgaag tacaactcta gattttgtag tgccctcttg
     2041 ggctagcggt aaaggtgcgc attttttcac accctacaat gttctgttca aaagattttg
     2101 gtcaaacgct gtagaagtga aagttggtgc gcatgtttcg gcgttcgaaa cttctcagca
     2161 gtgaaagata aatgatcaat aatagagcag ttaggtggtt ttagagctag aaatagcaag
     2221 ttaaaataag gctagtccgt tatcaacttg aaaaagtggc accgagtcgg tggtgctttt
     2281 tttgtttttt atgtcttcga gtcatgtaat tagttaatcg cgtgcattcc agctgcatta
     2341 atgaatcggc caacgcgcgg ggagaggcgg tttgcgtatt gggcgctctt ccgcttcctc
     2401 gctcactgac tcgctgcgct cggtcgttcg gctgcggcga gcggtatcag ctcactcaaa
     2461 ggcggtaata cggttatcca cagaatcagg ggataacgca ggaaagaaca tgtgagcaaa
     2521 aggccagcaa aaggccagga accgtaaaaa ggccgcgttg ctggcgtttt tccataggct
     2581 ccgcccccct gacgagcatc acaaaaatcg acgctcaagt cagaggtggc gaaacccgac
     2641 aggactataa agataccagg cgtttccccc tggaagctcc ctcgtgcgct ctcctgttcc
     2701 gaccctgccg cttaccggat acctgtccgc ctttctccct tcgggaagcg tggcgctttc
     2761 tcatagctca cgctgtaggt atctcagttc ggtgtaggtc gttcgctcca agctgggctg
     2821 tgtgcacgaa ccccccgttc agcccgaccg ctgcgcctta tccggtaact atcgtcttga
     2881 gtccaacccg gtaagacacg acttatcgcc actggcagca gccactggta acaggattag
     2941 cagagcgagg tatgtaggcg gtgctacaga gttcttgaag tggtggccta actacggcta
     3001 cactagaagg acagtatttg gtatctgcgc tctgctgaag ccagttacct tcggaaaaag
     3061 agttggtagc tcttgatccg gcaaacaaac caccgctggt agcggtggtt tttttgtttg
     3121 caagcagcag attacgcgca gaaaaaaagg atctcaagaa gatcctttga tcttttctac
     3181 ggggtctgac gctcagtgga acgaaaactc acgttaaggg attttggtca tgagattatc
     3241 aaaaaggatc ttcacctaga tccttttaaa ttaaaaatga agttttaaat caatctaaag
     3301 tatatatgag taaacttggt ctgacagtta ccaatgctta atcagtgagg cacctatctc
     3361 agcgatctgt ctatttcgtt catccatagt tgcctgactc cccgtcgtgt agataactac
     3421 gatacgggag ggcttaccat ctggccccag tgctgcaatg ataccgcggc tcccacgctc
     3481 accggctcca gatttatcag caataaacca gccagccgga agggccgagc gcagaagtgg
     3541 tcctgcaact ttatccgcct ccatccagtc tattaattgt tgccgggaag ctagagtaag
     3601 tagttcgcca gttaatagtt tgcgcaacgt tgttgccatt gctacaggca tcgtggtgtc
     3661 acgctcgtcg tttggtatgg cttcattcag ctccggttcc caacgatcaa ggcgagttac
     3721 atgatccccc atgttgtgca aaaaagcggt tagctccttc ggtcctccga tcgttgtcag
     3781 aagtaagttg gccgcagtgt tatcactcat ggttatggca gcactgcata attctcttac
     3841 tgtcatgcca tccgtaagat gcttttctgt gactggtgag tactcaacca agtcattctg
     3901 agaatagtgt atgcggcgac cgagttgctc ttgcccggcg tcaatacggg ataataccgc
     3961 gccacatagc agaactttaa aagtgctcat cattggaaaa cgttcttcgg ggcgaaaact
     4021 ctcaaggatc ttaccgctgt tgagatccag ttcgatgtaa cccactcgtg cacccaactg
     4081 atcttcagca tcttttactt tcaccagcgt ttctgggtga gcaaaaacag gaaggcaaaa
     4141 tgccgcaaaa aagggaataa gggcgacacg gaaatgttga atactcatac tcttcctttt
     4201 tcaatattat tgaagcattt atcagggtta ttgtctcatg agcggataca tatttgaatg
     4261 tatttagaaa aataaacaaa taggggttcc gcgcacattt ccccgaaaag tgccacctga
     4321 acgaagcatc tgtgcttcat tttgtagaac aaaaatgcaa cgcgagagcg ctaatttttc
     4381 aaacaaagaa tctgagctgc atttttacag aacagaaatg caacgcgaaa gcgctatttt
     4441 accaacgaag aatctgtgct tcatttttgt aaaacaaaaa tgcaacgcga gagcgctaat
     4501 ttttcaaaca aagaatctga gctgcatttt tacagaacag aaatgcaacg cgagagcgct
     4561 attttaccaa caaagaatct atacttcttt tttgttctac aaaaatgcat cccgagagcg
     4621 ctatttttct aacaaagcat cttagattac tttttttctc ctttgtgcgc tctataatgc
     4681 agtctcttga taactttttg cactgtaggt ccgttaaggt tagaagaagg ctactttggt
     4741 gtctattttc tcttccataa aaaaagcctg actccacttc ccgcgtttac tgattactag
     4801 cgaagctgcg ggtgcatttt ttcaagataa aggcatcccc gattatattc tataccgatg
     4861 tggattgcgc atactttgtg aacagaaagt gatagcgttg atgattcttc attggtcaga
     4921 aaattatgaa cggtttcttc tattttgtct ctatatacta cgtataggaa atgtttacat
     4981 tttcgtattg ttttcgattc actctatgaa tagttcttac tacaattttt ttgtctaaag
     5041 agtaatacta gagataaaca taaaaaatgt agaggtcgag tttagatgca agttcaagga
     5101 gcgaaaggtg gatgggtagg ttatataggg atatagcaca gagatatata gcaaagagat
     5161 acttttgagc aatgtttgtg gaagcggtat tcgcaatatt ttagtagctc gttacagtcc
     5221 ggtgcgtttt tggttttttg aaagtgcgtc ttcagagcgc ttttggtttt caaaagcgct
     5281 ctgaagttcc tatactttct agagaatagg aacttcggaa taggaacttc aaagcgtttc
     5341 cgaaaacgag cgcttccgaa aatgcaacgc gagctgcgca catacagctc actgttcacg
     5401 tcgcacctat atctgcgtgt tgcctgtata tatatataca tgagaagaac ggcatagtgc
     5461 gtgtttatgc ttaaatgcgt acttatatgc gtctatttat gtaggatgaa aggtagtcta
     5521 gtacctcctg tgatattatc ccattccatg cggggtatcg tatgcttcct tcagcactac
     5581 cctttagctg ttctatatgc tgccactcct caattggatt agtctcatcc ttcaatgcta
     5641 tcatttcctt tgatattgga tcatactaag aaaccattat tatcatgaca ttaacctata
     5701 aaaataggcg tatcacgagg ccctttcgtc
//
