# Supplementary material for: Toward sustainable food preservatives: high-level production of sorbic acid in engineered Saccharomyces cerevisiae
Source: Nat Commun. 2026 Apr 21;17:5492. doi: 10.1038/s41467-026-72163-8 (PMC13284220; doi:10.1038/s41467-026-72163-8)
Supplement: Supplementary file 7 — Source data [file 41467_2026_72163_MOESM7_ESM.zip › Plasmid_Sequences/gb files/pCfB3051(PYC1-1,2)addgene-plasmid-73293-sequence-166662.gb]

LOCUS       Exported                5730 bp DNA     circular SYN 05-SEP-2025
DEFINITION  EasyClone-MarkerFree guiding RNA vector to direct Cas9 to cut at 
            sites X-3, XI-2, and XII-2.
ACCESSION   .
VERSION     .
KEYWORDS    pCfB3051(gRNA X-3 XI-2 XII-2)
SOURCE      synthetic DNA construct
  ORGANISM  synthetic DNA construct
REFERENCE   1  (bases 1 to 5730)
  AUTHORS   Jessop-Fabre MM, Jakociunas T, Stovicek V, Dai Z, Jensen MK, 
            Keasling JD, Borodina I
  TITLE     EasyClone-MarkerFree: A vector toolkit for marker-less integration 
            of genes into Saccharomyces cerevisiae via CRISPR-Cas9.
  JOURNAL   Biotechnol J. 2016 Aug;11(8):1110-7. doi: 10.1002/biot.201600147. 
            Epub 2016 Jun 23.
  PUBMED    27166612
REFERENCE   2  (bases 1 to 5730)
  AUTHORS   .
  TITLE     Direct Submission
  JOURNAL   Exported Mar 19, 2026 from SnapGene 6.0.2
            https://www.snapgene.com
COMMENT     SGRef: number: 1; type: "Journal Article"; doi: 
            "10.1002/biot.201600147"; journalName: "Biotechnol J"; date: 
            "2016-08"; volume: "11"; issue: "8"; pages: "1110-7"
FEATURES             Location/Qualifiers
     source          1..5730
                     /mol_type="other DNA"
                     /organism="synthetic DNA construct"
     source          1741..1760
                     /chromosome="VII"
                     /strain="S288C"
                     /mol_type="genomic DNA"
                     /db_xref="taxon:559292"
                     /organism="Saccharomyces cerevisiae S288C"
     source          2178..2197
                     /chromosome="VII"
                     /strain="S288C"
                     /mol_type="genomic DNA"
                     /db_xref="taxon:559292"
                     /organism="Saccharomyces cerevisiae S288C"
     primer_bind     complement(29..51)
                     /label=pGEX 3'
                     /note="pGEX vectors, reverse primer"
     gene            175..1294
                     /label=natMX6
                     /note="yeast selectable marker conferring nourseothricin 
                     resistance"
     promoter        175..518
                     /label=TEF promoter
                     /note="Ashbya gossypii TEF promoter"
     CDS             519..1091
                     /codon_start=1
                     /gene="Streptomyces noursei nat1"
                     /product="nourseothricin acetyltransferase"
                     /label=NrsR
                     /note="confers resistance to nourseothricin"
                     /translation="MGTTLDDTAYRYRTSVPGDAEAIEALDGSFTTDTVFRVTTTGDGF
                     TLREVPVDPPLTKVFPDDESDDESDDGEDGDPDSRTFVAYGDDGDLAGFVVVSYSGWNR
                     RLTVEDIEVAPEHRGHGVGRALMGLATEFARERGAGHLWLEVTNVNAPAIHAYRRMGFT
                     LCGLDTALYDGTASDGEQALYMSMPCP"
     terminator      1097..1294
                     /label=TEF terminator
                     /note="Ashbya gossypii TEF terminator"
     primer_bind     1241..1260
                     /label=pt-delta-sgRNA1
     promoter        1472..1740
                     /label=SNR52 promoter
                     /note="promoter for the S. cerevisiae small nucleolar RNA 
                     gene SNR52"
     primer_bind     complement(1717..1775)
                     /label=p3041-PYC1-R
     primer_bind     complement(1717..1775)
                     /label=p3041-PYC1-2R
     primer_bind     1738..1796
                     /label=p3041-PYC1-F
     misc_feature    1741..1760
                     /label=n20
     misc_RNA        1761..1835
                     /label=gRNA scaffold
                     /note="guide RNA scaffold for the Streptococcus pyogenes 
                     CRISPR/Cas9 system"
     primer_bind     1761..1796
                     /label=p3041-PYC1-2F
     primer_bind     complement(1766..1785)
                     /label=pt-faa1faa4pox1-R
     terminator      1840..1859
                     /label=SUP4 terminator
                     /note="transcription terminator for the S. cerevisiae SUP4 
                     tRNA gene"
     promoter        1909..2177
                     /label=SNR52 promoter
                     /note="promoter for the S. cerevisiae small nucleolar RNA 
                     gene SNR52"
     primer_bind     complement(2154..2212)
                     /label=p3041-PYC1-R
     primer_bind     complement(2154..2212)
                     /label=p3041-PYC1-2R
     primer_bind     2175..2233
                     /label=p3041-PYC1-2F
     misc_feature    2178..2197
                     /label=n20-2
     misc_RNA        2198..2272
                     /label=gRNA scaffold
                     /note="guide RNA scaffold for the Streptococcus pyogenes 
                     CRISPR/Cas9 system"
     primer_bind     2198..2233
                     /label=p3041-PYC1-F
     primer_bind     complement(2203..2222)
                     /label=pt-faa1faa4pox1-R
     terminator      2277..2296
                     /label=SUP4 terminator
                     /note="transcription terminator for the S. cerevisiae SUP4 
                     tRNA gene"
     primer_bind     complement(2313..2331)
                     /label=pt-3051-R
     primer_bind     complement(2398..2415)
                     /label=L4440
                     /note="L4440 vector, forward primer"
     rep_origin      complement(2569..3157)
                     /direction=LEFT
                     /label=ori
                     /note="high-copy-number ColE1/pMB1/pBR322/pUC origin of 
                     replication"
     primer_bind     complement(2649..2668)
                     /label=pBR322ori-F
                     /note="pBR322 origin, forward primer"
     CDS             complement(3328..4188)
                     /codon_start=1
                     /gene="bla"
                     /product="beta-lactamase"
                     /label=AmpR
                     /note="confers resistance to ampicillin, carbenicillin, and
                     related antibiotics"
                     /translation="MSIQHFRVALIPFFAAFCLPVFAHPETLVKVKDAEDQLGARVGYI
                     ELDLNSGKILESFRPEERFPMMSTFKVLLCGAVLSRIDAGQEQLGRRIHYSQNDLVEYS
                     PVTEKHLTDGMTVRELCSAAITMSDNTAANLLLTTIGGPKELTAFLHNMGDHVTRLDRW
                     EPELNEAIPNDERDTTMPVAMATTLRKLLTGELLTLASRQQLIDWMEADKVAGPLLRSA
                     LPAGWFIADKSGAGERGSRGIIAALGPDGKPSRIVVIYTTGSQATMDERNRQIAEIGAS
                     LIKHW"
     primer_bind     complement(3450..3471)
                     /label=p3041-BsaI-R2
     misc_feature    3463..3466
                     /label=BsaI cut
     primer_bind     3468..3491
                     /label=p3041-BsaI-F2
     primer_bind     3951..3970
                     /label=Amp-R
                     /note="Ampicillin resistance gene, reverse primer"
     promoter        complement(4189..4293)
                     /gene="bla"
                     /label=AmpR promoter
     rep_origin      4320..5662
                     /label=2u ori
                     /note="yeast 2u plasmid origin of replication"
     protein_bind    complement(5283..5330)
                     /label=FRT
                     /bound_moiety="FLP recombinase from the Saccharomyces 
                     cerevisiae 2u plasmid"
                     /note="FLP-mediated recombination occurs in the 8-bp core 
                     sequence TCTAGAAA (Turan and Bode, 2011)."
     primer_bind     5703..5721
                     /label=pBRforEco
                     /note="pBR322 vectors, upsteam of EcoRI site, forward 
                     primer"
ORIGIN
        1 tcgcgcgttt cggtgatgac ggtgaaaacc tctgacacat gcagctcccg gagacggtca
       61 cagcttgtct gtaagcggat gccgggagca gacaagcccg tcagggcgcg tcagcgggct
      121 gcatttaaat gatctgttta gcttgcctcg tccccgccgg gtcacccggc cagcgacatg
      181 gaggcccaga ataccctcct tgacagtctt gacgtgcgca gctcaggggc atgatgtgac
      241 tgtcgcccgt acatttagcc catacatccc catgtataat catttgcatc catacatttt
      301 gatggccgca cggcgcgaag caaaaattac ggctcctcgc tgcagacctg cgagcaggga
      361 aacgctcccc tcacagacgc gttgaattgt ccccacgccg cgcccctgta gagaaatata
      421 aaaggttagg atttgccact gaggttcttc tttcatatac ttccttttaa aatcttgcta
      481 ggatacagtt ctcacatcac atccgaacat aaacaaccat gggtaccact cttgacgaca
      541 cggcttaccg gtaccgcacc agtgtcccgg gggacgccga ggccatcgag gcactggatg
      601 ggtccttcac caccgacacc gttttccgcg tcaccaccac cggggacggc ttcaccctgc
      661 gggaggtgcc ggtggacccg cccctgacca aggtgttccc cgacgacgaa tcggacgacg
      721 aatcggacga cggggaggac ggcgacccgg actcccggac gttcgtcgcg tacggggacg
      781 acggcgacct ggcgggcttc gtggtcgtct cgtactccgg ctggaaccgc cggctgaccg
      841 tcgaggacat cgaggtcgcc ccggagcacc gggggcacgg ggtcgggcgc gcgttgatgg
      901 ggctcgcgac ggagttcgcc cgcgagcggg gcgccgggca cctctggctg gaggtcacca
      961 acgtcaacgc accggcgatc cacgcgtacc ggcggatggg gttcaccctc tgcggcctgg
     1021 acaccgccct gtacgacggc accgcctcgg acggcgagca ggcgctctac atgagcatgc
     1081 cctgccccta atcagtactg acaataaaaa gattcttgtt ttcaagaact tgtcatttgt
     1141 atagtttttt tatattgtag ttgttctatt ttaatcaaat gttagcgtga tttatatttt
     1201 ttttcgcctc gacatcatct gcccagatgc gaagttaagt gcgcagaaag taatatcatg
     1261 cgtcaatcgt atgtgaatgc tggtcgctat actgctgtcg attcgatact aacgccgcca
     1321 tccagtgtcg aaaacgagct gcggccgcct acagggcgcg tcgcgccatt cgccattcag
     1381 gctgcgcaac tgttgggaag ggcgatcggt gcgggcctct tcgctattac gccagctgga
     1441 atgcgtgcga tagggaacaa aagctggagc ttctttgaaa agataatgta tgattatgct
     1501 ttcactcata tttatacaga aacttgatgt tttctttcga gtatatacaa ggtgattaca
     1561 tgtacgtttg aagtacaact ctagattttg tagtgccctc ttgggctagc ggtaaaggtg
     1621 cgcatttttt cacaccctac aatgttctgt tcaaaagatt ttggtcaaac gctgtagaag
     1681 tgaaagttgg tgcgcatgtt tcggcgttcg aaacttctcc gcagtgaaag ataaatgatc
     1741 cgaggacatg attgctatcg gttttagagc tagaaatagc aagttaaaat aaggctagtc
     1801 cgttatcaac ttgaaaaagt ggcaccgagt cggtggtgct ttttttgttt tttatgtctt
     1861 cgagtcatgt aattagttaa gtgcaggtag ggaacaaaag ctggagcttc tttgaaaaga
     1921 taatgtatga ttatgctttc actcatattt atacagaaac ttgatgtttt ctttcgagta
     1981 tatacaaggt gattacatgt acgtttgaag tacaactcta gattttgtag tgccctcttg
     2041 ggctagcggt aaaggtgcgc attttttcac accctacaat gttctgttca aaagattttg
     2101 gtcaaacgct gtagaagtga aagttggtgc gcatgtttcg gcgttcgaaa cttctcagca
     2161 gtgaaagata aatgatctca atggaatggg tcatgctgtt ttagagctag aaatagcaag
     2221 ttaaaataag gctagtccgt tatcaacttg aaaaagtggc accgagtcgg tggtgctttt
     2281 tttgtttttt atgtcttcga gtcatgtaat tagttaatcg cgtgcattcc agctgcatta
     2341 atgaatcggc caacgcgcgg ggagaggcgg tttgcgtatt gggcgctctt ccgcttcctc
     2401 gctcactgac tcgctgcgct cggtcgttcg gctgcggcga gcggtatcag ctcactcaaa
     2461 ggcggtaata cggttatcca cagaatcagg ggataacgca ggaaagaaca tgtgagcaaa
     2521 aggccagcaa aaggccagga accgtaaaaa ggccgcgttg ctggcgtttt tccataggct
     2581 ccgcccccct gacgagcatc acaaaaatcg acgctcaagt cagaggtggc gaaacccgac
     2641 aggactataa agataccagg cgtttccccc tggaagctcc ctcgtgcgct ctcctgttcc
     2701 gaccctgccg cttaccggat acctgtccgc ctttctccct tcgggaagcg tggcgctttc
     2761 tcatagctca cgctgtaggt atctcagttc ggtgtaggtc gttcgctcca agctgggctg
     2821 tgtgcacgaa ccccccgttc agcccgaccg ctgcgcctta tccggtaact atcgtcttga
     2881 gtccaacccg gtaagacacg acttatcgcc actggcagca gccactggta acaggattag
     2941 cagagcgagg tatgtaggcg gtgctacaga gttcttgaag tggtggccta actacggcta
     3001 cactagaagg acagtatttg gtatctgcgc tctgctgaag ccagttacct tcggaaaaag
     3061 agttggtagc tcttgatccg gcaaacaaac caccgctggt agcggtggtt tttttgtttg
     3121 caagcagcag attacgcgca gaaaaaaagg atctcaagaa gatcctttga tcttttctac
     3181 ggggtctgac gctcagtgga acgaaaactc acgttaaggg attttggtca tgagattatc
     3241 aaaaaggatc ttcacctaga tccttttaaa ttaaaaatga agttttaaat caatctaaag
     3301 tatatatgag taaacttggt ctgacagtta ccaatgctta atcagtgagg cacctatctc
     3361 agcgatctgt ctatttcgtt catccatagt tgcctgactc cccgtcgtgt agataactac
     3421 gatacgggag ggcttaccat ctggccccag tgctgcaatg ataccgcggc tcccacgctc
     3481 accggctcca gatttatcag caataaacca gccagccgga agggccgagc gcagaagtgg
     3541 tcctgcaact ttatccgcct ccatccagtc tattaattgt tgccgggaag ctagagtaag
     3601 tagttcgcca gttaatagtt tgcgcaacgt tgttgccatt gctacaggca tcgtggtgtc
     3661 acgctcgtcg tttggtatgg cttcattcag ctccggttcc caacgatcaa ggcgagttac
     3721 atgatccccc atgttgtgca aaaaagcggt tagctccttc ggtcctccga tcgttgtcag
     3781 aagtaagttg gccgcagtgt tatcactcat ggttatggca gcactgcata attctcttac
     3841 tgtcatgcca tccgtaagat gcttttctgt gactggtgag tactcaacca agtcattctg
     3901 agaatagtgt atgcggcgac cgagttgctc ttgcccggcg tcaatacggg ataataccgc
     3961 gccacatagc agaactttaa aagtgctcat cattggaaaa cgttcttcgg ggcgaaaact
     4021 ctcaaggatc ttaccgctgt tgagatccag ttcgatgtaa cccactcgtg cacccaactg
     4081 atcttcagca tcttttactt tcaccagcgt ttctgggtga gcaaaaacag gaaggcaaaa
     4141 tgccgcaaaa aagggaataa gggcgacacg gaaatgttga atactcatac tcttcctttt
     4201 tcaatattat tgaagcattt atcagggtta ttgtctcatg agcggataca tatttgaatg
     4261 tatttagaaa aataaacaaa taggggttcc gcgcacattt ccccgaaaag tgccacctga
     4321 acgaagcatc tgtgcttcat tttgtagaac aaaaatgcaa cgcgagagcg ctaatttttc
     4381 aaacaaagaa tctgagctgc atttttacag aacagaaatg caacgcgaaa gcgctatttt
     4441 accaacgaag aatctgtgct tcatttttgt aaaacaaaaa tgcaacgcga gagcgctaat
     4501 ttttcaaaca aagaatctga gctgcatttt tacagaacag aaatgcaacg cgagagcgct
     4561 attttaccaa caaagaatct atacttcttt tttgttctac aaaaatgcat cccgagagcg
     4621 ctatttttct aacaaagcat cttagattac tttttttctc ctttgtgcgc tctataatgc
     4681 agtctcttga taactttttg cactgtaggt ccgttaaggt tagaagaagg ctactttggt
     4741 gtctattttc tcttccataa aaaaagcctg actccacttc ccgcgtttac tgattactag
     4801 cgaagctgcg ggtgcatttt ttcaagataa aggcatcccc gattatattc tataccgatg
     4861 tggattgcgc atactttgtg aacagaaagt gatagcgttg atgattcttc attggtcaga
     4921 aaattatgaa cggtttcttc tattttgtct ctatatacta cgtataggaa atgtttacat
     4981 tttcgtattg ttttcgattc actctatgaa tagttcttac tacaattttt ttgtctaaag
     5041 agtaatacta gagataaaca taaaaaatgt agaggtcgag tttagatgca agttcaagga
     5101 gcgaaaggtg gatgggtagg ttatataggg atatagcaca gagatatata gcaaagagat
     5161 acttttgagc aatgtttgtg gaagcggtat tcgcaatatt ttagtagctc gttacagtcc
     5221 ggtgcgtttt tggttttttg aaagtgcgtc ttcagagcgc ttttggtttt caaaagcgct
     5281 ctgaagttcc tatactttct agagaatagg aacttcggaa taggaacttc aaagcgtttc
     5341 cgaaaacgag cgcttccgaa aatgcaacgc gagctgcgca catacagctc actgttcacg
     5401 tcgcacctat atctgcgtgt tgcctgtata tatatataca tgagaagaac ggcatagtgc
     5461 gtgtttatgc ttaaatgcgt acttatatgc gtctatttat gtaggatgaa aggtagtcta
     5521 gtacctcctg tgatattatc ccattccatg cggggtatcg tatgcttcct tcagcactac
     5581 cctttagctg ttctatatgc tgccactcct caattggatt agtctcatcc ttcaatgcta
     5641 tcatttcctt tgatattgga tcatactaag aaaccattat tatcatgaca ttaacctata
     5701 aaaataggcg tatcacgagg ccctttcgtc
//
