# Supplementary material for: Toward sustainable food preservatives: high-level production of sorbic acid in engineered Saccharomyces cerevisiae
Source: Nat Commun. 2026 Apr 21;17:5492. doi: 10.1038/s41467-026-72163-8 (PMC13284220; doi:10.1038/s41467-026-72163-8)
Supplement: Supplementary file 7 — Source data [file 41467_2026_72163_MOESM7_ESM.zip › Plasmid_Sequences/gb files/pCfB3051(ZWF1-1,2)addgene-plasmid.gb]

LOCUS       Exported                5730 bp DNA     circular SYN 05-SEP-2025
DEFINITION  EasyClone-MarkerFree guiding RNA vector to direct Cas9 to cut at 
            sites X-3, XI-2, and XII-2.
ACCESSION   .
VERSION     .
KEYWORDS    pCfB3051(gRNA X-3 XI-2 XII-2)
SOURCE      synthetic DNA construct
  ORGANISM  synthetic DNA construct
REFERENCE   1  (bases 1 to 5730)
  AUTHORS   Jessop-Fabre MM, Jakociunas T, Stovicek V, Dai Z, Jensen MK, 
            Keasling JD, Borodina I
  TITLE     EasyClone-MarkerFree: A vector toolkit for marker-less integration 
            of genes into Saccharomyces cerevisiae via CRISPR-Cas9.
  JOURNAL   Biotechnol J. 2016 Aug;11(8):1110-7. doi: 10.1002/biot.201600147. 
            Epub 2016 Jun 23.
  PUBMED    27166612
REFERENCE   2  (bases 1 to 5730)
  AUTHORS   .
  TITLE     Direct Submission
  JOURNAL   Exported Mar 19, 2026 from SnapGene 6.0.2
            https://www.snapgene.com
COMMENT     SGRef: number: 1; type: "Journal Article"; doi: 
            "10.1002/biot.201600147"; journalName: "Biotechnol J"; date: 
            "2016-08"; volume: "11"; issue: "8"; pages: "1110-7"
FEATURES             Location/Qualifiers
     source          1..5730
                     /mol_type="other DNA"
                     /organism="synthetic DNA construct"
     source          1741..1760
                     /chromosome="XIV"
                     /strain="S288C"
                     /mol_type="genomic DNA"
                     /db_xref="taxon:559292"
                     /organism="Saccharomyces cerevisiae S288C"
     source          2178..2197
                     /chromosome="XIV"
                     /strain="S288C"
                     /mol_type="genomic DNA"
                     /db_xref="taxon:559292"
                     /organism="Saccharomyces cerevisiae S288C"
     primer_bind     complement(29..51)
                     /label=pGEX 3'
                     /note="pGEX vectors, reverse primer"
     gene            175..1294
                     /label=natMX6
                     /note="yeast selectable marker conferring nourseothricin 
                     resistance"
     promoter        175..518
                     /label=TEF promoter
                     /note="Ashbya gossypii TEF promoter"
     CDS             519..1091
                     /codon_start=1
                     /gene="Streptomyces noursei nat1"
                     /product="nourseothricin acetyltransferase"
                     /label=NrsR
                     /note="confers resistance to nourseothricin"
                     /translation="MGTTLDDTAYRYRTSVPGDAEAIEALDGSFTTDTVFRVTTTGDGF
                     TLREVPVDPPLTKVFPDDESDDESDDGEDGDPDSRTFVAYGDDGDLAGFVVVSYSGWNR
                     RLTVEDIEVAPEHRGHGVGRALMGLATEFARERGAGHLWLEVTNVNAPAIHAYRRMGFT
                     LCGLDTALYDGTASDGEQALYMSMPCP"
     terminator      1097..1294
                     /label=TEF terminator
                     /note="Ashbya gossypii TEF terminator"
     primer_bind     1241..1260
                     /label=pt-delta-sgRNA1
     promoter        1472..1740
                     /label=SNR52 promoter
                     /note="promoter for the S. cerevisiae small nucleolar RNA 
                     gene SNR52"
     primer_bind     complement(1715..1773)
                     /label=p3041-ZWF1-2R
     primer_bind     complement(1717..1775)
                     /label=p3041-ZWF1-R
     primer_bind     complement(1721..1740)
                     /label=pZWF1-gRNA2-R
     misc_feature    1735..1793
                     /label=p3041-ZWF1-F
     primer_bind     1735..1793
                     /label=p3041-ZWF1-F
     primer_bind     1737..1779
                     /label=pZWF1-gRNA1-F
     misc_feature    1741..1760
                     /label=n20-1
     misc_RNA        1761..1835
                     /label=gRNA scaffold
                     /note="guide RNA scaffold for the Streptococcus pyogenes 
                     CRISPR/Cas9 system"
     primer_bind     1761..1793
                     /label=p3041-ZWF1-2F
     primer_bind     1764..1783
                     /label=p3041-BsaI-F
     primer_bind     complement(1766..1785)
                     /label=pt-faa1faa4pox1-R
     terminator      1840..1859
                     /label=SUP4 terminator
                     /note="transcription terminator for the S. cerevisiae SUP4 
                     tRNA gene"
     promoter        1909..2177
                     /label=SNR52 promoter
                     /note="promoter for the S. cerevisiae small nucleolar RNA 
                     gene SNR52"
     primer_bind     complement(2152..2210)
                     /label=p3041-ZWF1-2R
     primer_bind     complement(2154..2212)
                     /label=p3041-ZWF1-R
     primer_bind     complement(2158..2204)
                     /label=pZWF1-gRNA2-R
     primer_bind     2172..2230
                     /label=p3041-ZWF1-2F
     misc_feature    2178..2197
                     /label=N20-2
     misc_RNA        2198..2272
                     /label=gRNA scaffold
                     /note="guide RNA scaffold for the Streptococcus pyogenes 
                     CRISPR/Cas9 system"
     primer_bind     2198..2230
                     /label=p3041-ZWF1-F
     primer_bind     2198..2216
                     /label=pZWF1-gRNA1-F
     primer_bind     2201..2220
                     /label=p3041-BsaI-F
     primer_bind     complement(2203..2222)
                     /label=pt-faa1faa4pox1-R
     terminator      2277..2296
                     /label=SUP4 terminator
                     /note="transcription terminator for the S. cerevisiae SUP4 
                     tRNA gene"
     primer_bind     complement(2313..2331)
                     /label=pt-3051-R
     primer_bind     complement(2398..2415)
                     /label=L4440
                     /note="L4440 vector, forward primer"
     rep_origin      complement(2569..3157)
                     /direction=LEFT
                     /label=ori
                     /note="high-copy-number ColE1/pMB1/pBR322/pUC origin of 
                     replication"
     primer_bind     complement(2649..2668)
                     /label=pBR322ori-F
                     /note="pBR322 origin, forward primer"
     CDS             complement(3328..4188)
                     /codon_start=1
                     /gene="bla"
                     /product="beta-lactamase"
                     /label=AmpR
                     /note="confers resistance to ampicillin, carbenicillin, and
                     related antibiotics"
                     /translation="MSIQHFRVALIPFFAAFCLPVFAHPETLVKVKDAEDQLGARVGYI
                     ELDLNSGKILESFRPEERFPMMSTFKVLLCGAVLSRIDAGQEQLGRRIHYSQNDLVEYS
                     PVTEKHLTDGMTVRELCSAAITMSDNTAANLLLTTIGGPKELTAFLHNMGDHVTRLDRW
                     EPELNEAIPNDERDTTMPVAMATTLRKLLTGELLTLASRQQLIDWMEADKVAGPLLRSA
                     LPAGWFIADKSGAGERGSRGIIAALGPDGKPSRIVVIYTTGSQATMDERNRQIAEIGAS
                     LIKHW"
     primer_bind     complement(3450..3471)
                     /label=p3041-BsaI-R2
     misc_feature    3463..3466
                     /label=BsaI cut
     primer_bind     3468..3491
                     /label=p3041-BsaI-F2
     primer_bind     3951..3970
                     /label=Amp-R
                     /note="Ampicillin resistance gene, reverse primer"
     promoter        complement(4189..4293)
                     /gene="bla"
                     /label=AmpR promoter
     rep_origin      4320..5662
                     /label=2u ori
                     /note="yeast 2u plasmid origin of replication"
     protein_bind    complement(5283..5330)
                     /label=FRT
                     /bound_moiety="FLP recombinase from the Saccharomyces 
                     cerevisiae 2u plasmid"
                     /note="FLP-mediated recombination occurs in the 8-bp core 
                     sequence TCTAGAAA (Turan and Bode, 2011)."
     primer_bind     5703..5721
                     /label=pBRforEco
                     /note="pBR322 vectors, upsteam of EcoRI site, forward 
                     primer"
ORIGIN
        1 tcgcgcgttt cggtgatgac ggtgaaaacc tctgacacat gcagctcccg gagacggtca
       61 cagcttgtct gtaagcggat gccgggagca gacaagcccg tcagggcgcg tcagcgggct
      121 gcatttaaat gatctgttta gcttgcctcg tccccgccgg gtcacccggc cagcgacatg
      181 gaggcccaga ataccctcct tgacagtctt gacgtgcgca gctcaggggc atgatgtgac
      241 tgtcgcccgt acatttagcc catacatccc catgtataat catttgcatc catacatttt
      301 gatggccgca cggcgcgaag caaaaattac ggctcctcgc tgcagacctg cgagcaggga
      361 aacgctcccc tcacagacgc gttgaattgt ccccacgccg cgcccctgta gagaaatata
      421 aaaggttagg atttgccact gaggttcttc tttcatatac ttccttttaa aatcttgcta
      481 ggatacagtt ctcacatcac atccgaacat aaacaaccat gggtaccact cttgacgaca
      541 cggcttaccg gtaccgcacc agtgtcccgg gggacgccga ggccatcgag gcactggatg
      601 ggtccttcac caccgacacc gttttccgcg tcaccaccac cggggacggc ttcaccctgc
      661 gggaggtgcc ggtggacccg cccctgacca aggtgttccc cgacgacgaa tcggacgacg
      721 aatcggacga cggggaggac ggcgacccgg actcccggac gttcgtcgcg tacggggacg
      781 acggcgacct ggcgggcttc gtggtcgtct cgtactccgg ctggaaccgc cggctgaccg
      841 tcgaggacat cgaggtcgcc ccggagcacc gggggcacgg ggtcgggcgc gcgttgatgg
      901 ggctcgcgac ggagttcgcc cgcgagcggg gcgccgggca cctctggctg gaggtcacca
      961 acgtcaacgc accggcgatc cacgcgtacc ggcggatggg gttcaccctc tgcggcctgg
     1021 acaccgccct gtacgacggc accgcctcgg acggcgagca ggcgctctac atgagcatgc
     1081 cctgccccta atcagtactg acaataaaaa gattcttgtt ttcaagaact tgtcatttgt
     1141 atagtttttt tatattgtag ttgttctatt ttaatcaaat gttagcgtga tttatatttt
     1201 ttttcgcctc gacatcatct gcccagatgc gaagttaagt gcgcagaaag taatatcatg
     1261 cgtcaatcgt atgtgaatgc tggtcgctat actgctgtcg attcgatact aacgccgcca
     1321 tccagtgtcg aaaacgagct gcggccgcct acagggcgcg tcgcgccatt cgccattcag
     1381 gctgcgcaac tgttgggaag ggcgatcggt gcgggcctct tcgctattac gccagctgga
     1441 atgcgtgcga tagggaacaa aagctggagc ttctttgaaa agataatgta tgattatgct
     1501 ttcactcata tttatacaga aacttgatgt tttctttcga gtatatacaa ggtgattaca
     1561 tgtacgtttg aagtacaact ctagattttg tagtgccctc ttgggctagc ggtaaaggtg
     1621 cgcatttttt cacaccctac aatgttctgt tcaaaagatt ttggtcaaac gctgtagaag
     1681 tgaaagttgg tgcgcatgtt tcggcgttcg aaacttctcc gcagtgaaag ataaatgatc
     1741 gcggagatac aagcttccaa gttttagagc tagaaatagc aagttaaaat aaggctagtc
     1801 cgttatcaac ttgaaaaagt ggcaccgagt cggtggtgct ttttttgttt tttatgtctt
     1861 cgagtcatgt aattagttaa gtgcaggtag ggaacaaaag ctggagcttc tttgaaaaga
     1921 taatgtatga ttatgctttc actcatattt atacagaaac ttgatgtttt ctttcgagta
     1981 tatacaaggt gattacatgt acgtttgaag tacaactcta gattttgtag tgccctcttg
     2041 ggctagcggt aaaggtgcgc attttttcac accctacaat gttctgttca aaagattttg
     2101 gtcaaacgct gtagaagtga aagttggtgc gcatgtttcg gcgttcgaaa cttctcagca
     2161 gtgaaagata aatgatcagt tcttttccac tattacggtt ttagagctag aaatagcaag
     2221 ttaaaataag gctagtccgt tatcaacttg aaaaagtggc accgagtcgg tggtgctttt
     2281 tttgtttttt atgtcttcga gtcatgtaat tagttaatcg cgtgcattcc agctgcatta
     2341 atgaatcggc caacgcgcgg ggagaggcgg tttgcgtatt gggcgctctt ccgcttcctc
     2401 gctcactgac tcgctgcgct cggtcgttcg gctgcggcga gcggtatcag ctcactcaaa
     2461 ggcggtaata cggttatcca cagaatcagg ggataacgca ggaaagaaca tgtgagcaaa
     2521 aggccagcaa aaggccagga accgtaaaaa ggccgcgttg ctggcgtttt tccataggct
     2581 ccgcccccct gacgagcatc acaaaaatcg acgctcaagt cagaggtggc gaaacccgac
     2641 aggactataa agataccagg cgtttccccc tggaagctcc ctcgtgcgct ctcctgttcc
     2701 gaccctgccg cttaccggat acctgtccgc ctttctccct tcgggaagcg tggcgctttc
     2761 tcatagctca cgctgtaggt atctcagttc ggtgtaggtc gttcgctcca agctgggctg
     2821 tgtgcacgaa ccccccgttc agcccgaccg ctgcgcctta tccggtaact atcgtcttga
     2881 gtccaacccg gtaagacacg acttatcgcc actggcagca gccactggta acaggattag
     2941 cagagcgagg tatgtaggcg gtgctacaga gttcttgaag tggtggccta actacggcta
     3001 cactagaagg acagtatttg gtatctgcgc tctgctgaag ccagttacct tcggaaaaag
     3061 agttggtagc tcttgatccg gcaaacaaac caccgctggt agcggtggtt tttttgtttg
     3121 caagcagcag attacgcgca gaaaaaaagg atctcaagaa gatcctttga tcttttctac
     3181 ggggtctgac gctcagtgga acgaaaactc acgttaaggg attttggtca tgagattatc
     3241 aaaaaggatc ttcacctaga tccttttaaa ttaaaaatga agttttaaat caatctaaag
     3301 tatatatgag taaacttggt ctgacagtta ccaatgctta atcagtgagg cacctatctc
     3361 agcgatctgt ctatttcgtt catccatagt tgcctgactc cccgtcgtgt agataactac
     3421 gatacgggag ggcttaccat ctggccccag tgctgcaatg ataccgcggc tcccacgctc
     3481 accggctcca gatttatcag caataaacca gccagccgga agggccgagc gcagaagtgg
     3541 tcctgcaact ttatccgcct ccatccagtc tattaattgt tgccgggaag ctagagtaag
     3601 tagttcgcca gttaatagtt tgcgcaacgt tgttgccatt gctacaggca tcgtggtgtc
     3661 acgctcgtcg tttggtatgg cttcattcag ctccggttcc caacgatcaa ggcgagttac
     3721 atgatccccc atgttgtgca aaaaagcggt tagctccttc ggtcctccga tcgttgtcag
     3781 aagtaagttg gccgcagtgt tatcactcat ggttatggca gcactgcata attctcttac
     3841 tgtcatgcca tccgtaagat gcttttctgt gactggtgag tactcaacca agtcattctg
     3901 agaatagtgt atgcggcgac cgagttgctc ttgcccggcg tcaatacggg ataataccgc
     3961 gccacatagc agaactttaa aagtgctcat cattggaaaa cgttcttcgg ggcgaaaact
     4021 ctcaaggatc ttaccgctgt tgagatccag ttcgatgtaa cccactcgtg cacccaactg
     4081 atcttcagca tcttttactt tcaccagcgt ttctgggtga gcaaaaacag gaaggcaaaa
     4141 tgccgcaaaa aagggaataa gggcgacacg gaaatgttga atactcatac tcttcctttt
     4201 tcaatattat tgaagcattt atcagggtta ttgtctcatg agcggataca tatttgaatg
     4261 tatttagaaa aataaacaaa taggggttcc gcgcacattt ccccgaaaag tgccacctga
     4321 acgaagcatc tgtgcttcat tttgtagaac aaaaatgcaa cgcgagagcg ctaatttttc
     4381 aaacaaagaa tctgagctgc atttttacag aacagaaatg caacgcgaaa gcgctatttt
     4441 accaacgaag aatctgtgct tcatttttgt aaaacaaaaa tgcaacgcga gagcgctaat
     4501 ttttcaaaca aagaatctga gctgcatttt tacagaacag aaatgcaacg cgagagcgct
     4561 attttaccaa caaagaatct atacttcttt tttgttctac aaaaatgcat cccgagagcg
     4621 ctatttttct aacaaagcat cttagattac tttttttctc ctttgtgcgc tctataatgc
     4681 agtctcttga taactttttg cactgtaggt ccgttaaggt tagaagaagg ctactttggt
     4741 gtctattttc tcttccataa aaaaagcctg actccacttc ccgcgtttac tgattactag
     4801 cgaagctgcg ggtgcatttt ttcaagataa aggcatcccc gattatattc tataccgatg
     4861 tggattgcgc atactttgtg aacagaaagt gatagcgttg atgattcttc attggtcaga
     4921 aaattatgaa cggtttcttc tattttgtct ctatatacta cgtataggaa atgtttacat
     4981 tttcgtattg ttttcgattc actctatgaa tagttcttac tacaattttt ttgtctaaag
     5041 agtaatacta gagataaaca taaaaaatgt agaggtcgag tttagatgca agttcaagga
     5101 gcgaaaggtg gatgggtagg ttatataggg atatagcaca gagatatata gcaaagagat
     5161 acttttgagc aatgtttgtg gaagcggtat tcgcaatatt ttagtagctc gttacagtcc
     5221 ggtgcgtttt tggttttttg aaagtgcgtc ttcagagcgc ttttggtttt caaaagcgct
     5281 ctgaagttcc tatactttct agagaatagg aacttcggaa taggaacttc aaagcgtttc
     5341 cgaaaacgag cgcttccgaa aatgcaacgc gagctgcgca catacagctc actgttcacg
     5401 tcgcacctat atctgcgtgt tgcctgtata tatatataca tgagaagaac ggcatagtgc
     5461 gtgtttatgc ttaaatgcgt acttatatgc gtctatttat gtaggatgaa aggtagtcta
     5521 gtacctcctg tgatattatc ccattccatg cggggtatcg tatgcttcct tcagcactac
     5581 cctttagctg ttctatatgc tgccactcct caattggatt agtctcatcc ttcaatgcta
     5641 tcatttcctt tgatattgga tcatactaag aaaccattat tatcatgaca ttaacctata
     5701 aaaataggcg tatcacgagg ccctttcgtc
//
