# Supplementary material for: Toward sustainable food preservatives: high-level production of sorbic acid in engineered Saccharomyces cerevisiae
Source: Nat Commun. 2026 Apr 21;17:5492. doi: 10.1038/s41467-026-72163-8 (PMC13284220; doi:10.1038/s41467-026-72163-8)
Supplement: Supplementary file 7 — Source data [file 41467_2026_72163_MOESM7_ESM.zip › Plasmid_Sequences/gb files/pJB119(pMSP+B).gb]

LOCUS       Exported               15686 bp DNA     circular SYN 14-AUG-2025
DEFINITION  synthetic circular DNA
ACCESSION   .
VERSION     .
KEYWORDS    pMSP
SOURCE      synthetic DNA construct
  ORGANISM  synthetic DNA construct
REFERENCE   1  (bases 1 to 15686)
  AUTHORS   .
  TITLE     Direct Submission
  JOURNAL   Exported Mar 19, 2026 from SnapGene 6.0.2
            https://www.snapgene.com
COMMENT     delete [ATG An11g00350-pyrG] (5771 bp)
            insert [ATG An11g00320-PyroA (same as pKW10011)]
            23 base sequence changed based on sequence analysis TY-15-41
FEATURES             Location/Qualifiers
     source          1..15686
                     /mol_type="other DNA"
                     /organism="synthetic DNA construct"
     misc_feature    1..2277
                     /label=AMA1 ori for Aspergillus
     misc_feature    2278..2631
                     /label=AMA1 ori for Aspergillus
                     /label=AMA1 ori for Aspergillus(2)
     primer_bind     3270..3289
                     /label=UPR-CX
     misc_feature    3383..4326
                     /label=AmyB_5'
     primer_bind     4293..4351
                     /label=SoaB-1F
     CDS             join(4331..4469,4575..5287)
                     /codon_start=1
                     /gene="input.path1.gene203"
                     /product="alpha/beta hydrolase family protein( domain 
                     architecture ID 229394)alpha/beta hydrolase family protein 
                     may catalyze the hydrolysis of substrates with different 
                     chemical composition or physicochemical properties using a 
                     nucleophile-His-acid catalytic triad"
                     /label=B:serine hydrolase
                     /translation="MRIICLHGVGSSGSICESQFEPFIKAADPSYEFVFVDGPASSIRG
                     PGMGGQFSGPFFSHTEGYSPVQMTDALKHFDDVLEELGPFDGVIGFSQGAALATSYMYD
                     QQTRHGRIPFKFALLFSTVCAFAPDTEFSRAQIEGLGARGVKIATDSNNTAASTMPNEE
                     RALYDTLVNVIKPLRDGHALLPDIDLDVYFDHVANAPRLLVPQLMEGPISIPTLHMHGK
                     RDAEFMRSMSLIARSMYDSKMMKTLEHSGTHHPPQKDSEVKAAVRAMEWAIAESHKISI
                     GR"
     primer_bind     complement(5489..5547)
                     /label=SoaB-1R
     misc_feature    complement(5514..7729)
                     /label=pyroA
     misc_feature    6096..7143
                     /label=pyroA
                     /label=pyroA(1)
     misc_feature    7763..8623
                     /label=AmpR
     misc_feature    8718..9400
                     /label=ColE1 ori
     misc_feature    9768..9788
                     /label=M13_rev
     misc_feature    9797
                     /label=HindIII
     rep_origin      complement(9801..10772)
                     /direction=LEFT
                     /label=2micron2_origin
     promoter        11413..11626
                     /label=URA3_promoter
     CDS             11628..12431
                     /codon_start=1
                     /gene="URA3"
                     /label=URA3
                     /note="Orf frame 3"
                     /translation="MSKATYKERAATHPSPVAAKLFNIMHEKQTNLCASLDVRTTKELL
                     ELVEALGPKICLLKTHVDILTDFSMEGTVKPLKALSAKYNFLLFEDRKFADIGNTVKLQ
                     YSAGVYRIAEWADITNAHGVVGPGIVSGLKQAAEEVTKEPRGLLMLAELSCKGSLSTGE
                     YTKGTVDIAKSDKDFVIGFIAQRDMGGRDEGYDWLIMTPGVGLDDKGDALGQQYRTVDD
                     VVSTGSDIIIVGRGLFAKGRDAKVEGERYRKAGWEAYLRRCGQQN"
     gene            11628..12428
                     /gene="URA3"
                     /label=URA3
                     /label=URA3(1)
     misc_feature    12694..12696
                     /label=SmaI
     misc_feature    12695..12700
                     /label=KpnI
     misc_feature    12713..12730
                     /label=M13_fw
     misc_feature    13070..15686
                     /label=AMA1 ori for Aspergillus
                     /label=AMA1 ori for Aspergillus(1)
ORIGIN
        1 ctgcagattt tgacctagtt aacaaggcac atcatgctat cacttccaac actcttgctg
       61 agcgcgttct gccttgcctt tctggttcta cgaagtatcc agtcccgcct gcaacgccgc
      121 agaaacgcca aaaggtgggg ttgtcaaccg ccagctagag ctccatcggg attctttggc
      181 attccgccgt tcctcggtgg tcgcagataa ctccctaaat tccctgagct aactctaagt
      241 cgaccatgcc gtttatggtt agcgcctccc aaaaaggaat ggccgactta gagttacctc
      301 ttgaccgact ttttctttcc tcccccttac atttcgttac cacaacacat tcctatatcc
      361 aaactccagg tacataacta gtcgaaatct cttttaaatc tagtcaagaa ctagatactt
      421 aaccttcata ctgcttagag atagcctttg aagctcttat ttcgctcttt gtctcactct
      481 caccttcctc ctcctcctcc aatccttttt gctcgggact agtccaagac tagtcaacga
      541 ttagtatgcc gagcattcgc gataacgatc tccgaaagtc cccagagtac tgtcactatc
      601 tcgaggcagt taaggacggg gagcttacgc tgccggattt caagatagta agccgacccg
      661 actagcttta agcctagtta ctgactagtc cacaggacga caatggcgtg cctgatatcc
      721 atccatatga agtctactgc cgagtgaagg gatgcctcaa gcgtacagtg agtctactgc
      781 tatactagtt tctgactagt tattaactag ttgacaggtt ccctctgcca acagaaacat
      841 attggtcaag cacttgaagg acaagaactc ccacggcatg gagtttacat tgcacaatgg
      901 acctcccact atgaaggaac tgatggaggc caaaggcaag tcctatctag attacttggt
      961 gactagtccc tgactagtca agtagcatgg tatgaaggct tgtttgaagg cactgttctc
     1021 ccaaccccga ctcctaccaa gaagcgcaag cgagctgcgt aagtttctgt gagtctaact
     1081 agtgtattag ctaatatata gcagcaccaa gtccaaggac cacaatacta agggtgtcga
     1141 gaattcgtga gtttcttctc ccatttcaac tagtccttga ctagtcacta actactttgc
     1201 agcaacgagg gtgaagctgg aaatgatcag gacaatggcg agggcccgta agtacagcca
     1261 ttcaatgcag actagttgct aactaatctg tgactagttc aagtggtccg tacgccgtgc
     1321 atacccctgt gactggtagg aatttgagca agcctgtctt gccgcgcgat gagaaaggaa
     1381 aggcaagtta cattcagccc cgtacctagg atcagtgcta atttataacc tctagccact
     1441 ctttatgcag atccgccgtg agggtagcaa ggcagctaaa tcagctggtg agaaaggaac
     1501 cataccctgc aagacctgtc gcaacgcaaa gggcaaaggt aagctatcca agctagtttg
     1561 ggactagatt ctaactagtc tcagcaccgt gtggttcaaa gccatattgc gagttttggc
     1621 gctttttctc atcgattgac gaggcaaagg gagcgagtat gcaacctcgt aagtcagact
     1681 cagacaaaga ccaactagtt attgaccagt cttctagaag gctctgttgt ggatcttgag
     1741 gccctggaga gttcctccaa caatccggag acaagcaagt cctcgtcgga ctagtcacta
     1801 actagactct aactagttgc agacatggat aatgcaaaag agacaagcaa tgaagaaagt
     1861 ggtaagacat ttctcctttg tggttctgga ctagtctttg actagtcaca gtcttaaaca
     1921 aggaaaatga gcatgaaaat gaggaggaaa aggctgctga gcccgaggaa gtgcagggtg
     1981 atggcagaca tggtaggtta ataccttgtt agttattgct agtcactgac tagtcaataa
     2041 ctagtctctg aacaccttgc aatcactccg tttgcgcagc tgaacagtgg tgaggataat
     2101 agtagtaagt tattctagct tcagagttat aggagactag atactaacta gtattagttg
     2161 caactaacct ggatctcaga gactttggcc tcaatctaga atctatctag ttgtcaacta
     2221 gactgtggta tcattgtctt ttattttcct agtcctggaa ctagcttcta actagtctcc
     2281 ctaatatgtg gctgtcttgt tttttttttt tgtttcccta cccggatatc tagtcccctt
     2341 ctaggttctg ttaacctctc gggctctgat ttagtttaac gcaaacctga gattagtttc
     2401 taactagtct ctaggttttc tatccacctt taattgtaat aataaataca agcaacgttt
     2461 atacgtcaaa agcatttata aacttttacc ctaaagtagc ttgcttgtgt gtttagttta
     2521 taattagtct cttattaatt tgatgtaggt aagcccgcca caaatatata tttttaacaa
     2581 gataccgtgg aaaaacttcg tgctatcaca aaacagtata caaaaaataa gctnnnnnnn
     2641 nnnnnnnnnn nnnnnnnnnn nnnnnnnnnn nnnnnnnnnn nnnnnnnnnn nnnnnnnnnn
     2701 nnnnnnnnnn nnnnnnnnnn nnnnnnnnnn nnnnnnnnnn nnnnnnnnnn nnnnnnnnnn
     2761 nnnnnnnnnn ncctttgacg ttggagtcca cgttctttaa tagtggactc ttgttccaaa
     2821 ctggaacaac actcaactct atctcgggct attcttttga tttataaggg attttgccga
     2881 tttcggtcta ttggttaaaa aatgagctga tttaacaaaa atttaacgcg aattttaaca
     2941 aaatggggtg acgatgagcc gctcttgcat ctttgtttgt attatactgt ctttcttgtt
     3001 acacataatt attctagaat gccccaccgt tacatacggg acacagccat ttacatatgc
     3061 atgtggatta cgagctaacg agttcattca aatctcagaa ctatcacata atcatcattc
     3121 ccctatcgtc aaagaccgta agacaaatcc ggttcatgca ctgaacccat tcgggtagtg
     3181 agtcatttac tcagcacact cgcgctgacg ctcgtcgaac accttcaatg cctcctcggc
     3241 agccttgaca ccactgagaa ccatggcacc gaaggtaggg cccatgcggt taaagccatc
     3301 aatttcagac agctccatac cgccgattat caagccctta gtaacctcgc gggtgttctt
     3361 gacgatggca tcctgcggcc gcgattaaag gtgccgaacg agctataaat gatataacaa
     3421 tattaaagca ttaattagag caatatcagg ccgcgcacga aaggcaactt aaaaagcgaa
     3481 agcgctctac taaacagatt acttttgaaa aaggcacatc agtatttaaa gcccgaatcc
     3541 ttattaagcg ccgaaatcag gcagataaag ccatacaggc agatagacct ctacctatta
     3601 aatcggcttc taggcgcgct ccatctaaat gttctggctg tggtgtacag gggcataaaa
     3661 ttacgcacta cccgaatcga tagaactact catttttata tagaagtcag aattcatggt
     3721 gttttgatca ttttaaattt ttatatggcg ggtggtgggc aactcgcttg cgcgggcaac
     3781 tcgcttaccg attacgttag ggctgatatt tacgtaaaaa tcgtcaaggg atgcaagacc
     3841 aaagtagtaa aaccccggag tcaacagcat ccaagcccaa gtccttcacg gagaaacccc
     3901 agcgtccaca tcacgagcga aggaccacct ctaggcatcg gacgcaccat ccaattagaa
     3961 gcagcaaagc gaaacagccc aagaaaaagg tcggcccgtc ggccttttct gcaacgctga
     4021 tcacgggcag cgatccaacc aacaccctcc agagtgacta ggggcggaaa tttaaaggga
     4081 ttaatttcca ctcaaccaca aatcacagtc gtccccggta ttgtcctgca gaatgcaatt
     4141 taaactcttc tgcgaatcgc ttggattccc cgcccctggc cgtagagctt aaagtatgtc
     4201 ccttgtcgat gcgatgtatc acaacatata aatactagca agggatgcca tgcttggagg
     4261 atagcaaccg acaacatcac atcaagctct cccttctctg aacaataaac cccacagaag
     4321 gcatttattt atgagaatca tctgcctaca cggcgtcgga agctccggca gcatctgtga
     4381 aagccaattc gagcctttca tcaaggcggc cgatccgagc tatgagtttg tctttgtcga
     4441 cgggcccgcc tcgtcgattc gaggacctgg tacgtgaacc cgcagcaacc ataaacccca
     4501 aagatatttt gaaatcgaaa ggagaaaaac ccttgaaagt ttttgttgtc taacccatgc
     4561 ttccctacat ccaggcatgg gcggccagtt ttctgggccc ttcttctccc acaccgaagg
     4621 ctactctccc gtgcagatga cggacgccct gaagcacttt gacgacgtcc tggaagagct
     4681 aggccctttc gacggtgtca tcggcttcag ccagggtgca gctctggcca cttcgtacat
     4741 gtacgaccag cagaccaggc acggtcgcat ccccttcaag tttgccctgc tcttctccac
     4801 cgtctgcgcc tttgcccccg acaccgagtt ctcccgagcc cagatcgaag gcctcggcgc
     4861 ccggggcgtc aagattgcca ccgatagtaa caacactgcg gcttcgacca tgcccaacga
     4921 ggaacgcgct ctatacgaca ccctcgtcaa tgtcatcaag ccgctgcgcg acggccacgc
     4981 cctgctgcca gacatcgacc tcgacgtcta ctttgaccat gtggccaacg ccccgcggct
     5041 actggtgccg cagttgatgg aaggcccaat ctccatcccg acacttcaca tgcatgggaa
     5101 gcgagacgcc gagtttatgc gcagcatgtc gctgattgcg cggagtatgt acgacagcaa
     5161 gatgatgaag acgctggaac acagcgggac gcatcatccg ccacagaagg actcagaggt
     5221 caaggctgcg gtgagggcga tggaatgggc tattgcagag tctcacaaga ttagcatcgg
     5281 gcgatgatgg ctttgccgac gcaaatggca aatgtgtaaa attttgtgga atgaaacgca
     5341 cttgaggacg aaatttgtcc ctgataataa cggcgaacgt gtgactttga atcatggagc
     5401 ttcaaaagcg tatgtcaacc tcatcggcaa tactcgcgcg cacttctctt gagatactcg
     5461 cttagaatca gcgcttcaac cgggacaaga ttcccattca gcctgcttca aatcccctgg
     5521 tatcatggtt gttgggtctc atcactccta ctcaacattg cacctgatag ggacatcaga
     5581 tgctggatta ctaaggtaat gtaaggtcag ttcgagacca tctgatatta ccacaaatac
     5641 aatggcgaga gagtttttcg taaaagccaa tccttggcgt ttccagctgt tcctgacggt
     5701 tgtaggccca agtccgcggg aaaccgccca caaagcggcg tttttgcaga ttggcagatt
     5761 tatgctggaa acttactggg gagatggagg ggcacaagcg ctgtgattgg ttttcaaagc
     5821 cgcggccgga tggaacgaag acataattcg gcggggacat gaaaatgtgg gtgatcgata
     5881 cggaattttt ggttcttcgg aggcgacaaa gggcgcaacg gtcgaggtta gtagttatct
     5941 tgactcacac ttacagggcc cgtcttcggt cttcttaaga actgggtttt gctgggactt
     6001 cccccccacc tctcttttct actgtgtctc gtatctattt ctatactcat tctttcactt
     6061 ctcttagtac caccattccc ttctaaatac acagaatggc ttccaacggt accaatggcg
     6121 cctccgcctc caacagcttc actgtgaagg ccggcttggc tcagatgctg aagggtggtg
     6181 tgattatgga cgtcgtcaac gcggagcagg tatgagcgat tgtcatcagg atacttccag
     6241 ccctttgacg ctaacatgac ttctacaaca ggcccgcatt gcggaggagg ccggtgccgc
     6301 tgccgtgatg gccctggaga gagtccccgc cgacatcaga gcccagggtg gcgttgcccg
     6361 catgtctgac cccagcatga tcaaggagat catggctgct gttaccattc ctgtcatggc
     6421 caaagctcgt atcggacact tcgttgagtg ccaggtaagg ctgcctttct cccgtggaaa
     6481 gcctgcattg cagctaacat gtgtaattgt tagatcctcg aagccattgg cgttgactac
     6541 atcgacgagt ccgaagtcct tacccctgcc gatgatgtct accacgtgaa gaagcacgac
     6601 tacaaggttc ctttcgtctg tggttgccgc aacctgggcg aggcccttcg tcggatcgcc
     6661 gagggtgccg ctatgatccg taccaagggt gaggccggta ccggagatgt tgttgaagcc
     6721 gtcaagcaca tgcgcacggt caactcccag atcgcccgcg cccgctccat cctccagaat
     6781 tccaccgacc ccgagattga gctgcgtgcc tacgctcgtg agcttgaggt cccttatgag
     6841 cttctgcgcg agaccgccga gaagggccgt cttcccgttg tcaacttcgc cgccggcggt
     6901 gttgccactc ccgctgatgc cgcactcatg atgcagctgg gctgcgacgg agtgttcgtc
     6961 ggctctggta ttttcaagtc tggtgatgcg aagaagcgcg ccaaggctat tgtccaggcc
     7021 gtgactcact acaaggaccc caaggtcctc gctgaagtca gcgagggtct gggtgaggcc
     7081 atggttggta tcaatgtctc tcagatgccc gaggccgacc gattggccaa gagaggatgg
     7141 taattgcact actatctcta cttgtgattc ttcttatgtt cttgtcatga tatgggcgtt
     7201 ggaaaagttg atatagcgtt ctttgatgca ttttgcattc aagactttca ggttcattct
     7261 tgttagggtg ttctgtgcat ttgtccttca ttatgtagac actcgcagga ttgaagaaga
     7321 actactctat tcaatgacga tctcttccat gaagaccaaa aactaaaaat tggtcatgtc
     7381 aacgtccagt gcacacgaca ttttaccctt ccccactaac acttgttttg gctgtcgatc
     7441 atgtggatgc tgctactggt ggtgctaatc tgcttgaaga cgcggcgagt agtatcacca
     7501 agtaatatac ttatattgcg aagataattt atatctgata tttcaattac aaattctgag
     7561 accactaccc agttgacggc actcatgctg ggtgccttag atagacgtca aggtacacat
     7621 cctacggagt tacgatcggc gacttcaaaa gaatgtcaca ccggtaagat acacacgttt
     7681 atttcaaacg ccgaacttga atacacaccc tgacagcgcc ataagacaac cgtaatcaat
     7741 tgcccattga aaaaggaaga gtatgagtat tcaacatttc cgtgtcgccc ttattccctt
     7801 ttttgcggca ttttgccttc ctgtttttgc tcacccagaa acgctggtga aagtaaaaga
     7861 tgctgaagat cagttgggtg cacgagtggg ttacatcgaa ctggatctca acagcggtaa
     7921 gatccttgag agttttcgcc ccgaagaacg ttttccaatg atgagcactt ttaaagttct
     7981 gctatgtggc gcggtattat cccgtattga cgccgggcaa gagcaactcg gtcgccgcat
     8041 acactattct cagaatgact tggttgagta ctcaccagtc acagaaaagc atcttacgga
     8101 tggcatgaca gtaagagaat tatgcagtgc tgccataacc atgagtgata acactgcggc
     8161 caacttactt ctgacaacga tcggaggacc gaaggagcta accgcttttt tgcacaacat
     8221 gggggatcat gtaactcgcc ttgatcgttg ggaaccggag ctgaatgaag ccataccaaa
     8281 cgacgagcgt gacaccacga tgcctgtagc aatggcaaca acgttgcgca aactattaac
     8341 tggcgaacta cttactctag cttcccggca acaattaata gactggatgg aggcggataa
     8401 agttgcagga ccacttctgc gctcggccct tccggctggc tggtttattg ctgataaatc
     8461 tggagccggt gagcgtgggt ctcgcggtat cattgcagca ctggggccag atggtaagcc
     8521 ctcccgtatc gtagttatct acacgacggg gagtcaggca actatggatg aacgaaatag
     8581 acagatcgct gagataggtg cctcactgat taagcattgg taactgtcag accaagttta
     8641 ctcatatata ctttagattg atttaaaact tcatttttaa tttaaaagga tctaggtgaa
     8701 gatccttttt gataatctca tgaccaaaat cccttaacgt gagttttcgt tccactgagc
     8761 gtcagacccc gtagaaaaga tcaaaggatc ttcttgagat cctttttttc tgcgcgtaat
     8821 ctgctgcttg caaacaaaaa aaccaccgct accagcggtg gtttgtttgc cggatcaaga
     8881 gctaccaact ctttttccga aggtaactgg cttcagcaga gcgcagatac caaatactgt
     8941 tcttctagtg tagccgtagt taggccacca cttcaagaac tctgtagcac cgcctacata
     9001 cctcgctctg ctaatcctgt taccagtggc tgctgccagt ggcgataagt cgtgtcttac
     9061 cgggttggac tcaagacgat agttaccgga taaggcgcag cggtcgggct gaacgggggg
     9121 ttcgtgcaca cagcccagct tggagcgaac gacctacacc gaactgagat acctacagcg
     9181 tgagctatga gaaagcgcca cgcttcccga agggagaaag gcggacaggt atccggtaag
     9241 cggcagggtc ggaacaggag agcgcacgag ggagcttcca gggggaaacg cctggtatct
     9301 ttatagtcct gtcgggtttc gccacctctg acttgagcgt cgatttttgt gatgctcgtc
     9361 aggggggcgg agcctatgga aaaacgccag caacgcggcc tttttacggt tcctggcctt
     9421 ttgctggcct tttgctcaca tgttctttcc tgcgttatcc cctgattctg tggataaccg
     9481 tattaccgcc tttgagtgag ctgataccgc tcgccgcagc cgaacgaccg agcgcagcga
     9541 gtcagtgagc gaggaagcgg aagagcgccc aatacgcaaa ccgcctctcc ccgcgcgttg
     9601 gccgattcat taatgcagct ggcacgacag gtttcccgac tggaaagcgg gcagtgagcg
     9661 caacgcaatt aatgtgagtt agctcactca ttaggcaccc caggctttac actttatgct
     9721 tccggctcgt atgttgtgtg gaattgtgag cggataacaa tttcacacag gaaacagcta
     9781 tgaccatgat tacgccactg aacgaagcat ctgtgcttca ttttgtagaa caaaaatgca
     9841 acgcgagagc gctaattttt caaacaaaga atctgagctg catttttaca gaacagaaat
     9901 gcaacgcgaa agcgctattt taccaacgaa gaatctgtgc ttcatttttg taaaacaaaa
     9961 atgcaacgcg agagcgctaa tttttcaaac aaagaatctg agctgcattt ttacagaaca
    10021 gaaatgcaac gcgagagcgc tattttacca acaaagaatc tatacttctt ttttgttcta
    10081 caaaaatgca tcccgagagc gctatttttc taacaaagca tcttagatta ctttttttct
    10141 cctttgtgcg ctctataatg cagtctcttg ataacttttt gcactgtagg tccgttaagg
    10201 ttagaagaag gctactttgg tgtctatttt ctcttccata aaaaaagcct gactccactt
    10261 cccgcgttta ctgattacta gcgaagctgc gggtgcattt tttcaagata aaggcatccc
    10321 cgattatatt ctataccgat gtggattgcg catactttgt gaacagaaag tgatagcgtt
    10381 gatgattctt cattggtcag aaaattatga acggtttctt ctattttgtc tctatatact
    10441 acgtatagga aatgtttaca ttttcgtatt gttttcgatt cactctatga atagttctta
    10501 ctacaatttt tttgtctaaa gagtaatact agagataaac ataaaaaatg tagaggtcga
    10561 gtttagatgc aagttcaagg agcgaaaggt ggatgggtag gttatatagg gatatagcac
    10621 agagatatat agcaaagaga tacttttgag caatgtttgt ggaagcggta ttcgcaatat
    10681 tttagtagct cgttacagtc cggtgcgttt ttggtttttt gaaagtgcgt cttcagagcg
    10741 cttttggttt tcaaaagcgc tctgaagttc ctatactttc tagagaatag gaacttcgga
    10801 ataggaactt caaagcgttt ccgaaaacga gcgcttccga aaatgcaacg cgagctgcgc
    10861 acatacagct cactgttcac gtcgcaccta tatctgcgtg ttgcctgtat atatatatac
    10921 atgagaagaa cggcatagtg cgtgtttatg cttaaatgcg tacttatatg cgtctattta
    10981 tgtaggatga aaggtagtct agtacctcct gtgatattat cccattccat gcggggtatc
    11041 gtatgcttcc ttcagcacta ccctttagct gttctatatg ctgccactcc tcaattggat
    11101 tagtctcatc cttcaatgct atcatttcct ttgatattgg atcatactaa gaaaccatta
    11161 ttatcatgac attaacctat aaaaataggc gtatcacgag gccctttcgt ctcgcgcgtt
    11221 tcggtgatga cggtgaaaac ctctgacaca tgcagctccc ggagacggtc acagcttgtc
    11281 tgtaagcgga tgccgggagc agacaagccc gtcagggcgc gtcagcgggt gttggcgggt
    11341 gtcggggctg gcttaactat gcggcatcag agcagattgt actgagagtg caccatacca
    11401 cagcttttca attcaattca tcattttttt tttattcttt tttttgattt cggtttcttt
    11461 gaaatttttt tgattcggta atctccgaac agaaggaaga acgaaggaag gagcacagac
    11521 ttagattggt atatatacgc atatgtagtg ttgaagaaac atgaaattgc ccagtattct
    11581 taacccaact gcacagaaca aaaacctgca ggaaacgaag ataaatcatg tcgaaagcta
    11641 catataagga acgtgctgct actcatccta gtcctgttgc tgccaagcta tttaatatca
    11701 tgcacgaaaa gcaaacaaac ttgtgtgctt cattggatgt tcgtaccacc aaggaattac
    11761 tggagttagt tgaagcatta ggtcccaaaa tttgtttact aaaaacacat gtggatatct
    11821 tgactgattt ttccatggag ggcacagtta agccgctaaa ggcattatcc gccaagtaca
    11881 attttttact cttcgaagac agaaaatttg ctgacattgg taatacagtc aaattgcagt
    11941 actctgcggg tgtatacaga atagcagaat gggcagacat tacgaatgca cacggtgtgg
    12001 tgggcccagg tattgttagc ggtttgaagc aggcggcaga agaagtaaca aaggaaccta
    12061 gaggcctttt gatgttagca gaattgtcat gcaagggctc cctatctact ggagaatata
    12121 ctaagggtac tgttgacatt gcgaagagcg acaaagattt tgttatcggc tttattgctc
    12181 aaagagacat gggtggaaga gatgaaggtt acgattggtt gattatgaca cccggtgtgg
    12241 gtttagatga caagggagac gcattgggtc aacagtatag aaccgtggat gatgtggtct
    12301 ctacaggatc tgacattatt attgttggaa gaggactatt tgcaaaggga agggatgcta
    12361 aggtagaggg tgaacgttac agaaaagcag gctgggaagc atatttgaga agatgcggcc
    12421 agcaaaacta aaaaactgta ttataagtaa atgcatgtat actaaactca caaattagag
    12481 cttcaattta attatatcag ttattaccct atgcggtgtg aaataccgca cagatgcgta
    12541 aggagaaaat accgcatcag gaaattgtaa acgttaatat tttgttaaaa ttcgcgttaa
    12601 atttttgtta aatcagctca ttttttaacc aataggccga aatcggcaaa atcccttata
    12661 aatcaaaaga atagaccgag atagggttga gtggggtacc gagctcgaat tcactggccg
    12721 tcgttttaca acgtcgtgac tgggaaaacc ctggcgttac ccaacttaat cgccttgcag
    12781 cacatccccc tttcgccagc tggcgtaata gcgaagaggc ccgcaccgat cgcccttccc
    12841 aacagttgcg cagcctgaat ggcgaatggc gcctgatgcg gtattttctc cttacgcatc
    12901 tgtgcggtat ttcacaccgc atannnnnnn nnnnnnnnnn nnnnnnnnnn nnnnnnnnnn
    12961 nnnnnnnnnn nnnnnnnnnn nnnnnnnnnn nnnnnnnnnn nnnnnnnnnn nnnnnnnntn
    13021 nnnnnnnnnn nnnnnnnnnn nnnnnnnnnn nnnnnnnnnn nnnnncgcca gcttattttt
    13081 tgtatactgt tttgtgatag cacgaagttt ttccacggta tcttgttaaa aatatatatt
    13141 tgtggcgggc ttacctacat caaattaata agagactaat tataaactaa acacacaagc
    13201 aagctacttt agggtaaaag tttataaatg cttttgacgt ataaacgttg cttgtattta
    13261 ttattacaat taaaggtgga tagaaaacct agagactagt tagaaactaa tctcaggttt
    13321 gcgttaaact aaatcagagc ccgagaggtt aacagaacct agaaggggac tagatatccg
    13381 ggtagggaaa caaaaaaaaa aaacaagaca gccacatatt agggagacta gttagaagct
    13441 agttccagga ctaggaaaat aaaagacaat gataccacag tctagttgac aactagatag
    13501 attctagatt gaggccaaag tctctgagat ccaggttagt tgcaactaat actagttagt
    13561 atctagtctc ctataactct gaagctagaa taacttacta ctattatcct caccactgtt
    13621 cagctgcgca aacggagtga ttgcaaggtg ttcagagact agttattgac tagtcagtga
    13681 ctagcaataa ctaacaaggt attaacctac catgtctgcc atcaccctgc acttcctcgg
    13741 gctcagcagc cttttcctcc tcattttcat gctcattttc cttgtttaag actgtgacta
    13801 gtcaaagact agtccagaac cacaaaggag aaatgtctta ccactttctt cattgcttgt
    13861 ctcttttgca ttatccatgt ctgcaactag ttagagtcta gttagtgact agtccgacga
    13921 ggacttgctt gtctccggat tgttggagga actctccagg gcctcaagat ccacaacaga
    13981 gccttctaga agactggtca ataactagtt ggtctttgtc tgagtctgac ttacgaggtt
    14041 gcatactcgc tccctttgcc tcgtcaatcg atgagaaaaa gcgccaaaac tcgcaatatg
    14101 gctttgaacc acacggtgct gagactagtt agaatctagt cccaaactag cttggatagc
    14161 ttacctttgc cctttgcgtt gcgacaggtc ttgcagggta tggttccttt ctcaccagct
    14221 gatttagctg ccttgctacc ctcacggcgg atctgcataa agagtggcta gaggttataa
    14281 attagcactg atcctaggta cggggctgaa tgtaacttgc ctttcctttc tcatcgcgcg
    14341 gcaagacagg cttgctcaaa ttcctaccag tcacaggggt atgcacggcg tacggaccac
    14401 ttgaactagt cacagattag ttagcaacta gtctgcattg aatggctgta cttacgggcc
    14461 ctcgccattg tcctgatcat ttccagcttc accctcgttg ctgcaaagta gttagtgact
    14521 agtcaaggac tagttgaaat gggagaagaa actcacgaat tctcgacacc cttagtattg
    14581 tggtccttgg acttggtgct gctatatatt agctaataca ctagttagac tcacagaaac
    14641 ttacgcagct cgcttgcgct tcttggtagg agtcggggtt gggagaacag tgccttcaaa
    14701 caagccttca taccatgcta cttgactagt cagggactag tcaccaagta atctagatag
    14761 gacttgcctt tggcctccat cagttccttc atagtgggag gtccattgtg caatgtaaac
    14821 tccatgccgt gggagttctt gtccttcaag tgcttgacca atatgtttct gttggcagag
    14881 ggaacctgtc aactagttaa taactagtca gaaactagta tagcagtaga ctcactgtac
    14941 gcttgaggca tcccttcact cggcagtaga cttcatatgg atggatatca ggcacgccat
    15001 tgtcgtcctg tggactagtc agtaactagg cttaaagcta gtcgggtcgg cttactatct
    15061 tgaaatccgg cagcgtaagc tccccgtcct taactgcctc gagatagtga cagtactctg
    15121 gggactttcg gagatcgtta tcgcgaatgc tcggcatact aatcgttgac tagtcttgga
    15181 ctagtcccga gcaaaaagga ttggaggagg aggaggaagg tgagagtgag acaaagagcg
    15241 aaataagagc ttcaaaggct atctctaagc agtatgaagg ttaagtatct agttcttgac
    15301 tagatttaaa agagatttcg actagttatg tacctggagt ttggatatag gaatgtgttg
    15361 tggtaacgaa atgtaagggg gaggaaagaa aaagtcggtc aagaggtaac tctaagtcgg
    15421 ccattccttt ttgggaggcg ctaaccataa acggcatggt cgacttagag ttagctcagg
    15481 gaatttaggg agttatctgc gaccactgga ctctcaggct ttccattggg gtactaacat
    15541 agccatcaaa tgccggcccg tgtttaatct cctcgagatg gctgggctca catgcgttct
    15601 actcaaaaac tcttatacct aggccctctc ccaatcgtgt atgtttggac cttcctctct
    15661 cacactttgg ataacatcaa gcatac
//
