# Supplementary material for: Toward sustainable food preservatives: high-level production of sorbic acid in engineered Saccharomyces cerevisiae
Source: Nat Commun. 2026 Apr 21;17:5492. doi: 10.1038/s41467-026-72163-8 (PMC13284220; doi:10.1038/s41467-026-72163-8)
Supplement: Supplementary file 7 — Source data [file 41467_2026_72163_MOESM7_ESM.zip › Plasmid_Sequences/gb files/pJB120(pMSR+D).gb]

LOCUS       Exported               16776 bp DNA     circular SYN 14-AUG-2025
DEFINITION  synthetic circular DNA
ACCESSION   .
VERSION     .
KEYWORDS    pMSR
SOURCE      synthetic DNA construct
  ORGANISM  synthetic DNA construct
REFERENCE   1  (bases 1 to 16776)
  AUTHORS   .
  TITLE     Direct Submission
  JOURNAL   Exported Mar 19, 2026 from SnapGene 6.0.2
            https://www.snapgene.com
COMMENT     1. delete [6500-9411 (SwaI-pyrG)]
            2. insert [riboB primer FW-riboB primer RV (riboB)]
            3. insert SwaI site [AAAT] at 6500
FEATURES             Location/Qualifiers
     source          1..16776
                     /mol_type="other DNA"
                     /organism="synthetic DNA construct"
     misc_feature    1..2277
                     /label=AMA1 ori for Aspergillus
     misc_feature    2278..2631
                     /label=AMA1 ori for Aspergillus
                     /label=AMA1 ori for Aspergillus(2)
     primer_bind     3270..3289
                     /label=UPR-CX
     promoter        3383..4435
                     /label=gpdA-5' promoter
                     /label=gpdA-5'
     primer_bind     4375..4395
                     /label=pYTRseqF
     primer_bind     4403..4461
                     /label=SoaD-1F
     CDS             join(4440..4569,4623..6166)
                     /codon_start=1
                     /gene="input.path1.gene209"
                     /product="cytochrome P450 catalyzes the oxidation of 
                     organic species by molecular oxygen, by the oxidative 
                     addition of atomic oxygen into an unactivated C-H or C-C 
                     bond"
                     /label=D:P450
                     /translation="MHQQFFFGHSPQQRGQQVDTSNFETLQQLKSSLGKSFGIAEPNSV
                     LFHHKDDGTLDSINAIKACPGPVELRVSPNKSILEPPGPRALPLVGNHYELYPDPLGNL
                     DRLFARYGPIVKTVNMGTTIYQTNDPAIARFVLREGAEFTKTTSDPSHPLYYMQHQLSL
                     FTCDSDSPAFQVSHKFVPPALSPRAVAHHTPLIQAAARSIFPVLDRFATRDEAFHVYQF
                     MFKLAGQVIWRVVVNQDLEHFASVDTQPHKTIRVLGEWLHLMKKTSLRPRWYGSLPFGD
                     PAKLRAAQRELWEDVEKAVDECTRSDNGDLPLSDPAASLRASCMADFLARARDEKGEAL
                     PRDIMISNVVILLGAGFTTSASLLSWCIYSLVKYPGNQERLLQEIIDHGGDGERAWAYD
                     EVHALEFLDCFVKEVQRLHNPSFQTARNARQDVVVPGGYLIPKGSIVIPCFPSLHKNPA
                     HWDNPLRFEPDRWAGGELAGKLNRKGLYTPFAAGRRGCVGLNLALMEVKTVLVELVYRY
                     HFEDASREPIVYDPEFLVTRPINFYAAPTRRTEWPSPSKA"
     primer_bind     complement(6380..6438)
                     /label=SoaD-1R
     misc_feature    complement(6405..8819)
                     /label=riboB
     misc_feature    6405..6430
                     /label=riboB primer FW
     primer_bind     complement(6464..6483)
                     /label=pYTRseqR
     misc_feature    6989..8305
                     /label=AfriboB-orf
     misc_feature    complement(8795..8819)
                     /label=riboB primer RV
     misc_feature    8853..9713
                     /label=AmpR
     misc_feature    9808..10490
                     /label=ColE1 ori
     misc_feature    10858..10878
                     /label=M13_rev
     rep_origin      complement(10891..11862)
                     /direction=LEFT
                     /label=2micron2_origin
     promoter        12503..12716
                     /label=URA3_promoter
     CDS             12718..13521
                     /codon_start=1
                     /gene="URA3"
                     /label=URA3
                     /note="Orf frame 3"
                     /translation="MSKATYKERAATHPSPVAAKLFNIMHEKQTNLCASLDVRTTKELL
                     ELVEALGPKICLLKTHVDILTDFSMEGTVKPLKALSAKYNFLLFEDRKFADIGNTVKLQ
                     YSAGVYRIAEWADITNAHGVVGPGIVSGLKQAAEEVTKEPRGLLMLAELSCKGSLSTGE
                     YTKGTVDIAKSDKDFVIGFIAQRDMGGRDEGYDWLIMTPGVGLDDKGDALGQQYRTVDD
                     VVSTGSDIIIVGRGLFAKGRDAKVEGERYRKAGWEAYLRRCGQQN"
     gene            12718..13518
                     /gene="URA3"
                     /label=URA3
                     /label=URA3(1)
     misc_feature    13784..13786
                     /label=SmaI
     misc_feature    13785..13790
                     /label=KpnI
     misc_feature    13803..13820
                     /label=M13_fw
     misc_feature    14160..16776
                     /label=AMA1 ori for Aspergillus
                     /label=AMA1 ori for Aspergillus(1)
ORIGIN
        1 ctgcagattt tgacctagtt aacaaggcac atcatgctat cacttccaac actcttgctg
       61 agcgcgttct gccttgcctt tctggttcta cgaagtatcc agtcccgcct gcaacgccgc
      121 agaaacgcca aaaggtgggg ttgtcaaccg ccagctagag ctccatcggg attctttggc
      181 attccgccgt tcctcggtgg tcgcagataa ctccctaaat tccctgagct aactctaagt
      241 cgaccatgcc gtttatggtt agcgcctccc aaaaaggaat ggccgactta gagttacctc
      301 ttgaccgact ttttctttcc tcccccttac atttcgttac cacaacacat tcctatatcc
      361 aaactccagg tacataacta gtcgaaatct cttttaaatc tagtcaagaa ctagatactt
      421 aaccttcata ctgcttagag atagcctttg aagctcttat ttcgctcttt gtctcactct
      481 caccttcctc ctcctcctcc aatccttttt gctcgggact agtccaagac tagtcaacga
      541 ttagtatgcc gagcattcgc gataacgatc tccgaaagtc cccagagtac tgtcactatc
      601 tcgaggcagt taaggacggg gagcttacgc tgccggattt caagatagta agccgacccg
      661 actagcttta agcctagtta ctgactagtc cacaggacga caatggcgtg cctgatatcc
      721 atccatatga agtctactgc cgagtgaagg gatgcctcaa gcgtacagtg agtctactgc
      781 tatactagtt tctgactagt tattaactag ttgacaggtt ccctctgcca acagaaacat
      841 attggtcaag cacttgaagg acaagaactc ccacggcatg gagtttacat tgcacaatgg
      901 acctcccact atgaaggaac tgatggaggc caaaggcaag tcctatctag attacttggt
      961 gactagtccc tgactagtca agtagcatgg tatgaaggct tgtttgaagg cactgttctc
     1021 ccaaccccga ctcctaccaa gaagcgcaag cgagctgcgt aagtttctgt gagtctaact
     1081 agtgtattag ctaatatata gcagcaccaa gtccaaggac cacaatacta agggtgtcga
     1141 gaattcgtga gtttcttctc ccatttcaac tagtccttga ctagtcacta actactttgc
     1201 agcaacgagg gtgaagctgg aaatgatcag gacaatggcg agggcccgta agtacagcca
     1261 ttcaatgcag actagttgct aactaatctg tgactagttc aagtggtccg tacgccgtgc
     1321 atacccctgt gactggtagg aatttgagca agcctgtctt gccgcgcgat gagaaaggaa
     1381 aggcaagtta cattcagccc cgtacctagg atcagtgcta atttataacc tctagccact
     1441 ctttatgcag atccgccgtg agggtagcaa ggcagctaaa tcagctggtg agaaaggaac
     1501 cataccctgc aagacctgtc gcaacgcaaa gggcaaaggt aagctatcca agctagtttg
     1561 ggactagatt ctaactagtc tcagcaccgt gtggttcaaa gccatattgc gagttttggc
     1621 gctttttctc atcgattgac gaggcaaagg gagcgagtat gcaacctcgt aagtcagact
     1681 cagacaaaga ccaactagtt attgaccagt cttctagaag gctctgttgt ggatcttgag
     1741 gccctggaga gttcctccaa caatccggag acaagcaagt cctcgtcgga ctagtcacta
     1801 actagactct aactagttgc agacatggat aatgcaaaag agacaagcaa tgaagaaagt
     1861 ggtaagacat ttctcctttg tggttctgga ctagtctttg actagtcaca gtcttaaaca
     1921 aggaaaatga gcatgaaaat gaggaggaaa aggctgctga gcccgaggaa gtgcagggtg
     1981 atggcagaca tggtaggtta ataccttgtt agttattgct agtcactgac tagtcaataa
     2041 ctagtctctg aacaccttgc aatcactccg tttgcgcagc tgaacagtgg tgaggataat
     2101 agtagtaagt tattctagct tcagagttat aggagactag atactaacta gtattagttg
     2161 caactaacct ggatctcaga gactttggcc tcaatctaga atctatctag ttgtcaacta
     2221 gactgtggta tcattgtctt ttattttcct agtcctggaa ctagcttcta actagtctcc
     2281 ctaatatgtg gctgtcttgt tttttttttt tgtttcccta cccggatatc tagtcccctt
     2341 ctaggttctg ttaacctctc gggctctgat ttagtttaac gcaaacctga gattagtttc
     2401 taactagtct ctaggttttc tatccacctt taattgtaat aataaataca agcaacgttt
     2461 atacgtcaaa agcatttata aacttttacc ctaaagtagc ttgcttgtgt gtttagttta
     2521 taattagtct cttattaatt tgatgtaggt aagcccgcca caaatatata tttttaacaa
     2581 gataccgtgg aaaaacttcg tgctatcaca aaacagtata caaaaaataa gctnnnnnnn
     2641 nnnnnnnnnn nnnnnnnnnn nnnnnnnnnn nnnnnnnnnn nnnnnnnnnn nnnnnnnnnn
     2701 nnnnnnnnnn nnnnnnnnnn nnnnnnnnnn nnnnnnnnnn nnnnnnnnnn nnnnnnnnnn
     2761 nnnnnnnnnn ncctttgacg ttggagtcca cgttctttaa tagtggactc ttgttccaaa
     2821 ctggaacaac actcaactct atctcgggct attcttttga tttataaggg attttgccga
     2881 tttcggtcta ttggttaaaa aatgagctga tttaacaaaa atttaacgcg aattttaaca
     2941 aaatggggtg acgatgagcc gctcttgcat ctttgtttgt attatactgt ctttcttgtt
     3001 acacataatt attctagaat gccccaccgt tacatacggg acacagccat ttacatatgc
     3061 atgtggatta cgagctaacg agttcattca aatctcagaa ctatcacata atcatcattc
     3121 ccctatcgtc aaagaccgta agacaaatcc ggttcatgca ctgaacccat tcgggtagtg
     3181 agtcatttac tcagcacact cgcgctgacg ctcgtcgaac accttcaatg cctcctcggc
     3241 agccttgaca ccactgagaa ccatggcacc gaaggtaggg cccatgcggt taaagccatc
     3301 aatttcagac agctccatac cgccgattat caagccctta gtaacctcgc gggtgttctt
     3361 gacgatggca tcctgcggcc gcactccggt gaattgattt gggtgacggg agagacccaa
     3421 gaggggccag aataataaga atggggaagg cgaaggtacc gcctttgggg tccagccacg
     3481 cgactccaac atggaggggc actggactaa cattattcca gcaccgggat cacgggccga
     3541 aagcggcaag gccgcgcact gcccctcttt ttgggtgaaa gagctggcag taacttaact
     3601 gtactttctg gagtgaataa tactactact atgaaagacc gcgatgggcc gatagtagta
     3661 gttacttcca ttacatcatc tcatccgccc ggttcctcgc ctccgcggca gtctacgggt
     3721 aggatcgtag caaaaacccg ggggatagac ccgtcgtccc gagctggagt tccgtataac
     3781 ctaggtagaa ggtatcaatt gaacccgaac aactggcaaa acattctcga gatcgtagga
     3841 gtgagtaccc ggcgtgatgg agggggagca cgctcattgg tccgtacggc agctgccgag
     3901 ggggagcagg agatccaaat atcgtgagtc tcctgctttg cccggtgtat gaaaccggaa
     3961 aggactgctg gggaactggg gagcggcgca agccgggaat cccagctgac aattgaccca
     4021 tcctcatgcc gtggcagagc ttgaggtagc ttttgccccg tctgtctccc cggtgtgcgc
     4081 attcgactgg gcgcggcatc tgtgcctcct ccaggagcgg aggacccagt agtaagtagg
     4141 cctgacctgg tcgttgcgtc agtccagagg ttccctcccc tacccttttt ctacttcccc
     4201 tcccccgccg ctcaactttt ctttcccttt tactttctct ctctcttcct cttcatccat
     4261 cctctcttca tcacttccct cttcccttca tccaattcat cttccaagtg agtcttcctc
     4321 cccatctgtc cctccatctt tcccatcatc atctcccctc ccagctcctc ccctcctctc
     4381 gtctcctcac gaagcttgac taaccattac cccgccacat agacacatct aaacaattta
     4441 tgcaccaaca attcttcttt ggtcatagtc cccaacagcg gggacaacaa gtcgacacat
     4501 cgaattttga aactcttcag cagctcaagt cgagcctcgg aaagtccttt ggcattgccg
     4561 agcccaactg tgagtcttga cgcaatcaga ttgtcggttt tcagatgcta acacgagaaa
     4621 agctgtcctg ttccatcaca aagatgacgg aactctggac tccatcaacg ccatcaaggc
     4681 atgtcccggc cctgtggagc tacgagtgtc cccaaacaag tccatcctgg agcctcccgg
     4741 cccccgggct cttcccctgg tcggcaacca ctatgagctc tatcccgacc cgctgggcaa
     4801 tctggaccgc ctctttgcga ggtacggccc cattgtcaag acggtcaaca tgggaaccac
     4861 aatataccag acaaacgacc cggccattgc gcgcttcgtg ctgcgcgagg gcgccgagtt
     4921 caccaagacg acgtcggacc cctcccaccc gctgtactac atgcagcacc agctctccct
     4981 cttcacctgc gacagcgact cgcccgcctt ccaggtctcg cacaagttcg tgccgccggc
     5041 gctgtcgccg cgcgccgtcg cccaccacac gcccctgatc caggcggccg cgcggtccat
     5101 cttccccgtg ctggaccgct tcgccacgcg cgacgaggcc ttccacgtct accagttcat
     5161 gttcaagctg gccggccagg tcatctggcg cgtggttgtc aaccaggacc tggagcactt
     5221 tgcgagcgtc gacacccagc cgcacaagac gatccgcgtg ctaggcgagt ggctgcacct
     5281 catgaagaag acgagcctgc ggcccaggtg gtacggcagc ctgccgtttg gcgaccccgc
     5341 gaagctgcgc gcggcgcaga gggagctctg ggaggacgtg gagaaggctg tggacgagtg
     5401 cacgcgctcg gacaacggcg atctgccgct ctcggacccg gcggcctcgc tgcgcgcctc
     5461 gtgcatggcc gacttcctgg cccgggcgcg cgacgaaaag ggcgaggccc tgccgcgtga
     5521 cattatgatc tccaacgtcg tcatcctgct cggcgcaggc ttcaccacta gcgcgtcgct
     5581 gctctcgtgg tgcatctact cgctcgtcaa gtaccccggc aaccaggagc gcctcctcca
     5641 ggagattatt gaccatggcg gcgacggcga acgcgcctgg gcctacgacg aggttcacgc
     5701 cctcgagttc ctcgactgct tcgtcaagga ggtccagcgg ctgcacaacc ccagcttcca
     5761 gacggcgcgc aacgcccggc aggacgtggt cgtgccggga ggttacctca tccccaaggg
     5821 ctccatcgtc atcccctgct tcccgagcct gcacaagaac ccggcccact gggacaaccc
     5881 gctgcggttc gagccggacc gttgggcagg aggcgagctg gccggcaagc tgaaccgcaa
     5941 ggggctgtac acgccgtttg cggcgggacg gcgtggctgc gtagggttga acctggcgct
     6001 gatggaggtc aagacggtgc ttgttgagtt ggtctatcgc tatcactttg aggacgcgtc
     6061 gcgggagccg attgtgtatg acccggagtt tctggtgact cgaccaatta atttctacgc
     6121 tgcaccgacg aggaggaccg agtggccttc tccgtccaag gcgtaggagg gaatgagaca
     6181 gagtttcttt tcaatgctgt gtgctagcca gcctgagaga tgttgttcag aatgaaagtg
     6241 attattactc tatctgttaa tattcgtcaa accgtatgaa atctatattg tgtgtcccct
     6301 caggatccgc cttttggtgt agatgcaggt gtaggtgtag gtgcaagtgt aggtgtaggt
     6361 ggctgtccag ggtaagatcc aaatgttggc ctgcaaagtc aaattggatg actccctttc
     6421 gatgataccc tttagcagaa gtgttcttaa attgcgggaa gaggccgttc aggagtctgg
     6481 ctcgtttgat cacatgggat taaaatatgg tgttgaggct gggatatttt atgttttgtc
     6541 tcttgcgctt cgatatcaac agattgacaa taatgaataa ctatctacgg actatgaatg
     6601 cagctcgatc tactccgtat ttagtcgggc aatctcccgt agaagatgct agactgcgct
     6661 gaaagactag gcacagttaa ttgccgcgga tcacgtcagg cctgacaaat gacaggtgga
     6721 ccttcatgta atcgcacgat gagtcagcgc ctcttctccc ccgccgactt gcagctgcgg
     6781 atgtcccgag gagccgaaca ttgaatctat cccaagagtg actgaaatat gattgcaatc
     6841 gtcgtctttt tcttgcagag aatgtggtga ggtgatcaat cgtgtttttc ttcatatatt
     6901 atattctgta atgatcatac tttgttgaga tacccgtctc taaaattgta ctttcgcctc
     6961 cctcctccct ctcaagtccg tcatcgcaat gtcgaattta ccgtcccatg cttctccgtc
     7021 ttttggggcg caaacgccta ccacgccgca gcccgtcgac gagctttctc tcaagtcgaa
     7081 catcacatca gcccctgcgt tacactccag attagacgaa ctccgagatg agacttccag
     7141 ccagatcagc agcatagaca ctgaccgcgg ggacatgacc cctgcggttc ccgcatcatt
     7201 actctcccca tccttcactc ctccagcaac ccccgggggc tcgatcaata ccgcggagct
     7261 gcttcaacag acccaattag ctggcgcacg gcaagggtca acacatacta agcccccgag
     7321 gttgctttct cgtcttccca atgtcgaatg tatcgtccgc gctcggatac ccacgacaac
     7381 tggcgcggag atgtttcttc acctgtacca caatgactta gacaacaaag agcatttggc
     7441 gattgtgttt ggaaatacaa ttcgaagcag aagcttggac aagatccggc ctggagagac
     7501 ggagatggat cgcatgatcc gtggcgcgta tgtcgggaaa ctccgaccgg gccgtgtgag
     7561 cagctggtat gacgaggaga aagctgaaga ggccgccagt ccggaagctg gcggcgctgt
     7621 atccagtccg cacacactgc cgcgaagtag cctcaaggag gcacctcttg tgagaatcca
     7681 ttcggagtgc tacactggtg agacggcttg gtctgcacgc tgcgactgcg gcgagcagct
     7741 cgatgaagca gctcgcctca tgtcgctgcc tatggaaacg ttggcagagg ctgcgtcacc
     7801 gccggatggg gcggtaccgt caaatgctgc tggaggtgta attgtgtacc tgcgccaaga
     7861 aggacgaggc attgggctgg gcgagaaact gaaagcgtac aatcttcagg atctgggatc
     7921 agacacggtg gaagccaatc tcctgcttcg ccaccctgcg gatgcaagaa gttatggatt
     7981 agctacggcg atcctggtgg atcttggtct agggattgac tcgaatccgc acggcatccg
     8041 actactcacg aataacccgg acaagattcg agcggttgag ggacccaacc gagaagtggt
     8101 ggtgaaagag cgggtgccga tggtgccatt ggcatggaga tcgggtggaa agatgggaat
     8161 caagagttcc gaggtcgaag ggtatctgag aacgaaggta tgtcgacaat ctatctcttg
     8221 caagctagct tattttctca tcattcttaa acaatgtctc actctctcct cgcagatatc
     8281 gaaaatgggc catttgctcc aatgaaccta tcccctttcg gttagtaacc ttgtgctgga
     8341 agtacgcctt cctgcttttg gacttagcca agtcgacacg gtgtatgctc gtcacactca
     8401 tgtaacggtt ctgcagcgca aacgttctgg tcacgttatt cgcttttgtc cattttgtct
     8461 ttttgtgcgg tacataaact agaggattag cgcactttgt acatgatgtt cccgacatgt
     8521 cacattaggc ctcgattggt caaaataatc cctctctaac ctctggttcg catactctta
     8581 aatgcagctc tagtctctag acggactagt tcctcctgca gtggatgtct gacgagtgtc
     8641 tgcaaggacc gttttccgtg tccagttagt tccaatcacc cggatatcgg cgagacgtcg
     8701 gccgattgag atcactgagt caatggcgtt gagtggcaat taatatatct ggatgcctag
     8761 aatcctataa attgggaaaa ctagagaccc cggtctatcg tggtggcagt gcgtcatttc
     8821 cgtaatcaat tgcccattga aaaaggaaga gtatgagtat tcaacatttc cgtgtcgccc
     8881 ttattccctt ttttgcggca ttttgccttc ctgtttttgc tcacccagaa acgctggtga
     8941 aagtaaaaga tgctgaagat cagttgggtg cacgagtggg ttacatcgaa ctggatctca
     9001 acagcggtaa gatccttgag agttttcgcc ccgaagaacg ttttccaatg atgagcactt
     9061 ttaaagttct gctatgtggc gcggtattat cccgtattga cgccgggcaa gagcaactcg
     9121 gtcgccgcat acactattct cagaatgact tggttgagta ctcaccagtc acagaaaagc
     9181 atcttacgga tggcatgaca gtaagagaat tatgcagtgc tgccataacc atgagtgata
     9241 acactgcggc caacttactt ctgacaacga tcggaggacc gaaggagcta accgcttttt
     9301 tgcacaacat gggggatcat gtaactcgcc ttgatcgttg ggaaccggag ctgaatgaag
     9361 ccataccaaa cgacgagcgt gacaccacga tgcctgtagc aatggcaaca acgttgcgca
     9421 aactattaac tggcgaacta cttactctag cttcccggca acaattaata gactggatgg
     9481 aggcggataa agttgcagga ccacttctgc gctcggccct tccggctggc tggtttattg
     9541 ctgataaatc tggagccggt gagcgtgggt ctcgcggtat cattgcagca ctggggccag
     9601 atggtaagcc ctcccgtatc gtagttatct acacgacggg gagtcaggca actatggatg
     9661 aacgaaatag acagatcgct gagataggtg cctcactgat taagcattgg taactgtcag
     9721 accaagttta ctcatatata ctttagattg atttaaaact tcatttttaa tttaaaagga
     9781 tctaggtgaa gatccttttt gataatctca tgaccaaaat cccttaacgt gagttttcgt
     9841 tccactgagc gtcagacccc gtagaaaaga tcaaaggatc ttcttgagat cctttttttc
     9901 tgcgcgtaat ctgctgcttg caaacaaaaa aaccaccgct accagcggtg gtttgtttgc
     9961 cggatcaaga gctaccaact ctttttccga aggtaactgg cttcagcaga gcgcagatac
    10021 caaatactgt tcttctagtg tagccgtagt taggccacca cttcaagaac tctgtagcac
    10081 cgcctacata cctcgctctg ctaatcctgt taccagtggc tgctgccagt ggcgataagt
    10141 cgtgtcttac cgggttggac tcaagacgat agttaccgga taaggcgcag cggtcgggct
    10201 gaacgggggg ttcgtgcaca cagcccagct tggagcgaac gacctacacc gaactgagat
    10261 acctacagcg tgagctatga gaaagcgcca cgcttcccga agggagaaag gcggacaggt
    10321 atccggtaag cggcagggtc ggaacaggag agcgcacgag ggagcttcca gggggaaacg
    10381 cctggtatct ttatagtcct gtcgggtttc gccacctctg acttgagcgt cgatttttgt
    10441 gatgctcgtc aggggggcgg agcctatgga aaaacgccag caacgcggcc tttttacggt
    10501 tcctggcctt ttgctggcct tttgctcaca tgttctttcc tgcgttatcc cctgattctg
    10561 tggataaccg tattaccgcc tttgagtgag ctgataccgc tcgccgcagc cgaacgaccg
    10621 agcgcagcga gtcagtgagc gaggaagcgg aagagcgccc aatacgcaaa ccgcctctcc
    10681 ccgcgcgttg gccgattcat taatgcagct ggcacgacag gtttcccgac tggaaagcgg
    10741 gcagtgagcg caacgcaatt aatgtgagtt agctcactca ttaggcaccc caggctttac
    10801 actttatgct tccggctcgt atgttgtgtg gaattgtgag cggataacaa tttcacacag
    10861 gaaacagcta tgaccatgat tacgccactg aacgaagcat ctgtgcttca ttttgtagaa
    10921 caaaaatgca acgcgagagc gctaattttt caaacaaaga atctgagctg catttttaca
    10981 gaacagaaat gcaacgcgaa agcgctattt taccaacgaa gaatctgtgc ttcatttttg
    11041 taaaacaaaa atgcaacgcg agagcgctaa tttttcaaac aaagaatctg agctgcattt
    11101 ttacagaaca gaaatgcaac gcgagagcgc tattttacca acaaagaatc tatacttctt
    11161 ttttgttcta caaaaatgca tcccgagagc gctatttttc taacaaagca tcttagatta
    11221 ctttttttct cctttgtgcg ctctataatg cagtctcttg ataacttttt gcactgtagg
    11281 tccgttaagg ttagaagaag gctactttgg tgtctatttt ctcttccata aaaaaagcct
    11341 gactccactt cccgcgttta ctgattacta gcgaagctgc gggtgcattt tttcaagata
    11401 aaggcatccc cgattatatt ctataccgat gtggattgcg catactttgt gaacagaaag
    11461 tgatagcgtt gatgattctt cattggtcag aaaattatga acggtttctt ctattttgtc
    11521 tctatatact acgtatagga aatgtttaca ttttcgtatt gttttcgatt cactctatga
    11581 atagttctta ctacaatttt tttgtctaaa gagtaatact agagataaac ataaaaaatg
    11641 tagaggtcga gtttagatgc aagttcaagg agcgaaaggt ggatgggtag gttatatagg
    11701 gatatagcac agagatatat agcaaagaga tacttttgag caatgtttgt ggaagcggta
    11761 ttcgcaatat tttagtagct cgttacagtc cggtgcgttt ttggtttttt gaaagtgcgt
    11821 cttcagagcg cttttggttt tcaaaagcgc tctgaagttc ctatactttc tagagaatag
    11881 gaacttcgga ataggaactt caaagcgttt ccgaaaacga gcgcttccga aaatgcaacg
    11941 cgagctgcgc acatacagct cactgttcac gtcgcaccta tatctgcgtg ttgcctgtat
    12001 atatatatac atgagaagaa cggcatagtg cgtgtttatg cttaaatgcg tacttatatg
    12061 cgtctattta tgtaggatga aaggtagtct agtacctcct gtgatattat cccattccat
    12121 gcggggtatc gtatgcttcc ttcagcacta ccctttagct gttctatatg ctgccactcc
    12181 tcaattggat tagtctcatc cttcaatgct atcatttcct ttgatattgg atcatactaa
    12241 gaaaccatta ttatcatgac attaacctat aaaaataggc gtatcacgag gccctttcgt
    12301 ctcgcgcgtt tcggtgatga cggtgaaaac ctctgacaca tgcagctccc ggagacggtc
    12361 acagcttgtc tgtaagcgga tgccgggagc agacaagccc gtcagggcgc gtcagcgggt
    12421 gttggcgggt gtcggggctg gcttaactat gcggcatcag agcagattgt actgagagtg
    12481 caccatacca cagcttttca attcaattca tcattttttt tttattcttt tttttgattt
    12541 cggtttcttt gaaatttttt tgattcggta atctccgaac agaaggaaga acgaaggaag
    12601 gagcacagac ttagattggt atatatacgc atatgtagtg ttgaagaaac atgaaattgc
    12661 ccagtattct taacccaact gcacagaaca aaaacctgca ggaaacgaag ataaatcatg
    12721 tcgaaagcta catataagga acgtgctgct actcatccta gtcctgttgc tgccaagcta
    12781 tttaatatca tgcacgaaaa gcaaacaaac ttgtgtgctt cattggatgt tcgtaccacc
    12841 aaggaattac tggagttagt tgaagcatta ggtcccaaaa tttgtttact aaaaacacat
    12901 gtggatatct tgactgattt ttccatggag ggcacagtta agccgctaaa ggcattatcc
    12961 gccaagtaca attttttact cttcgaagac agaaaatttg ctgacattgg taatacagtc
    13021 aaattgcagt actctgcggg tgtatacaga atagcagaat gggcagacat tacgaatgca
    13081 cacggtgtgg tgggcccagg tattgttagc ggtttgaagc aggcggcaga agaagtaaca
    13141 aaggaaccta gaggcctttt gatgttagca gaattgtcat gcaagggctc cctatctact
    13201 ggagaatata ctaagggtac tgttgacatt gcgaagagcg acaaagattt tgttatcggc
    13261 tttattgctc aaagagacat gggtggaaga gatgaaggtt acgattggtt gattatgaca
    13321 cccggtgtgg gtttagatga caagggagac gcattgggtc aacagtatag aaccgtggat
    13381 gatgtggtct ctacaggatc tgacattatt attgttggaa gaggactatt tgcaaaggga
    13441 agggatgcta aggtagaggg tgaacgttac agaaaagcag gctgggaagc atatttgaga
    13501 agatgcggcc agcaaaacta aaaaactgta ttataagtaa atgcatgtat actaaactca
    13561 caaattagag cttcaattta attatatcag ttattaccct atgcggtgtg aaataccgca
    13621 cagatgcgta aggagaaaat accgcatcag gaaattgtaa acgttaatat tttgttaaaa
    13681 ttcgcgttaa atttttgtta aatcagctca ttttttaacc aataggccga aatcggcaaa
    13741 atcccttata aatcaaaaga atagaccgag atagggttga gtggggtacc gagctcgaat
    13801 tcactggccg tcgttttaca acgtcgtgac tgggaaaacc ctggcgttac ccaacttaat
    13861 cgccttgcag cacatccccc tttcgccagc tggcgtaata gcgaagaggc ccgcaccgat
    13921 cgcccttccc aacagttgcg cagcctgaat ggcgaatggc gcctgatgcg gtattttctc
    13981 cttacgcatc tgtgcggtat ttcacaccgc atannnnnnn nnnnnnnnnn nnnnnnnnnn
    14041 nnnnnnnnnn nnnnnnnnnn nnnnnnnnnn nnnnnnnnnn nnnnnnnnnn nnnnnnnnnn
    14101 nnnnnnnntn nnnnnnnnnn nnnnnnnnnn nnnnnnnnnn nnnnnnnnnn nnnnncgcca
    14161 gcttattttt tgtatactgt tttgtgatag cacgaagttt ttccacggta tcttgttaaa
    14221 aatatatatt tgtggcgggc ttacctacat caaattaata agagactaat tataaactaa
    14281 acacacaagc aagctacttt agggtaaaag tttataaatg cttttgacgt ataaacgttg
    14341 cttgtattta ttattacaat taaaggtgga tagaaaacct agagactagt tagaaactaa
    14401 tctcaggttt gcgttaaact aaatcagagc ccgagaggtt aacagaacct agaaggggac
    14461 tagatatccg ggtagggaaa caaaaaaaaa aaacaagaca gccacatatt agggagacta
    14521 gttagaagct agttccagga ctaggaaaat aaaagacaat gataccacag tctagttgac
    14581 aactagatag attctagatt gaggccaaag tctctgagat ccaggttagt tgcaactaat
    14641 actagttagt atctagtctc ctataactct gaagctagaa taacttacta ctattatcct
    14701 caccactgtt cagctgcgca aacggagtga ttgcaaggtg ttcagagact agttattgac
    14761 tagtcagtga ctagcaataa ctaacaaggt attaacctac catgtctgcc atcaccctgc
    14821 acttcctcgg gctcagcagc cttttcctcc tcattttcat gctcattttc cttgtttaag
    14881 actgtgacta gtcaaagact agtccagaac cacaaaggag aaatgtctta ccactttctt
    14941 cattgcttgt ctcttttgca ttatccatgt ctgcaactag ttagagtcta gttagtgact
    15001 agtccgacga ggacttgctt gtctccggat tgttggagga actctccagg gcctcaagat
    15061 ccacaacaga gccttctaga agactggtca ataactagtt ggtctttgtc tgagtctgac
    15121 ttacgaggtt gcatactcgc tccctttgcc tcgtcaatcg atgagaaaaa gcgccaaaac
    15181 tcgcaatatg gctttgaacc acacggtgct gagactagtt agaatctagt cccaaactag
    15241 cttggatagc ttacctttgc cctttgcgtt gcgacaggtc ttgcagggta tggttccttt
    15301 ctcaccagct gatttagctg ccttgctacc ctcacggcgg atctgcataa agagtggcta
    15361 gaggttataa attagcactg atcctaggta cggggctgaa tgtaacttgc ctttcctttc
    15421 tcatcgcgcg gcaagacagg cttgctcaaa ttcctaccag tcacaggggt atgcacggcg
    15481 tacggaccac ttgaactagt cacagattag ttagcaacta gtctgcattg aatggctgta
    15541 cttacgggcc ctcgccattg tcctgatcat ttccagcttc accctcgttg ctgcaaagta
    15601 gttagtgact agtcaaggac tagttgaaat gggagaagaa actcacgaat tctcgacacc
    15661 cttagtattg tggtccttgg acttggtgct gctatatatt agctaataca ctagttagac
    15721 tcacagaaac ttacgcagct cgcttgcgct tcttggtagg agtcggggtt gggagaacag
    15781 tgccttcaaa caagccttca taccatgcta cttgactagt cagggactag tcaccaagta
    15841 atctagatag gacttgcctt tggcctccat cagttccttc atagtgggag gtccattgtg
    15901 caatgtaaac tccatgccgt gggagttctt gtccttcaag tgcttgacca atatgtttct
    15961 gttggcagag ggaacctgtc aactagttaa taactagtca gaaactagta tagcagtaga
    16021 ctcactgtac gcttgaggca tcccttcact cggcagtaga cttcatatgg atggatatca
    16081 ggcacgccat tgtcgtcctg tggactagtc agtaactagg cttaaagcta gtcgggtcgg
    16141 cttactatct tgaaatccgg cagcgtaagc tccccgtcct taactgcctc gagatagtga
    16201 cagtactctg gggactttcg gagatcgtta tcgcgaatgc tcggcatact aatcgttgac
    16261 tagtcttgga ctagtcccga gcaaaaagga ttggaggagg aggaggaagg tgagagtgag
    16321 acaaagagcg aaataagagc ttcaaaggct atctctaagc agtatgaagg ttaagtatct
    16381 agttcttgac tagatttaaa agagatttcg actagttatg tacctggagt ttggatatag
    16441 gaatgtgttg tggtaacgaa atgtaagggg gaggaaagaa aaagtcggtc aagaggtaac
    16501 tctaagtcgg ccattccttt ttgggaggcg ctaaccataa acggcatggt cgacttagag
    16561 ttagctcagg gaatttaggg agttatctgc gaccactgga ctctcaggct ttccattggg
    16621 gtactaacat agccatcaaa tgccggcccg tgtttaatct cctcgagatg gctgggctca
    16681 catgcgttct actcaaaaac tcttatacct aggccctctc ccaatcgtgt atgtttggac
    16741 cttcctctct cacactttgg ataacatcaa gcatac
//
