# Supplementary material for: Toward sustainable food preservatives: high-level production of sorbic acid in engineered Saccharomyces cerevisiae
Source: Nat Commun. 2026 Apr 21;17:5492. doi: 10.1038/s41467-026-72163-8 (PMC13284220; doi:10.1038/s41467-026-72163-8)
Supplement: Supplementary file 7 — Source data [file 41467_2026_72163_MOESM7_ESM.zip › Plasmid_Sequences/gb files/pJB125(pMSR+DE).gb]

LOCUS       Exported               18415 bp DNA     circular SYN 19-MAR-2026
DEFINITION  synthetic circular DNA
ACCESSION   .
VERSION     .
KEYWORDS    pMSR
SOURCE      synthetic DNA construct
  ORGANISM  synthetic DNA construct
REFERENCE   1  (bases 1 to 18415)
  AUTHORS   .
  TITLE     Direct Submission
  JOURNAL   Exported Mar 19, 2026 from SnapGene 6.0.2
            https://www.snapgene.com
COMMENT     1. delete [6500-9411 (SwaI-pyrG)]
            2. insert [riboB primer FW-riboB primer RV (riboB)]
            3. insert SwaI site [AAAT] at 6500
FEATURES             Location/Qualifiers
     source          1..18415
                     /mol_type="other DNA"
                     /organism="synthetic DNA construct"
     misc_feature    1..2277
                     /label=AMA1 ori for Aspergillus
     misc_feature    2278..2631
                     /label=AMA1 ori for Aspergillus
                     /label=AMA1 ori for Aspergillus(2)
     promoter        3383..4435
                     /label=gpdA-5' promoter
                     /label=gpdA-5'
     primer_bind     4375..4395
                     /label=pYTRseqF
     CDS             join(4440..4569,4623..6166)
                     /codon_start=1
                     /gene="input.path1.gene209"
                     /product="cytochrome P450 catalyzes the oxidation of 
                     organic species by molecular oxygen, by the oxidative 
                     addition of atomic oxygen into an unactivated C-H or C-C 
                     bond"
                     /label=D:P450
                     /translation="MHQQFFFGHSPQQRGQQVDTSNFETLQQLKSSLGKSFGIAEPNSV
                     LFHHKDDGTLDSINAIKACPGPVELRVSPNKSILEPPGPRALPLVGNHYELYPDPLGNL
                     DRLFARYGPIVKTVNMGTTIYQTNDPAIARFVLREGAEFTKTTSDPSHPLYYMQHQLSL
                     FTCDSDSPAFQVSHKFVPPALSPRAVAHHTPLIQAAARSIFPVLDRFATRDEAFHVYQF
                     MFKLAGQVIWRVVVNQDLEHFASVDTQPHKTIRVLGEWLHLMKKTSLRPRWYGSLPFGD
                     PAKLRAAQRELWEDVEKAVDECTRSDNGDLPLSDPAASLRASCMADFLARARDEKGEAL
                     PRDIMISNVVILLGAGFTTSASLLSWCIYSLVKYPGNQERLLQEIIDHGGDGERAWAYD
                     EVHALEFLDCFVKEVQRLHNPSFQTARNARQDVVVPGGYLIPKGSIVIPCFPSLHKNPA
                     HWDNPLRFEPDRWAGGELAGKLNRKGLYTPFAAGRRGCVGLNLALMEVKTVLVELVYRY
                     HFEDASREPIVYDPEFLVTRPINFYAAPTRRTEWPSPSKA"
     misc_feature    6401..7344
                     /label=AmyB_5'
     CDS             join(7349..7439,7489..8039)
                     /codon_start=1
                     /gene="input.path1.gene208"
                     /product="cytochrome b5-like heme/steroid binding 
                     domain-containing protein similar to Arabidopsis thaliana 
                     steroid-binding proteins"
                     /label=E:cytochrome b5-like heme
                     /translation="MASLTTTTVTLGQLGQHKTRQDLWVAVHGKVYDLTAFAADHPGGI
                     DVLLECAGDDATEPFDYAGHTNDAFAVMAKYKVGSLEGSNENDGAASADSANHAATKTG
                     KPNSAKPITGLSNMNKTLISALFAACGLALVFRHGRTIASGLAATSAHLTSTKDANAGW
                     STSQAFYGGLSVSSLFAILSYALLYQQWHKTLPGERNVFTYPSVIPRRKA"
     primer_bind     7385..7404
                     /label=E-R
     primer_bind     complement(7811..7830)
                     /label=CXE
     primer_bind     complement(7891..7910)
                     /label=E-F
     misc_feature    complement(8044..10458)
                     /label=riboB
     misc_feature    8044..8069
                     /label=riboB primer FW
     primer_bind     complement(8103..8122)
                     /label=pYTRseqR
     misc_feature    8628..9944
                     /label=AfriboB-orf
     misc_feature    complement(10434..10458)
                     /label=riboB primer RV
     misc_feature    10492..11352
                     /label=AmpR
     misc_feature    11447..12129
                     /label=ColE1 ori
     misc_feature    12497..12517
                     /label=M13_rev
     rep_origin      complement(12530..13501)
                     /direction=LEFT
                     /label=2micron2_origin
     promoter        14142..14355
                     /label=URA3_promoter
     CDS             14357..15160
                     /codon_start=1
                     /gene="URA3"
                     /label=URA3
                     /note="Orf frame 3"
                     /translation="MSKATYKERAATHPSPVAAKLFNIMHEKQTNLCASLDVRTTKELL
                     ELVEALGPKICLLKTHVDILTDFSMEGTVKPLKALSAKYNFLLFEDRKFADIGNTVKLQ
                     YSAGVYRIAEWADITNAHGVVGPGIVSGLKQAAEEVTKEPRGLLMLAELSCKGSLSTGE
                     YTKGTVDIAKSDKDFVIGFIAQRDMGGRDEGYDWLIMTPGVGLDDKGDALGQQYRTVDD
                     VVSTGSDIIIVGRGLFAKGRDAKVEGERYRKAGWEAYLRRCGQQN"
     gene            14357..15157
                     /gene="URA3"
                     /label=URA3
                     /label=URA3(1)
     misc_feature    15423..15425
                     /label=SmaI
     misc_feature    15424..15429
                     /label=KpnI
     misc_feature    15442..15459
                     /label=M13_fw
     misc_feature    15799..18415
                     /label=AMA1 ori for Aspergillus
                     /label=AMA1 ori for Aspergillus(1)
ORIGIN
        1 ctgcagattt tgacctagtt aacaaggcac atcatgctat cacttccaac actcttgctg
       61 agcgcgttct gccttgcctt tctggttcta cgaagtatcc agtcccgcct gcaacgccgc
      121 agaaacgcca aaaggtgggg ttgtcaaccg ccagctagag ctccatcggg attctttggc
      181 attccgccgt tcctcggtgg tcgcagataa ctccctaaat tccctgagct aactctaagt
      241 cgaccatgcc gtttatggtt agcgcctccc aaaaaggaat ggccgactta gagttacctc
      301 ttgaccgact ttttctttcc tcccccttac atttcgttac cacaacacat tcctatatcc
      361 aaactccagg tacataacta gtcgaaatct cttttaaatc tagtcaagaa ctagatactt
      421 aaccttcata ctgcttagag atagcctttg aagctcttat ttcgctcttt gtctcactct
      481 caccttcctc ctcctcctcc aatccttttt gctcgggact agtccaagac tagtcaacga
      541 ttagtatgcc gagcattcgc gataacgatc tccgaaagtc cccagagtac tgtcactatc
      601 tcgaggcagt taaggacggg gagcttacgc tgccggattt caagatagta agccgacccg
      661 actagcttta agcctagtta ctgactagtc cacaggacga caatggcgtg cctgatatcc
      721 atccatatga agtctactgc cgagtgaagg gatgcctcaa gcgtacagtg agtctactgc
      781 tatactagtt tctgactagt tattaactag ttgacaggtt ccctctgcca acagaaacat
      841 attggtcaag cacttgaagg acaagaactc ccacggcatg gagtttacat tgcacaatgg
      901 acctcccact atgaaggaac tgatggaggc caaaggcaag tcctatctag attacttggt
      961 gactagtccc tgactagtca agtagcatgg tatgaaggct tgtttgaagg cactgttctc
     1021 ccaaccccga ctcctaccaa gaagcgcaag cgagctgcgt aagtttctgt gagtctaact
     1081 agtgtattag ctaatatata gcagcaccaa gtccaaggac cacaatacta agggtgtcga
     1141 gaattcgtga gtttcttctc ccatttcaac tagtccttga ctagtcacta actactttgc
     1201 agcaacgagg gtgaagctgg aaatgatcag gacaatggcg agggcccgta agtacagcca
     1261 ttcaatgcag actagttgct aactaatctg tgactagttc aagtggtccg tacgccgtgc
     1321 atacccctgt gactggtagg aatttgagca agcctgtctt gccgcgcgat gagaaaggaa
     1381 aggcaagtta cattcagccc cgtacctagg atcagtgcta atttataacc tctagccact
     1441 ctttatgcag atccgccgtg agggtagcaa ggcagctaaa tcagctggtg agaaaggaac
     1501 cataccctgc aagacctgtc gcaacgcaaa gggcaaaggt aagctatcca agctagtttg
     1561 ggactagatt ctaactagtc tcagcaccgt gtggttcaaa gccatattgc gagttttggc
     1621 gctttttctc atcgattgac gaggcaaagg gagcgagtat gcaacctcgt aagtcagact
     1681 cagacaaaga ccaactagtt attgaccagt cttctagaag gctctgttgt ggatcttgag
     1741 gccctggaga gttcctccaa caatccggag acaagcaagt cctcgtcgga ctagtcacta
     1801 actagactct aactagttgc agacatggat aatgcaaaag agacaagcaa tgaagaaagt
     1861 ggtaagacat ttctcctttg tggttctgga ctagtctttg actagtcaca gtcttaaaca
     1921 aggaaaatga gcatgaaaat gaggaggaaa aggctgctga gcccgaggaa gtgcagggtg
     1981 atggcagaca tggtaggtta ataccttgtt agttattgct agtcactgac tagtcaataa
     2041 ctagtctctg aacaccttgc aatcactccg tttgcgcagc tgaacagtgg tgaggataat
     2101 agtagtaagt tattctagct tcagagttat aggagactag atactaacta gtattagttg
     2161 caactaacct ggatctcaga gactttggcc tcaatctaga atctatctag ttgtcaacta
     2221 gactgtggta tcattgtctt ttattttcct agtcctggaa ctagcttcta actagtctcc
     2281 ctaatatgtg gctgtcttgt tttttttttt tgtttcccta cccggatatc tagtcccctt
     2341 ctaggttctg ttaacctctc gggctctgat ttagtttaac gcaaacctga gattagtttc
     2401 taactagtct ctaggttttc tatccacctt taattgtaat aataaataca agcaacgttt
     2461 atacgtcaaa agcatttata aacttttacc ctaaagtagc ttgcttgtgt gtttagttta
     2521 taattagtct cttattaatt tgatgtaggt aagcccgcca caaatatata tttttaacaa
     2581 gataccgtgg aaaaacttcg tgctatcaca aaacagtata caaaaaataa gctnnnnnnn
     2641 nnnnnnnnnn nnnnnnnnnn nnnnnnnnnn nnnnnnnnnn nnnnnnnnnn nnnnnnnnnn
     2701 nnnnnnnnnn nnnnnnnnnn nnnnnnnnnn nnnnnnnnnn nnnnnnnnnn nnnnnnnnnn
     2761 nnnnnnnnnn ncctttgacg ttggagtcca cgttctttaa tagtggactc ttgttccaaa
     2821 ctggaacaac actcaactct atctcgggct attcttttga tttataaggg attttgccga
     2881 tttcggtcta ttggttaaaa aatgagctga tttaacaaaa atttaacgcg aattttaaca
     2941 aaatggggtg acgatgagcc gctcttgcat ctttgtttgt attatactgt ctttcttgtt
     3001 acacataatt attctagaat gccccaccgt tacatacggg acacagccat ttacatatgc
     3061 atgtggatta cgagctaacg agttcattca aatctcagaa ctatcacata atcatcattc
     3121 ccctatcgtc aaagaccgta agacaaatcc ggttcatgca ctgaacccat tcgggtagtg
     3181 agtcatttac tcagcacact cgcgctgacg ctcgtcgaac accttcaatg cctcctcggc
     3241 agccttgaca ccactgagaa ccatggcacc gaaggtaggg cccatgcggt taaagccatc
     3301 aatttcagac agctccatac cgccgattat caagccctta gtaacctcgc gggtgttctt
     3361 gacgatggca tcctgcggcc gcactccggt gaattgattt gggtgacggg agagacccaa
     3421 gaggggccag aataataaga atggggaagg cgaaggtacc gcctttgggg tccagccacg
     3481 cgactccaac atggaggggc actggactaa cattattcca gcaccgggat cacgggccga
     3541 aagcggcaag gccgcgcact gcccctcttt ttgggtgaaa gagctggcag taacttaact
     3601 gtactttctg gagtgaataa tactactact atgaaagacc gcgatgggcc gatagtagta
     3661 gttacttcca ttacatcatc tcatccgccc ggttcctcgc ctccgcggca gtctacgggt
     3721 aggatcgtag caaaaacccg ggggatagac ccgtcgtccc gagctggagt tccgtataac
     3781 ctaggtagaa ggtatcaatt gaacccgaac aactggcaaa acattctcga gatcgtagga
     3841 gtgagtaccc ggcgtgatgg agggggagca cgctcattgg tccgtacggc agctgccgag
     3901 ggggagcagg agatccaaat atcgtgagtc tcctgctttg cccggtgtat gaaaccggaa
     3961 aggactgctg gggaactggg gagcggcgca agccgggaat cccagctgac aattgaccca
     4021 tcctcatgcc gtggcagagc ttgaggtagc ttttgccccg tctgtctccc cggtgtgcgc
     4081 attcgactgg gcgcggcatc tgtgcctcct ccaggagcgg aggacccagt agtaagtagg
     4141 cctgacctgg tcgttgcgtc agtccagagg ttccctcccc tacccttttt ctacttcccc
     4201 tcccccgccg ctcaactttt ctttcccttt tactttctct ctctcttcct cttcatccat
     4261 cctctcttca tcacttccct cttcccttca tccaattcat cttccaagtg agtcttcctc
     4321 cccatctgtc cctccatctt tcccatcatc atctcccctc ccagctcctc ccctcctctc
     4381 gtctcctcac gaagcttgac taaccattac cccgccacat agacacatct aaacaattta
     4441 tgcaccaaca attcttcttt ggtcatagtc cccaacagcg gggacaacaa gtcgacacat
     4501 cgaattttga aactcttcag cagctcaagt cgagcctcgg aaagtccttt ggcattgccg
     4561 agcccaactg tgagtcttga cgcaatcaga ttgtcggttt tcagatgcta acacgagaaa
     4621 agctgtcctg ttccatcaca aagatgacgg aactctggac tccatcaacg ccatcaaggc
     4681 atgtcccggc cctgtggagc tacgagtgtc cccaaacaag tccatcctgg agcctcccgg
     4741 cccccgggct cttcccctgg tcggcaacca ctatgagctc tatcccgacc cgctgggcaa
     4801 tctggaccgc ctctttgcga ggtacggccc cattgtcaag acggtcaaca tgggaaccac
     4861 aatataccag acaaacgacc cggccattgc gcgcttcgtg ctgcgcgagg gcgccgagtt
     4921 caccaagacg acgtcggacc cctcccaccc gctgtactac atgcagcacc agctctccct
     4981 cttcacctgc gacagcgact cgcccgcctt ccaggtctcg cacaagttcg tgccgccggc
     5041 gctgtcgccg cgcgccgtcg cccaccacac gcccctgatc caggcggccg cgcggtccat
     5101 cttccccgtg ctggaccgct tcgccacgcg cgacgaggcc ttccacgtct accagttcat
     5161 gttcaagctg gccggccagg tcatctggcg cgtggttgtc aaccaggacc tggagcactt
     5221 tgcgagcgtc gacacccagc cgcacaagac gatccgcgtg ctaggcgagt ggctgcacct
     5281 catgaagaag acgagcctgc ggcccaggtg gtacggcagc ctgccgtttg gcgaccccgc
     5341 gaagctgcgc gcggcgcaga gggagctctg ggaggacgtg gagaaggctg tggacgagtg
     5401 cacgcgctcg gacaacggcg atctgccgct ctcggacccg gcggcctcgc tgcgcgcctc
     5461 gtgcatggcc gacttcctgg cccgggcgcg cgacgaaaag ggcgaggccc tgccgcgtga
     5521 cattatgatc tccaacgtcg tcatcctgct cggcgcaggc ttcaccacta gcgcgtcgct
     5581 gctctcgtgg tgcatctact cgctcgtcaa gtaccccggc aaccaggagc gcctcctcca
     5641 ggagattatt gaccatggcg gcgacggcga acgcgcctgg gcctacgacg aggttcacgc
     5701 cctcgagttc ctcgactgct tcgtcaagga ggtccagcgg ctgcacaacc ccagcttcca
     5761 gacggcgcgc aacgcccggc aggacgtggt cgtgccggga ggttacctca tccccaaggg
     5821 ctccatcgtc atcccctgct tcccgagcct gcacaagaac ccggcccact gggacaaccc
     5881 gctgcggttc gagccggacc gttgggcagg aggcgagctg gccggcaagc tgaaccgcaa
     5941 ggggctgtac acgccgtttg cggcgggacg gcgtggctgc gtagggttga acctggcgct
     6001 gatggaggtc aagacggtgc ttgttgagtt ggtctatcgc tatcactttg aggacgcgtc
     6061 gcgggagccg attgtgtatg acccggagtt tctggtgact cgaccaatta atttctacgc
     6121 tgcaccgacg aggaggaccg agtggccttc tccgtccaag gcgtaggagg gaatgagaca
     6181 gagtttcttt tcaatgctgt gtgctagcca gcctgagaga tgttgttcag aatgaaagtg
     6241 attattactc tatctgttaa tattcgtcaa accgtatgaa atctatattg tgtgtcccct
     6301 caggatccgc cttttggtgt agatgcaggt gtaggtgtag gtgcaagtgt aggtgtaggt
     6361 ggctgtccag ggtaagatcc aaatgttggc ctgcaaagtc gattaaaggt gccgaacgag
     6421 ctataaatga tataacaata ttaaagcatt aattagagca atatcaggcc gcgcacgaaa
     6481 ggcaacttaa aaagcgaaag cgctctacta aacagattac ttttgaaaaa ggcacatcag
     6541 tatttaaagc ccgaatcctt attaagcgcc gaaatcaggc agataaagcc atacaggcag
     6601 atagacctct acctattaaa tcggcttcta ggcgcgctcc atctaaatgt tctggctgtg
     6661 gtgtacaggg gcataaaatt acgcactacc cgaatcgata gaactactca tttttatata
     6721 gaagtcagaa ttcatggtgt tttgatcatt ttaaattttt atatggcggg tggtgggcaa
     6781 ctcgcttgcg cgggcaactc gcttaccgat tacgttaggg ctgatattta cgtaaaaatc
     6841 gtcaagggat gcaagaccaa agtagtaaaa ccccggagtc aacagcatcc aagcccaagt
     6901 ccttcacgga gaaaccccag cgtccacatc acgagcgaag gaccacctct aggcatcgga
     6961 cgcaccatcc aattagaagc agcaaagcga aacagcccaa gaaaaaggtc ggcccgtcgg
     7021 ccttttctgc aacgctgatc acgggcagcg atccaaccaa caccctccag agtgactagg
     7081 ggcggaaatt taaagggatt aatttccact caaccacaaa tcacagtcgt ccccggtatt
     7141 gtcctgcaga atgcaattta aactcttctg cgaatcgctt ggattccccg cccctggccg
     7201 tagagcttaa agtatgtccc ttgtcgatgc gatgtatcac aacatataaa tactagcaag
     7261 ggatgccatg cttggaggat agcaaccgac aacatcacat caagctctcc cttctctgaa
     7321 caataaaccc cacagaaggc atttatttat ggcttccctc actaccacca ctgtgaccct
     7381 aggccaacta ggccagcaca agacccgtca agatttgtgg gttgctgtgc acggcaaagg
     7441 taagaataga tccatggatc acctagaggc gatgctaatc tgtatcagtg tacgatttga
     7501 ctgcatttgc agcggaccat cctggtggca tcgacgttct tctagaatgc gctggcgatg
     7561 atgctacgga gccatttgac tacgcagggc acacaaacga cgcctttgca gtcatggcaa
     7621 agtacaaggt tggaagcctg gaggggagca acgaaaacga cggcgctgca tctgcggaca
     7681 gtgcgaacca tgccgcaacc aagactggca aacccaactc ggctaagcca ataactggcc
     7741 tgtccaacat gaacaagacg ctcatttcag ctctttttgc cgcctgcggg cttgctttgg
     7801 tcttccgaca cgggagaacc attgcgtctg ggctggcggc tacctcggcc cacctcacgt
     7861 ccaccaagga cgccaatgct ggctggagta cttcacaggc gttctatggc gggctctccg
     7921 tgtcgtcgct atttgcgata ctgagctatg ctttgctgta ccagcagtgg cacaagacgc
     7981 tgccggggga aagaaatgtg tttacatatc cgagcgtcat cccaaggcgg aaagcctaga
     8041 aattggatga ctccctttcg atgataccct ttagcagaag tgttcttaaa ttgcgggaag
     8101 aggccgttca ggagtctggc tcgtttgatc acatgggatt aaaatatggt gttgaggctg
     8161 ggatatttta tgttttgtct cttgcgcttc gatatcaaca gattgacaat aatgaataac
     8221 tatctacgga ctatgaatgc agctcgatct actccgtatt tagtcgggca atctcccgta
     8281 gaagatgcta gactgcgctg aaagactagg cacagttaat tgccgcggat cacgtcaggc
     8341 ctgacaaatg acaggtggac cttcatgtaa tcgcacgatg agtcagcgcc tcttctcccc
     8401 cgccgacttg cagctgcgga tgtcccgagg agccgaacat tgaatctatc ccaagagtga
     8461 ctgaaatatg attgcaatcg tcgtcttttt cttgcagaga atgtggtgag gtgatcaatc
     8521 gtgtttttct tcatatatta tattctgtaa tgatcatact ttgttgagat acccgtctct
     8581 aaaattgtac tttcgcctcc ctcctccctc tcaagtccgt catcgcaatg tcgaatttac
     8641 cgtcccatgc ttctccgtct tttggggcgc aaacgcctac cacgccgcag cccgtcgacg
     8701 agctttctct caagtcgaac atcacatcag cccctgcgtt acactccaga ttagacgaac
     8761 tccgagatga gacttccagc cagatcagca gcatagacac tgaccgcggg gacatgaccc
     8821 ctgcggttcc cgcatcatta ctctccccat ccttcactcc tccagcaacc cccgggggct
     8881 cgatcaatac cgcggagctg cttcaacaga cccaattagc tggcgcacgg caagggtcaa
     8941 cacatactaa gcccccgagg ttgctttctc gtcttcccaa tgtcgaatgt atcgtccgcg
     9001 ctcggatacc cacgacaact ggcgcggaga tgtttcttca cctgtaccac aatgacttag
     9061 acaacaaaga gcatttggcg attgtgtttg gaaatacaat tcgaagcaga agcttggaca
     9121 agatccggcc tggagagacg gagatggatc gcatgatccg tggcgcgtat gtcgggaaac
     9181 tccgaccggg ccgtgtgagc agctggtatg acgaggagaa agctgaagag gccgccagtc
     9241 cggaagctgg cggcgctgta tccagtccgc acacactgcc gcgaagtagc ctcaaggagg
     9301 cacctcttgt gagaatccat tcggagtgct acactggtga gacggcttgg tctgcacgct
     9361 gcgactgcgg cgagcagctc gatgaagcag ctcgcctcat gtcgctgcct atggaaacgt
     9421 tggcagaggc tgcgtcaccg ccggatgggg cggtaccgtc aaatgctgct ggaggtgtaa
     9481 ttgtgtacct gcgccaagaa ggacgaggca ttgggctggg cgagaaactg aaagcgtaca
     9541 atcttcagga tctgggatca gacacggtgg aagccaatct cctgcttcgc caccctgcgg
     9601 atgcaagaag ttatggatta gctacggcga tcctggtgga tcttggtcta gggattgact
     9661 cgaatccgca cggcatccga ctactcacga ataacccgga caagattcga gcggttgagg
     9721 gacccaaccg agaagtggtg gtgaaagagc gggtgccgat ggtgccattg gcatggagat
     9781 cgggtggaaa gatgggaatc aagagttccg aggtcgaagg gtatctgaga acgaaggtat
     9841 gtcgacaatc tatctcttgc aagctagctt attttctcat cattcttaaa caatgtctca
     9901 ctctctcctc gcagatatcg aaaatgggcc atttgctcca atgaacctat cccctttcgg
     9961 ttagtaacct tgtgctggaa gtacgccttc ctgcttttgg acttagccaa gtcgacacgg
    10021 tgtatgctcg tcacactcat gtaacggttc tgcagcgcaa acgttctggt cacgttattc
    10081 gcttttgtcc attttgtctt tttgtgcggt acataaacta gaggattagc gcactttgta
    10141 catgatgttc ccgacatgtc acattaggcc tcgattggtc aaaataatcc ctctctaacc
    10201 tctggttcgc atactcttaa atgcagctct agtctctaga cggactagtt cctcctgcag
    10261 tggatgtctg acgagtgtct gcaaggaccg ttttccgtgt ccagttagtt ccaatcaccc
    10321 ggatatcggc gagacgtcgg ccgattgaga tcactgagtc aatggcgttg agtggcaatt
    10381 aatatatctg gatgcctaga atcctataaa ttgggaaaac tagagacccc ggtctatcgt
    10441 ggtggcagtg cgtcatttcc gtaatcaatt gcccattgaa aaaggaagag tatgagtatt
    10501 caacatttcc gtgtcgccct tattcccttt tttgcggcat tttgccttcc tgtttttgct
    10561 cacccagaaa cgctggtgaa agtaaaagat gctgaagatc agttgggtgc acgagtgggt
    10621 tacatcgaac tggatctcaa cagcggtaag atccttgaga gttttcgccc cgaagaacgt
    10681 tttccaatga tgagcacttt taaagttctg ctatgtggcg cggtattatc ccgtattgac
    10741 gccgggcaag agcaactcgg tcgccgcata cactattctc agaatgactt ggttgagtac
    10801 tcaccagtca cagaaaagca tcttacggat ggcatgacag taagagaatt atgcagtgct
    10861 gccataacca tgagtgataa cactgcggcc aacttacttc tgacaacgat cggaggaccg
    10921 aaggagctaa ccgctttttt gcacaacatg ggggatcatg taactcgcct tgatcgttgg
    10981 gaaccggagc tgaatgaagc cataccaaac gacgagcgtg acaccacgat gcctgtagca
    11041 atggcaacaa cgttgcgcaa actattaact ggcgaactac ttactctagc ttcccggcaa
    11101 caattaatag actggatgga ggcggataaa gttgcaggac cacttctgcg ctcggccctt
    11161 ccggctggct ggtttattgc tgataaatct ggagccggtg agcgtgggtc tcgcggtatc
    11221 attgcagcac tggggccaga tggtaagccc tcccgtatcg tagttatcta cacgacgggg
    11281 agtcaggcaa ctatggatga acgaaataga cagatcgctg agataggtgc ctcactgatt
    11341 aagcattggt aactgtcaga ccaagtttac tcatatatac tttagattga tttaaaactt
    11401 catttttaat ttaaaaggat ctaggtgaag atcctttttg ataatctcat gaccaaaatc
    11461 ccttaacgtg agttttcgtt ccactgagcg tcagaccccg tagaaaagat caaaggatct
    11521 tcttgagatc ctttttttct gcgcgtaatc tgctgcttgc aaacaaaaaa accaccgcta
    11581 ccagcggtgg tttgtttgcc ggatcaagag ctaccaactc tttttccgaa ggtaactggc
    11641 ttcagcagag cgcagatacc aaatactgtt cttctagtgt agccgtagtt aggccaccac
    11701 ttcaagaact ctgtagcacc gcctacatac ctcgctctgc taatcctgtt accagtggct
    11761 gctgccagtg gcgataagtc gtgtcttacc gggttggact caagacgata gttaccggat
    11821 aaggcgcagc ggtcgggctg aacggggggt tcgtgcacac agcccagctt ggagcgaacg
    11881 acctacaccg aactgagata cctacagcgt gagctatgag aaagcgccac gcttcccgaa
    11941 gggagaaagg cggacaggta tccggtaagc ggcagggtcg gaacaggaga gcgcacgagg
    12001 gagcttccag ggggaaacgc ctggtatctt tatagtcctg tcgggtttcg ccacctctga
    12061 cttgagcgtc gatttttgtg atgctcgtca ggggggcgga gcctatggaa aaacgccagc
    12121 aacgcggcct ttttacggtt cctggccttt tgctggcctt ttgctcacat gttctttcct
    12181 gcgttatccc ctgattctgt ggataaccgt attaccgcct ttgagtgagc tgataccgct
    12241 cgccgcagcc gaacgaccga gcgcagcgag tcagtgagcg aggaagcgga agagcgccca
    12301 atacgcaaac cgcctctccc cgcgcgttgg ccgattcatt aatgcagctg gcacgacagg
    12361 tttcccgact ggaaagcggg cagtgagcgc aacgcaatta atgtgagtta gctcactcat
    12421 taggcacccc aggctttaca ctttatgctt ccggctcgta tgttgtgtgg aattgtgagc
    12481 ggataacaat ttcacacagg aaacagctat gaccatgatt acgccactga acgaagcatc
    12541 tgtgcttcat tttgtagaac aaaaatgcaa cgcgagagcg ctaatttttc aaacaaagaa
    12601 tctgagctgc atttttacag aacagaaatg caacgcgaaa gcgctatttt accaacgaag
    12661 aatctgtgct tcatttttgt aaaacaaaaa tgcaacgcga gagcgctaat ttttcaaaca
    12721 aagaatctga gctgcatttt tacagaacag aaatgcaacg cgagagcgct attttaccaa
    12781 caaagaatct atacttcttt tttgttctac aaaaatgcat cccgagagcg ctatttttct
    12841 aacaaagcat cttagattac tttttttctc ctttgtgcgc tctataatgc agtctcttga
    12901 taactttttg cactgtaggt ccgttaaggt tagaagaagg ctactttggt gtctattttc
    12961 tcttccataa aaaaagcctg actccacttc ccgcgtttac tgattactag cgaagctgcg
    13021 ggtgcatttt ttcaagataa aggcatcccc gattatattc tataccgatg tggattgcgc
    13081 atactttgtg aacagaaagt gatagcgttg atgattcttc attggtcaga aaattatgaa
    13141 cggtttcttc tattttgtct ctatatacta cgtataggaa atgtttacat tttcgtattg
    13201 ttttcgattc actctatgaa tagttcttac tacaattttt ttgtctaaag agtaatacta
    13261 gagataaaca taaaaaatgt agaggtcgag tttagatgca agttcaagga gcgaaaggtg
    13321 gatgggtagg ttatataggg atatagcaca gagatatata gcaaagagat acttttgagc
    13381 aatgtttgtg gaagcggtat tcgcaatatt ttagtagctc gttacagtcc ggtgcgtttt
    13441 tggttttttg aaagtgcgtc ttcagagcgc ttttggtttt caaaagcgct ctgaagttcc
    13501 tatactttct agagaatagg aacttcggaa taggaacttc aaagcgtttc cgaaaacgag
    13561 cgcttccgaa aatgcaacgc gagctgcgca catacagctc actgttcacg tcgcacctat
    13621 atctgcgtgt tgcctgtata tatatataca tgagaagaac ggcatagtgc gtgtttatgc
    13681 ttaaatgcgt acttatatgc gtctatttat gtaggatgaa aggtagtcta gtacctcctg
    13741 tgatattatc ccattccatg cggggtatcg tatgcttcct tcagcactac cctttagctg
    13801 ttctatatgc tgccactcct caattggatt agtctcatcc ttcaatgcta tcatttcctt
    13861 tgatattgga tcatactaag aaaccattat tatcatgaca ttaacctata aaaataggcg
    13921 tatcacgagg ccctttcgtc tcgcgcgttt cggtgatgac ggtgaaaacc tctgacacat
    13981 gcagctcccg gagacggtca cagcttgtct gtaagcggat gccgggagca gacaagcccg
    14041 tcagggcgcg tcagcgggtg ttggcgggtg tcggggctgg cttaactatg cggcatcaga
    14101 gcagattgta ctgagagtgc accataccac agcttttcaa ttcaattcat catttttttt
    14161 ttattctttt ttttgatttc ggtttctttg aaattttttt gattcggtaa tctccgaaca
    14221 gaaggaagaa cgaaggaagg agcacagact tagattggta tatatacgca tatgtagtgt
    14281 tgaagaaaca tgaaattgcc cagtattctt aacccaactg cacagaacaa aaacctgcag
    14341 gaaacgaaga taaatcatgt cgaaagctac atataaggaa cgtgctgcta ctcatcctag
    14401 tcctgttgct gccaagctat ttaatatcat gcacgaaaag caaacaaact tgtgtgcttc
    14461 attggatgtt cgtaccacca aggaattact ggagttagtt gaagcattag gtcccaaaat
    14521 ttgtttacta aaaacacatg tggatatctt gactgatttt tccatggagg gcacagttaa
    14581 gccgctaaag gcattatccg ccaagtacaa ttttttactc ttcgaagaca gaaaatttgc
    14641 tgacattggt aatacagtca aattgcagta ctctgcgggt gtatacagaa tagcagaatg
    14701 ggcagacatt acgaatgcac acggtgtggt gggcccaggt attgttagcg gtttgaagca
    14761 ggcggcagaa gaagtaacaa aggaacctag aggccttttg atgttagcag aattgtcatg
    14821 caagggctcc ctatctactg gagaatatac taagggtact gttgacattg cgaagagcga
    14881 caaagatttt gttatcggct ttattgctca aagagacatg ggtggaagag atgaaggtta
    14941 cgattggttg attatgacac ccggtgtggg tttagatgac aagggagacg cattgggtca
    15001 acagtataga accgtggatg atgtggtctc tacaggatct gacattatta ttgttggaag
    15061 aggactattt gcaaagggaa gggatgctaa ggtagagggt gaacgttaca gaaaagcagg
    15121 ctgggaagca tatttgagaa gatgcggcca gcaaaactaa aaaactgtat tataagtaaa
    15181 tgcatgtata ctaaactcac aaattagagc ttcaatttaa ttatatcagt tattacccta
    15241 tgcggtgtga aataccgcac agatgcgtaa ggagaaaata ccgcatcagg aaattgtaaa
    15301 cgttaatatt ttgttaaaat tcgcgttaaa tttttgttaa atcagctcat tttttaacca
    15361 ataggccgaa atcggcaaaa tcccttataa atcaaaagaa tagaccgaga tagggttgag
    15421 tggggtaccg agctcgaatt cactggccgt cgttttacaa cgtcgtgact gggaaaaccc
    15481 tggcgttacc caacttaatc gccttgcagc acatccccct ttcgccagct ggcgtaatag
    15541 cgaagaggcc cgcaccgatc gcccttccca acagttgcgc agcctgaatg gcgaatggcg
    15601 cctgatgcgg tattttctcc ttacgcatct gtgcggtatt tcacaccgca tannnnnnnn
    15661 nnnnnnnnnn nnnnnnnnnn nnnnnnnnnn nnnnnnnnnn nnnnnnnnnn nnnnnnnnnn
    15721 nnnnnnnnnn nnnnnnnnnn nnnnnnntnn nnnnnnnnnn nnnnnnnnnn nnnnnnnnnn
    15781 nnnnnnnnnn nnnncgccag cttatttttt gtatactgtt ttgtgatagc acgaagtttt
    15841 tccacggtat cttgttaaaa atatatattt gtggcgggct tacctacatc aaattaataa
    15901 gagactaatt ataaactaaa cacacaagca agctacttta gggtaaaagt ttataaatgc
    15961 ttttgacgta taaacgttgc ttgtatttat tattacaatt aaaggtggat agaaaaccta
    16021 gagactagtt agaaactaat ctcaggtttg cgttaaacta aatcagagcc cgagaggtta
    16081 acagaaccta gaaggggact agatatccgg gtagggaaac aaaaaaaaaa aacaagacag
    16141 ccacatatta gggagactag ttagaagcta gttccaggac taggaaaata aaagacaatg
    16201 ataccacagt ctagttgaca actagataga ttctagattg aggccaaagt ctctgagatc
    16261 caggttagtt gcaactaata ctagttagta tctagtctcc tataactctg aagctagaat
    16321 aacttactac tattatcctc accactgttc agctgcgcaa acggagtgat tgcaaggtgt
    16381 tcagagacta gttattgact agtcagtgac tagcaataac taacaaggta ttaacctacc
    16441 atgtctgcca tcaccctgca cttcctcggg ctcagcagcc ttttcctcct cattttcatg
    16501 ctcattttcc ttgtttaaga ctgtgactag tcaaagacta gtccagaacc acaaaggaga
    16561 aatgtcttac cactttcttc attgcttgtc tcttttgcat tatccatgtc tgcaactagt
    16621 tagagtctag ttagtgacta gtccgacgag gacttgcttg tctccggatt gttggaggaa
    16681 ctctccaggg cctcaagatc cacaacagag ccttctagaa gactggtcaa taactagttg
    16741 gtctttgtct gagtctgact tacgaggttg catactcgct ccctttgcct cgtcaatcga
    16801 tgagaaaaag cgccaaaact cgcaatatgg ctttgaacca cacggtgctg agactagtta
    16861 gaatctagtc ccaaactagc ttggatagct tacctttgcc ctttgcgttg cgacaggtct
    16921 tgcagggtat ggttcctttc tcaccagctg atttagctgc cttgctaccc tcacggcgga
    16981 tctgcataaa gagtggctag aggttataaa ttagcactga tcctaggtac ggggctgaat
    17041 gtaacttgcc tttcctttct catcgcgcgg caagacaggc ttgctcaaat tcctaccagt
    17101 cacaggggta tgcacggcgt acggaccact tgaactagtc acagattagt tagcaactag
    17161 tctgcattga atggctgtac ttacgggccc tcgccattgt cctgatcatt tccagcttca
    17221 ccctcgttgc tgcaaagtag ttagtgacta gtcaaggact agttgaaatg ggagaagaaa
    17281 ctcacgaatt ctcgacaccc ttagtattgt ggtccttgga cttggtgctg ctatatatta
    17341 gctaatacac tagttagact cacagaaact tacgcagctc gcttgcgctt cttggtagga
    17401 gtcggggttg ggagaacagt gccttcaaac aagccttcat accatgctac ttgactagtc
    17461 agggactagt caccaagtaa tctagatagg acttgccttt ggcctccatc agttccttca
    17521 tagtgggagg tccattgtgc aatgtaaact ccatgccgtg ggagttcttg tccttcaagt
    17581 gcttgaccaa tatgtttctg ttggcagagg gaacctgtca actagttaat aactagtcag
    17641 aaactagtat agcagtagac tcactgtacg cttgaggcat cccttcactc ggcagtagac
    17701 ttcatatgga tggatatcag gcacgccatt gtcgtcctgt ggactagtca gtaactaggc
    17761 ttaaagctag tcgggtcggc ttactatctt gaaatccggc agcgtaagct ccccgtcctt
    17821 aactgcctcg agatagtgac agtactctgg ggactttcgg agatcgttat cgcgaatgct
    17881 cggcatacta atcgttgact agtcttggac tagtcccgag caaaaaggat tggaggagga
    17941 ggaggaaggt gagagtgaga caaagagcga aataagagct tcaaaggcta tctctaagca
    18001 gtatgaaggt taagtatcta gttcttgact agatttaaaa gagatttcga ctagttatgt
    18061 acctggagtt tggatatagg aatgtgttgt ggtaacgaaa tgtaaggggg aggaaagaaa
    18121 aagtcggtca agaggtaact ctaagtcggc cattcctttt tgggaggcgc taaccataaa
    18181 cggcatggtc gacttagagt tagctcaggg aatttaggga gttatctgcg accactggac
    18241 tctcaggctt tccattgggg tactaacata gccatcaaat gccggcccgt gtttaatctc
    18301 ctcgagatgg ctgggctcac atgcgttcta ctcaaaaact cttataccta ggccctctcc
    18361 caatcgtgta tgtttggacc ttcctctctc acactttgga taacatcaag catac
//
