# Supplementary material for: Toward sustainable food preservatives: high-level production of sorbic acid in engineered Saccharomyces cerevisiae
Source: Nat Commun. 2026 Apr 21;17:5492. doi: 10.1038/s41467-026-72163-8 (PMC13284220; doi:10.1038/s41467-026-72163-8)
Supplement: Supplementary file 7 — Source data [file 41467_2026_72163_MOESM7_ESM.zip › Plasmid_Sequences/gb files/pJB140(pMSP+BC).gb]

LOCUS       Exported               19558 bp DNA     circular SYN 23-APR-2024
DEFINITION  synthetic circular DNA
ACCESSION   .
VERSION     .
KEYWORDS    pMSP
SOURCE      synthetic DNA construct
  ORGANISM  synthetic DNA construct
REFERENCE   1  (bases 1 to 19558)
  AUTHORS   .
  TITLE     Direct Submission
  JOURNAL   Exported Mar 19, 2026 from SnapGene 6.0.2
            https://www.snapgene.com
COMMENT     delete [ATG An11g00350-pyrG] (5771 bp)
            insert [ATG An11g00320-PyroA (same as pKW10011)]
            23 base sequence changed based on sequence analysis TY-15-41
FEATURES             Location/Qualifiers
     source          1..19558
                     /mol_type="other DNA"
                     /organism="synthetic DNA construct"
     misc_feature    1..2277
                     /label=AMA1 ori for Aspergillus
     misc_feature    2278..2631
                     /label=AMA1 ori for Aspergillus
                     /label=AMA1 ori for Aspergillus(2)
     primer_bind     3270..3289
                     /label=UPR-CX
     misc_feature    3383..4326
                     /label=AmyB_5'
     primer_bind     4293..4351
                     /label=119-HYDR-F
     CDS             join(4331..4469,4575..5287)
                     /codon_start=1
                     /gene="input.path1.gene203"
                     /product="alpha/beta hydrolase family protein( domain 
                     architecture ID 229394)alpha/beta hydrolase family protein 
                     may catalyze the hydrolysis of substrates with different 
                     chemical composition or physicochemical properties using a 
                     nucleophile-His-acid catalytic triad"
                     /label=B:serine hydrolase
                     /translation="MRIICLHGVGSSGSICESQFEPFIKAADPSYEFVFVDGPASSIRG
                     PGMGGQFSGPFFSHTEGYSPVQMTDALKHFDDVLEELGPFDGVIGFSQGAALATSYMYD
                     QQTRHGRIPFKFALLFSTVCAFAPDTEFSRAQIEGLGARGVKIATDSNNTAASTMPNEE
                     RALYDTLVNVIKPLRDGHALLPDIDLDVYFDHVANAPRLLVPQLMEGPISIPTLHMHGK
                     RDAEFMRSMSLIARSMYDSKMMKTLEHSGTHHPPQKDSEVKAAVRAMEWAIAESHKISI
                     GR"
     primer_bind     5472..5530
                     /label=140-GPDA-F
     primer_bind     complement(5489..5547)
                     /label=140-HYDR-R
     promoter        5510..6562
                     /label=gpdA-5' promoter
                     /label=gpdA-5'
     primer_bind     6502..6522
                     /label=pYTRseqF
     primer_bind     6528..6586
                     /label=140-AMID-F
     primer_bind     complement(6540..6598)
                     /label=140-GPDA-R
     CDS             join(6567..7502,7559..7814,7871..9018)
                     /codon_start=1
                     /gene="input.path1.gene210"
                     /product="asparagine synthase"
                     /label=D:Amidase chyE
                     /translation="MCGFAASCVCAHARPTGHIYGHAIGLTNNHVTGEANGHTNGHANG
                     SLNGDLNGHTNGHTNGHTNGHTNGHTNGHTNGYANGDETIKLAKDRAKREFFAKQLQAA
                     VDNIKHRGPDGSGVWVSPDGKVGLGHCRLSINDLSPSGAQPLHSDDNQIHAVVNGEIYD
                     FDRLRDVCSTRHGYRFTGSSDSELVVALYKIYGAPYFLEHLRGEFAFVLFDEREGRRRV
                     IAGRDRFGIKPLLWTVVGDKVLFGSEAKALLPLGWEPEWNVRGITDSGWMMDDRTVFKG
                     VRKLMPGHWMEITDERGVEIKKYWDAEYPHKMEQDPRTMEEMVLGVRERLVEAIKLRLR
                     ADVPIGIYLSGGIDSSTVAGIVTELIRKENVKLGSDHASRVACFSVSFPHESGYNESDI
                     ADRTAEWLGVSIMKREVNEERIAADFAEAAYHCEHHHFDLNAVAKFALSTLPREHGVKV
                     VLTGEGSDEHFAGYPYFPAEFLRHPDMGMPDSILARDDELRERMQRSASDEMNAVWRSQ
                     GATEYAGRPAAPILRDAAGNTMPESLLAWHPADGLFQGWVRDLYRGHWDMRETVMRGHS
                     AEVREKMREKWHPAHTAMYMWNKSTLINVILACLGDRTEMAHSIEARTPFLDHHLAEYV
                     NSLPPSTKLDYVPPEDKDVDDVDNFWWKAAGASLRTITEKHILREAARPYITDELYRRR
                     KVPFLAPVRWPKDGPLHNMFKKLLTREAVENLGFVDYAVVENALNTAFGDDAVSSSFRV
                     LCYTGGWVTLSQRFGIKKATPEESGW"
     primer_bind     complement(9360..9418)
                     /label=140-AMID-R
     misc_feature    complement(9386..11601)
                     /label=pyroA
     misc_feature    9968..11015
                     /label=pyroA
                     /label=pyroA(1)
     misc_feature    11635..12495
                     /label=AmpR
     misc_feature    12590..13272
                     /label=ColE1 ori
     misc_feature    13640..13660
                     /label=M13_rev
     misc_feature    13669
                     /label=HindIII
     rep_origin      complement(13673..14644)
                     /direction=LEFT
                     /label=2micron2_origin
     promoter        15285..15498
                     /label=URA3_promoter
     CDS             15500..16303
                     /codon_start=1
                     /gene="URA3"
                     /label=URA3
                     /note="Orf frame 3"
                     /translation="MSKATYKERAATHPSPVAAKLFNIMHEKQTNLCASLDVRTTKELL
                     ELVEALGPKICLLKTHVDILTDFSMEGTVKPLKALSAKYNFLLFEDRKFADIGNTVKLQ
                     YSAGVYRIAEWADITNAHGVVGPGIVSGLKQAAEEVTKEPRGLLMLAELSCKGSLSTGE
                     YTKGTVDIAKSDKDFVIGFIAQRDMGGRDEGYDWLIMTPGVGLDDKGDALGQQYRTVDD
                     VVSTGSDIIIVGRGLFAKGRDAKVEGERYRKAGWEAYLRRCGQQN"
     gene            15500..16300
                     /gene="URA3"
                     /label=URA3
                     /label=URA3(1)
     misc_feature    16566..16568
                     /label=SmaI
     misc_feature    16567..16572
                     /label=KpnI
     misc_feature    16585..16602
                     /label=M13_fw
     misc_feature    16942..19558
                     /label=AMA1 ori for Aspergillus
                     /label=AMA1 ori for Aspergillus(1)
ORIGIN
        1 ctgcagattt tgacctagtt aacaaggcac atcatgctat cacttccaac actcttgctg
       61 agcgcgttct gccttgcctt tctggttcta cgaagtatcc agtcccgcct gcaacgccgc
      121 agaaacgcca aaaggtgggg ttgtcaaccg ccagctagag ctccatcggg attctttggc
      181 attccgccgt tcctcggtgg tcgcagataa ctccctaaat tccctgagct aactctaagt
      241 cgaccatgcc gtttatggtt agcgcctccc aaaaaggaat ggccgactta gagttacctc
      301 ttgaccgact ttttctttcc tcccccttac atttcgttac cacaacacat tcctatatcc
      361 aaactccagg tacataacta gtcgaaatct cttttaaatc tagtcaagaa ctagatactt
      421 aaccttcata ctgcttagag atagcctttg aagctcttat ttcgctcttt gtctcactct
      481 caccttcctc ctcctcctcc aatccttttt gctcgggact agtccaagac tagtcaacga
      541 ttagtatgcc gagcattcgc gataacgatc tccgaaagtc cccagagtac tgtcactatc
      601 tcgaggcagt taaggacggg gagcttacgc tgccggattt caagatagta agccgacccg
      661 actagcttta agcctagtta ctgactagtc cacaggacga caatggcgtg cctgatatcc
      721 atccatatga agtctactgc cgagtgaagg gatgcctcaa gcgtacagtg agtctactgc
      781 tatactagtt tctgactagt tattaactag ttgacaggtt ccctctgcca acagaaacat
      841 attggtcaag cacttgaagg acaagaactc ccacggcatg gagtttacat tgcacaatgg
      901 acctcccact atgaaggaac tgatggaggc caaaggcaag tcctatctag attacttggt
      961 gactagtccc tgactagtca agtagcatgg tatgaaggct tgtttgaagg cactgttctc
     1021 ccaaccccga ctcctaccaa gaagcgcaag cgagctgcgt aagtttctgt gagtctaact
     1081 agtgtattag ctaatatata gcagcaccaa gtccaaggac cacaatacta agggtgtcga
     1141 gaattcgtga gtttcttctc ccatttcaac tagtccttga ctagtcacta actactttgc
     1201 agcaacgagg gtgaagctgg aaatgatcag gacaatggcg agggcccgta agtacagcca
     1261 ttcaatgcag actagttgct aactaatctg tgactagttc aagtggtccg tacgccgtgc
     1321 atacccctgt gactggtagg aatttgagca agcctgtctt gccgcgcgat gagaaaggaa
     1381 aggcaagtta cattcagccc cgtacctagg atcagtgcta atttataacc tctagccact
     1441 ctttatgcag atccgccgtg agggtagcaa ggcagctaaa tcagctggtg agaaaggaac
     1501 cataccctgc aagacctgtc gcaacgcaaa gggcaaaggt aagctatcca agctagtttg
     1561 ggactagatt ctaactagtc tcagcaccgt gtggttcaaa gccatattgc gagttttggc
     1621 gctttttctc atcgattgac gaggcaaagg gagcgagtat gcaacctcgt aagtcagact
     1681 cagacaaaga ccaactagtt attgaccagt cttctagaag gctctgttgt ggatcttgag
     1741 gccctggaga gttcctccaa caatccggag acaagcaagt cctcgtcgga ctagtcacta
     1801 actagactct aactagttgc agacatggat aatgcaaaag agacaagcaa tgaagaaagt
     1861 ggtaagacat ttctcctttg tggttctgga ctagtctttg actagtcaca gtcttaaaca
     1921 aggaaaatga gcatgaaaat gaggaggaaa aggctgctga gcccgaggaa gtgcagggtg
     1981 atggcagaca tggtaggtta ataccttgtt agttattgct agtcactgac tagtcaataa
     2041 ctagtctctg aacaccttgc aatcactccg tttgcgcagc tgaacagtgg tgaggataat
     2101 agtagtaagt tattctagct tcagagttat aggagactag atactaacta gtattagttg
     2161 caactaacct ggatctcaga gactttggcc tcaatctaga atctatctag ttgtcaacta
     2221 gactgtggta tcattgtctt ttattttcct agtcctggaa ctagcttcta actagtctcc
     2281 ctaatatgtg gctgtcttgt tttttttttt tgtttcccta cccggatatc tagtcccctt
     2341 ctaggttctg ttaacctctc gggctctgat ttagtttaac gcaaacctga gattagtttc
     2401 taactagtct ctaggttttc tatccacctt taattgtaat aataaataca agcaacgttt
     2461 atacgtcaaa agcatttata aacttttacc ctaaagtagc ttgcttgtgt gtttagttta
     2521 taattagtct cttattaatt tgatgtaggt aagcccgcca caaatatata tttttaacaa
     2581 gataccgtgg aaaaacttcg tgctatcaca aaacagtata caaaaaataa gctnnnnnnn
     2641 nnnnnnnnnn nnnnnnnnnn nnnnnnnnnn nnnnnnnnnn nnnnnnnnnn nnnnnnnnnn
     2701 nnnnnnnnnn nnnnnnnnnn nnnnnnnnnn nnnnnnnnnn nnnnnnnnnn nnnnnnnnnn
     2761 nnnnnnnnnn ncctttgacg ttggagtcca cgttctttaa tagtggactc ttgttccaaa
     2821 ctggaacaac actcaactct atctcgggct attcttttga tttataaggg attttgccga
     2881 tttcggtcta ttggttaaaa aatgagctga tttaacaaaa atttaacgcg aattttaaca
     2941 aaatggggtg acgatgagcc gctcttgcat ctttgtttgt attatactgt ctttcttgtt
     3001 acacataatt attctagaat gccccaccgt tacatacggg acacagccat ttacatatgc
     3061 atgtggatta cgagctaacg agttcattca aatctcagaa ctatcacata atcatcattc
     3121 ccctatcgtc aaagaccgta agacaaatcc ggttcatgca ctgaacccat tcgggtagtg
     3181 agtcatttac tcagcacact cgcgctgacg ctcgtcgaac accttcaatg cctcctcggc
     3241 agccttgaca ccactgagaa ccatggcacc gaaggtaggg cccatgcggt taaagccatc
     3301 aatttcagac agctccatac cgccgattat caagccctta gtaacctcgc gggtgttctt
     3361 gacgatggca tcctgcggcc gcgattaaag gtgccgaacg agctataaat gatataacaa
     3421 tattaaagca ttaattagag caatatcagg ccgcgcacga aaggcaactt aaaaagcgaa
     3481 agcgctctac taaacagatt acttttgaaa aaggcacatc agtatttaaa gcccgaatcc
     3541 ttattaagcg ccgaaatcag gcagataaag ccatacaggc agatagacct ctacctatta
     3601 aatcggcttc taggcgcgct ccatctaaat gttctggctg tggtgtacag gggcataaaa
     3661 ttacgcacta cccgaatcga tagaactact catttttata tagaagtcag aattcatggt
     3721 gttttgatca ttttaaattt ttatatggcg ggtggtgggc aactcgcttg cgcgggcaac
     3781 tcgcttaccg attacgttag ggctgatatt tacgtaaaaa tcgtcaaggg atgcaagacc
     3841 aaagtagtaa aaccccggag tcaacagcat ccaagcccaa gtccttcacg gagaaacccc
     3901 agcgtccaca tcacgagcga aggaccacct ctaggcatcg gacgcaccat ccaattagaa
     3961 gcagcaaagc gaaacagccc aagaaaaagg tcggcccgtc ggccttttct gcaacgctga
     4021 tcacgggcag cgatccaacc aacaccctcc agagtgacta ggggcggaaa tttaaaggga
     4081 ttaatttcca ctcaaccaca aatcacagtc gtccccggta ttgtcctgca gaatgcaatt
     4141 taaactcttc tgcgaatcgc ttggattccc cgcccctggc cgtagagctt aaagtatgtc
     4201 ccttgtcgat gcgatgtatc acaacatata aatactagca agggatgcca tgcttggagg
     4261 atagcaaccg acaacatcac atcaagctct cccttctctg aacaataaac cccacagaag
     4321 gcatttattt atgagaatca tctgcctaca cggcgtcgga agctccggca gcatctgtga
     4381 aagccaattc gagcctttca tcaaggcggc cgatccgagc tatgagtttg tctttgtcga
     4441 cgggcccgcc tcgtcgattc gaggacctgg tacgtgaacc cgcagcaacc ataaacccca
     4501 aagatatttt gaaatcgaaa ggagaaaaac ccttgaaagt ttttgttgtc taacccatgc
     4561 ttccctacat ccaggcatgg gcggccagtt ttctgggccc ttcttctccc acaccgaagg
     4621 ctactctccc gtgcagatga cggacgccct gaagcacttt gacgacgtcc tggaagagct
     4681 aggccctttc gacggtgtca tcggcttcag ccagggtgca gctctggcca cttcgtacat
     4741 gtacgaccag cagaccaggc acggtcgcat ccccttcaag tttgccctgc tcttctccac
     4801 cgtctgcgcc tttgcccccg acaccgagtt ctcccgagcc cagatcgaag gcctcggcgc
     4861 ccggggcgtc aagattgcca ccgatagtaa caacactgcg gcttcgacca tgcccaacga
     4921 ggaacgcgct ctatacgaca ccctcgtcaa tgtcatcaag ccgctgcgcg acggccacgc
     4981 cctgctgcca gacatcgacc tcgacgtcta ctttgaccat gtggccaacg ccccgcggct
     5041 actggtgccg cagttgatgg aaggcccaat ctccatcccg acacttcaca tgcatgggaa
     5101 gcgagacgcc gagtttatgc gcagcatgtc gctgattgcg cggagtatgt acgacagcaa
     5161 gatgatgaag acgctggaac acagcgggac gcatcatccg ccacagaagg actcagaggt
     5221 caaggctgcg gtgagggcga tggaatgggc tattgcagag tctcacaaga ttagcatcgg
     5281 gcgatgatgg ctttgccgac gcaaatggca aatgtgtaaa attttgtgga atgaaacgca
     5341 cttgaggacg aaatttgtcc ctgataataa cggcgaacgt gtgactttga atcatggagc
     5401 ttcaaaagcg tatgtcaacc tcatcggcaa tactcgcgcg cacttctctt gagatactcg
     5461 cttagaatca gcgcttcaac cgggacaaga ttcccattca gcctgcttca ctccggtgaa
     5521 ttgatttggg tgacgggaga gacccaagag gggccagaat aataagaatg gggaaggcga
     5581 aggtaccgcc tttggggtcc agccacgcga ctccaacatg gaggggcact ggactaacat
     5641 tattccagca ccgggatcac gggccgaaag cggcaaggcc gcgcactgcc cctctttttg
     5701 ggtgaaagag ctggcagtaa cttaactgta ctttctggag tgaataatac tactactatg
     5761 aaagaccgcg atgggccgat agtagtagtt acttccatta catcatctca tccgcccggt
     5821 tcctcgcctc cgcggcagtc tacgggtagg atcgtagcaa aaacccgggg gatagacccg
     5881 tcgtcccgag ctggagttcc gtataaccta ggtagaaggt atcaattgaa cccgaacaac
     5941 tggcaaaaca ttctcgagat cgtaggagtg agtacccggc gtgatggagg gggagcacgc
     6001 tcattggtcc gtacggcagc tgccgagggg gagcaggaga tccaaatatc gtgagtctcc
     6061 tgctttgccc ggtgtatgaa accggaaagg actgctgggg aactggggag cggcgcaagc
     6121 cgggaatccc agctgacaat tgacccatcc tcatgccgtg gcagagcttg aggtagcttt
     6181 tgccccgtct gtctccccgg tgtgcgcatt cgactgggcg cggcatctgt gcctcctcca
     6241 ggagcggagg acccagtagt aagtaggcct gacctggtcg ttgcgtcagt ccagaggttc
     6301 cctcccctac cctttttcta cttcccctcc cccgccgctc aacttttctt tcccttttac
     6361 tttctctctc tcttcctctt catccatcct ctcttcatca cttccctctt cccttcatcc
     6421 aattcatctt ccaagtgagt cttcctcccc atctgtccct ccatctttcc catcatcatc
     6481 tcccctccca gctcctcccc tcctctcgtc tcctcacgaa gcttgactaa ccattacccc
     6541 gccacataga cacatctaaa caatttatgt gcggttttgc tgcgagctgt gtgtgtgccc
     6601 acgcccggcc aaccggacac atctacggcc atgccattgg ccttaccaac aaccacgtca
     6661 caggcgaagc caacggccat accaacggcc acgccaatgg gtccttgaat ggagacttaa
     6721 acggccacac caacggccac accaatggtc acaccaacgg ccacaccaac ggtcacacca
     6781 acggtcacac caacggttac gccaacggcg acgagaccat caagctggcc aaggaccgcg
     6841 ccaagcggga attcttcgcg aagcagctcc aggccgccgt cgacaacatc aagcaccgcg
     6901 gtcctgatgg ctcaggggtc tgggtcagcc ccgacggcaa ggtcggcctc ggccactgcc
     6961 gcctctccat caacgacttg tcgcccagcg gcgcacagcc cctgcacagc gacgacaacc
     7021 agatccacgc cgtcgtcaac ggtgagatct acgactttga ccggctgcgc gatgtctgct
     7081 ccacccgcca tggctaccgc ttcaccggct ccagtgacag cgagctcgtt gttgctctgt
     7141 acaagatcta cggtgctccg tatttcctgg agcacctgcg tggcgagttt gcctttgtgc
     7201 tgtttgacga gcgcgagggg aggcgcaggg tcattgcggg tcgtgatcga ttcggcatca
     7261 agccgctgct ttggaccgtc gtgggagaca aggtgctgtt tgggtctgag gccaaggcgc
     7321 tgctgccgct ggggtgggag cctgagtgga atgttcgcgg tatcacggac agcggctgga
     7381 tgatggacga ccggaccgtg ttcaagggcg taaggaagct gatgcctggt cactggatgg
     7441 agattacgga tgagcgtggt gtcgagatca aaaagtactg ggacgctgag tatccccaca
     7501 aggtgagcac catgatcagc aagagagtgc gactggatgg ttgctgactg ggctgcagat
     7561 ggaacaagat ccgcgaacca tggaggagat ggtcctcgga gtccgtgagc gtcttgtcga
     7621 ggccattaag ctgaggttgc gtgccgatgt ccccattggt atctaccttt ctggtggtat
     7681 cgactcgtcc acggtggctg gcatcgtgac tgagctcatc cggaaagaaa acgtcaagct
     7741 tggcagtgac cacgcctctc gcgttgcctg ttttagcgtc agcttccctc acgagtctgg
     7801 ttacaacgaa tctggtaagc aacgacgttg tcaagcaacg gaatggaaca tacattaaca
     7861 ctgtgaaaag acattgcgga ccgaacagca gagtggctcg gcgtctccat catgaagcga
     7921 gaggtcaacg aggagcgcat cgcggccgac tttgccgagg cggcgtacca ctgcgagcac
     7981 caccactttg acctcaatgc cgtggccaaa tttgccctct ccaccctccc ccgcgagcac
     8041 ggcgtcaagg tggtgctcac gggcgagggc tcggacgagc actttgccgg ctatccgtac
     8101 ttcccggccg agttcctgcg gcacccggac atgggcatgc ccgactcgat cctcgcgcgc
     8161 gacgacgagc tccgcgagcg catgcagcgg tcggccagcg acgagatgaa cgccgtgtgg
     8221 cggtcacagg gcgcgaccga gtacgccgga cgcccggccg cccccatcct gcgtgacgcc
     8281 gcgggcaaca ccatgcccga gagcctgctg gcctggcacc cggccgacgg cctcttccag
     8341 ggctgggtgc gcgacctgta ccgcggccac tgggacatgc gcgagacggt catgcgaggc
     8401 cactcggccg aggtgcgcga gaagatgcgc gagaagtggc acccggcgca cacggccatg
     8461 tacatgtgga acaagagcac cctcatcaac gtcatcctcg cgtgtctggg cgaccgcacc
     8521 gagatggccc acagcatcga ggcccgcacg cccttcctcg accaccacct cgccgagtac
     8581 gtcaactcgc tcccccccag caccaagctc gactacgtgc ccccagagga caaggacgtc
     8641 gacgacgtcg acaacttctg gtggaaggcc gccggcgcct cgctgcgcac aatcaccgag
     8701 aagcacatcc tgcgcgaggc cgcgaggccg tacatcaccg atgagctgta ccgccgccgc
     8761 aaggtgccct tcctggcgcc cgtgcgctgg cccaaggacg ggccgctgca caacatgttc
     8821 aagaagctgc ttacccgcga ggccgtcgag aacctgggct ttgtcgacta tgccgtcgtt
     8881 gagaatgcgc tcaacacggc ctttggcgat gacgccgtgt cgtcgtcgtt ccgcgtgctg
     8941 tgctacacgg gcggctgggt cacgctgtcg cagcggtttg gtatcaagaa ggccactcct
     9001 gaggagtcgg gttggtaagc cattggtatt tttgaaagga tatgatattt ttagtcttgg
     9061 tagattatgc ctttttttag ttgttgcaat gaatggcacg tttgtctttg attagtgtaa
     9121 attgcctgtt cataaaggaa cagtctctgg tatgcgtctc tatcgtgtcc cagtcccatg
     9181 aaataactga agccatacgt gtaatacgca tcttatgctc tgagtctctg acttggttca
     9241 tcgcaatttc tctctctcta ggttcactta tttctcctag tgaactcagg tcagaagtct
     9301 ttggggggtt tgtcttatcg gaactgccca gaattgcact ttgttcttta ttgaatgccg
     9361 ttgagctgac tccagcttca gaaatcccct ggtatcatgg ttgttgggtc tcatcactcc
     9421 tactcaacat tgcacctgat agggacatca gatgctggat tactaaggta atgtaaggtc
     9481 agttcgagac catctgatat taccacaaat acaatggcga gagagttttt cgtaaaagcc
     9541 aatccttggc gtttccagct gttcctgacg gttgtaggcc caagtccgcg ggaaaccgcc
     9601 cacaaagcgg cgtttttgca gattggcaga tttatgctgg aaacttactg gggagatgga
     9661 ggggcacaag cgctgtgatt ggttttcaaa gccgcggccg gatggaacga agacataatt
     9721 cggcggggac atgaaaatgt gggtgatcga tacggaattt ttggttcttc ggaggcgaca
     9781 aagggcgcaa cggtcgaggt tagtagttat cttgactcac acttacaggg cccgtcttcg
     9841 gtcttcttaa gaactgggtt ttgctgggac ttccccccca cctctctttt ctactgtgtc
     9901 tcgtatctat ttctatactc attctttcac ttctcttagt accaccattc ccttctaaat
     9961 acacagaatg gcttccaacg gtaccaatgg cgcctccgcc tccaacagct tcactgtgaa
    10021 ggccggcttg gctcagatgc tgaagggtgg tgtgattatg gacgtcgtca acgcggagca
    10081 ggtatgagcg attgtcatca ggatacttcc agccctttga cgctaacatg acttctacaa
    10141 caggcccgca ttgcggagga ggccggtgcc gctgccgtga tggccctgga gagagtcccc
    10201 gccgacatca gagcccaggg tggcgttgcc cgcatgtctg accccagcat gatcaaggag
    10261 atcatggctg ctgttaccat tcctgtcatg gccaaagctc gtatcggaca cttcgttgag
    10321 tgccaggtaa ggctgccttt ctcccgtgga aagcctgcat tgcagctaac atgtgtaatt
    10381 gttagatcct cgaagccatt ggcgttgact acatcgacga gtccgaagtc cttacccctg
    10441 ccgatgatgt ctaccacgtg aagaagcacg actacaaggt tcctttcgtc tgtggttgcc
    10501 gcaacctggg cgaggccctt cgtcggatcg ccgagggtgc cgctatgatc cgtaccaagg
    10561 gtgaggccgg taccggagat gttgttgaag ccgtcaagca catgcgcacg gtcaactccc
    10621 agatcgcccg cgcccgctcc atcctccaga attccaccga ccccgagatt gagctgcgtg
    10681 cctacgctcg tgagcttgag gtcccttatg agcttctgcg cgagaccgcc gagaagggcc
    10741 gtcttcccgt tgtcaacttc gccgccggcg gtgttgccac tcccgctgat gccgcactca
    10801 tgatgcagct gggctgcgac ggagtgttcg tcggctctgg tattttcaag tctggtgatg
    10861 cgaagaagcg cgccaaggct attgtccagg ccgtgactca ctacaaggac cccaaggtcc
    10921 tcgctgaagt cagcgagggt ctgggtgagg ccatggttgg tatcaatgtc tctcagatgc
    10981 ccgaggccga ccgattggcc aagagaggat ggtaattgca ctactatctc tacttgtgat
    11041 tcttcttatg ttcttgtcat gatatgggcg ttggaaaagt tgatatagcg ttctttgatg
    11101 cattttgcat tcaagacttt caggttcatt cttgttaggg tgttctgtgc atttgtcctt
    11161 cattatgtag acactcgcag gattgaagaa gaactactct attcaatgac gatctcttcc
    11221 atgaagacca aaaactaaaa attggtcatg tcaacgtcca gtgcacacga cattttaccc
    11281 ttccccacta acacttgttt tggctgtcga tcatgtggat gctgctactg gtggtgctaa
    11341 tctgcttgaa gacgcggcga gtagtatcac caagtaatat acttatattg cgaagataat
    11401 ttatatctga tatttcaatt acaaattctg agaccactac ccagttgacg gcactcatgc
    11461 tgggtgcctt agatagacgt caaggtacac atcctacgga gttacgatcg gcgacttcaa
    11521 aagaatgtca caccggtaag atacacacgt ttatttcaaa cgccgaactt gaatacacac
    11581 cctgacagcg ccataagaca accgtaatca attgcccatt gaaaaaggaa gagtatgagt
    11641 attcaacatt tccgtgtcgc ccttattccc ttttttgcgg cattttgcct tcctgttttt
    11701 gctcacccag aaacgctggt gaaagtaaaa gatgctgaag atcagttggg tgcacgagtg
    11761 ggttacatcg aactggatct caacagcggt aagatccttg agagttttcg ccccgaagaa
    11821 cgttttccaa tgatgagcac ttttaaagtt ctgctatgtg gcgcggtatt atcccgtatt
    11881 gacgccgggc aagagcaact cggtcgccgc atacactatt ctcagaatga cttggttgag
    11941 tactcaccag tcacagaaaa gcatcttacg gatggcatga cagtaagaga attatgcagt
    12001 gctgccataa ccatgagtga taacactgcg gccaacttac ttctgacaac gatcggagga
    12061 ccgaaggagc taaccgcttt tttgcacaac atgggggatc atgtaactcg ccttgatcgt
    12121 tgggaaccgg agctgaatga agccatacca aacgacgagc gtgacaccac gatgcctgta
    12181 gcaatggcaa caacgttgcg caaactatta actggcgaac tacttactct agcttcccgg
    12241 caacaattaa tagactggat ggaggcggat aaagttgcag gaccacttct gcgctcggcc
    12301 cttccggctg gctggtttat tgctgataaa tctggagccg gtgagcgtgg gtctcgcggt
    12361 atcattgcag cactggggcc agatggtaag ccctcccgta tcgtagttat ctacacgacg
    12421 gggagtcagg caactatgga tgaacgaaat agacagatcg ctgagatagg tgcctcactg
    12481 attaagcatt ggtaactgtc agaccaagtt tactcatata tactttagat tgatttaaaa
    12541 cttcattttt aatttaaaag gatctaggtg aagatccttt ttgataatct catgaccaaa
    12601 atcccttaac gtgagttttc gttccactga gcgtcagacc ccgtagaaaa gatcaaagga
    12661 tcttcttgag atcctttttt tctgcgcgta atctgctgct tgcaaacaaa aaaaccaccg
    12721 ctaccagcgg tggtttgttt gccggatcaa gagctaccaa ctctttttcc gaaggtaact
    12781 ggcttcagca gagcgcagat accaaatact gttcttctag tgtagccgta gttaggccac
    12841 cacttcaaga actctgtagc accgcctaca tacctcgctc tgctaatcct gttaccagtg
    12901 gctgctgcca gtggcgataa gtcgtgtctt accgggttgg actcaagacg atagttaccg
    12961 gataaggcgc agcggtcggg ctgaacgggg ggttcgtgca cacagcccag cttggagcga
    13021 acgacctaca ccgaactgag atacctacag cgtgagctat gagaaagcgc cacgcttccc
    13081 gaagggagaa aggcggacag gtatccggta agcggcaggg tcggaacagg agagcgcacg
    13141 agggagcttc cagggggaaa cgcctggtat ctttatagtc ctgtcgggtt tcgccacctc
    13201 tgacttgagc gtcgattttt gtgatgctcg tcaggggggc ggagcctatg gaaaaacgcc
    13261 agcaacgcgg cctttttacg gttcctggcc ttttgctggc cttttgctca catgttcttt
    13321 cctgcgttat cccctgattc tgtggataac cgtattaccg cctttgagtg agctgatacc
    13381 gctcgccgca gccgaacgac cgagcgcagc gagtcagtga gcgaggaagc ggaagagcgc
    13441 ccaatacgca aaccgcctct ccccgcgcgt tggccgattc attaatgcag ctggcacgac
    13501 aggtttcccg actggaaagc gggcagtgag cgcaacgcaa ttaatgtgag ttagctcact
    13561 cattaggcac cccaggcttt acactttatg cttccggctc gtatgttgtg tggaattgtg
    13621 agcggataac aatttcacac aggaaacagc tatgaccatg attacgccac tgaacgaagc
    13681 atctgtgctt cattttgtag aacaaaaatg caacgcgaga gcgctaattt ttcaaacaaa
    13741 gaatctgagc tgcattttta cagaacagaa atgcaacgcg aaagcgctat tttaccaacg
    13801 aagaatctgt gcttcatttt tgtaaaacaa aaatgcaacg cgagagcgct aatttttcaa
    13861 acaaagaatc tgagctgcat ttttacagaa cagaaatgca acgcgagagc gctattttac
    13921 caacaaagaa tctatacttc ttttttgttc tacaaaaatg catcccgaga gcgctatttt
    13981 tctaacaaag catcttagat tacttttttt ctcctttgtg cgctctataa tgcagtctct
    14041 tgataacttt ttgcactgta ggtccgttaa ggttagaaga aggctacttt ggtgtctatt
    14101 ttctcttcca taaaaaaagc ctgactccac ttcccgcgtt tactgattac tagcgaagct
    14161 gcgggtgcat tttttcaaga taaaggcatc cccgattata ttctataccg atgtggattg
    14221 cgcatacttt gtgaacagaa agtgatagcg ttgatgattc ttcattggtc agaaaattat
    14281 gaacggtttc ttctattttg tctctatata ctacgtatag gaaatgttta cattttcgta
    14341 ttgttttcga ttcactctat gaatagttct tactacaatt tttttgtcta aagagtaata
    14401 ctagagataa acataaaaaa tgtagaggtc gagtttagat gcaagttcaa ggagcgaaag
    14461 gtggatgggt aggttatata gggatatagc acagagatat atagcaaaga gatacttttg
    14521 agcaatgttt gtggaagcgg tattcgcaat attttagtag ctcgttacag tccggtgcgt
    14581 ttttggtttt ttgaaagtgc gtcttcagag cgcttttggt tttcaaaagc gctctgaagt
    14641 tcctatactt tctagagaat aggaacttcg gaataggaac ttcaaagcgt ttccgaaaac
    14701 gagcgcttcc gaaaatgcaa cgcgagctgc gcacatacag ctcactgttc acgtcgcacc
    14761 tatatctgcg tgttgcctgt atatatatat acatgagaag aacggcatag tgcgtgttta
    14821 tgcttaaatg cgtacttata tgcgtctatt tatgtaggat gaaaggtagt ctagtacctc
    14881 ctgtgatatt atcccattcc atgcggggta tcgtatgctt ccttcagcac taccctttag
    14941 ctgttctata tgctgccact cctcaattgg attagtctca tccttcaatg ctatcatttc
    15001 ctttgatatt ggatcatact aagaaaccat tattatcatg acattaacct ataaaaatag
    15061 gcgtatcacg aggccctttc gtctcgcgcg tttcggtgat gacggtgaaa acctctgaca
    15121 catgcagctc ccggagacgg tcacagcttg tctgtaagcg gatgccggga gcagacaagc
    15181 ccgtcagggc gcgtcagcgg gtgttggcgg gtgtcggggc tggcttaact atgcggcatc
    15241 agagcagatt gtactgagag tgcaccatac cacagctttt caattcaatt catcattttt
    15301 tttttattct tttttttgat ttcggtttct ttgaaatttt tttgattcgg taatctccga
    15361 acagaaggaa gaacgaagga aggagcacag acttagattg gtatatatac gcatatgtag
    15421 tgttgaagaa acatgaaatt gcccagtatt cttaacccaa ctgcacagaa caaaaacctg
    15481 caggaaacga agataaatca tgtcgaaagc tacatataag gaacgtgctg ctactcatcc
    15541 tagtcctgtt gctgccaagc tatttaatat catgcacgaa aagcaaacaa acttgtgtgc
    15601 ttcattggat gttcgtacca ccaaggaatt actggagtta gttgaagcat taggtcccaa
    15661 aatttgttta ctaaaaacac atgtggatat cttgactgat ttttccatgg agggcacagt
    15721 taagccgcta aaggcattat ccgccaagta caatttttta ctcttcgaag acagaaaatt
    15781 tgctgacatt ggtaatacag tcaaattgca gtactctgcg ggtgtataca gaatagcaga
    15841 atgggcagac attacgaatg cacacggtgt ggtgggccca ggtattgtta gcggtttgaa
    15901 gcaggcggca gaagaagtaa caaaggaacc tagaggcctt ttgatgttag cagaattgtc
    15961 atgcaagggc tccctatcta ctggagaata tactaagggt actgttgaca ttgcgaagag
    16021 cgacaaagat tttgttatcg gctttattgc tcaaagagac atgggtggaa gagatgaagg
    16081 ttacgattgg ttgattatga cacccggtgt gggtttagat gacaagggag acgcattggg
    16141 tcaacagtat agaaccgtgg atgatgtggt ctctacagga tctgacatta ttattgttgg
    16201 aagaggacta tttgcaaagg gaagggatgc taaggtagag ggtgaacgtt acagaaaagc
    16261 aggctgggaa gcatatttga gaagatgcgg ccagcaaaac taaaaaactg tattataagt
    16321 aaatgcatgt atactaaact cacaaattag agcttcaatt taattatatc agttattacc
    16381 ctatgcggtg tgaaataccg cacagatgcg taaggagaaa ataccgcatc aggaaattgt
    16441 aaacgttaat attttgttaa aattcgcgtt aaatttttgt taaatcagct cattttttaa
    16501 ccaataggcc gaaatcggca aaatccctta taaatcaaaa gaatagaccg agatagggtt
    16561 gagtggggta ccgagctcga attcactggc cgtcgtttta caacgtcgtg actgggaaaa
    16621 ccctggcgtt acccaactta atcgccttgc agcacatccc cctttcgcca gctggcgtaa
    16681 tagcgaagag gcccgcaccg atcgcccttc ccaacagttg cgcagcctga atggcgaatg
    16741 gcgcctgatg cggtattttc tccttacgca tctgtgcggt atttcacacc gcatannnnn
    16801 nnnnnnnnnn nnnnnnnnnn nnnnnnnnnn nnnnnnnnnn nnnnnnnnnn nnnnnnnnnn
    16861 nnnnnnnnnn nnnnnnnnnn nnnnnnnnnn tnnnnnnnnn nnnnnnnnnn nnnnnnnnnn
    16921 nnnnnnnnnn nnnnnnncgc cagcttattt tttgtatact gttttgtgat agcacgaagt
    16981 ttttccacgg tatcttgtta aaaatatata tttgtggcgg gcttacctac atcaaattaa
    17041 taagagacta attataaact aaacacacaa gcaagctact ttagggtaaa agtttataaa
    17101 tgcttttgac gtataaacgt tgcttgtatt tattattaca attaaaggtg gatagaaaac
    17161 ctagagacta gttagaaact aatctcaggt ttgcgttaaa ctaaatcaga gcccgagagg
    17221 ttaacagaac ctagaagggg actagatatc cgggtaggga aacaaaaaaa aaaaacaaga
    17281 cagccacata ttagggagac tagttagaag ctagttccag gactaggaaa ataaaagaca
    17341 atgataccac agtctagttg acaactagat agattctaga ttgaggccaa agtctctgag
    17401 atccaggtta gttgcaacta atactagtta gtatctagtc tcctataact ctgaagctag
    17461 aataacttac tactattatc ctcaccactg ttcagctgcg caaacggagt gattgcaagg
    17521 tgttcagaga ctagttattg actagtcagt gactagcaat aactaacaag gtattaacct
    17581 accatgtctg ccatcaccct gcacttcctc gggctcagca gccttttcct cctcattttc
    17641 atgctcattt tccttgttta agactgtgac tagtcaaaga ctagtccaga accacaaagg
    17701 agaaatgtct taccactttc ttcattgctt gtctcttttg cattatccat gtctgcaact
    17761 agttagagtc tagttagtga ctagtccgac gaggacttgc ttgtctccgg attgttggag
    17821 gaactctcca gggcctcaag atccacaaca gagccttcta gaagactggt caataactag
    17881 ttggtctttg tctgagtctg acttacgagg ttgcatactc gctccctttg cctcgtcaat
    17941 cgatgagaaa aagcgccaaa actcgcaata tggctttgaa ccacacggtg ctgagactag
    18001 ttagaatcta gtcccaaact agcttggata gcttaccttt gccctttgcg ttgcgacagg
    18061 tcttgcaggg tatggttcct ttctcaccag ctgatttagc tgccttgcta ccctcacggc
    18121 ggatctgcat aaagagtggc tagaggttat aaattagcac tgatcctagg tacggggctg
    18181 aatgtaactt gcctttcctt tctcatcgcg cggcaagaca ggcttgctca aattcctacc
    18241 agtcacaggg gtatgcacgg cgtacggacc acttgaacta gtcacagatt agttagcaac
    18301 tagtctgcat tgaatggctg tacttacggg ccctcgccat tgtcctgatc atttccagct
    18361 tcaccctcgt tgctgcaaag tagttagtga ctagtcaagg actagttgaa atgggagaag
    18421 aaactcacga attctcgaca cccttagtat tgtggtcctt ggacttggtg ctgctatata
    18481 ttagctaata cactagttag actcacagaa acttacgcag ctcgcttgcg cttcttggta
    18541 ggagtcgggg ttgggagaac agtgccttca aacaagcctt cataccatgc tacttgacta
    18601 gtcagggact agtcaccaag taatctagat aggacttgcc tttggcctcc atcagttcct
    18661 tcatagtggg aggtccattg tgcaatgtaa actccatgcc gtgggagttc ttgtccttca
    18721 agtgcttgac caatatgttt ctgttggcag agggaacctg tcaactagtt aataactagt
    18781 cagaaactag tatagcagta gactcactgt acgcttgagg catcccttca ctcggcagta
    18841 gacttcatat ggatggatat caggcacgcc attgtcgtcc tgtggactag tcagtaacta
    18901 ggcttaaagc tagtcgggtc ggcttactat cttgaaatcc ggcagcgtaa gctccccgtc
    18961 cttaactgcc tcgagatagt gacagtactc tggggacttt cggagatcgt tatcgcgaat
    19021 gctcggcata ctaatcgttg actagtcttg gactagtccc gagcaaaaag gattggagga
    19081 ggaggaggaa ggtgagagtg agacaaagag cgaaataaga gcttcaaagg ctatctctaa
    19141 gcagtatgaa ggttaagtat ctagttcttg actagattta aaagagattt cgactagtta
    19201 tgtacctgga gtttggatat aggaatgtgt tgtggtaacg aaatgtaagg gggaggaaag
    19261 aaaaagtcgg tcaagaggta actctaagtc ggccattcct ttttgggagg cgctaaccat
    19321 aaacggcatg gtcgacttag agttagctca gggaatttag ggagttatct gcgaccactg
    19381 gactctcagg ctttccattg gggtactaac atagccatca aatgccggcc cgtgtttaat
    19441 ctcctcgaga tggctgggct cacatgcgtt ctactcaaaa actcttatac ctaggccctc
    19501 tcccaatcgt gtatgtttgg accttcctct ctcacacttt ggataacatc aagcatac
//
