# Supplementary material for: Toward sustainable food preservatives: high-level production of sorbic acid in engineered Saccharomyces cerevisiae
Source: Nat Commun. 2026 Apr 21;17:5492. doi: 10.1038/s41467-026-72163-8 (PMC13284220; doi:10.1038/s41467-026-72163-8)
Supplement: Supplementary file 7 — Source data [file 41467_2026_72163_MOESM7_ESM.zip › Plasmid_Sequences/gb files/pJB226(pET28a-C).gb]

LOCUS       Exported                7566 bp DNA     circular SYN 22-AUG-2024
DEFINITION  synthetic circular DNA
ACCESSION   .
VERSION     .
KEYWORDS    .
SOURCE      synthetic DNA construct
  ORGANISM  synthetic DNA construct
REFERENCE   1  (bases 1 to 7566)
  AUTHORS   L Preston
  TITLE     Direct Submission
  JOURNAL   Exported Mar 19, 2026 from SnapGene 6.0.2
            https://www.snapgene.com
FEATURES             Location/Qualifiers
     source          1..7566
                     /mol_type="other DNA"
                     /organism="synthetic DNA construct"
     rep_origin      12..467
                     /direction=RIGHT
                     /label=f1 ori
                     /note="f1 bacteriophage origin of replication; arrow 
                     indicates direction of (+) strand synthesis"
     CDS             complement(559..1374)
                     /codon_start=1
                     /product="aminoglycoside phosphotransferase"
                     /label=KanR
                     /note="confers resistance to kanamycin in bacteria or G418 
                     (Geneticin(R)) in eukaryotes"
                     /translation="MSHIQRETSCSRPRLNSNMDADLYGYKWARDNVGQSGATIYRLYG
                     KPDAPELFLKHGKGSVANDVTDEMVRLNWLTEFMPLPTIKHFIRTPDDAWLLTTAIPGK
                     TAFQVLEEYPDSGENIVDALAVFLRRLHSIPVCNCPFNSDRVFRLAQAQSRMNNGLVDA
                     SDFDDERNGWPVEQVWKEMHKLLPFSPDSVVTHGDFSLDNLIFDEGKLIGCIDVGRVGI
                     ADRYQDLAILWNCLGEFSPSLQKRLFQKYGIDNPDMNKLQFHLMLDEFF"
     rep_origin      1496..2084
                     /direction=RIGHT
                     /label=ori
                     /note="high-copy-number ColE1/pMB1/pBR322/pUC origin of 
                     replication"
     misc_feature    2270..2409
                     /label=bom
                     /note="basis of mobility region from pBR322"
     CDS             complement(2511..2702)
                     /codon_start=1
                     /gene="rop"
                     /product="Rop protein, which maintains plasmids at low copy
                     number"
                     /label=rop
                     /translation="MTKQEKTALNMARFIRSQTLTLLEKLNELDADEQADICESLHDHA
                     DELYRSCLARFGDDGENL"
     CDS             complement(3511..4593)
                     /codon_start=1
                     /gene="lacI"
                     /product="lac repressor"
                     /label=lacI
                     /note="The lac repressor binds to the lac operator to 
                     inhibit transcription in E. coli. This inhibition can be 
                     relieved by adding lactose or 
                     isopropyl-beta-D-thiogalactopyranoside (IPTG)."
                     /translation="MKPVTLYDVAEYAGVSYQTVSRVVNQASHVSAKTREKVEAAMAEL
                     NYIPNRVAQQLAGKQSLLIGVATSSLALHAPSQIVAAIKSRADQLGASVVVSMVERSGV
                     EACKAAVHNLLAQRVSGLIINYPLDDQDAIAVEAACTNVPALFLDVSDQTPINSIIFSH
                     EDGTRLGVEHLVALGHQQIALLAGPLSSVSARLRLAGWHKYLTRNQIQPIAEREGDWSA
                     MSGFQQTMQMLNEGIVPTAMLVANDQMALGAMRAITESGLRVGADISVVGYDDTEDSSC
                     YIPPLTTIKQDFRLLGQTSVDRLLQLSQGQAVKGNQLLPVSLVKRKTTLAPNTQTASPR
                     ALADSLMQLARQVSRLESGQ"
     promoter        complement(4594..4671)
                     /gene="lacI"
                     /label=lacI promoter
     promoter        4980..4998
                     /label=T7 promoter
                     /note="promoter for bacteriophage T7 RNA polymerase"
     protein_bind    4999..5023
                     /label=lac operator
                     /bound_moiety="lac repressor encoded by lacI"
                     /note="The lac repressor binds to the lac operator to 
                     inhibit transcription in E. coli. This inhibition can be 
                     relieved by adding lactose or 
                     isopropyl-beta-D-thiogalactopyranoside (IPTG)."
     misc_feature    5065..5066
                     /label=NcoI�л�
     CDS             5067..7430
                     /codon_start=1
                     /label=1
                     /translation="MCGFAASCVCAHARPTGHIYGHAIGLTNNHVTGEANGHTNGHANG
                     SLNGDLNGHTNGHTNGHTNGHTNGHTNGHTNGYANGDETIKLAKDRAKREFFAKQLQAA
                     VDNIKHRGPDGSGVWVSPDGKVGLGHCRLSINDLSPSGAQPLHSDDNQIHAVVNGEIYD
                     FDRLRDVCSTRHGYRFTGSSDSELVVALYKIYGAPYFLEHLRGEFAFVLFDEREGRRRV
                     IAGRDRFGIKPLLWTVVGDKVLFGSEAKALLPLGWEPEWNVRGITDSGWMMDDRTVFKG
                     VRKLMPGHWMEITDERGVEIKKYWDAEYPHKMEQDPRTMEEMVLGVRERLVEAIKLRLR
                     ADVPIGIYLSGGIDSSTVAGIVTELIRKENVKLGSDHASRVACFSVSFPHESGYNESDI
                     ADRTAEWLGVSIMKREVNEERIAADFAEAAYHCEHHHFDLNAVAKFALSTLPREHGVKV
                     VLTGEGSDEHFAGYPYFPAEFLRHPDMGMPDSILARDDELRERMQRSASDEMNAVWRSQ
                     GATEYAGRPAAPILRDAAGNTMPESLLAWHPADGLFQGWVRDLYRGHWDMRETVMRGHS
                     AEVREKMREKWHPAHTAMYMWNKSTLINVILACLGDRTEMAHSIEARTPFLDHHLAEYV
                     NSLPPSTKLDYVPPEDKDVDDVDNFWWKAAGASLRTITEKHILREAARPYITDELYRRR
                     KVPFLAPVRWPKDGPLHNMFKKLLTREAVENLGFVDYAVVENALNTAFGDDAVSSSFRV
                     LCYTGGWVTLSQRFGIKKATPEESGWLEHHHHHH"
     misc_feature    7404..7409
                     /label=xhoI
     CDS             7410..7427
                     /codon_start=1
                     /product="6xHis affinity tag"
                     /label=6xHis
                     /translation="HHHHHH"
     terminator      7494..7541
                     /label=T7 terminator
                     /note="transcription terminator for bacteriophage T7 RNA 
                     polymerase"
ORIGIN
        1 tggcgaatgg gnnnnnnnnn nnnnnnnnnn nnnnnnnnnn nnnnnnnnnn nnnnnnnnnn
       61 nnnnnnnnnn nnnnnnnnnn nnnnnnnnnn nnnnnnnnnn nnnnnnnnnn nnnnnnnnnn
      121 nnnnnnnnnn nnnnncnnnn nnnnnnnnnn nnnnnnnnnn nnnnnnnnnn nnnnnnnnnn
      181 nnnnnnnnnn nnnnnnnnnn nnnnnnnnnn nnnnnnnnnn nnnnnnnann nnnnnnnnnn
      241 nnnnnnnnnn nnnnnnnnnn nnnnnnnnnn nnnnnnncct ttgacgttgg agtccacgtt
      301 ctttaatagt ggactcttgt tccaaactgg aacaacactc aaccctatct cggtctattc
      361 ttttgattta taagggattt tgccgatttc ggcctattgg ttaaaaaatg agctgattta
      421 acaaaaattt aacgcgaatt ttaacaaaat attaacgctt acaatttagg tggcactttt
      481 cggggaaatg tgcgcggaac ccctatttgt ttatttttct aaatacattc aaatatgtat
      541 ccgctcatga attaattctt agaaaaactc atcgagcatc aaatgaaact gcaatttatt
      601 catatcagga ttatcaatac catatttttg aaaaagccgt ttctgtaatg aaggagaaaa
      661 ctcaccgagg cagttccata ggatggcaag atcctggtat cggtctgcga ttccgactcg
      721 tccaacatca atacaaccta ttaatttccc ctcgtcaaaa ataaggttat caagtgagaa
      781 atcaccatga gtgacgactg aatccggtga gaatggcaaa agtttatgca tttctttcca
      841 gacttgttca acaggccagc cattacgctc gtcatcaaaa tcactcgcat caaccaaacc
      901 gttattcatt cgtgattgcg cctgagcgag acgaaatacg cgatcgctgt taaaaggaca
      961 attacaaaca ggaatcgaat gcaaccggcg caggaacact gccagcgcat caacaatatt
     1021 ttcacctgaa tcaggatatt cttctaatac ctggaatgct gttttcccgg ggatcgcagt
     1081 ggtgagtaac catgcatcat caggagtacg gataaaatgc ttgatggtcg gaagaggcat
     1141 aaattccgtc agccagttta gtctgaccat ctcatctgta acatcattgg caacgctacc
     1201 tttgccatgt ttcagaaaca actctggcgc atcgggcttc ccatacaatc gatagattgt
     1261 cgcacctgat tgcccgacat tatcgcgagc ccatttatac ccatataaat cagcatccat
     1321 gttggaattt aatcgcggcc tagagcaaga cgtttcccgt tgaatatggc tcataacacc
     1381 ccttgtatta ctgtttatgt aagcagacag ttttattgtt catgaccaaa atcccttaac
     1441 gtgagttttc gttccactga gcgtcagacc ccgtagaaaa gatcaaagga tcttcttgag
     1501 atcctttttt tctgcgcgta atctgctgct tgcaaacaaa aaaaccaccg ctaccagcgg
     1561 tggtttgttt gccggatcaa gagctaccaa ctctttttcc gaaggtaact ggcttcagca
     1621 gagcgcagat accaaatact gtccttctag tgtagccgta gttaggccac cacttcaaga
     1681 actctgtagc accgcctaca tacctcgctc tgctaatcct gttaccagtg gctgctgcca
     1741 gtggcgataa gtcgtgtctt accgggttgg actcaagacg atagttaccg gataaggcgc
     1801 agcggtcggg ctgaacgggg ggttcgtgca cacagcccag cttggagcga acgacctaca
     1861 ccgaactgag atacctacag cgtgagctat gagaaagcgc cacgcttccc gaagggagaa
     1921 aggcggacag gtatccggta agcggcaggg tcggaacagg agagcgcacg agggagcttc
     1981 cagggggaaa cgcctggtat ctttatagtc ctgtcgggtt tcgccacctc tgacttgagc
     2041 gtcgattttt gtgatgctcg tcaggggggc ggagcctatg gaaaaacgcc agcaacgcgg
     2101 cctttttacg gttcctggcc ttttgctggc cttttgctca catgttcttt cctgcgttat
     2161 cccctgattc tgtggataac cgtattaccg cctttgagtg agctgatacc gctcgccgca
     2221 gccgaacgac cgagcgcagc gagtcagtga gcgaggaagc ggaagagcgc ctgatgcggt
     2281 attttctcct tacgcatctg tgcggtattt cacaccgcaa tggtgcactc tcagtacaat
     2341 ctgctctgat gccgcatagt taagccagta tacactccgc tatcgctacg tgactgggtc
     2401 atggctgcgc cccgacaccc gccaacaccc gctgacgcgc cctgacgggc ttgtctgctc
     2461 ccggcatccg cttacagaca agctgtgacc gtctccggga gctgcatgtg tcagaggttt
     2521 tcaccgtcat caccgaaacg cgcgaggcag ctgcggtaaa gctcatcagc gtggtcgtga
     2581 agcgattcac agatgtctgc ctgttcatcc gcgtccagct cgttgagttt ctccagaagc
     2641 gttaatgtct ggcttctgat aaagcgggcc atgttaaggg cggttttttc ctgtttggtc
     2701 actgatgcct ccgtgtaagg gggatttctg ttcatggggg taatgatacc gatgaaacga
     2761 gagaggatgc tcacgatacg ggttactgat gatgaacatg cccggttact ggaacgttgt
     2821 gagggtaaac aactggcggt atggatgcgg cgggaccaga gaaaaatcac tcagggtcaa
     2881 tgccagcgct tcgttaatac agatgtaggt gttccacagg gtagccagca gcatcctgcg
     2941 atgcagatcc ggaacataat ggtgcagggc gctgacttcc gcgtttccag actttacgaa
     3001 acacggaaac cgaagaccat tcatgttgtt gctcaggtcg cagacgtttt gcagcagcag
     3061 tcgcttcacg ttcgctcgcg tatcggtgat tcattctgct aaccagtaag gcaaccccgc
     3121 cagcctagcc gggtcctcaa cgacaggagc acgatcatgc gcacccgtgg ggccgccatg
     3181 ccggcgataa tggcctgctt ctcgccgaaa cgtttggtgg cgggaccagt gacgaaggct
     3241 tgagcgaggg cgtgcaagat tccgaatacc gcaagcgaca ggccgatcat cgtcgcgctc
     3301 cagcgaaagc ggtcctcgcc gaaaatgacc cagagcgctg ccggcacctg tcctacgagt
     3361 tgcatgataa agaagacagt cataagtgcg gcgacgatag tcatgccccg cgcccaccgg
     3421 aaggagctga ctgggttgaa ggctctcaag ggcatcggtc gagatcccgg tgcctaatga
     3481 gtgagctaac ttacattaat tgcgttgcgc tcactgcccg ctttccagtc gggaaacctg
     3541 tcgtgccagc tgcattaatg aatcggccaa cgcgcgggga gaggcggttt gcgtattggg
     3601 cgccagggtg gtttttcttt tcaccagtga gacgggcaac agctgattgc ccttcaccgc
     3661 ctggccctga gagagttgca gcaagcggtc cacgctggtt tgccccagca ggcgaaaatc
     3721 ctgtttgatg gtggttaacg gcgggatata acatgagctg tcttcggtat cgtcgtatcc
     3781 cactaccgag atatccgcac caacgcgcag cccggactcg gtaatggcgc gcattgcgcc
     3841 cagcgccatc tgatcgttgg caaccagcat cgcagtggga acgatgccct cattcagcat
     3901 ttgcatggtt tgttgaaaac cggacatggc actccagtcg ccttcccgtt ccgctatcgg
     3961 ctgaatttga ttgcgagtga gatatttatg ccagccagcc agacgcagac gcgccgagac
     4021 agaacttaat gggcccgcta acagcgcgat ttgctggtga cccaatgcga ccagatgctc
     4081 cacgcccagt cgcgtaccgt cttcatggga gaaaataata ctgttgatgg gtgtctggtc
     4141 agagacatca agaaataacg ccggaacatt agtgcaggca gcttccacag caatggcatc
     4201 ctggtcatcc agcggatagt taatgatcag cccactgacg cgttgcgcga gaagattgtg
     4261 caccgccgct ttacaggctt cgacgccgct tcgttctacc atcgacacca ccacgctggc
     4321 acccagttga tcggcgcgag atttaatcgc cgcgacaatt tgcgacggcg cgtgcagggc
     4381 cagactggag gtggcaacgc caatcagcaa cgactgtttg cccgccagtt gttgtgccac
     4441 gcggttggga atgtaattca gctccgccat cgccgcttcc actttttccc gcgttttcgc
     4501 agaaacgtgg ctggcctggt tcaccacgcg ggaaacggtc tgataagaga caccggcata
     4561 ctctgcgaca tcgtataacg ttactggttt cacattcacc accctgaatt gactctcttc
     4621 cgggcgctat catgccatac cgcgaaaggt tttgcgccat tcgatggtgt ccgggatctc
     4681 gacgctctcc cttatgcgac tcctgcatta ggaagcagcc cagtagtagg ttgaggccgt
     4741 tgagcaccgc cgccgcaagg aatggtgcat gcaaggagat ggcgcccaac agtcccccgg
     4801 ccacggggcc tgccaccata cccacgccga aacaagcgct catgagcccg aagtggcgag
     4861 cccgatcttc cccatcggtg atgtcggcga tataggcgcc agcaaccgca cctgtggcgc
     4921 cggtgatgcc ggccacgatg cgtccggcgt agaggatcga gatctcgatc ccgcgaaatt
     4981 aatacgactc actatagggg aattgtgagc ggataacaat tcccctctag aaataatttt
     5041 gtttaacttt aagaaggaga tataccatgt gtggttttgc agcaagctgt gtttgtgcac
     5101 atgcacgtcc gaccggtcat atttatggtc atgcaattgg cctgaccaat aatcatgtta
     5161 ccggtgaagc aaatggtcat accaatggcc atgcaaatgg tagcctgaat ggtgatctga
     5221 atggccatac gaacggtcac accaacggtc atacaaacgg ccacacgaat ggacacacta
     5281 atgggcacac aaacggttat gccaatggtg atgaaaccat taaactggca aaagatcgtg
     5341 caaaacgtga gtttttcgca aaacagctgc aggcagcagt tgataacatt aaacatcgtg
     5401 gtccggatgg tagcggtgtt tgggtttcac cggatggcaa agttggtctg ggtcattgtc
     5461 gtctgagcat taatgatctg agcccgagcg gtgcacagcc gctgcatagt gatgataatc
     5521 agattcatgc agttgtgaac ggcgagatct atgattttga tcgtctgcgt gatgtttgta
     5581 gcacccgtca tggttatcgt tttaccggta gcagcgatag cgaactggtt gttgcactgt
     5641 ataaaatcta tggcgcaccg tattttctgg aacatctgcg tggtgaattt gcctttgttc
     5701 tgtttgatga acgtgaaggt cgtcgtcgtg ttattgcagg tcgtgatcgt tttggtatta
     5761 aaccgctgct gtggaccgtt gttggtgata aagtgctgtt tggtagcgaa gcaaaagcac
     5821 tgctgccgtt aggttgggaa cctgaatgga atgttcgtgg tattaccgat agcggttgga
     5881 tgatggatga tcgtaccgtt tttaaaggtg tgcgtaaact gatgcctggt cattggatgg
     5941 aaattaccga tgaacgcggt gtggaaatca aaaagtattg ggatgcagaa tacccgcaca
     6001 aaatggaaca ggatccgcgt acaatggaag aaatggttct gggtgttcgt gaacgtctgg
     6061 ttgaagcaat taaactgcgc ctgcgtgccg atgttccgat tggtatttat ctgagcggtg
     6121 gtattgatag cagcaccgtt gcaggtattg ttaccgaact gattcgtaaa gaaaatgtga
     6181 aactgggtag cgatcatgca agccgtgttg catgttttag cgttagcttt ccgcatgaaa
     6241 gcggttataa tgaaagcgat attgcagatc gcaccgcaga atggctgggt gttagcatta
     6301 tgaaacgtga agttaacgaa gaacgtatcg cagcagattt tgccgaagca gcatatcatt
     6361 gtgaacatca tcattttgat ctgaacgccg ttgcaaaatt tgcactgagc accctgcctc
     6421 gtgaacatgg tgttaaagtt gttctgacag gtgaaggttc cgatgaacat tttgcaggtt
     6481 atccttattt tccggcagaa tttctgcgtc atccggatat gggtatgccg gatagcattc
     6541 tggcacgtga tgatgaactg cgtgaacgca tgcagcgtag cgcaagtgat gaaatgaatg
     6601 cagtttggcg tagccagggt gcaaccgaat atgcgggtcg tccggcagca ccgattctgc
     6661 gtgacgcagc cggtaataca atgccggaaa gcctgctggc atggcatccg gcagatggtc
     6721 tgtttcaagg ttgggttcgt gatctgtatc gcggtcattg ggatatgcgt gaaaccgtta
     6781 tgcgtggtca tagtgccgaa gttcgtgaga aaatgcgcga aaaatggcat cctgcacata
     6841 ccgcaatgta tatgtggaat aaaagcaccc tgatcaatgt tattctggca tgtctgggtg
     6901 atcgtacaga aatggcacat agcattgaag cacgtacccc gtttctggat catcatctgg
     6961 cagaatatgt taatagcctg cctccgagca ccaaactgga ttatgttccg cctgaagata
     7021 aagatgttga tgatgtggat aacttctggt ggaaagcagc cggtgcaagc ctgcgtacca
     7081 ttaccgaaaa acatatcctg cgtgaagccg cacgtccgta tattacagat gaactgtatc
     7141 gtcgtcgcaa agttcctttt ctggcaccgg ttcgttggcc gaaagatggt cctctgcata
     7201 atatgtttaa aaagctgctg acccgtgaag cggttgaaaa tctgggtttt gttgattatg
     7261 ccgttgttga aaatgcactg aataccgcat ttggtgatga tgcagttagc agcagttttc
     7321 gtgttctgtg ttataccggt ggttgggtta ccctgagcca gcgctttggc attaaaaagg
     7381 caacaccgga agaatcaggt tggctcgagc accaccacca ccaccactga gatccggctg
     7441 ctaacaaagc ccgaaaggaa gctgagttgg ctgctgccac cgctgagcaa taactagcat
     7501 aaccccttgg ggcctctaaa cgggtcttga ggggtttttt gctgaaagga ggaactatat
     7561 ccggat
//
