# Supplementary material for: Toward sustainable food preservatives: high-level production of sorbic acid in engineered Saccharomyces cerevisiae
Source: Nat Commun. 2026 Apr 21;17:5492. doi: 10.1038/s41467-026-72163-8 (PMC13284220; doi:10.1038/s41467-026-72163-8)
Supplement: Supplementary file 7 — Source data [file 41467_2026_72163_MOESM7_ESM.zip › Plasmid_Sequences/gb files/pJB341(pET28a-C).gb]

LOCUS       Exported                7431 bp DNA     circular SYN 01-SEP-2025
DEFINITION  synthetic circular DNA
ACCESSION   .
VERSION     .
KEYWORDS    .
SOURCE      synthetic DNA construct
  ORGANISM  synthetic DNA construct
REFERENCE   1  (bases 1 to 7431)
  AUTHORS   L Preston
  TITLE     Direct Submission
  JOURNAL   Exported Mar 19, 2026 from SnapGene 6.0.2
            https://www.snapgene.com
FEATURES             Location/Qualifiers
     source          1..7431
                     /mol_type="other DNA"
                     /organism="synthetic DNA construct"
     rep_origin      12..467
                     /direction=RIGHT
                     /label=f1 ori
                     /note="f1 bacteriophage origin of replication; arrow 
                     indicates direction of (+) strand synthesis"
     CDS             complement(559..1374)
                     /codon_start=1
                     /product="aminoglycoside phosphotransferase"
                     /label=KanR
                     /note="confers resistance to kanamycin in bacteria or G418 
                     (Geneticin(R)) in eukaryotes"
                     /translation="MSHIQRETSCSRPRLNSNMDADLYGYKWARDNVGQSGATIYRLYG
                     KPDAPELFLKHGKGSVANDVTDEMVRLNWLTEFMPLPTIKHFIRTPDDAWLLTTAIPGK
                     TAFQVLEEYPDSGENIVDALAVFLRRLHSIPVCNCPFNSDRVFRLAQAQSRMNNGLVDA
                     SDFDDERNGWPVEQVWKEMHKLLPFSPDSVVTHGDFSLDNLIFDEGKLIGCIDVGRVGI
                     ADRYQDLAILWNCLGEFSPSLQKRLFQKYGIDNPDMNKLQFHLMLDEFF"
     primer_bind     1071..1094
                     /label=341-2F
     primer_bind     complement(1119..1139)
                     /label=341-1R
     rep_origin      1496..2084
                     /direction=RIGHT
                     /label=ori
                     /note="high-copy-number ColE1/pMB1/pBR322/pUC origin of 
                     replication"
     misc_feature    2270..2409
                     /label=bom
                     /note="basis of mobility region from pBR322"
     CDS             complement(2511..2702)
                     /codon_start=1
                     /gene="rop"
                     /product="Rop protein, which maintains plasmids at low copy
                     number"
                     /label=rop
                     /translation="MTKQEKTALNMARFIRSQTLTLLEKLNELDADEQADICESLHDHA
                     DELYRSCLARFGDDGENL"
     CDS             complement(3511..4593)
                     /codon_start=1
                     /gene="lacI"
                     /product="lac repressor"
                     /label=lacI
                     /note="The lac repressor binds to the lac operator to 
                     inhibit transcription in E. coli. This inhibition can be 
                     relieved by adding lactose or 
                     isopropyl-beta-D-thiogalactopyranoside (IPTG)."
                     /translation="MKPVTLYDVAEYAGVSYQTVSRVVNQASHVSAKTREKVEAAMAEL
                     NYIPNRVAQQLAGKQSLLIGVATSSLALHAPSQIVAAIKSRADQLGASVVVSMVERSGV
                     EACKAAVHNLLAQRVSGLIINYPLDDQDAIAVEAACTNVPALFLDVSDQTPINSIIFSH
                     EDGTRLGVEHLVALGHQQIALLAGPLSSVSARLRLAGWHKYLTRNQIQPIAEREGDWSA
                     MSGFQQTMQMLNEGIVPTAMLVANDQMALGAMRAITESGLRVGADISVVGYDDTEDSSC
                     YIPPLTTIKQDFRLLGQTSVDRLLQLSQGQAVKGNQLLPVSLVKRKTTLAPNTQTASPR
                     ALADSLMQLARQVSRLESGQ"
     promoter        complement(4594..4671)
                     /gene="lacI"
                     /label=lacI promoter
     promoter        4980..4998
                     /label=T7 promoter
                     /note="promoter for bacteriophage T7 RNA polymerase"
     protein_bind    4999..5023
                     /label=lac operator
                     /bound_moiety="lac repressor encoded by lacI"
                     /note="The lac repressor binds to the lac operator to 
                     inhibit transcription in E. coli. This inhibition can be 
                     relieved by adding lactose or 
                     isopropyl-beta-D-thiogalactopyranoside (IPTG)."
     misc_feature    5065..5066
                     /label=NcoI�л�
     CDS             5067..7295
                     /codon_start=1
                     /label=1
                     /translation="MCGFAASCVCAHARPTGHIYGHAIGLTNNHVTGEANGHTNGHANG
                     SLNGDLFAKQLQAAVDNIKHRGPDGSGVWVSPDGKVGLGHCRLSINDLSPSGAQPLHSD
                     DNQIHAVVNGEIYDFDRLRDVCSTRHGYRFTGSSDSELVVALYKIYGAPYFLEHLRGEF
                     AFVLFDEREGRRRVIAGRDRFGIKPLLWTVVGDKVLFGSEAKALLPLGWEPEWNVRGIT
                     DSGWMMDDRTVFKGVRKLMPGHWMEITDERGVEIKKYWDAEYPHKMEQDPRTMEEMVLG
                     VRERLVEAIKLRLRADVPIGIYLSGGIDSSTVAGIVTELIRKENVKLGSDHASRVACFS
                     VSFPHESGYNESDIADRTAEWLGVSIMKREVNEERIAADFAEAAYHCEHHHFDLNAVAK
                     FALSTLPREHGVKVVLTGEGSDEHFAGYPYFPAEFLRHPDMGMPDSILARDDELRERMQ
                     RSASDEMNAVWRSQGATEYAGRPAAPILRDAAGNTMPESLLAWHPADGLFQGWVRDLYR
                     GHWDMRETVMRGHSAEVREKMREKWHPAHTAMYMWNKSTLINVILACLGDRTEMAHSIE
                     ARTPFLDHHLAEYVNSLPPSTKLDYVPPEDKDVDDVDNFWWKAAGASLRTITEKHILRE
                     AARPYITDELYRRRKVPFLAPVRWPKDGPLHNMFKKLLTREAVENLGFVDYAVVENALN
                     TAFGDDAVSSSFRVLCYTGGWVTLSQRFGIKKATPEESGWLEHHHHHH"
     misc_feature    5067..5219
                     /label=Feature 15
     primer_bind     5181..5239
                     /label=p28a-SoaC5296-2F
     primer_bind     complement(5200..5258)
                     /label=p28a-SoaC5296-1R
     misc_feature    5220..7295
                     /label=Feature 16
     misc_feature    7269..7274
                     /label=xhoI
     CDS             7275..7292
                     /codon_start=1
                     /product="6xHis affinity tag"
                     /label=6xHis
                     /translation="HHHHHH"
     terminator      7359..7406
                     /label=T7 terminator
                     /note="transcription terminator for bacteriophage T7 RNA 
                     polymerase"
ORIGIN
        1 tggcgaatgg gnnnnnnnnn nnnnnnnnnn nnnnnnnnnn nnnnnnnnnn nnnnnnnnnn
       61 nnnnnnnnnn nnnnnnnnnn nnnnnnnnnn nnnnnnnnnn nnnnnnnnnn nnnnnnnnnn
      121 nnnnnnnnnn nnnnncnnnn nnnnnnnnnn nnnnnnnnnn nnnnnnnnnn nnnnnnnnnn
      181 nnnnnnnnnn nnnnnnnnnn nnnnnnnnnn nnnnnnnnnn nnnnnnnann nnnnnnnnnn
      241 nnnnnnnnnn nnnnnnnnnn nnnnnnnnnn nnnnnnncct ttgacgttgg agtccacgtt
      301 ctttaatagt ggactcttgt tccaaactgg aacaacactc aaccctatct cggtctattc
      361 ttttgattta taagggattt tgccgatttc ggcctattgg ttaaaaaatg agctgattta
      421 acaaaaattt aacgcgaatt ttaacaaaat attaacgctt acaatttagg tggcactttt
      481 cggggaaatg tgcgcggaac ccctatttgt ttatttttct aaatacattc aaatatgtat
      541 ccgctcatga attaattctt agaaaaactc atcgagcatc aaatgaaact gcaatttatt
      601 catatcagga ttatcaatac catatttttg aaaaagccgt ttctgtaatg aaggagaaaa
      661 ctcaccgagg cagttccata ggatggcaag atcctggtat cggtctgcga ttccgactcg
      721 tccaacatca atacaaccta ttaatttccc ctcgtcaaaa ataaggttat caagtgagaa
      781 atcaccatga gtgacgactg aatccggtga gaatggcaaa agtttatgca tttctttcca
      841 gacttgttca acaggccagc cattacgctc gtcatcaaaa tcactcgcat caaccaaacc
      901 gttattcatt cgtgattgcg cctgagcgag acgaaatacg cgatcgctgt taaaaggaca
      961 attacaaaca ggaatcgaat gcaaccggcg caggaacact gccagcgcat caacaatatt
     1021 ttcacctgaa tcaggatatt cttctaatac ctggaatgct gttttcccgg ggatcgcagt
     1081 ggtgagtaac catgcatcat caggagtacg gataaaatgc ttgatggtcg gaagaggcat
     1141 aaattccgtc agccagttta gtctgaccat ctcatctgta acatcattgg caacgctacc
     1201 tttgccatgt ttcagaaaca actctggcgc atcgggcttc ccatacaatc gatagattgt
     1261 cgcacctgat tgcccgacat tatcgcgagc ccatttatac ccatataaat cagcatccat
     1321 gttggaattt aatcgcggcc tagagcaaga cgtttcccgt tgaatatggc tcataacacc
     1381 ccttgtatta ctgtttatgt aagcagacag ttttattgtt catgaccaaa atcccttaac
     1441 gtgagttttc gttccactga gcgtcagacc ccgtagaaaa gatcaaagga tcttcttgag
     1501 atcctttttt tctgcgcgta atctgctgct tgcaaacaaa aaaaccaccg ctaccagcgg
     1561 tggtttgttt gccggatcaa gagctaccaa ctctttttcc gaaggtaact ggcttcagca
     1621 gagcgcagat accaaatact gtccttctag tgtagccgta gttaggccac cacttcaaga
     1681 actctgtagc accgcctaca tacctcgctc tgctaatcct gttaccagtg gctgctgcca
     1741 gtggcgataa gtcgtgtctt accgggttgg actcaagacg atagttaccg gataaggcgc
     1801 agcggtcggg ctgaacgggg ggttcgtgca cacagcccag cttggagcga acgacctaca
     1861 ccgaactgag atacctacag cgtgagctat gagaaagcgc cacgcttccc gaagggagaa
     1921 aggcggacag gtatccggta agcggcaggg tcggaacagg agagcgcacg agggagcttc
     1981 cagggggaaa cgcctggtat ctttatagtc ctgtcgggtt tcgccacctc tgacttgagc
     2041 gtcgattttt gtgatgctcg tcaggggggc ggagcctatg gaaaaacgcc agcaacgcgg
     2101 cctttttacg gttcctggcc ttttgctggc cttttgctca catgttcttt cctgcgttat
     2161 cccctgattc tgtggataac cgtattaccg cctttgagtg agctgatacc gctcgccgca
     2221 gccgaacgac cgagcgcagc gagtcagtga gcgaggaagc ggaagagcgc ctgatgcggt
     2281 attttctcct tacgcatctg tgcggtattt cacaccgcaa tggtgcactc tcagtacaat
     2341 ctgctctgat gccgcatagt taagccagta tacactccgc tatcgctacg tgactgggtc
     2401 atggctgcgc cccgacaccc gccaacaccc gctgacgcgc cctgacgggc ttgtctgctc
     2461 ccggcatccg cttacagaca agctgtgacc gtctccggga gctgcatgtg tcagaggttt
     2521 tcaccgtcat caccgaaacg cgcgaggcag ctgcggtaaa gctcatcagc gtggtcgtga
     2581 agcgattcac agatgtctgc ctgttcatcc gcgtccagct cgttgagttt ctccagaagc
     2641 gttaatgtct ggcttctgat aaagcgggcc atgttaaggg cggttttttc ctgtttggtc
     2701 actgatgcct ccgtgtaagg gggatttctg ttcatggggg taatgatacc gatgaaacga
     2761 gagaggatgc tcacgatacg ggttactgat gatgaacatg cccggttact ggaacgttgt
     2821 gagggtaaac aactggcggt atggatgcgg cgggaccaga gaaaaatcac tcagggtcaa
     2881 tgccagcgct tcgttaatac agatgtaggt gttccacagg gtagccagca gcatcctgcg
     2941 atgcagatcc ggaacataat ggtgcagggc gctgacttcc gcgtttccag actttacgaa
     3001 acacggaaac cgaagaccat tcatgttgtt gctcaggtcg cagacgtttt gcagcagcag
     3061 tcgcttcacg ttcgctcgcg tatcggtgat tcattctgct aaccagtaag gcaaccccgc
     3121 cagcctagcc gggtcctcaa cgacaggagc acgatcatgc gcacccgtgg ggccgccatg
     3181 ccggcgataa tggcctgctt ctcgccgaaa cgtttggtgg cgggaccagt gacgaaggct
     3241 tgagcgaggg cgtgcaagat tccgaatacc gcaagcgaca ggccgatcat cgtcgcgctc
     3301 cagcgaaagc ggtcctcgcc gaaaatgacc cagagcgctg ccggcacctg tcctacgagt
     3361 tgcatgataa agaagacagt cataagtgcg gcgacgatag tcatgccccg cgcccaccgg
     3421 aaggagctga ctgggttgaa ggctctcaag ggcatcggtc gagatcccgg tgcctaatga
     3481 gtgagctaac ttacattaat tgcgttgcgc tcactgcccg ctttccagtc gggaaacctg
     3541 tcgtgccagc tgcattaatg aatcggccaa cgcgcgggga gaggcggttt gcgtattggg
     3601 cgccagggtg gtttttcttt tcaccagtga gacgggcaac agctgattgc ccttcaccgc
     3661 ctggccctga gagagttgca gcaagcggtc cacgctggtt tgccccagca ggcgaaaatc
     3721 ctgtttgatg gtggttaacg gcgggatata acatgagctg tcttcggtat cgtcgtatcc
     3781 cactaccgag atatccgcac caacgcgcag cccggactcg gtaatggcgc gcattgcgcc
     3841 cagcgccatc tgatcgttgg caaccagcat cgcagtggga acgatgccct cattcagcat
     3901 ttgcatggtt tgttgaaaac cggacatggc actccagtcg ccttcccgtt ccgctatcgg
     3961 ctgaatttga ttgcgagtga gatatttatg ccagccagcc agacgcagac gcgccgagac
     4021 agaacttaat gggcccgcta acagcgcgat ttgctggtga cccaatgcga ccagatgctc
     4081 cacgcccagt cgcgtaccgt cttcatggga gaaaataata ctgttgatgg gtgtctggtc
     4141 agagacatca agaaataacg ccggaacatt agtgcaggca gcttccacag caatggcatc
     4201 ctggtcatcc agcggatagt taatgatcag cccactgacg cgttgcgcga gaagattgtg
     4261 caccgccgct ttacaggctt cgacgccgct tcgttctacc atcgacacca ccacgctggc
     4321 acccagttga tcggcgcgag atttaatcgc cgcgacaatt tgcgacggcg cgtgcagggc
     4381 cagactggag gtggcaacgc caatcagcaa cgactgtttg cccgccagtt gttgtgccac
     4441 gcggttggga atgtaattca gctccgccat cgccgcttcc actttttccc gcgttttcgc
     4501 agaaacgtgg ctggcctggt tcaccacgcg ggaaacggtc tgataagaga caccggcata
     4561 ctctgcgaca tcgtataacg ttactggttt cacattcacc accctgaatt gactctcttc
     4621 cgggcgctat catgccatac cgcgaaaggt tttgcgccat tcgatggtgt ccgggatctc
     4681 gacgctctcc cttatgcgac tcctgcatta ggaagcagcc cagtagtagg ttgaggccgt
     4741 tgagcaccgc cgccgcaagg aatggtgcat gcaaggagat ggcgcccaac agtcccccgg
     4801 ccacggggcc tgccaccata cccacgccga aacaagcgct catgagcccg aagtggcgag
     4861 cccgatcttc cccatcggtg atgtcggcga tataggcgcc agcaaccgca cctgtggcgc
     4921 cggtgatgcc ggccacgatg cgtccggcgt agaggatcga gatctcgatc ccgcgaaatt
     4981 aatacgactc actatagggg aattgtgagc ggataacaat tcccctctag aaataatttt
     5041 gtttaacttt aagaaggaga tataccatgt gtggttttgc agcaagctgt gtttgtgcac
     5101 atgcacgtcc gaccggtcat atttatggtc atgcaattgg cctgaccaat aatcatgtta
     5161 ccggtgaagc aaatggtcat accaatggcc atgcaaatgg tagcctgaat ggtgatctgt
     5221 tcgcaaaaca gctgcaggca gcagttgata acattaaaca tcgtggtccg gatggtagcg
     5281 gtgtttgggt ttcaccggat ggcaaagttg gtctgggtca ttgtcgtctg agcattaatg
     5341 atctgagccc gagcggtgca cagccgctgc atagtgatga taatcagatt catgcagttg
     5401 tgaacggcga gatctatgat tttgatcgtc tgcgtgatgt ttgtagcacc cgtcatggtt
     5461 atcgttttac cggtagcagc gatagcgaac tggttgttgc actgtataaa atctatggcg
     5521 caccgtattt tctggaacat ctgcgtggtg aatttgcctt tgttctgttt gatgaacgtg
     5581 aaggtcgtcg tcgtgttatt gcaggtcgtg atcgttttgg tattaaaccg ctgctgtgga
     5641 ccgttgttgg tgataaagtg ctgtttggta gcgaagcaaa agcactgctg ccgttaggtt
     5701 gggaacctga atggaatgtt cgtggtatta ccgatagcgg ttggatgatg gatgatcgta
     5761 ccgtttttaa aggtgtgcgt aaactgatgc ctggtcattg gatggaaatt accgatgaac
     5821 gcggtgtgga aatcaaaaag tattgggatg cagaataccc gcacaaaatg gaacaggatc
     5881 cgcgtacaat ggaagaaatg gttctgggtg ttcgtgaacg tctggttgaa gcaattaaac
     5941 tgcgcctgcg tgccgatgtt ccgattggta tttatctgag cggtggtatt gatagcagca
     6001 ccgttgcagg tattgttacc gaactgattc gtaaagaaaa tgtgaaactg ggtagcgatc
     6061 atgcaagccg tgttgcatgt tttagcgtta gctttccgca tgaaagcggt tataatgaaa
     6121 gcgatattgc agatcgcacc gcagaatggc tgggtgttag cattatgaaa cgtgaagtta
     6181 acgaagaacg tatcgcagca gattttgccg aagcagcata tcattgtgaa catcatcatt
     6241 ttgatctgaa cgccgttgca aaatttgcac tgagcaccct gcctcgtgaa catggtgtta
     6301 aagttgttct gacaggtgaa ggttccgatg aacattttgc aggttatcct tattttccgg
     6361 cagaatttct gcgtcatccg gatatgggta tgccggatag cattctggca cgtgatgatg
     6421 aactgcgtga acgcatgcag cgtagcgcaa gtgatgaaat gaatgcagtt tggcgtagcc
     6481 agggtgcaac cgaatatgcg ggtcgtccgg cagcaccgat tctgcgtgac gcagccggta
     6541 atacaatgcc ggaaagcctg ctggcatggc atccggcaga tggtctgttt caaggttggg
     6601 ttcgtgatct gtatcgcggt cattgggata tgcgtgaaac cgttatgcgt ggtcatagtg
     6661 ccgaagttcg tgagaaaatg cgcgaaaaat ggcatcctgc acataccgca atgtatatgt
     6721 ggaataaaag caccctgatc aatgttattc tggcatgtct gggtgatcgt acagaaatgg
     6781 cacatagcat tgaagcacgt accccgtttc tggatcatca tctggcagaa tatgttaata
     6841 gcctgcctcc gagcaccaaa ctggattatg ttccgcctga agataaagat gttgatgatg
     6901 tggataactt ctggtggaaa gcagccggtg caagcctgcg taccattacc gaaaaacata
     6961 tcctgcgtga agccgcacgt ccgtatatta cagatgaact gtatcgtcgt cgcaaagttc
     7021 cttttctggc accggttcgt tggccgaaag atggtcctct gcataatatg tttaaaaagc
     7081 tgctgacccg tgaagcggtt gaaaatctgg gttttgttga ttatgccgtt gttgaaaatg
     7141 cactgaatac cgcatttggt gatgatgcag ttagcagcag ttttcgtgtt ctgtgttata
     7201 ccggtggttg ggttaccctg agccagcgct ttggcattaa aaaggcaaca ccggaagaat
     7261 caggttggct cgagcaccac caccaccacc actgagatcc ggctgctaac aaagcccgaa
     7321 aggaagctga gttggctgct gccaccgctg agcaataact agcataaccc cttggggcct
     7381 ctaaacgggt cttgaggggt tttttgctga aaggaggaac tatatccgga t
//
