# Supplementary material for: Toward sustainable food preservatives: high-level production of sorbic acid in engineered Saccharomyces cerevisiae
Source: Nat Commun. 2026 Apr 21;17:5492. doi: 10.1038/s41467-026-72163-8 (PMC13284220; doi:10.1038/s41467-026-72163-8)
Supplement: Supplementary file 7 — Source data [file 41467_2026_72163_MOESM7_ESM.zip › Plasmid_Sequences/gb files/pJB342(pET28a-AnAsnB).gb]

LOCUS       Exported                7239 bp DNA     circular SYN 01-SEP-2025
DEFINITION  synthetic circular DNA
ACCESSION   .
VERSION     .
KEYWORDS    .
SOURCE      synthetic DNA construct
  ORGANISM  synthetic DNA construct
REFERENCE   1  (bases 1 to 7239)
  AUTHORS   L Preston
  TITLE     Direct Submission
  JOURNAL   Exported Mar 19, 2026 from SnapGene 6.0.2
            https://www.snapgene.com
FEATURES             Location/Qualifiers
     source          1..7239
                     /mol_type="other DNA"
                     /organism="synthetic DNA construct"
     rep_origin      12..467
                     /direction=RIGHT
                     /label=f1 ori
                     /note="f1 bacteriophage origin of replication; arrow 
                     indicates direction of (+) strand synthesis"
     CDS             complement(559..1374)
                     /codon_start=1
                     /product="aminoglycoside phosphotransferase"
                     /label=KanR
                     /note="confers resistance to kanamycin in bacteria or G418 
                     (Geneticin(R)) in eukaryotes"
                     /translation="MSHIQRETSCSRPRLNSNMDADLYGYKWARDNVGQSGATIYRLYG
                     KPDAPELFLKHGKGSVANDVTDEMVRLNWLTEFMPLPTIKHFIRTPDDAWLLTTAIPGK
                     TAFQVLEEYPDSGENIVDALAVFLRRLHSIPVCNCPFNSDRVFRLAQAQSRMNNGLVDA
                     SDFDDERNGWPVEQVWKEMHKLLPFSPDSVVTHGDFSLDNLIFDEGKLIGCIDVGRVGI
                     ADRYQDLAILWNCLGEFSPSLQKRLFQKYGIDNPDMNKLQFHLMLDEFF"
     primer_bind     1071..1094
                     /label=341-2F
     primer_bind     complement(1119..1139)
                     /label=341-1R
     rep_origin      1496..2084
                     /direction=RIGHT
                     /label=ori
                     /note="high-copy-number ColE1/pMB1/pBR322/pUC origin of 
                     replication"
     misc_feature    2270..2409
                     /label=bom
                     /note="basis of mobility region from pBR322"
     CDS             complement(2511..2702)
                     /codon_start=1
                     /gene="rop"
                     /product="Rop protein, which maintains plasmids at low copy
                     number"
                     /label=rop
                     /translation="MTKQEKTALNMARFIRSQTLTLLEKLNELDADEQADICESLHDHA
                     DELYRSCLARFGDDGENL"
     CDS             complement(3511..4593)
                     /codon_start=1
                     /gene="lacI"
                     /product="lac repressor"
                     /label=lacI
                     /note="The lac repressor binds to the lac operator to 
                     inhibit transcription in E. coli. This inhibition can be 
                     relieved by adding lactose or 
                     isopropyl-beta-D-thiogalactopyranoside (IPTG)."
                     /translation="MKPVTLYDVAEYAGVSYQTVSRVVNQASHVSAKTREKVEAAMAEL
                     NYIPNRVAQQLAGKQSLLIGVATSSLALHAPSQIVAAIKSRADQLGASVVVSMVERSGV
                     EACKAAVHNLLAQRVSGLIINYPLDDQDAIAVEAACTNVPALFLDVSDQTPINSIIFSH
                     EDGTRLGVEHLVALGHQQIALLAGPLSSVSARLRLAGWHKYLTRNQIQPIAEREGDWSA
                     MSGFQQTMQMLNEGIVPTAMLVANDQMALGAMRAITESGLRVGADISVVGYDDTEDSSC
                     YIPPLTTIKQDFRLLGQTSVDRLLQLSQGQAVKGNQLLPVSLVKRKTTLAPNTQTASPR
                     ALADSLMQLARQVSRLESGQ"
     promoter        complement(4594..4671)
                     /gene="lacI"
                     /label=lacI promoter
     promoter        4980..4998
                     /label=T7 promoter
                     /note="promoter for bacteriophage T7 RNA polymerase"
     protein_bind    4999..5023
                     /label=lac operator
                     /bound_moiety="lac repressor encoded by lacI"
                     /note="The lac repressor binds to the lac operator to 
                     inhibit transcription in E. coli. This inhibition can be 
                     relieved by adding lactose or 
                     isopropyl-beta-D-thiogalactopyranoside (IPTG)."
     primer_bind     5027..5085
                     /label=p28a-AnANS-1F
     primer_bind     complement(5041..5074)
                     /label=28A-1R
     misc_feature    5065..5066
                     /label=NcoI�л�
     misc_feature    5067..7082
                     /label=Feature 2
     CDS             5067..7082
                     /codon_start=1
                     /label=AnAS
                     /translation="MCGISAVLSLSEGSICPQALASQMNESLQLIKHRGPDARGQWLSS
                     DYRVGLGHARLSVIDLNPAGNQPFHDPEGTVHAVVNGEIYDHKKYRAKLAHQYEFRSNS
                     DCEIVTALYRHYGISFLNKLRGEFALVLWDAKRKLFLAARDRYGIKSLYYTVVNNRLLV
                     ATEIKSFLPFGWQPEWSIENLLRKGWLWDTEMYFKGVHRLEPGQYMVSQNYKFPVVKTY
                     WDMDYPDKRTPFPQTEEQIVLELRKRMLESVRLRLRADVGVGFYLSGGLDSSAIAGMAK
                     YLIQQGEPLGNDSSGDISKMSCYTIRFGEGSGVDESGIKDTFVPEVSDRRLTKCRCCTT
                     NCRLAWSRAVPCDIDRGRYRFQIRGYREGSDEHFGGYPDMLSKMFVEPDLSWHPPPFKM
                     PNSSKVFEAGREAVPAAVESLASTKRMLNNSSIFARVDSFYMFPLASATVESEEPDPET
                     AFAESLGAQTLSNISENWHPLNSASYQWTKSILANYILRYIGDGADMVYQIETRPPFLD
                     HHVTEYANRIPPSLKIRYDPVKNDLREKYILREAMRPFITDEVMNRTKRAYLGPSNYRE
                     DGPLHRVVKSLLTEDNVNKLGFVDWDRLQEHIVKGFRDGDPRYFRSSLFVAQLVVLSQR
                     FGVKVATTTDALPVTSEILDRTQNNDNMTTVQDRSRL"
     misc_feature    5067..5069
                     /label=Feature 3
     primer_bind     5175..5233
                     /label=342-2F
     primer_bind     complement(5195..5253)
                     /label=242-1R
     primer_bind     5635..5693
                     /label=342-3F
     primer_bind     complement(5654..5712)
                     /label=342-2R
     primer_bind     5718..5776
                     /label=342-4F
     primer_bind     complement(5736..5794)
                     /label=342-3R
     primer_bind     6127..6185
                     /label=342-5F
     primer_bind     complement(6145..6203)
                     /label=342-4R
     primer_bind     complement(7063..7121)
                     /label=p28a-AnANS-1R
     primer_bind     7082..7102
                     /label=28A-1F
     CDS             7083..7103
                     /codon_start=1
                     /label=1
                     /translation="HHHHHH"
     misc_feature    7083..7103
                     /label=Feature 16
     CDS             7083..7100
                     /codon_start=1
                     /product="6xHis affinity tag"
                     /label=6xHis
                     /translation="HHHHHH"
     terminator      7167..7214
                     /label=T7 terminator
                     /note="transcription terminator for bacteriophage T7 RNA 
                     polymerase"
ORIGIN
        1 tggcgaatgg gnnnnnnnnn nnnnnnnnnn nnnnnnnnnn nnnnnnnnnn nnnnnnnnnn
       61 nnnnnnnnnn nnnnnnnnnn nnnnnnnnnn nnnnnnnnnn nnnnnnnnnn nnnnnnnnnn
      121 nnnnnnnnnn nnnnncnnnn nnnnnnnnnn nnnnnnnnnn nnnnnnnnnn nnnnnnnnnn
      181 nnnnnnnnnn nnnnnnnnnn nnnnnnnnnn nnnnnnnnnn nnnnnnnann nnnnnnnnnn
      241 nnnnnnnnnn nnnnnnnnnn nnnnnnnnnn nnnnnnncct ttgacgttgg agtccacgtt
      301 ctttaatagt ggactcttgt tccaaactgg aacaacactc aaccctatct cggtctattc
      361 ttttgattta taagggattt tgccgatttc ggcctattgg ttaaaaaatg agctgattta
      421 acaaaaattt aacgcgaatt ttaacaaaat attaacgctt acaatttagg tggcactttt
      481 cggggaaatg tgcgcggaac ccctatttgt ttatttttct aaatacattc aaatatgtat
      541 ccgctcatga attaattctt agaaaaactc atcgagcatc aaatgaaact gcaatttatt
      601 catatcagga ttatcaatac catatttttg aaaaagccgt ttctgtaatg aaggagaaaa
      661 ctcaccgagg cagttccata ggatggcaag atcctggtat cggtctgcga ttccgactcg
      721 tccaacatca atacaaccta ttaatttccc ctcgtcaaaa ataaggttat caagtgagaa
      781 atcaccatga gtgacgactg aatccggtga gaatggcaaa agtttatgca tttctttcca
      841 gacttgttca acaggccagc cattacgctc gtcatcaaaa tcactcgcat caaccaaacc
      901 gttattcatt cgtgattgcg cctgagcgag acgaaatacg cgatcgctgt taaaaggaca
      961 attacaaaca ggaatcgaat gcaaccggcg caggaacact gccagcgcat caacaatatt
     1021 ttcacctgaa tcaggatatt cttctaatac ctggaatgct gttttcccgg ggatcgcagt
     1081 ggtgagtaac catgcatcat caggagtacg gataaaatgc ttgatggtcg gaagaggcat
     1141 aaattccgtc agccagttta gtctgaccat ctcatctgta acatcattgg caacgctacc
     1201 tttgccatgt ttcagaaaca actctggcgc atcgggcttc ccatacaatc gatagattgt
     1261 cgcacctgat tgcccgacat tatcgcgagc ccatttatac ccatataaat cagcatccat
     1321 gttggaattt aatcgcggcc tagagcaaga cgtttcccgt tgaatatggc tcataacacc
     1381 ccttgtatta ctgtttatgt aagcagacag ttttattgtt catgaccaaa atcccttaac
     1441 gtgagttttc gttccactga gcgtcagacc ccgtagaaaa gatcaaagga tcttcttgag
     1501 atcctttttt tctgcgcgta atctgctgct tgcaaacaaa aaaaccaccg ctaccagcgg
     1561 tggtttgttt gccggatcaa gagctaccaa ctctttttcc gaaggtaact ggcttcagca
     1621 gagcgcagat accaaatact gtccttctag tgtagccgta gttaggccac cacttcaaga
     1681 actctgtagc accgcctaca tacctcgctc tgctaatcct gttaccagtg gctgctgcca
     1741 gtggcgataa gtcgtgtctt accgggttgg actcaagacg atagttaccg gataaggcgc
     1801 agcggtcggg ctgaacgggg ggttcgtgca cacagcccag cttggagcga acgacctaca
     1861 ccgaactgag atacctacag cgtgagctat gagaaagcgc cacgcttccc gaagggagaa
     1921 aggcggacag gtatccggta agcggcaggg tcggaacagg agagcgcacg agggagcttc
     1981 cagggggaaa cgcctggtat ctttatagtc ctgtcgggtt tcgccacctc tgacttgagc
     2041 gtcgattttt gtgatgctcg tcaggggggc ggagcctatg gaaaaacgcc agcaacgcgg
     2101 cctttttacg gttcctggcc ttttgctggc cttttgctca catgttcttt cctgcgttat
     2161 cccctgattc tgtggataac cgtattaccg cctttgagtg agctgatacc gctcgccgca
     2221 gccgaacgac cgagcgcagc gagtcagtga gcgaggaagc ggaagagcgc ctgatgcggt
     2281 attttctcct tacgcatctg tgcggtattt cacaccgcaa tggtgcactc tcagtacaat
     2341 ctgctctgat gccgcatagt taagccagta tacactccgc tatcgctacg tgactgggtc
     2401 atggctgcgc cccgacaccc gccaacaccc gctgacgcgc cctgacgggc ttgtctgctc
     2461 ccggcatccg cttacagaca agctgtgacc gtctccggga gctgcatgtg tcagaggttt
     2521 tcaccgtcat caccgaaacg cgcgaggcag ctgcggtaaa gctcatcagc gtggtcgtga
     2581 agcgattcac agatgtctgc ctgttcatcc gcgtccagct cgttgagttt ctccagaagc
     2641 gttaatgtct ggcttctgat aaagcgggcc atgttaaggg cggttttttc ctgtttggtc
     2701 actgatgcct ccgtgtaagg gggatttctg ttcatggggg taatgatacc gatgaaacga
     2761 gagaggatgc tcacgatacg ggttactgat gatgaacatg cccggttact ggaacgttgt
     2821 gagggtaaac aactggcggt atggatgcgg cgggaccaga gaaaaatcac tcagggtcaa
     2881 tgccagcgct tcgttaatac agatgtaggt gttccacagg gtagccagca gcatcctgcg
     2941 atgcagatcc ggaacataat ggtgcagggc gctgacttcc gcgtttccag actttacgaa
     3001 acacggaaac cgaagaccat tcatgttgtt gctcaggtcg cagacgtttt gcagcagcag
     3061 tcgcttcacg ttcgctcgcg tatcggtgat tcattctgct aaccagtaag gcaaccccgc
     3121 cagcctagcc gggtcctcaa cgacaggagc acgatcatgc gcacccgtgg ggccgccatg
     3181 ccggcgataa tggcctgctt ctcgccgaaa cgtttggtgg cgggaccagt gacgaaggct
     3241 tgagcgaggg cgtgcaagat tccgaatacc gcaagcgaca ggccgatcat cgtcgcgctc
     3301 cagcgaaagc ggtcctcgcc gaaaatgacc cagagcgctg ccggcacctg tcctacgagt
     3361 tgcatgataa agaagacagt cataagtgcg gcgacgatag tcatgccccg cgcccaccgg
     3421 aaggagctga ctgggttgaa ggctctcaag ggcatcggtc gagatcccgg tgcctaatga
     3481 gtgagctaac ttacattaat tgcgttgcgc tcactgcccg ctttccagtc gggaaacctg
     3541 tcgtgccagc tgcattaatg aatcggccaa cgcgcgggga gaggcggttt gcgtattggg
     3601 cgccagggtg gtttttcttt tcaccagtga gacgggcaac agctgattgc ccttcaccgc
     3661 ctggccctga gagagttgca gcaagcggtc cacgctggtt tgccccagca ggcgaaaatc
     3721 ctgtttgatg gtggttaacg gcgggatata acatgagctg tcttcggtat cgtcgtatcc
     3781 cactaccgag atatccgcac caacgcgcag cccggactcg gtaatggcgc gcattgcgcc
     3841 cagcgccatc tgatcgttgg caaccagcat cgcagtggga acgatgccct cattcagcat
     3901 ttgcatggtt tgttgaaaac cggacatggc actccagtcg ccttcccgtt ccgctatcgg
     3961 ctgaatttga ttgcgagtga gatatttatg ccagccagcc agacgcagac gcgccgagac
     4021 agaacttaat gggcccgcta acagcgcgat ttgctggtga cccaatgcga ccagatgctc
     4081 cacgcccagt cgcgtaccgt cttcatggga gaaaataata ctgttgatgg gtgtctggtc
     4141 agagacatca agaaataacg ccggaacatt agtgcaggca gcttccacag caatggcatc
     4201 ctggtcatcc agcggatagt taatgatcag cccactgacg cgttgcgcga gaagattgtg
     4261 caccgccgct ttacaggctt cgacgccgct tcgttctacc atcgacacca ccacgctggc
     4321 acccagttga tcggcgcgag atttaatcgc cgcgacaatt tgcgacggcg cgtgcagggc
     4381 cagactggag gtggcaacgc caatcagcaa cgactgtttg cccgccagtt gttgtgccac
     4441 gcggttggga atgtaattca gctccgccat cgccgcttcc actttttccc gcgttttcgc
     4501 agaaacgtgg ctggcctggt tcaccacgcg ggaaacggtc tgataagaga caccggcata
     4561 ctctgcgaca tcgtataacg ttactggttt cacattcacc accctgaatt gactctcttc
     4621 cgggcgctat catgccatac cgcgaaaggt tttgcgccat tcgatggtgt ccgggatctc
     4681 gacgctctcc cttatgcgac tcctgcatta ggaagcagcc cagtagtagg ttgaggccgt
     4741 tgagcaccgc cgccgcaagg aatggtgcat gcaaggagat ggcgcccaac agtcccccgg
     4801 ccacggggcc tgccaccata cccacgccga aacaagcgct catgagcccg aagtggcgag
     4861 cccgatcttc cccatcggtg atgtcggcga tataggcgcc agcaaccgca cctgtggcgc
     4921 cggtgatgcc ggccacgatg cgtccggcgt agaggatcga gatctcgatc ccgcgaaatt
     4981 aatacgactc actatagggg aattgtgagc ggataacaat tcccctctag aaataatttt
     5041 gtttaacttt aagaaggaga tataccatgt gtggaatctc agcagttctc agtctcagtg
     5101 aaggtagtat ctgccctcaa gctctagcta gtcagatgaa tgaaagcctg cagctgatta
     5161 agcaccgtgg tcctgatgca agaggccagt ggctcagctc agattatcgt gtgggccttg
     5221 gacatgcccg attatcagta attgatctca accccgccgg taaccagcct ttccacgatc
     5281 ctgaaggcac cgttcatgcg gtcgtcaacg gagaaatata cgaccacaag aagtaccgcg
     5341 cgaagctcgc ccatcaatat gagttcagga gcaatagtga ttgcgagatt gttactgctc
     5401 tatatcgaca ttacggtatc tcttttctca acaagctgcg aggggaattc gccctcgttc
     5461 tctgggacgc aaaacggaag ctgtttctcg ccgctcggga tcgctacggt attaaatcac
     5521 tgtactatac tgtggtaaac aacagattat tggtggcgac tgagataaaa tcattcttgc
     5581 catttggatg gcagcctgaa tggtccattg agaatctcct cagaaagggt tggttgtggg
     5641 acaccgagat gtacttcaag ggagtacacc ggttagagcc gggtcagtac atggtcagtc
     5701 agaactataa attcccagtg gtgaagacgt actgggatat ggactatcca gacaagagaa
     5761 cacctttccc acagaccgaa gaacagatag tcctcgagct tagaaaacgc atgctagaat
     5821 cagtgaggct gcggctccga gccgatgtag gggtcggatt ctatcttagt ggcgggctag
     5881 actcttctgc tattgcaggg atggcgaaat accttataca gcagggtgag cctctaggaa
     5941 acgactctag tggagacatc tcaaagatga gctgctatac aattcgattt ggggagggta
     6001 gcggagtgga tgagtctggt ataaaggata cctttgtccc ggaagtgagc gaccgtcgtc
     6061 taacgaaatg tagatgttgc acaacgaact gcagactggc ttggagccga gctgtaccct
     6121 gtgacattga ccgaggaaga tatcgcttcc agattcgagg atacagagag ggctcagacg
     6181 agcatttcgg cggctacccg gatatgctgt cgaagatgtt tgtcgagccg gacctctcat
     6241 ggcatccacc tccattcaag atgcctaata gctcgaaagt attcgaagct ggaagggagg
     6301 ctgtacctgc cgcagttgaa tcactagcgt caacaaagcg gatgctcaac aattcctcga
     6361 tattcgcccg tgtagactca ttctacatgt ttccattggc ttcagcgaca gtagagagcg
     6421 aagaacctga tccagaaacg gcattcgcag agagtctcgg cgcacagact ctttctaaca
     6481 tctcggagaa ctggcaccct ctgaactcag caagctacca gtggaccaaa tccatccttg
     6541 caaattacat actccgctac ataggagacg gcgctgatat ggtgtatcag attgaaacga
     6601 gacccccttt cctagatcat cacgttacgg aatatgcaaa ccgtatacct ccgagtctga
     6661 aaatccggta tgaccctgtc aagaatgact tgcgggagaa atacattctc cgtgaggcca
     6721 tgaggccgtt cattacagac gaggtcatga accgcacgaa gcgtgcatac ctgggccctt
     6781 caaactatag agaggacggg ccgctgcatc gagttgtaaa aagcttactc actgaagata
     6841 atgtcaacaa actcgggttt gtggactggg atcggttaca agagcatatt gtcaagggct
     6901 ttcgagacgg cgatccgcgt tatttccgca gctcgctctt tgtggctcag ctcgtggtct
     6961 tgtcgcaacg gtttggcgtc aaagtagcta cgacgacgga cgcgctgccc gtgacatctg
     7021 agattctaga tcgtactcag aacaacgaca atatgaccac agtccaggac agaagtcgcc
     7081 tacaccacca ccaccaccac tgagatccgg ctgctaacaa agcccgaaag gaagctgagt
     7141 tggctgctgc caccgctgag caataactag cataacccct tggggcctct aaacgggtct
     7201 tgaggggttt tttgctgaaa ggaggaacta tatccggat
//
