# Supplementary material for: Toward sustainable food preservatives: high-level production of sorbic acid in engineered Saccharomyces cerevisiae
Source: Nat Commun. 2026 Apr 21;17:5492. doi: 10.1038/s41467-026-72163-8 (PMC13284220; doi:10.1038/s41467-026-72163-8)
Supplement: Supplementary file 7 — Source data [file 41467_2026_72163_MOESM7_ESM.zip › Plasmid_Sequences/gb files/pJB345(pET28a-C-S350A).gb]

LOCUS       Exported                7566 bp DNA     circular SYN 01-SEP-2025
DEFINITION  synthetic circular DNA
ACCESSION   .
VERSION     .
KEYWORDS    .
SOURCE      synthetic DNA construct
  ORGANISM  synthetic DNA construct
REFERENCE   1  (bases 1 to 7566)
  AUTHORS   L Preston
  TITLE     Direct Submission
  JOURNAL   Exported Mar 19, 2026 from SnapGene 6.0.2
            https://www.snapgene.com
FEATURES             Location/Qualifiers
     source          1..7566
                     /mol_type="other DNA"
                     /organism="synthetic DNA construct"
     rep_origin      12..467
                     /direction=RIGHT
                     /label=f1 ori
                     /note="f1 bacteriophage origin of replication; arrow 
                     indicates direction of (+) strand synthesis"
     CDS             complement(559..1374)
                     /codon_start=1
                     /product="aminoglycoside phosphotransferase"
                     /label=KanR
                     /note="confers resistance to kanamycin in bacteria or G418 
                     (Geneticin(R)) in eukaryotes"
                     /translation="MSHIQRETSCSRPRLNSNMDADLYGYKWARDNVGQSGATIYRLYG
                     KPDAPELFLKHGKGSVANDVTDEMVRLNWLTEFMPLPTIKHFIRTPDDAWLLTTAIPGK
                     TAFQVLEEYPDSGENIVDALAVFLRRLHSIPVCNCPFNSDRVFRLAQAQSRMNNGLVDA
                     SDFDDERNGWPVEQVWKEMHKLLPFSPDSVVTHGDFSLDNLIFDEGKLIGCIDVGRVGI
                     ADRYQDLAILWNCLGEFSPSLQKRLFQKYGIDNPDMNKLQFHLMLDEFF"
     primer_bind     1192..1250
                     /label=345-1F
     primer_bind     complement(1229..1287)
                     /label=345-2R
     rep_origin      1496..2084
                     /direction=RIGHT
                     /label=ori
                     /note="high-copy-number ColE1/pMB1/pBR322/pUC origin of 
                     replication"
     misc_feature    2270..2409
                     /label=bom
                     /note="basis of mobility region from pBR322"
     CDS             complement(2511..2702)
                     /codon_start=1
                     /gene="rop"
                     /product="Rop protein, which maintains plasmids at low copy
                     number"
                     /label=rop
                     /translation="MTKQEKTALNMARFIRSQTLTLLEKLNELDADEQADICESLHDHA
                     DELYRSCLARFGDDGENL"
     CDS             complement(3511..4593)
                     /codon_start=1
                     /gene="lacI"
                     /product="lac repressor"
                     /label=lacI
                     /note="The lac repressor binds to the lac operator to 
                     inhibit transcription in E. coli. This inhibition can be 
                     relieved by adding lactose or 
                     isopropyl-beta-D-thiogalactopyranoside (IPTG)."
                     /translation="MKPVTLYDVAEYAGVSYQTVSRVVNQASHVSAKTREKVEAAMAEL
                     NYIPNRVAQQLAGKQSLLIGVATSSLALHAPSQIVAAIKSRADQLGASVVVSMVERSGV
                     EACKAAVHNLLAQRVSGLIINYPLDDQDAIAVEAACTNVPALFLDVSDQTPINSIIFSH
                     EDGTRLGVEHLVALGHQQIALLAGPLSSVSARLRLAGWHKYLTRNQIQPIAEREGDWSA
                     MSGFQQTMQMLNEGIVPTAMLVANDQMALGAMRAITESGLRVGADISVVGYDDTEDSSC
                     YIPPLTTIKQDFRLLGQTSVDRLLQLSQGQAVKGNQLLPVSLVKRKTTLAPNTQTASPR
                     ALADSLMQLARQVSRLESGQ"
     promoter        complement(4594..4671)
                     /gene="lacI"
                     /label=lacI promoter
     promoter        4980..4998
                     /label=T7 promoter
                     /note="promoter for bacteriophage T7 RNA polymerase"
     protein_bind    4999..5023
                     /label=lac operator
                     /bound_moiety="lac repressor encoded by lacI"
                     /note="The lac repressor binds to the lac operator to 
                     inhibit transcription in E. coli. This inhibition can be 
                     relieved by adding lactose or 
                     isopropyl-beta-D-thiogalactopyranoside (IPTG)."
     misc_feature    5065..5066
                     /label=NcoI�л�
     CDS             5067..7430
                     /codon_start=1
                     /label=1
                     /translation="MCGFAASCVCAHARPTGHIYGHAIGLTNNHVTGEANGHTNGHANG
                     SLNGDLNGHTNGHTNGHTNGHTNGHTNGHTNGYANGDETIKLAKDRAKREFFAKQLQAA
                     VDNIKHRGPDGSGVWVSPDGKVGLGHCRLSINDLSPSGAQPLHSDDNQIHAVVNGEIYD
                     FDRLRDVCSTRHGYRFTGSSDSELVVALYKIYGAPYFLEHLRGEFAFVLFDEREGRRRV
                     IAGRDRFGIKPLLWTVVGDKVLFGSEAKALLPLGWEPEWNVRGITDSGWMMDDRTVFKG
                     VRKLMPGHWMEITDERGVEIKKYWDAEYPHKMEQDPRTMEEMVLGVRERLVEAIKLRLR
                     ADVPIGIYLAGGIDSSTVAGIVTELIRKENVKLGSDHASRVACFSVSFPHESGYNESDI
                     ADRTAEWLGVSIMKREVNEERIAADFAEAAYHCEHHHFDLNAVAKFALSTLPREHGVKV
                     VLTGEGSDEHFAGYPYFPAEFLRHPDMGMPDSILARDDELRERMQRSASDEMNAVWRSQ
                     GATEYAGRPAAPILRDAAGNTMPESLLAWHPADGLFQGWVRDLYRGHWDMRETVMRGHS
                     AEVREKMREKWHPAHTAMYMWNKSTLINVILACLGDRTEMAHSIEARTPFLDHHLAEYV
                     NSLPPSTKLDYVPPEDKDVDDVDNFWWKAAGASLRTITEKHILREAARPYITDELYRRR
                     KVPFLAPVRWPKDGPLHNMFKKLLTREAVENLGFVDYAVVENALNTAFGDDAVSSSFRV
                     LCYTGGWVTLSQRFGIKKATPEESGWLEHHHHHH"
     primer_bind     6076..6134
                     /label=p28a-SoaCS350A-F
     primer_bind     complement(6093..6151)
                     /label=p28a-SoaCS350A-R
     misc_feature    7404..7409
                     /label=xhoI
     CDS             7410..7427
                     /codon_start=1
                     /product="6xHis affinity tag"
                     /label=6xHis
                     /translation="HHHHHH"
     terminator      7494..7541
                     /label=T7 terminator
                     /note="transcription terminator for bacteriophage T7 RNA 
                     polymerase"
ORIGIN
        1 tggcgaatgg gnnnnnnnnn nnnnnnnnnn nnnnnnnnnn nnnnnnnnnn nnnnnnnnnn
       61 nnnnnnnnnn nnnnnnnnnn nnnnnnnnnn nnnnnnnnnn nnnnnnnnnn nnnnnnnnnn
      121 nnnnnnnnnn nnnnncnnnn nnnnnnnnnn nnnnnnnnnn nnnnnnnnnn nnnnnnnnnn
      181 nnnnnnnnnn nnnnnnnnnn nnnnnnnnnn nnnnnnnnnn nnnnnnnann nnnnnnnnnn
      241 nnnnnnnnnn nnnnnnnnnn nnnnnnnnnn nnnnnnncct ttgacgttgg agtccacgtt
      301 ctttaatagt ggactcttgt tccaaactgg aacaacactc aaccctatct cggtctattc
      361 ttttgattta taagggattt tgccgatttc ggcctattgg ttaaaaaatg agctgattta
      421 acaaaaattt aacgcgaatt ttaacaaaat attaacgctt acaatttagg tggcactttt
      481 cggggaaatg tgcgcggaac ccctatttgt ttatttttct aaatacattc aaatatgtat
      541 ccgctcatga attaattctt agaaaaactc atcgagcatc aaatgaaact gcaatttatt
      601 catatcagga ttatcaatac catatttttg aaaaagccgt ttctgtaatg aaggagaaaa
      661 ctcaccgagg cagttccata ggatggcaag atcctggtat cggtctgcga ttccgactcg
      721 tccaacatca atacaaccta ttaatttccc ctcgtcaaaa ataaggttat caagtgagaa
      781 atcaccatga gtgacgactg aatccggtga gaatggcaaa agtttatgca tttctttcca
      841 gacttgttca acaggccagc cattacgctc gtcatcaaaa tcactcgcat caaccaaacc
      901 gttattcatt cgtgattgcg cctgagcgag acgaaatacg cgatcgctgt taaaaggaca
      961 attacaaaca ggaatcgaat gcaaccggcg caggaacact gccagcgcat caacaatatt
     1021 ttcacctgaa tcaggatatt cttctaatac ctggaatgct gttttcccgg ggatcgcagt
     1081 ggtgagtaac catgcatcat caggagtacg gataaaatgc ttgatggtcg gaagaggcat
     1141 aaattccgtc agccagttta gtctgaccat ctcatctgta acatcattgg caacgctacc
     1201 tttgccatgt ttcagaaaca actctggcgc atcgggcttc ccatacaatc gatagattgt
     1261 cgcacctgat tgcccgacat tatcgcgagc ccatttatac ccatataaat cagcatccat
     1321 gttggaattt aatcgcggcc tagagcaaga cgtttcccgt tgaatatggc tcataacacc
     1381 ccttgtatta ctgtttatgt aagcagacag ttttattgtt catgaccaaa atcccttaac
     1441 gtgagttttc gttccactga gcgtcagacc ccgtagaaaa gatcaaagga tcttcttgag
     1501 atcctttttt tctgcgcgta atctgctgct tgcaaacaaa aaaaccaccg ctaccagcgg
     1561 tggtttgttt gccggatcaa gagctaccaa ctctttttcc gaaggtaact ggcttcagca
     1621 gagcgcagat accaaatact gtccttctag tgtagccgta gttaggccac cacttcaaga
     1681 actctgtagc accgcctaca tacctcgctc tgctaatcct gttaccagtg gctgctgcca
     1741 gtggcgataa gtcgtgtctt accgggttgg actcaagacg atagttaccg gataaggcgc
     1801 agcggtcggg ctgaacgggg ggttcgtgca cacagcccag cttggagcga acgacctaca
     1861 ccgaactgag atacctacag cgtgagctat gagaaagcgc cacgcttccc gaagggagaa
     1921 aggcggacag gtatccggta agcggcaggg tcggaacagg agagcgcacg agggagcttc
     1981 cagggggaaa cgcctggtat ctttatagtc ctgtcgggtt tcgccacctc tgacttgagc
     2041 gtcgattttt gtgatgctcg tcaggggggc ggagcctatg gaaaaacgcc agcaacgcgg
     2101 cctttttacg gttcctggcc ttttgctggc cttttgctca catgttcttt cctgcgttat
     2161 cccctgattc tgtggataac cgtattaccg cctttgagtg agctgatacc gctcgccgca
     2221 gccgaacgac cgagcgcagc gagtcagtga gcgaggaagc ggaagagcgc ctgatgcggt
     2281 attttctcct tacgcatctg tgcggtattt cacaccgcaa tggtgcactc tcagtacaat
     2341 ctgctctgat gccgcatagt taagccagta tacactccgc tatcgctacg tgactgggtc
     2401 atggctgcgc cccgacaccc gccaacaccc gctgacgcgc cctgacgggc ttgtctgctc
     2461 ccggcatccg cttacagaca agctgtgacc gtctccggga gctgcatgtg tcagaggttt
     2521 tcaccgtcat caccgaaacg cgcgaggcag ctgcggtaaa gctcatcagc gtggtcgtga
     2581 agcgattcac agatgtctgc ctgttcatcc gcgtccagct cgttgagttt ctccagaagc
     2641 gttaatgtct ggcttctgat aaagcgggcc atgttaaggg cggttttttc ctgtttggtc
     2701 actgatgcct ccgtgtaagg gggatttctg ttcatggggg taatgatacc gatgaaacga
     2761 gagaggatgc tcacgatacg ggttactgat gatgaacatg cccggttact ggaacgttgt
     2821 gagggtaaac aactggcggt atggatgcgg cgggaccaga gaaaaatcac tcagggtcaa
     2881 tgccagcgct tcgttaatac agatgtaggt gttccacagg gtagccagca gcatcctgcg
     2941 atgcagatcc ggaacataat ggtgcagggc gctgacttcc gcgtttccag actttacgaa
     3001 acacggaaac cgaagaccat tcatgttgtt gctcaggtcg cagacgtttt gcagcagcag
     3061 tcgcttcacg ttcgctcgcg tatcggtgat tcattctgct aaccagtaag gcaaccccgc
     3121 cagcctagcc gggtcctcaa cgacaggagc acgatcatgc gcacccgtgg ggccgccatg
     3181 ccggcgataa tggcctgctt ctcgccgaaa cgtttggtgg cgggaccagt gacgaaggct
     3241 tgagcgaggg cgtgcaagat tccgaatacc gcaagcgaca ggccgatcat cgtcgcgctc
     3301 cagcgaaagc ggtcctcgcc gaaaatgacc cagagcgctg ccggcacctg tcctacgagt
     3361 tgcatgataa agaagacagt cataagtgcg gcgacgatag tcatgccccg cgcccaccgg
     3421 aaggagctga ctgggttgaa ggctctcaag ggcatcggtc gagatcccgg tgcctaatga
     3481 gtgagctaac ttacattaat tgcgttgcgc tcactgcccg ctttccagtc gggaaacctg
     3541 tcgtgccagc tgcattaatg aatcggccaa cgcgcgggga gaggcggttt gcgtattggg
     3601 cgccagggtg gtttttcttt tcaccagtga gacgggcaac agctgattgc ccttcaccgc
     3661 ctggccctga gagagttgca gcaagcggtc cacgctggtt tgccccagca ggcgaaaatc
     3721 ctgtttgatg gtggttaacg gcgggatata acatgagctg tcttcggtat cgtcgtatcc
     3781 cactaccgag atatccgcac caacgcgcag cccggactcg gtaatggcgc gcattgcgcc
     3841 cagcgccatc tgatcgttgg caaccagcat cgcagtggga acgatgccct cattcagcat
     3901 ttgcatggtt tgttgaaaac cggacatggc actccagtcg ccttcccgtt ccgctatcgg
     3961 ctgaatttga ttgcgagtga gatatttatg ccagccagcc agacgcagac gcgccgagac
     4021 agaacttaat gggcccgcta acagcgcgat ttgctggtga cccaatgcga ccagatgctc
     4081 cacgcccagt cgcgtaccgt cttcatggga gaaaataata ctgttgatgg gtgtctggtc
     4141 agagacatca agaaataacg ccggaacatt agtgcaggca gcttccacag caatggcatc
     4201 ctggtcatcc agcggatagt taatgatcag cccactgacg cgttgcgcga gaagattgtg
     4261 caccgccgct ttacaggctt cgacgccgct tcgttctacc atcgacacca ccacgctggc
     4321 acccagttga tcggcgcgag atttaatcgc cgcgacaatt tgcgacggcg cgtgcagggc
     4381 cagactggag gtggcaacgc caatcagcaa cgactgtttg cccgccagtt gttgtgccac
     4441 gcggttggga atgtaattca gctccgccat cgccgcttcc actttttccc gcgttttcgc
     4501 agaaacgtgg ctggcctggt tcaccacgcg ggaaacggtc tgataagaga caccggcata
     4561 ctctgcgaca tcgtataacg ttactggttt cacattcacc accctgaatt gactctcttc
     4621 cgggcgctat catgccatac cgcgaaaggt tttgcgccat tcgatggtgt ccgggatctc
     4681 gacgctctcc cttatgcgac tcctgcatta ggaagcagcc cagtagtagg ttgaggccgt
     4741 tgagcaccgc cgccgcaagg aatggtgcat gcaaggagat ggcgcccaac agtcccccgg
     4801 ccacggggcc tgccaccata cccacgccga aacaagcgct catgagcccg aagtggcgag
     4861 cccgatcttc cccatcggtg atgtcggcga tataggcgcc agcaaccgca cctgtggcgc
     4921 cggtgatgcc ggccacgatg cgtccggcgt agaggatcga gatctcgatc ccgcgaaatt
     4981 aatacgactc actatagggg aattgtgagc ggataacaat tcccctctag aaataatttt
     5041 gtttaacttt aagaaggaga tataccatgt gtggttttgc agcaagctgt gtttgtgcac
     5101 atgcacgtcc gaccggtcat atttatggtc atgcaattgg cctgaccaat aatcatgtta
     5161 ccggtgaagc aaatggtcat accaatggcc atgcaaatgg tagcctgaat ggtgatctga
     5221 atggccatac gaacggtcac accaacggtc atacaaacgg ccacacgaat ggacacacta
     5281 atgggcacac aaacggttat gccaatggtg atgaaaccat taaactggca aaagatcgtg
     5341 caaaacgtga gtttttcgca aaacagctgc aggcagcagt tgataacatt aaacatcgtg
     5401 gtccggatgg tagcggtgtt tgggtttcac cggatggcaa agttggtctg ggtcattgtc
     5461 gtctgagcat taatgatctg agcccgagcg gtgcacagcc gctgcatagt gatgataatc
     5521 agattcatgc agttgtgaac ggcgagatct atgattttga tcgtctgcgt gatgtttgta
     5581 gcacccgtca tggttatcgt tttaccggta gcagcgatag cgaactggtt gttgcactgt
     5641 ataaaatcta tggcgcaccg tattttctgg aacatctgcg tggtgaattt gcctttgttc
     5701 tgtttgatga acgtgaaggt cgtcgtcgtg ttattgcagg tcgtgatcgt tttggtatta
     5761 aaccgctgct gtggaccgtt gttggtgata aagtgctgtt tggtagcgaa gcaaaagcac
     5821 tgctgccgtt aggttgggaa cctgaatgga atgttcgtgg tattaccgat agcggttgga
     5881 tgatggatga tcgtaccgtt tttaaaggtg tgcgtaaact gatgcctggt cattggatgg
     5941 aaattaccga tgaacgcggt gtggaaatca aaaagtattg ggatgcagaa tacccgcaca
     6001 aaatggaaca ggatccgcgt acaatggaag aaatggttct gggtgttcgt gaacgtctgg
     6061 ttgaagcaat taaactgcgc ctgcgtgccg atgttccgat tggtatttat ctggcaggtg
     6121 gtattgatag cagcaccgtt gcaggtattg ttaccgaact gattcgtaaa gaaaatgtga
     6181 aactgggtag cgatcatgca agccgtgttg catgttttag cgttagcttt ccgcatgaaa
     6241 gcggttataa tgaaagcgat attgcagatc gcaccgcaga atggctgggt gttagcatta
     6301 tgaaacgtga agttaacgaa gaacgtatcg cagcagattt tgccgaagca gcatatcatt
     6361 gtgaacatca tcattttgat ctgaacgccg ttgcaaaatt tgcactgagc accctgcctc
     6421 gtgaacatgg tgttaaagtt gttctgacag gtgaaggttc cgatgaacat tttgcaggtt
     6481 atccttattt tccggcagaa tttctgcgtc atccggatat gggtatgccg gatagcattc
     6541 tggcacgtga tgatgaactg cgtgaacgca tgcagcgtag cgcaagtgat gaaatgaatg
     6601 cagtttggcg tagccagggt gcaaccgaat atgcgggtcg tccggcagca ccgattctgc
     6661 gtgacgcagc cggtaataca atgccggaaa gcctgctggc atggcatccg gcagatggtc
     6721 tgtttcaagg ttgggttcgt gatctgtatc gcggtcattg ggatatgcgt gaaaccgtta
     6781 tgcgtggtca tagtgccgaa gttcgtgaga aaatgcgcga aaaatggcat cctgcacata
     6841 ccgcaatgta tatgtggaat aaaagcaccc tgatcaatgt tattctggca tgtctgggtg
     6901 atcgtacaga aatggcacat agcattgaag cacgtacccc gtttctggat catcatctgg
     6961 cagaatatgt taatagcctg cctccgagca ccaaactgga ttatgttccg cctgaagata
     7021 aagatgttga tgatgtggat aacttctggt ggaaagcagc cggtgcaagc ctgcgtacca
     7081 ttaccgaaaa acatatcctg cgtgaagccg cacgtccgta tattacagat gaactgtatc
     7141 gtcgtcgcaa agttcctttt ctggcaccgg ttcgttggcc gaaagatggt cctctgcata
     7201 atatgtttaa aaagctgctg acccgtgaag cggttgaaaa tctgggtttt gttgattatg
     7261 ccgttgttga aaatgcactg aataccgcat ttggtgatga tgcagttagc agcagttttc
     7321 gtgttctgtg ttataccggt ggttgggtta ccctgagcca gcgctttggc attaaaaagg
     7381 caacaccgga agaatcaggt tggctcgagc accaccacca ccaccactga gatccggctg
     7441 ctaacaaagc ccgaaaggaa gctgagttgg ctgctgccac cgctgagcaa taactagcat
     7501 aaccccttgg ggcctctaaa cgggtcttga ggggtttttt gctgaaagga ggaactatat
     7561 ccggat
//
