# Supplementary material for: Toward sustainable food preservatives: high-level production of sorbic acid in engineered Saccharomyces cerevisiae
Source: Nat Commun. 2026 Apr 21;17:5492. doi: 10.1038/s41467-026-72163-8 (PMC13284220; doi:10.1038/s41467-026-72163-8)
Supplement: Supplementary file 7 — Source data [file 41467_2026_72163_MOESM7_ESM.zip › Plasmid_Sequences/gb files/pJB346(pET28a-C-S355A).gb]

LOCUS       Exported                7566 bp DNA     circular SYN 01-SEP-2025
DEFINITION  synthetic circular DNA
ACCESSION   .
VERSION     .
KEYWORDS    .
SOURCE      synthetic DNA construct
  ORGANISM  synthetic DNA construct
REFERENCE   1  (bases 1 to 7566)
  AUTHORS   L Preston
  TITLE     Direct Submission
  JOURNAL   Exported Mar 19, 2026 from SnapGene 6.0.2
            https://www.snapgene.com
FEATURES             Location/Qualifiers
     source          1..7566
                     /mol_type="other DNA"
                     /organism="synthetic DNA construct"
     rep_origin      12..467
                     /direction=RIGHT
                     /label=f1 ori
                     /note="f1 bacteriophage origin of replication; arrow 
                     indicates direction of (+) strand synthesis"
     CDS             complement(559..1374)
                     /codon_start=1
                     /product="aminoglycoside phosphotransferase"
                     /label=KanR
                     /note="confers resistance to kanamycin in bacteria or G418 
                     (Geneticin(R)) in eukaryotes"
                     /translation="MSHIQRETSCSRPRLNSNMDADLYGYKWARDNVGQSGATIYRLYG
                     KPDAPELFLKHGKGSVANDVTDEMVRLNWLTEFMPLPTIKHFIRTPDDAWLLTTAIPGK
                     TAFQVLEEYPDSGENIVDALAVFLRRLHSIPVCNCPFNSDRVFRLAQAQSRMNNGLVDA
                     SDFDDERNGWPVEQVWKEMHKLLPFSPDSVVTHGDFSLDNLIFDEGKLIGCIDVGRVGI
                     ADRYQDLAILWNCLGEFSPSLQKRLFQKYGIDNPDMNKLQFHLMLDEFF"
     rep_origin      1496..2084
                     /direction=RIGHT
                     /label=ori
                     /note="high-copy-number ColE1/pMB1/pBR322/pUC origin of 
                     replication"
     misc_feature    2270..2409
                     /label=bom
                     /note="basis of mobility region from pBR322"
     CDS             complement(2511..2702)
                     /codon_start=1
                     /gene="rop"
                     /product="Rop protein, which maintains plasmids at low copy
                     number"
                     /label=rop
                     /translation="MTKQEKTALNMARFIRSQTLTLLEKLNELDADEQADICESLHDHA
                     DELYRSCLARFGDDGENL"
     CDS             complement(3511..4593)
                     /codon_start=1
                     /gene="lacI"
                     /product="lac repressor"
                     /label=lacI
                     /note="The lac repressor binds to the lac operator to 
                     inhibit transcription in E. coli. This inhibition can be 
                     relieved by adding lactose or 
                     isopropyl-beta-D-thiogalactopyranoside (IPTG)."
                     /translation="MKPVTLYDVAEYAGVSYQTVSRVVNQASHVSAKTREKVEAAMAEL
                     NYIPNRVAQQLAGKQSLLIGVATSSLALHAPSQIVAAIKSRADQLGASVVVSMVERSGV
                     EACKAAVHNLLAQRVSGLIINYPLDDQDAIAVEAACTNVPALFLDVSDQTPINSIIFSH
                     EDGTRLGVEHLVALGHQQIALLAGPLSSVSARLRLAGWHKYLTRNQIQPIAEREGDWSA
                     MSGFQQTMQMLNEGIVPTAMLVANDQMALGAMRAITESGLRVGADISVVGYDDTEDSSC
                     YIPPLTTIKQDFRLLGQTSVDRLLQLSQGQAVKGNQLLPVSLVKRKTTLAPNTQTASPR
                     ALADSLMQLARQVSRLESGQ"
     promoter        complement(4594..4671)
                     /gene="lacI"
                     /label=lacI promoter
     promoter        4980..4998
                     /label=T7 promoter
                     /note="promoter for bacteriophage T7 RNA polymerase"
     protein_bind    4999..5023
                     /label=lac operator
                     /bound_moiety="lac repressor encoded by lacI"
                     /note="The lac repressor binds to the lac operator to 
                     inhibit transcription in E. coli. This inhibition can be 
                     relieved by adding lactose or 
                     isopropyl-beta-D-thiogalactopyranoside (IPTG)."
     misc_feature    5065..5066
                     /label=NcoI�л�
     CDS             5067..7430
                     /codon_start=1
                     /label=1
                     /translation="MCGFAASCVCAHARPTGHIYGHAIGLTNNHVTGEANGHTNGHANG
                     SLNGDLNGHTNGHTNGHTNGHTNGHTNGHTNGYANGDETIKLAKDRAKREFFAKQLQAA
                     VDNIKHRGPDGSGVWVSPDGKVGLGHCRLSINDLSPSGAQPLHSDDNQIHAVVNGEIYD
                     FDRLRDVCSTRHGYRFTGSSDSELVVALYKIYGAPYFLEHLRGEFAFVLFDEREGRRRV
                     IAGRDRFGIKPLLWTVVGDKVLFGSEAKALLPLGWEPEWNVRGITDSGWMMDDRTVFKG
                     VRKLMPGHWMEITDERGVEIKKYWDAEYPHKMEQDPRTMEEMVLGVRERLVEAIKLRLR
                     ADVPIGIYLSGGIDASTVAGIVTELIRKENVKLGSDHASRVACFSVSFPHESGYNESDI
                     ADRTAEWLGVSIMKREVNEERIAADFAEAAYHCEHHHFDLNAVAKFALSTLPREHGVKV
                     VLTGEGSDEHFAGYPYFPAEFLRHPDMGMPDSILARDDELRERMQRSASDEMNAVWRSQ
                     GATEYAGRPAAPILRDAAGNTMPESLLAWHPADGLFQGWVRDLYRGHWDMRETVMRGHS
                     AEVREKMREKWHPAHTAMYMWNKSTLINVILACLGDRTEMAHSIEARTPFLDHHLAEYV
                     NSLPPSTKLDYVPPEDKDVDDVDNFWWKAAGASLRTITEKHILREAARPYITDELYRRR
                     KVPFLAPVRWPKDGPLHNMFKKLLTREAVENLGFVDYAVVENALNTAFGDDAVSSSFRV
                     LCYTGGWVTLSQRFGIKKATPEESGWLEHHHHHH"
     primer_bind     6092..6150
                     /label=p28a-SoaCS355A-F
     primer_bind     complement(6107..6165)
                     /label=p28a-SoaCS355A-R
     misc_feature    7404..7409
                     /label=xhoI
     CDS             7410..7427
                     /codon_start=1
                     /product="6xHis affinity tag"
                     /label=6xHis
                     /translation="HHHHHH"
     terminator      7494..7541
                     /label=T7 terminator
                     /note="transcription terminator for bacteriophage T7 RNA 
                     polymerase"
ORIGIN
        1 tggcgaatgg gnnnnnnnnn nnnnnnnnnn nnnnnnnnnn nnnnnnnnnn nnnnnnnnnn
       61 nnnnnnnnnn nnnnnnnnnn nnnnnnnnnn nnnnnnnnnn nnnnnnnnnn nnnnnnnnnn
      121 nnnnnnnnnn nnnnncnnnn nnnnnnnnnn nnnnnnnnnn nnnnnnnnnn nnnnnnnnnn
      181 nnnnnnnnnn nnnnnnnnnn nnnnnnnnnn nnnnnnnnnn nnnnnnnann nnnnnnnnnn
      241 nnnnnnnnnn nnnnnnnnnn nnnnnnnnnn nnnnnnncct ttgacgttgg agtccacgtt
      301 ctttaatagt ggactcttgt tccaaactgg aacaacactc aaccctatct cggtctattc
      361 ttttgattta taagggattt tgccgatttc ggcctattgg ttaaaaaatg agctgattta
      421 acaaaaattt aacgcgaatt ttaacaaaat attaacgctt acaatttagg tggcactttt
      481 cggggaaatg tgcgcggaac ccctatttgt ttatttttct aaatacattc aaatatgtat
      541 ccgctcatga attaattctt agaaaaactc atcgagcatc aaatgaaact gcaatttatt
      601 catatcagga ttatcaatac catatttttg aaaaagccgt ttctgtaatg aaggagaaaa
      661 ctcaccgagg cagttccata ggatggcaag atcctggtat cggtctgcga ttccgactcg
      721 tccaacatca atacaaccta ttaatttccc ctcgtcaaaa ataaggttat caagtgagaa
      781 atcaccatga gtgacgactg aatccggtga gaatggcaaa agtttatgca tttctttcca
      841 gacttgttca acaggccagc cattacgctc gtcatcaaaa tcactcgcat caaccaaacc
      901 gttattcatt cgtgattgcg cctgagcgag acgaaatacg cgatcgctgt taaaaggaca
      961 attacaaaca ggaatcgaat gcaaccggcg caggaacact gccagcgcat caacaatatt
     1021 ttcacctgaa tcaggatatt cttctaatac ctggaatgct gttttcccgg ggatcgcagt
     1081 ggtgagtaac catgcatcat caggagtacg gataaaatgc ttgatggtcg gaagaggcat
     1141 aaattccgtc agccagttta gtctgaccat ctcatctgta acatcattgg caacgctacc
     1201 tttgccatgt ttcagaaaca actctggcgc atcgggcttc ccatacaatc gatagattgt
     1261 cgcacctgat tgcccgacat tatcgcgagc ccatttatac ccatataaat cagcatccat
     1321 gttggaattt aatcgcggcc tagagcaaga cgtttcccgt tgaatatggc tcataacacc
     1381 ccttgtatta ctgtttatgt aagcagacag ttttattgtt catgaccaaa atcccttaac
     1441 gtgagttttc gttccactga gcgtcagacc ccgtagaaaa gatcaaagga tcttcttgag
     1501 atcctttttt tctgcgcgta atctgctgct tgcaaacaaa aaaaccaccg ctaccagcgg
     1561 tggtttgttt gccggatcaa gagctaccaa ctctttttcc gaaggtaact ggcttcagca
     1621 gagcgcagat accaaatact gtccttctag tgtagccgta gttaggccac cacttcaaga
     1681 actctgtagc accgcctaca tacctcgctc tgctaatcct gttaccagtg gctgctgcca
     1741 gtggcgataa gtcgtgtctt accgggttgg actcaagacg atagttaccg gataaggcgc
     1801 agcggtcggg ctgaacgggg ggttcgtgca cacagcccag cttggagcga acgacctaca
     1861 ccgaactgag atacctacag cgtgagctat gagaaagcgc cacgcttccc gaagggagaa
     1921 aggcggacag gtatccggta agcggcaggg tcggaacagg agagcgcacg agggagcttc
     1981 cagggggaaa cgcctggtat ctttatagtc ctgtcgggtt tcgccacctc tgacttgagc
     2041 gtcgattttt gtgatgctcg tcaggggggc ggagcctatg gaaaaacgcc agcaacgcgg
     2101 cctttttacg gttcctggcc ttttgctggc cttttgctca catgttcttt cctgcgttat
     2161 cccctgattc tgtggataac cgtattaccg cctttgagtg agctgatacc gctcgccgca
     2221 gccgaacgac cgagcgcagc gagtcagtga gcgaggaagc ggaagagcgc ctgatgcggt
     2281 attttctcct tacgcatctg tgcggtattt cacaccgcaa tggtgcactc tcagtacaat
     2341 ctgctctgat gccgcatagt taagccagta tacactccgc tatcgctacg tgactgggtc
     2401 atggctgcgc cccgacaccc gccaacaccc gctgacgcgc cctgacgggc ttgtctgctc
     2461 ccggcatccg cttacagaca agctgtgacc gtctccggga gctgcatgtg tcagaggttt
     2521 tcaccgtcat caccgaaacg cgcgaggcag ctgcggtaaa gctcatcagc gtggtcgtga
     2581 agcgattcac agatgtctgc ctgttcatcc gcgtccagct cgttgagttt ctccagaagc
     2641 gttaatgtct ggcttctgat aaagcgggcc atgttaaggg cggttttttc ctgtttggtc
     2701 actgatgcct ccgtgtaagg gggatttctg ttcatggggg taatgatacc gatgaaacga
     2761 gagaggatgc tcacgatacg ggttactgat gatgaacatg cccggttact ggaacgttgt
     2821 gagggtaaac aactggcggt atggatgcgg cgggaccaga gaaaaatcac tcagggtcaa
     2881 tgccagcgct tcgttaatac agatgtaggt gttccacagg gtagccagca gcatcctgcg
     2941 atgcagatcc ggaacataat ggtgcagggc gctgacttcc gcgtttccag actttacgaa
     3001 acacggaaac cgaagaccat tcatgttgtt gctcaggtcg cagacgtttt gcagcagcag
     3061 tcgcttcacg ttcgctcgcg tatcggtgat tcattctgct aaccagtaag gcaaccccgc
     3121 cagcctagcc gggtcctcaa cgacaggagc acgatcatgc gcacccgtgg ggccgccatg
     3181 ccggcgataa tggcctgctt ctcgccgaaa cgtttggtgg cgggaccagt gacgaaggct
     3241 tgagcgaggg cgtgcaagat tccgaatacc gcaagcgaca ggccgatcat cgtcgcgctc
     3301 cagcgaaagc ggtcctcgcc gaaaatgacc cagagcgctg ccggcacctg tcctacgagt
     3361 tgcatgataa agaagacagt cataagtgcg gcgacgatag tcatgccccg cgcccaccgg
     3421 aaggagctga ctgggttgaa ggctctcaag ggcatcggtc gagatcccgg tgcctaatga
     3481 gtgagctaac ttacattaat tgcgttgcgc tcactgcccg ctttccagtc gggaaacctg
     3541 tcgtgccagc tgcattaatg aatcggccaa cgcgcgggga gaggcggttt gcgtattggg
     3601 cgccagggtg gtttttcttt tcaccagtga gacgggcaac agctgattgc ccttcaccgc
     3661 ctggccctga gagagttgca gcaagcggtc cacgctggtt tgccccagca ggcgaaaatc
     3721 ctgtttgatg gtggttaacg gcgggatata acatgagctg tcttcggtat cgtcgtatcc
     3781 cactaccgag atatccgcac caacgcgcag cccggactcg gtaatggcgc gcattgcgcc
     3841 cagcgccatc tgatcgttgg caaccagcat cgcagtggga acgatgccct cattcagcat
     3901 ttgcatggtt tgttgaaaac cggacatggc actccagtcg ccttcccgtt ccgctatcgg
     3961 ctgaatttga ttgcgagtga gatatttatg ccagccagcc agacgcagac gcgccgagac
     4021 agaacttaat gggcccgcta acagcgcgat ttgctggtga cccaatgcga ccagatgctc
     4081 cacgcccagt cgcgtaccgt cttcatggga gaaaataata ctgttgatgg gtgtctggtc
     4141 agagacatca agaaataacg ccggaacatt agtgcaggca gcttccacag caatggcatc
     4201 ctggtcatcc agcggatagt taatgatcag cccactgacg cgttgcgcga gaagattgtg
     4261 caccgccgct ttacaggctt cgacgccgct tcgttctacc atcgacacca ccacgctggc
     4321 acccagttga tcggcgcgag atttaatcgc cgcgacaatt tgcgacggcg cgtgcagggc
     4381 cagactggag gtggcaacgc caatcagcaa cgactgtttg cccgccagtt gttgtgccac
     4441 gcggttggga atgtaattca gctccgccat cgccgcttcc actttttccc gcgttttcgc
     4501 agaaacgtgg ctggcctggt tcaccacgcg ggaaacggtc tgataagaga caccggcata
     4561 ctctgcgaca tcgtataacg ttactggttt cacattcacc accctgaatt gactctcttc
     4621 cgggcgctat catgccatac cgcgaaaggt tttgcgccat tcgatggtgt ccgggatctc
     4681 gacgctctcc cttatgcgac tcctgcatta ggaagcagcc cagtagtagg ttgaggccgt
     4741 tgagcaccgc cgccgcaagg aatggtgcat gcaaggagat ggcgcccaac agtcccccgg
     4801 ccacggggcc tgccaccata cccacgccga aacaagcgct catgagcccg aagtggcgag
     4861 cccgatcttc cccatcggtg atgtcggcga tataggcgcc agcaaccgca cctgtggcgc
     4921 cggtgatgcc ggccacgatg cgtccggcgt agaggatcga gatctcgatc ccgcgaaatt
     4981 aatacgactc actatagggg aattgtgagc ggataacaat tcccctctag aaataatttt
     5041 gtttaacttt aagaaggaga tataccatgt gtggttttgc agcaagctgt gtttgtgcac
     5101 atgcacgtcc gaccggtcat atttatggtc atgcaattgg cctgaccaat aatcatgtta
     5161 ccggtgaagc aaatggtcat accaatggcc atgcaaatgg tagcctgaat ggtgatctga
     5221 atggccatac gaacggtcac accaacggtc atacaaacgg ccacacgaat ggacacacta
     5281 atgggcacac aaacggttat gccaatggtg atgaaaccat taaactggca aaagatcgtg
     5341 caaaacgtga gtttttcgca aaacagctgc aggcagcagt tgataacatt aaacatcgtg
     5401 gtccggatgg tagcggtgtt tgggtttcac cggatggcaa agttggtctg ggtcattgtc
     5461 gtctgagcat taatgatctg agcccgagcg gtgcacagcc gctgcatagt gatgataatc
     5521 agattcatgc agttgtgaac ggcgagatct atgattttga tcgtctgcgt gatgtttgta
     5581 gcacccgtca tggttatcgt tttaccggta gcagcgatag cgaactggtt gttgcactgt
     5641 ataaaatcta tggcgcaccg tattttctgg aacatctgcg tggtgaattt gcctttgttc
     5701 tgtttgatga acgtgaaggt cgtcgtcgtg ttattgcagg tcgtgatcgt tttggtatta
     5761 aaccgctgct gtggaccgtt gttggtgata aagtgctgtt tggtagcgaa gcaaaagcac
     5821 tgctgccgtt aggttgggaa cctgaatgga atgttcgtgg tattaccgat agcggttgga
     5881 tgatggatga tcgtaccgtt tttaaaggtg tgcgtaaact gatgcctggt cattggatgg
     5941 aaattaccga tgaacgcggt gtggaaatca aaaagtattg ggatgcagaa tacccgcaca
     6001 aaatggaaca ggatccgcgt acaatggaag aaatggttct gggtgttcgt gaacgtctgg
     6061 ttgaagcaat taaactgcgc ctgcgtgccg atgttccgat tggtatttat ctgagcggtg
     6121 gtattgatgc aagcaccgtt gcaggtattg ttaccgaact gattcgtaaa gaaaatgtga
     6181 aactgggtag cgatcatgca agccgtgttg catgttttag cgttagcttt ccgcatgaaa
     6241 gcggttataa tgaaagcgat attgcagatc gcaccgcaga atggctgggt gttagcatta
     6301 tgaaacgtga agttaacgaa gaacgtatcg cagcagattt tgccgaagca gcatatcatt
     6361 gtgaacatca tcattttgat ctgaacgccg ttgcaaaatt tgcactgagc accctgcctc
     6421 gtgaacatgg tgttaaagtt gttctgacag gtgaaggttc cgatgaacat tttgcaggtt
     6481 atccttattt tccggcagaa tttctgcgtc atccggatat gggtatgccg gatagcattc
     6541 tggcacgtga tgatgaactg cgtgaacgca tgcagcgtag cgcaagtgat gaaatgaatg
     6601 cagtttggcg tagccagggt gcaaccgaat atgcgggtcg tccggcagca ccgattctgc
     6661 gtgacgcagc cggtaataca atgccggaaa gcctgctggc atggcatccg gcagatggtc
     6721 tgtttcaagg ttgggttcgt gatctgtatc gcggtcattg ggatatgcgt gaaaccgtta
     6781 tgcgtggtca tagtgccgaa gttcgtgaga aaatgcgcga aaaatggcat cctgcacata
     6841 ccgcaatgta tatgtggaat aaaagcaccc tgatcaatgt tattctggca tgtctgggtg
     6901 atcgtacaga aatggcacat agcattgaag cacgtacccc gtttctggat catcatctgg
     6961 cagaatatgt taatagcctg cctccgagca ccaaactgga ttatgttccg cctgaagata
     7021 aagatgttga tgatgtggat aacttctggt ggaaagcagc cggtgcaagc ctgcgtacca
     7081 ttaccgaaaa acatatcctg cgtgaagccg cacgtccgta tattacagat gaactgtatc
     7141 gtcgtcgcaa agttcctttt ctggcaccgg ttcgttggcc gaaagatggt cctctgcata
     7201 atatgtttaa aaagctgctg acccgtgaag cggttgaaaa tctgggtttt gttgattatg
     7261 ccgttgttga aaatgcactg aataccgcat ttggtgatga tgcagttagc agcagttttc
     7321 gtgttctgtg ttataccggt ggttgggtta ccctgagcca gcgctttggc attaaaaagg
     7381 caacaccgga agaatcaggt tggctcgagc accaccacca ccaccactga gatccggctg
     7441 ctaacaaagc ccgaaaggaa gctgagttgg ctgctgccac cgctgagcaa taactagcat
     7501 aaccccttgg ggcctctaaa cgggtcttga ggggtttttt gctgaaagga ggaactatat
     7561 ccggat
//
