# Supplementary material for: Toward sustainable food preservatives: high-level production of sorbic acid in engineered Saccharomyces cerevisiae
Source: Nat Commun. 2026 Apr 21;17:5492. doi: 10.1038/s41467-026-72163-8 (PMC13284220; doi:10.1038/s41467-026-72163-8)
Supplement: Supplementary file 7 — Source data [file 41467_2026_72163_MOESM7_ESM.zip › Plasmid_Sequences/gb files/pJB348(pET28a-C-K695A).gb]

LOCUS       Exported                7566 bp DNA     circular SYN 01-SEP-2025
DEFINITION  synthetic circular DNA
ACCESSION   .
VERSION     .
KEYWORDS    .
SOURCE      synthetic DNA construct
  ORGANISM  synthetic DNA construct
REFERENCE   1  (bases 1 to 7566)
  AUTHORS   L Preston
  TITLE     Direct Submission
  JOURNAL   Exported Mar 19, 2026 from SnapGene 6.0.2
            https://www.snapgene.com
FEATURES             Location/Qualifiers
     source          1..7566
                     /mol_type="other DNA"
                     /organism="synthetic DNA construct"
     rep_origin      12..467
                     /direction=RIGHT
                     /label=f1 ori
                     /note="f1 bacteriophage origin of replication; arrow 
                     indicates direction of (+) strand synthesis"
     CDS             complement(559..1374)
                     /codon_start=1
                     /product="aminoglycoside phosphotransferase"
                     /label=KanR
                     /note="confers resistance to kanamycin in bacteria or G418 
                     (Geneticin(R)) in eukaryotes"
                     /translation="MSHIQRETSCSRPRLNSNMDADLYGYKWARDNVGQSGATIYRLYG
                     KPDAPELFLKHGKGSVANDVTDEMVRLNWLTEFMPLPTIKHFIRTPDDAWLLTTAIPGK
                     TAFQVLEEYPDSGENIVDALAVFLRRLHSIPVCNCPFNSDRVFRLAQAQSRMNNGLVDA
                     SDFDDERNGWPVEQVWKEMHKLLPFSPDSVVTHGDFSLDNLIFDEGKLIGCIDVGRVGI
                     ADRYQDLAILWNCLGEFSPSLQKRLFQKYGIDNPDMNKLQFHLMLDEFF"
     rep_origin      1496..2084
                     /direction=RIGHT
                     /label=ori
                     /note="high-copy-number ColE1/pMB1/pBR322/pUC origin of 
                     replication"
     misc_feature    2270..2409
                     /label=bom
                     /note="basis of mobility region from pBR322"
     CDS             complement(2511..2702)
                     /codon_start=1
                     /gene="rop"
                     /product="Rop protein, which maintains plasmids at low copy
                     number"
                     /label=rop
                     /translation="MTKQEKTALNMARFIRSQTLTLLEKLNELDADEQADICESLHDHA
                     DELYRSCLARFGDDGENL"
     CDS             complement(3511..4593)
                     /codon_start=1
                     /gene="lacI"
                     /product="lac repressor"
                     /label=lacI
                     /note="The lac repressor binds to the lac operator to 
                     inhibit transcription in E. coli. This inhibition can be 
                     relieved by adding lactose or 
                     isopropyl-beta-D-thiogalactopyranoside (IPTG)."
                     /translation="MKPVTLYDVAEYAGVSYQTVSRVVNQASHVSAKTREKVEAAMAEL
                     NYIPNRVAQQLAGKQSLLIGVATSSLALHAPSQIVAAIKSRADQLGASVVVSMVERSGV
                     EACKAAVHNLLAQRVSGLIINYPLDDQDAIAVEAACTNVPALFLDVSDQTPINSIIFSH
                     EDGTRLGVEHLVALGHQQIALLAGPLSSVSARLRLAGWHKYLTRNQIQPIAEREGDWSA
                     MSGFQQTMQMLNEGIVPTAMLVANDQMALGAMRAITESGLRVGADISVVGYDDTEDSSC
                     YIPPLTTIKQDFRLLGQTSVDRLLQLSQGQAVKGNQLLPVSLVKRKTTLAPNTQTASPR
                     ALADSLMQLARQVSRLESGQ"
     primer_bind     3622..3678
                     /label=348-1F
     primer_bind     complement(3673..3731)
                     /label=348-2R
     promoter        complement(4594..4671)
                     /gene="lacI"
                     /label=lacI promoter
     promoter        4980..4998
                     /label=T7 promoter
                     /note="promoter for bacteriophage T7 RNA polymerase"
     protein_bind    4999..5023
                     /label=lac operator
                     /bound_moiety="lac repressor encoded by lacI"
                     /note="The lac repressor binds to the lac operator to 
                     inhibit transcription in E. coli. This inhibition can be 
                     relieved by adding lactose or 
                     isopropyl-beta-D-thiogalactopyranoside (IPTG)."
     misc_feature    5065..5066
                     /label=NcoI�л�
     CDS             5067..7430
                     /codon_start=1
                     /label=1
                     /translation="MCGFAASCVCAHARPTGHIYGHAIGLTNNHVTGEANGHTNGHANG
                     SLNGDLNGHTNGHTNGHTNGHTNGHTNGHTNGYANGDETIKLAKDRAKREFFAKQLQAA
                     VDNIKHRGPDGSGVWVSPDGKVGLGHCRLSINDLSPSGAQPLHSDDNQIHAVVNGEIYD
                     FDRLRDVCSTRHGYRFTGSSDSELVVALYKIYGAPYFLEHLRGEFAFVLFDEREGRRRV
                     IAGRDRFGIKPLLWTVVGDKVLFGSEAKALLPLGWEPEWNVRGITDSGWMMDDRTVFKG
                     VRKLMPGHWMEITDERGVEIKKYWDAEYPHKMEQDPRTMEEMVLGVRERLVEAIKLRLR
                     ADVPIGIYLSGGIDSSTVAGIVTELIRKENVKLGSDHASRVACFSVSFPHESGYNESDI
                     ADRTAEWLGVSIMKREVNEERIAADFAEAAYHCEHHHFDLNAVAKFALSTLPREHGVKV
                     VLTGEGSDEHFAGYPYFPAEFLRHPDMGMPDSILARDDELRERMQRSASDEMNAVWRSQ
                     GATEYAGRPAAPILRDAAGNTMPESLLAWHPADGLFQGWVRDLYRGHWDMRETVMRGHS
                     AEVREKMREKWHPAHTAMYMWNKSTLINVILACLGDRTEMAHSIEARTPFLDHHLAEYV
                     NSLPPSTKLDYVPPEDKDVDDVDNFWWKAAGASLRTITEKHILREAARPYITDELYRRR
                     AVPFLAPVRWPKDGPLHNMFKKLLTREAVENLGFVDYAVVENALNTAFGDDAVSSSFRV
                     LCYTGGWVTLSQRFGIKKATPEESGWLEHHHHHH"
     primer_bind     7112..7170
                     /label=p28a-SoaCK695A-F
     primer_bind     complement(7128..7186)
                     /label=p28a-SoaCK695A-R
     misc_feature    7404..7409
                     /label=xhoI
     CDS             7410..7427
                     /codon_start=1
                     /product="6xHis affinity tag"
                     /label=6xHis
                     /translation="HHHHHH"
     terminator      7494..7541
                     /label=T7 terminator
                     /note="transcription terminator for bacteriophage T7 RNA 
                     polymerase"
ORIGIN
        1 tggcgaatgg gnnnnnnnnn nnnnnnnnnn nnnnnnnnnn nnnnnnnnnn nnnnnnnnnn
       61 nnnnnnnnnn nnnnnnnnnn nnnnnnnnnn nnnnnnnnnn nnnnnnnnnn nnnnnnnnnn
      121 nnnnnnnnnn nnnnncnnnn nnnnnnnnnn nnnnnnnnnn nnnnnnnnnn nnnnnnnnnn
      181 nnnnnnnnnn nnnnnnnnnn nnnnnnnnnn nnnnnnnnnn nnnnnnnann nnnnnnnnnn
      241 nnnnnnnnnn nnnnnnnnnn nnnnnnnnnn nnnnnnncct ttgacgttgg agtccacgtt
      301 ctttaatagt ggactcttgt tccaaactgg aacaacactc aaccctatct cggtctattc
      361 ttttgattta taagggattt tgccgatttc ggcctattgg ttaaaaaatg agctgattta
      421 acaaaaattt aacgcgaatt ttaacaaaat attaacgctt acaatttagg tggcactttt
      481 cggggaaatg tgcgcggaac ccctatttgt ttatttttct aaatacattc aaatatgtat
      541 ccgctcatga attaattctt agaaaaactc atcgagcatc aaatgaaact gcaatttatt
      601 catatcagga ttatcaatac catatttttg aaaaagccgt ttctgtaatg aaggagaaaa
      661 ctcaccgagg cagttccata ggatggcaag atcctggtat cggtctgcga ttccgactcg
      721 tccaacatca atacaaccta ttaatttccc ctcgtcaaaa ataaggttat caagtgagaa
      781 atcaccatga gtgacgactg aatccggtga gaatggcaaa agtttatgca tttctttcca
      841 gacttgttca acaggccagc cattacgctc gtcatcaaaa tcactcgcat caaccaaacc
      901 gttattcatt cgtgattgcg cctgagcgag acgaaatacg cgatcgctgt taaaaggaca
      961 attacaaaca ggaatcgaat gcaaccggcg caggaacact gccagcgcat caacaatatt
     1021 ttcacctgaa tcaggatatt cttctaatac ctggaatgct gttttcccgg ggatcgcagt
     1081 ggtgagtaac catgcatcat caggagtacg gataaaatgc ttgatggtcg gaagaggcat
     1141 aaattccgtc agccagttta gtctgaccat ctcatctgta acatcattgg caacgctacc
     1201 tttgccatgt ttcagaaaca actctggcgc atcgggcttc ccatacaatc gatagattgt
     1261 cgcacctgat tgcccgacat tatcgcgagc ccatttatac ccatataaat cagcatccat
     1321 gttggaattt aatcgcggcc tagagcaaga cgtttcccgt tgaatatggc tcataacacc
     1381 ccttgtatta ctgtttatgt aagcagacag ttttattgtt catgaccaaa atcccttaac
     1441 gtgagttttc gttccactga gcgtcagacc ccgtagaaaa gatcaaagga tcttcttgag
     1501 atcctttttt tctgcgcgta atctgctgct tgcaaacaaa aaaaccaccg ctaccagcgg
     1561 tggtttgttt gccggatcaa gagctaccaa ctctttttcc gaaggtaact ggcttcagca
     1621 gagcgcagat accaaatact gtccttctag tgtagccgta gttaggccac cacttcaaga
     1681 actctgtagc accgcctaca tacctcgctc tgctaatcct gttaccagtg gctgctgcca
     1741 gtggcgataa gtcgtgtctt accgggttgg actcaagacg atagttaccg gataaggcgc
     1801 agcggtcggg ctgaacgggg ggttcgtgca cacagcccag cttggagcga acgacctaca
     1861 ccgaactgag atacctacag cgtgagctat gagaaagcgc cacgcttccc gaagggagaa
     1921 aggcggacag gtatccggta agcggcaggg tcggaacagg agagcgcacg agggagcttc
     1981 cagggggaaa cgcctggtat ctttatagtc ctgtcgggtt tcgccacctc tgacttgagc
     2041 gtcgattttt gtgatgctcg tcaggggggc ggagcctatg gaaaaacgcc agcaacgcgg
     2101 cctttttacg gttcctggcc ttttgctggc cttttgctca catgttcttt cctgcgttat
     2161 cccctgattc tgtggataac cgtattaccg cctttgagtg agctgatacc gctcgccgca
     2221 gccgaacgac cgagcgcagc gagtcagtga gcgaggaagc ggaagagcgc ctgatgcggt
     2281 attttctcct tacgcatctg tgcggtattt cacaccgcaa tggtgcactc tcagtacaat
     2341 ctgctctgat gccgcatagt taagccagta tacactccgc tatcgctacg tgactgggtc
     2401 atggctgcgc cccgacaccc gccaacaccc gctgacgcgc cctgacgggc ttgtctgctc
     2461 ccggcatccg cttacagaca agctgtgacc gtctccggga gctgcatgtg tcagaggttt
     2521 tcaccgtcat caccgaaacg cgcgaggcag ctgcggtaaa gctcatcagc gtggtcgtga
     2581 agcgattcac agatgtctgc ctgttcatcc gcgtccagct cgttgagttt ctccagaagc
     2641 gttaatgtct ggcttctgat aaagcgggcc atgttaaggg cggttttttc ctgtttggtc
     2701 actgatgcct ccgtgtaagg gggatttctg ttcatggggg taatgatacc gatgaaacga
     2761 gagaggatgc tcacgatacg ggttactgat gatgaacatg cccggttact ggaacgttgt
     2821 gagggtaaac aactggcggt atggatgcgg cgggaccaga gaaaaatcac tcagggtcaa
     2881 tgccagcgct tcgttaatac agatgtaggt gttccacagg gtagccagca gcatcctgcg
     2941 atgcagatcc ggaacataat ggtgcagggc gctgacttcc gcgtttccag actttacgaa
     3001 acacggaaac cgaagaccat tcatgttgtt gctcaggtcg cagacgtttt gcagcagcag
     3061 tcgcttcacg ttcgctcgcg tatcggtgat tcattctgct aaccagtaag gcaaccccgc
     3121 cagcctagcc gggtcctcaa cgacaggagc acgatcatgc gcacccgtgg ggccgccatg
     3181 ccggcgataa tggcctgctt ctcgccgaaa cgtttggtgg cgggaccagt gacgaaggct
     3241 tgagcgaggg cgtgcaagat tccgaatacc gcaagcgaca ggccgatcat cgtcgcgctc
     3301 cagcgaaagc ggtcctcgcc gaaaatgacc cagagcgctg ccggcacctg tcctacgagt
     3361 tgcatgataa agaagacagt cataagtgcg gcgacgatag tcatgccccg cgcccaccgg
     3421 aaggagctga ctgggttgaa ggctctcaag ggcatcggtc gagatcccgg tgcctaatga
     3481 gtgagctaac ttacattaat tgcgttgcgc tcactgcccg ctttccagtc gggaaacctg
     3541 tcgtgccagc tgcattaatg aatcggccaa cgcgcgggga gaggcggttt gcgtattggg
     3601 cgccagggtg gtttttcttt tcaccagtga gacgggcaac agctgattgc ccttcaccgc
     3661 ctggccctga gagagttgca gcaagcggtc cacgctggtt tgccccagca ggcgaaaatc
     3721 ctgtttgatg gtggttaacg gcgggatata acatgagctg tcttcggtat cgtcgtatcc
     3781 cactaccgag atatccgcac caacgcgcag cccggactcg gtaatggcgc gcattgcgcc
     3841 cagcgccatc tgatcgttgg caaccagcat cgcagtggga acgatgccct cattcagcat
     3901 ttgcatggtt tgttgaaaac cggacatggc actccagtcg ccttcccgtt ccgctatcgg
     3961 ctgaatttga ttgcgagtga gatatttatg ccagccagcc agacgcagac gcgccgagac
     4021 agaacttaat gggcccgcta acagcgcgat ttgctggtga cccaatgcga ccagatgctc
     4081 cacgcccagt cgcgtaccgt cttcatggga gaaaataata ctgttgatgg gtgtctggtc
     4141 agagacatca agaaataacg ccggaacatt agtgcaggca gcttccacag caatggcatc
     4201 ctggtcatcc agcggatagt taatgatcag cccactgacg cgttgcgcga gaagattgtg
     4261 caccgccgct ttacaggctt cgacgccgct tcgttctacc atcgacacca ccacgctggc
     4321 acccagttga tcggcgcgag atttaatcgc cgcgacaatt tgcgacggcg cgtgcagggc
     4381 cagactggag gtggcaacgc caatcagcaa cgactgtttg cccgccagtt gttgtgccac
     4441 gcggttggga atgtaattca gctccgccat cgccgcttcc actttttccc gcgttttcgc
     4501 agaaacgtgg ctggcctggt tcaccacgcg ggaaacggtc tgataagaga caccggcata
     4561 ctctgcgaca tcgtataacg ttactggttt cacattcacc accctgaatt gactctcttc
     4621 cgggcgctat catgccatac cgcgaaaggt tttgcgccat tcgatggtgt ccgggatctc
     4681 gacgctctcc cttatgcgac tcctgcatta ggaagcagcc cagtagtagg ttgaggccgt
     4741 tgagcaccgc cgccgcaagg aatggtgcat gcaaggagat ggcgcccaac agtcccccgg
     4801 ccacggggcc tgccaccata cccacgccga aacaagcgct catgagcccg aagtggcgag
     4861 cccgatcttc cccatcggtg atgtcggcga tataggcgcc agcaaccgca cctgtggcgc
     4921 cggtgatgcc ggccacgatg cgtccggcgt agaggatcga gatctcgatc ccgcgaaatt
     4981 aatacgactc actatagggg aattgtgagc ggataacaat tcccctctag aaataatttt
     5041 gtttaacttt aagaaggaga tataccatgt gtggttttgc agcaagctgt gtttgtgcac
     5101 atgcacgtcc gaccggtcat atttatggtc atgcaattgg cctgaccaat aatcatgtta
     5161 ccggtgaagc aaatggtcat accaatggcc atgcaaatgg tagcctgaat ggtgatctga
     5221 atggccatac gaacggtcac accaacggtc atacaaacgg ccacacgaat ggacacacta
     5281 atgggcacac aaacggttat gccaatggtg atgaaaccat taaactggca aaagatcgtg
     5341 caaaacgtga gtttttcgca aaacagctgc aggcagcagt tgataacatt aaacatcgtg
     5401 gtccggatgg tagcggtgtt tgggtttcac cggatggcaa agttggtctg ggtcattgtc
     5461 gtctgagcat taatgatctg agcccgagcg gtgcacagcc gctgcatagt gatgataatc
     5521 agattcatgc agttgtgaac ggcgagatct atgattttga tcgtctgcgt gatgtttgta
     5581 gcacccgtca tggttatcgt tttaccggta gcagcgatag cgaactggtt gttgcactgt
     5641 ataaaatcta tggcgcaccg tattttctgg aacatctgcg tggtgaattt gcctttgttc
     5701 tgtttgatga acgtgaaggt cgtcgtcgtg ttattgcagg tcgtgatcgt tttggtatta
     5761 aaccgctgct gtggaccgtt gttggtgata aagtgctgtt tggtagcgaa gcaaaagcac
     5821 tgctgccgtt aggttgggaa cctgaatgga atgttcgtgg tattaccgat agcggttgga
     5881 tgatggatga tcgtaccgtt tttaaaggtg tgcgtaaact gatgcctggt cattggatgg
     5941 aaattaccga tgaacgcggt gtggaaatca aaaagtattg ggatgcagaa tacccgcaca
     6001 aaatggaaca ggatccgcgt acaatggaag aaatggttct gggtgttcgt gaacgtctgg
     6061 ttgaagcaat taaactgcgc ctgcgtgccg atgttccgat tggtatttat ctgagcggtg
     6121 gtattgatag cagcaccgtt gcaggtattg ttaccgaact gattcgtaaa gaaaatgtga
     6181 aactgggtag cgatcatgca agccgtgttg catgttttag cgttagcttt ccgcatgaaa
     6241 gcggttataa tgaaagcgat attgcagatc gcaccgcaga atggctgggt gttagcatta
     6301 tgaaacgtga agttaacgaa gaacgtatcg cagcagattt tgccgaagca gcatatcatt
     6361 gtgaacatca tcattttgat ctgaacgccg ttgcaaaatt tgcactgagc accctgcctc
     6421 gtgaacatgg tgttaaagtt gttctgacag gtgaaggttc cgatgaacat tttgcaggtt
     6481 atccttattt tccggcagaa tttctgcgtc atccggatat gggtatgccg gatagcattc
     6541 tggcacgtga tgatgaactg cgtgaacgca tgcagcgtag cgcaagtgat gaaatgaatg
     6601 cagtttggcg tagccagggt gcaaccgaat atgcgggtcg tccggcagca ccgattctgc
     6661 gtgacgcagc cggtaataca atgccggaaa gcctgctggc atggcatccg gcagatggtc
     6721 tgtttcaagg ttgggttcgt gatctgtatc gcggtcattg ggatatgcgt gaaaccgtta
     6781 tgcgtggtca tagtgccgaa gttcgtgaga aaatgcgcga aaaatggcat cctgcacata
     6841 ccgcaatgta tatgtggaat aaaagcaccc tgatcaatgt tattctggca tgtctgggtg
     6901 atcgtacaga aatggcacat agcattgaag cacgtacccc gtttctggat catcatctgg
     6961 cagaatatgt taatagcctg cctccgagca ccaaactgga ttatgttccg cctgaagata
     7021 aagatgttga tgatgtggat aacttctggt ggaaagcagc cggtgcaagc ctgcgtacca
     7081 ttaccgaaaa acatatcctg cgtgaagccg cacgtccgta tattacagat gaactgtatc
     7141 gtcgtcgcgc agttcctttt ctggcaccgg ttcgttggcc gaaagatggt cctctgcata
     7201 atatgtttaa aaagctgctg acccgtgaag cggttgaaaa tctgggtttt gttgattatg
     7261 ccgttgttga aaatgcactg aataccgcat ttggtgatga tgcagttagc agcagttttc
     7321 gtgttctgtg ttataccggt ggttgggtta ccctgagcca gcgctttggc attaaaaagg
     7381 caacaccgga agaatcaggt tggctcgagc accaccacca ccaccactga gatccggctg
     7441 ctaacaaagc ccgaaaggaa gctgagttgg ctgctgccac cgctgagcaa taactagcat
     7501 aaccccttgg ggcctctaaa cgggtcttga ggggtttttt gctgaaagga ggaactatat
     7561 ccggat
//
