# Supplementary material for: Toward sustainable food preservatives: high-level production of sorbic acid in engineered Saccharomyces cerevisiae
Source: Nat Commun. 2026 Apr 21;17:5492. doi: 10.1038/s41467-026-72163-8 (PMC13284220; doi:10.1038/s41467-026-72163-8)
Supplement: Supplementary file 7 — Source data [file 41467_2026_72163_MOESM7_ESM.zip › Plasmid_Sequences/gb files/pJB367(XI-2 ACS1).gb]

LOCUS       Exported                6868 bp DNA     circular SYN 13-JAN-2026
DEFINITION  EasyClone-MarkerFree backbone vector for the addition of 1 or 2 
            genes and promoters for integration into site XI-2 (Chr XI: 
            91575..92913).
ACCESSION   .
VERSION     .
KEYWORDS    .
SOURCE      synthetic DNA construct
  ORGANISM  synthetic DNA construct
REFERENCE   1  (bases 1 to 6868)
  AUTHORS   Jessop-Fabre MM, Jakociunas T, Stovicek V, Dai Z, Jensen MK, 
            Keasling JD, Borodina I
  TITLE     EasyClone-MarkerFree: A vector toolkit for marker-less integration 
            of genes into Saccharomyces cerevisiae via CRISPR-Cas9.
  JOURNAL   Biotechnol J. 2016 Aug;11(8):1110-7. doi: 10.1002/biot.201600147. 
            Epub 2016 Jun 23.
  PUBMED    27166612
REFERENCE   2  (bases 1 to 6868)
  AUTHORS   .
  TITLE     Direct Submission
  JOURNAL   Exported Mar 19, 2026 from SnapGene 6.0.2
            https://www.snapgene.com
COMMENT     SGRef: number: 1; type: "Journal Article"; doi: 
            "10.1002/biot.201600147"; journalName: "Biotechnol J"; date: 
            "2016-08"; volume: "11"; issue: "8"; pages: "1110-7"
FEATURES             Location/Qualifiers
     source          1..6868
                     /mol_type="other DNA"
                     /organism="synthetic DNA construct"
     source          1893..2461
                     /chromosome="XV"
                     /strain="S288C"
                     /mol_type="genomic DNA"
                     /db_xref="taxon:559292"
                     /organism="Saccharomyces cerevisiae S288C"
     source          1893..2461
                     /chromosome="IV"
                     /strain="S288C"
                     /mol_type="genomic DNA"
                     /db_xref="taxon:559292"
                     /organism="Saccharomyces cerevisiae S288C"
     source          1893..2461
                     /chromosome="XIII"
                     /strain="S288C"
                     /mol_type="genomic DNA"
                     /db_xref="taxon:559292"
                     /organism="Saccharomyces cerevisiae S288C"
     source          2465..4606
                     /chromosome="X"
                     /strain="S288C"
                     /mol_type="genomic DNA"
                     /db_xref="taxon:559292"
                     /organism="Saccharomyces cerevisiae S288C"
     source          2465..4606
                     /chromosome="XV"
                     /strain="S288C"
                     /mol_type="genomic DNA"
                     /db_xref="taxon:559292"
                     /organism="Saccharomyces cerevisiae S288C"
     source          2465..4606
                     /chromosome="IV"
                     /strain="S288C"
                     /mol_type="genomic DNA"
                     /db_xref="taxon:559292"
                     /organism="Saccharomyces cerevisiae S288C"
     source          2465..4606
                     /chromosome="XIII"
                     /strain="S288C"
                     /mol_type="genomic DNA"
                     /db_xref="taxon:559292"
                     /organism="Saccharomyces cerevisiae S288C"
     source          2465..4606
                     /chromosome="I"
                     /strain="S288C"
                     /mol_type="genomic DNA"
                     /db_xref="taxon:559292"
                     /organism="Saccharomyces cerevisiae S288C"
     source          4607..4760
                     /chromosome="XV"
                     /strain="S288C"
                     /mol_type="genomic DNA"
                     /db_xref="taxon:559292"
                     /organism="Saccharomyces cerevisiae S288C"
     source          4607..4760
                     /chromosome="IV"
                     /strain="S288C"
                     /mol_type="genomic DNA"
                     /db_xref="taxon:559292"
                     /organism="Saccharomyces cerevisiae S288C"
     source          4607..4760
                     /chromosome="XIII"
                     /strain="S288C"
                     /mol_type="genomic DNA"
                     /db_xref="taxon:559292"
                     /organism="Saccharomyces cerevisiae S288C"
     primer_bind     535..593
                     /label=APR-F
     primer_bind     622..641
                     /label=Amp-R
                     /note="Ampicillin resistance gene, reverse primer"
     promoter        complement(860..951)
                     /gene="bla"
                     /label=AmpR promoter
     primer_bind     1018..1037
                     /label=pENTR-R
                     /note="pENTR vectors, reverse primer"
     primer_bind     complement(1197..1217)
                     /label=Primer 2
     protein_bind    1244..1277
                     /label=FRT (minimal)
                     /bound_moiety="FLP recombinase from the Saccharomyces 
                     cerevisiae 2u plasmid"
                     /note="supports FLP-mediated excision but not integration 
                     (Turan and Bode, 2011)"
     primer_bind     1294..1352
                     /label=p-ADH2-ACS1-1F
     misc_feature    1316..1892
                     /label=XI-2-Up
     primer_bind     1337..1361
                     /label=369-D-F
     primer_bind     1587..1606
                     /label=367CX1F
     primer_bind     1857..1915
                     /label=p-ADH2-ACS1-2F
     primer_bind     complement(1870..1928)
                     /label=p-ADH2-ACS1-1R
     misc_feature    1893..2461
                     /label=ADH2P
     primer_bind     2425..2483
                     /label=p-ADH2-ACS1-3F
     primer_bind     complement(2438..2496)
                     /label=p-ADH2-ACS1-2R
     gene            2465..4606
                     /gene="ACS1"
                     /gene_synonym="FUN44"
                     /locus_tag="YAL054C"
                     /label=ACS1
     mRNA            2465..4606
                     /gene="ACS1"
                     /gene_synonym="FUN44"
                     /locus_tag="YAL054C"
                     /product="acetate--CoA ligase 1"
                     /label=ACS1 mRNA
     CDS             2465..4606
                     /codon_start=1
                     /gene="ACS1"
                     /gene_synonym="FUN44"
                     /locus_tag="YAL054C"
                     /product="acetate--CoA ligase 1"
                     /EC_number="6.2.1.1"
                     /label=ACS1
                     /note="Acetyl-coA synthetase isoform; along with Acs2p, 
                     acetyl-coA synthetase isoform is the nuclear source of 
                     acetyl-coA for histone acetylation; expressed during growth
                     on nonfermentable carbon sources and under aerobic 
                     conditions"
                     /db_xref="SGD:S000000050"
                     /experiment="EXISTENCE:direct assay:GO:0003987 acetate-CoA
                     ligase activity [PMID:8910545]"
                     /experiment="EXISTENCE:direct assay:GO:0005739
                     mitochondrion [PMID:14576278|PMID:16823961]"
                     /experiment="EXISTENCE:direct assay:GO:0005829 cytosol
                     [PMID:9711835]"
                     /experiment="EXISTENCE:direct assay:GO:0006085 acetyl-CoA
                     biosynthetic process [PMID:8910545]"
                     /experiment="EXISTENCE:direct assay:GO:0016880
                     acid-ammonia (or amide) ligase activity [PMID:18305111]"
                     /experiment="EXISTENCE:mutant phenotype:GO:0019654 acetate 
                     fermentation [PMID:1363452]"
                     /protein_id="DAA06934.1"
                     /translation="MSPSAVQSSKLEEQSSEIDKLKAKMSQSAATAQQKKEHEYEHLTS
                     VKIVPQRPISDRLQPAIATHYSPHLDGLQDYQRLHKESIEDPAKFFGSKATQFLNWSKP
                     FDKVFIPDPKTGRPSFQNNAWFLNGQLNACYNCVDRHALKTPNKKAIIFEGDEPGQGYS
                     ITYKELLEEVCQVAQVLTYSMGVRKGDTVAVYMPMVPEAIITLLAISRIGAIHSVVFAG
                     FSSNSLRDRINDGDSKVVITTDESNRGGKVIETKRIVDDALRETPGVRHVLVYRKTNNP
                     SVAFHAPRDLDWATEKKKYKTYYPCTPVDSEDPLFLLYTSGSTGAPKGVQHSTAGYLLG
                     ALLTMRYTFDTHQEDVFFTAGDIGWITGHTYVVYGPLLYGCATLVFEGTPAYPNYSRYW
                     DIIDEHKVTQFYVAPTALRLLKRAGDSYIENHSLKSLRCLGSVGEPIAAEVWEWYSEKI
                     GKNEIPIVDTYWQTESGSHLVTPLAGGVTPMKPGSASFPFFGIDAVVLDPNTGEELNTS
                     HAEGVLAVKAAWPSFARTIWKNHDRYLDTYLNPYPGYYFTGDGAAKDKDGYIWILGRVD
                     DVVNVSGHRLSTAEIEAAIIEDPIVAECAVVGFNDDLTGQAVAAFVVLKNKSSWSTATD
                     DELQDIKKHLVFTVRKDIGPFAAPKLIILVDDLPKTRSGKIMRRILRKILAGESDQLGD
                     VSTLSNPGIVRHLIDSVKL"
     primer_bind     complement(2623..2643)
                     /label=367CX1R
     primer_bind     4571..4629
                     /label=p-ADH2-ACS1-4F
     primer_bind     complement(4586..4644)
                     /label=p-ADH2-ACS1-3R
     misc_feature    4607..4760
                     /label=ADH2t
     primer_bind     4722..4780
                     /label=p-ADH2-ACS1-5F
     primer_bind     complement(4740..4798)
                     /label=p-ADH2-ACS1-4R
     misc_feature    4761..5323
                     /label=XI-2-Down
     primer_bind     complement(5301..5359)
                     /label=p-ADH2-ACS1-5R
     primer_bind     complement(5301..5320)
                     /label=369-D-R
     protein_bind    complement(5366..5399)
                     /label=FRT (minimal)
                     /bound_moiety="FLP recombinase from the Saccharomyces 
                     cerevisiae 2u plasmid"
                     /note="supports FLP-mediated excision but not integration 
                     (Turan and Bode, 2011)"
     primer_bind     complement(5869..5885)
                     /label=M13 fwd
                     /note="common sequencing primer, one of multiple similar 
                     variants"
     primer_bind     5920..5940
                     /label=Primer 1
     primer_bind     complement(5984..6001)
                     /label=L4440
                     /note="L4440 vector, forward primer"
     rep_origin      complement(6155..6743)
                     /direction=LEFT
                     /label=ori
                     /note="high-copy-number ColE1/pMB1/pBR322/pUC origin of 
                     replication"
     primer_bind     complement(6235..6254)
                     /label=pBR322ori-F
                     /note="pBR322 origin, forward primer"
     CDS             complement(join(6867..6868,1..859))
                     /codon_start=1
                     /gene="bla"
                     /product="beta-lactamase"
                     /label=AmpR
                     /note="confers resistance to ampicillin, carbenicillin, and
                     related antibiotics"
                     /translation="MSIQHFRVALIPFFAAFCLPVFAHPETLVKVKDAEDQLGARVGYI
                     ELDLNSGKILESFRPEERFPMMSTFKVLLCGAVLSRIDAGQEQLGRRIHYSQNDLVEYS
                     PVTEKHLTDGMTVRELCSAAITMSDNTAANLLLTTIGGPKELTAFLHNMGDHVTRLDRW
                     EPELNEAIPNDERDTTMPVAMATTLRKLLTGELLTLASRQQLIDWMEADKVAGPLLRSA
                     LPAGWFIADKSGAGERGSRGIIAALGPDGKPSRIVVIYTTGSQATMDERNRQIAEIGAS
                     LIKHW"
ORIGIN
        1 accaatgctt aatcagtgag gcacctatct cagcgatctg tctatttcgt tcatccatag
       61 ttgcctgact ccccgtcgtg tagataacta cgatacggga gggcttacca tctggcccca
      121 gcgctgcgat gataccgcga gaaccacgct caccggctcc ggatttatca gcaataaacc
      181 agccagccgg aagggccgag cgcagaagtg gtcctgcaac tttatccgcc tccatccagt
      241 ctattaattg ttgccgggaa gctagagtaa gtagttcgcc agttaatagt ttgcgcaacg
      301 ttgttgccat cgctacaggc atcgtggtgt cacgctcgtc gtttggtatg gcttcattca
      361 gctccggttc ccaacgatca aggcgagtta catgatcccc catgttgtgc aaaaaagcgg
      421 ttagctcctt cggtcctccg atcgttgtca gaagtaagtt ggccgcagtg ttatcactca
      481 tggttatggc agcactgcat aattctctta ctgtcatgcc atccgtaaga tgcttttctg
      541 tgactggtga gtactcaacc aagtcattct gagaatagtg tatgcggcga ccgagttgct
      601 cttgcccggc gtcaatacgg gataataccg cgccacatag cagaacttta aaagtgctca
      661 tcattggaaa acgttcttcg gggcgaaaac tctcaaggat cttaccgctg ttgagatcca
      721 gttcgatgta acccactcgt gcacccaact gatcttcagc atcttttact ttcaccagcg
      781 tttctgggtg agcaaaaaca ggaaggcaaa atgccgcaaa aaagggaata agggcgacac
      841 ggaaatgttg aatactcata ttcttccttt ttcaatatta ttgaagcatt tatcagggtt
      901 attgtctcat gagcggatac atatttgaat gtatttagaa aaataaacaa ataggggtca
      961 gtgttacaac caattaacca attctgaaca ttatcgcgag cccatttata cctgaatatg
     1021 gctcataaca ccccttgttt gcctggcggc agtagcgcgg tggtcccacc tgaccccatg
     1081 ccgaactcag aagtgaaacg ccgtagcgcc gatggtagtg tggggactcc ccatgcgaga
     1141 gtagggaact gccaggcatc aaataaaacg aaaggctcag tcgaaagact gggcctttcg
     1201 cccgggctaa ttatggggtg tcgcccttat tcgactctat agtgaagttc ctattctcta
     1261 gaaagtatag gaacttctga agtggggatt taaatgcggc cgcgctgagg gtttaatgag
     1321 gattttcgat ggagcaggat gaggagaaat agtaccacat gtatatatcc attacaaaaa
     1381 ggtttatata caattacaat agacccttgt tggggtttct gaaaaaagaa gtagtcgatg
     1441 ccatcggcaa taatacggaa ttacgagaaa cacaatcccg atcctttttt gggtaattac
     1501 ttcaccgatt ctaccgattt atcatgccaa aaaaaattca ccgtgggttc tagaagtgcc
     1561 ctttgaggat tgtagccact ctaacccaca cggcctcctt actagctgac taaggtgaca
     1621 aaaccgcaag gactggaaag tcgccactca tctgaaaatt ctcaagtttt tcactactga
     1681 gtttatgctt tcgaattttt ttgttcggta atagcacggc ggttcgattc aattccgccg
     1741 ctccgagcga tgctccgcaa aactcagtaa taagctttct gatggttcac ccctttttta
     1801 gcacgcgggg tgtaactcaa cagaaaaatg tgccatagaa caagactagg caaaagccaa
     1861 ggagcgtttg ccatgaactt ccacaaatta aggcaaaacg taggggcaaa caaacggaaa
     1921 aatcgtttct caaattttct gatgccaaga actctaacca gtcttatcta aaaattgcct
     1981 tatgatccgt ctctccggtt acagcctgtg taactgatta atcctgcctt tctaatcacc
     2041 attctaatgt tttaattaag ggattttgtc ttcattaacg gctttcgctc ataaaaatgt
     2101 tatgacgttt tgcccgcagg cgggaaacca tccacttcac gagactgatc tcctctgccg
     2161 gaacaccggg catctccaac ttataagttg gagaaataag agaatttcag attgagagaa
     2221 tgaaaaaaaa aaaaaaaaaa aaggcagagg agagcataga aatggggttc actttttggt
     2281 aaagctatag catgcctatc acatataaat agagtgccag tagcgacttt tttcacactc
     2341 gaaatactct tactactgct ctcttgttgt ttttatcact tcttgtttct tcttggtaaa
     2401 tagaatatca agctacaaaa agcatacaat caactatcaa ctattaacta tatcgtaata
     2461 cacaatgtcg ccctctgccg tacaatcatc aaaactagaa gaacagtcaa gtgaaattga
     2521 caagttgaaa gcaaaaatgt cccagtctgc cgccactgcg cagcagaaga aggaacatga
     2581 gtatgaacat ttgacttcgg tcaagatcgt gccacaacgg cccatctcag atagactgca
     2641 gcccgcaatt gctacccact attctccaca cttggacggg ttgcaggact atcagcgctt
     2701 gcacaaggag tctattgaag accctgctaa gttcttcggt tctaaagcta cccaattttt
     2761 aaactggtct aagccattcg ataaggtgtt catcccagac cctaaaacgg gcaggccctc
     2821 cttccagaac aatgcatggt tcctcaacgg ccaattaaac gcctgttaca actgtgttga
     2881 cagacatgcc ttgaagactc ctaacaagaa agccattatt ttcgaaggtg acgagcctgg
     2941 ccaaggctat tccattacct acaaggaact acttgaagaa gtttgtcaag tggcacaagt
     3001 gctgacttac tctatgggcg ttcgcaaggg cgatactgtt gccgtgtaca tgcctatggt
     3061 cccagaagca atcataacct tgttggccat ttcccgtatc ggtgccattc actccgtagt
     3121 ctttgccggg ttttcttcca actccttgag agatcgtatc aacgatgggg actctaaagt
     3181 tgtcatcact acagatgaat ccaacagagg tggtaaagtc attgagacta aaagaattgt
     3241 tgatgacgcg ctaagagaga ccccaggcgt gagacacgtc ttggtttata gaaagaccaa
     3301 caatccatct gttgctttcc atgcccccag agatttggat tgggcaacag aaaagaagaa
     3361 atacaagacc tactatccat gcacacccgt tgattctgag gatccattat tcttgttgta
     3421 tacgtctggt tctactggtg cccccaaggg tgttcaacat tctaccgcag gttacttgct
     3481 gggagctttg ttgaccatgc gctacacttt tgacactcac caagaagacg ttttcttcac
     3541 agctggagac attggctgga ttacaggcca cacttatgtg gtttatggtc ccttactata
     3601 tggttgtgcc actttggtct ttgaagggac tcctgcgtac ccaaattact cccgttattg
     3661 ggatattatt gatgaacaca aagtcaccca attttatgtt gcgccaactg ctttgcgttt
     3721 gttgaaaaga gctggtgatt cctacatcga aaatcattcc ttaaaatctt tgcgttgctt
     3781 gggttcggtc ggtgagccaa ttgctgctga agtttgggag tggtactctg aaaaaatagg
     3841 taaaaatgaa atccccattg tagacaccta ctggcaaaca gaatctggtt cgcatctggt
     3901 caccccgctg gctggtggtg ttacaccaat gaaaccgggt tctgcctcat tccccttctt
     3961 cggtattgat gcagttgttc ttgaccctaa cactggtgaa gaacttaaca ccagccacgc
     4021 agagggtgtc cttgccgtca aagctgcatg gccatcattt gcaagaacta tttggaaaaa
     4081 tcatgatagg tatctagaca cttatttgaa cccttaccct ggctactatt tcactggtga
     4141 tggtgctgca aaggataagg atggttatat ctggattttg ggtcgtgtag acgatgtggt
     4201 gaacgtctct ggtcaccgtc tgtctaccgc tgaaattgag gctgctatta tcgaagatcc
     4261 aattgtggcc gagtgtgctg ttgtcggatt caacgatgac ttgactggtc aagcagttgc
     4321 tgcatttgtg gtgttgaaaa acaaatctag ttggtccacc gcaacagatg atgaattaca
     4381 agatatcaag aagcatttgg tctttactgt tagaaaagac atcgggccat ttgccgcacc
     4441 aaaattgatc attttagtgg atgacttgcc caagacaaga tccggcaaaa ttatgagacg
     4501 tattttaaga aaaatcctag caggagaaag tgaccaacta ggcgacgttt ctacattgtc
     4561 aaaccctggc attgttagac atctaattga ttcggtcaag ttgtaagcgg atctcttatg
     4621 tctttacgat ttatagtttt cattatcaag tatgcctata ttagtatata gcatctttag
     4681 atgacagtgt tcgaagtttc acgaataaaa gataatattc tactttttgc tcccaccgcg
     4741 tttgctagca cgagtgaaca cacacgacta gcgctttcag atattaaaaa gtttagatgt
     4801 aggttttagc ggtaacagtt atataaatcg tgtttcttct cttgatgaaa caaaaaaatg
     4861 ctagaaaaac tttgtcgttt cttacttttg gtgcgctttg cagttttcgt ggctagactt
     4921 agaatcattt ctcctcagat ttcttgatta aagtttggtg cgaagcccta ctctaacatt
     4981 ggtgttcttc ttttcattca cgcaagttaa gtccaggaag gtgagcaaat gctcatcctt
     5041 ctgttcatgc gtgacggctg aattatcctt atctggcgta cccgtgcagc cgtttccgtg
     5101 cctcggttcc tccgagatat ccttagggac cgccagggac catgattgcg tcaactgttg
     5161 tcaccgctcc agaggatcct ctgtaacctt ttcaaccata aaaatagaaa gggcacaggg
     5221 ttggggtatt tgaatttttt ttttgggttt tttcgtatta cttattactt accttctttt
     5281 ctatataatt ttgtttttcc ctggtagagc ggaatcttcc cacattaaga cctcagcgcg
     5341 gccgcaaatt taaataaaat gaagtgaagt tcctatactt tctagagaat aggaacttct
     5401 atagtgagtc gaataagggc gacacaaaat ttattctaaa tgcataataa atactgataa
     5461 catcttatag tttgtattat attttgtatt atcgttgaca tgtataattt tgatatcaaa
     5521 aactgatttt ccctttatta ttttcgagat ttattttctt aattctcttt aacaaactag
     5581 aaatattgta tatacaaaaa atcataaata atagatgaat agtttaatta taggtgttca
     5641 tcaatcgaaa aagcaacgta tcttatttaa agtgcgttgc ttttttctca tttataaggt
     5701 taaataattc tcatatatca agcaaagtga caggcgccct taaatattct gacaaatgct
     5761 ctttccctaa actcccccca taaaaaaacc cgccgaagcg ggtttttacg ttatttgcgg
     5821 attaacgatt actcgttatc agaaccgccc agggggcccg agcttaagac tggccgtcgt
     5881 tttacaacac agaaagagtt tgtagaaacg caaaaaggcc atccgtcagg ggccttctgc
     5941 ttagtttgat gcctggcagt tccctactct cgccttccgc ttcctcgctc actgactcgc
     6001 tgcgctcggt cgttcggctg cggcgagcgg tatcagctca ctcaaaggcg gtaatacggt
     6061 tatccacaga atcaggggat aacgcaggaa agaacatgtg agcaaaaggc cagcaaaagg
     6121 ccaggaaccg taaaaaggcc gcgttgctgg cgtttttcca taggctccgc ccccctgacg
     6181 agcatcacaa aaatcgacgc tcaagtcaga ggtggcgaaa cccgacagga ctataaagat
     6241 accaggcgtt tccccctgga agctccctcg tgcgctctcc tgttccgacc ctgccgctta
     6301 ccggatacct gtccgccttt ctcccttcgg gaagcgtggc gctttctcat agctcacgct
     6361 gtaggtatct cagttcggtg taggtcgttc gctccaagct gggctgtgtg cacgaacccc
     6421 ccgttcagcc cgaccgctgc gccttatccg gtaactatcg tcttgagtcc aacccggtaa
     6481 gacacgactt atcgccactg gcagcagcca ctggtaacag gattagcaga gcgaggtatg
     6541 taggcggtgc tacagagttc ttgaagtggt gggctaacta cggctacact agaagaacag
     6601 tatttggtat ctgcgctctg ctgaagccag ttaccttcgg aaaaagagtt ggtagctctt
     6661 gatccggcaa acaaaccacc gctggtagcg gtggtttttt tgtttgcaag cagcagatta
     6721 cgcgcagaaa aaaaggatct caagaagatc ctttgatctt ttctacgggg tctgacgctc
     6781 agtggaacga cgcgcgcgta actcacgtta agggattttg gtcatgagct tgcgccgtcc
     6841 cgtcaagtca gcgtaatgct ctgctttt
//
