# Supplementary material for: Toward sustainable food preservatives: high-level production of sorbic acid in engineered Saccharomyces cerevisiae
Source: Nat Commun. 2026 Apr 21;17:5492. doi: 10.1038/s41467-026-72163-8 (PMC13284220; doi:10.1038/s41467-026-72163-8)
Supplement: Supplementary file 7 — Source data [file 41467_2026_72163_MOESM7_ESM.zip › Plasmid_Sequences/gb files/pJB368(XI-5-ALD6).gb]

LOCUS       Exported                5853 bp DNA     circular SYN 27-DEC-2025
DEFINITION  synthetic circular DNA
ACCESSION   .
VERSION     .
KEYWORDS    .
SOURCE      synthetic DNA construct
  ORGANISM  synthetic DNA construct
REFERENCE   1  (bases 1 to 5853)
  AUTHORS   .
  TITLE     Direct Submission
  JOURNAL   Exported Mar 19, 2026 from SnapGene 6.0.2
            https://www.snapgene.com
FEATURES             Location/Qualifiers
     source          1..5853
                     /mol_type="other DNA"
                     /organism="synthetic DNA construct"
     source          2300..4528
                     /chromosome="XV"
                     /strain="S288C"
                     /mol_type="genomic DNA"
                     /db_xref="taxon:559292"
                     /organism="Saccharomyces cerevisiae S288C"
     source          2300..4528
                     /chromosome="IV"
                     /strain="S288C"
                     /mol_type="genomic DNA"
                     /db_xref="taxon:559292"
                     /organism="Saccharomyces cerevisiae S288C"
     source          2300..4528
                     /chromosome="XIII"
                     /strain="S288C"
                     /mol_type="genomic DNA"
                     /db_xref="taxon:559292"
                     /organism="Saccharomyces cerevisiae S288C"
     source          2872..4374
                     /chromosome="XVI"
                     /strain="S288C"
                     /mol_type="genomic DNA"
                     /db_xref="taxon:559292"
                     /organism="Saccharomyces cerevisiae S288C"
     CDS             complement(319..1179)
                     /codon_start=1
                     /gene="bla"
                     /product="beta-lactamase"
                     /label=AmpR
                     /note="confers resistance to ampicillin, carbenicillin, and
                     related antibiotics"
                     /translation="MSIQHFRVALIPFFAAFCLPVFAHPETLVKVKDAEDQLGARVGYI
                     ELDLNSGKILESFRPEERFPMMSTFKVLLCGAVLSRIDAGQEQLGRRIHYSQNDLVEYS
                     PVTEKHLTDGMTVRELCSAAITMSDNTAANLLLTTIGGPKELTAFLHNMGDHVTRLDRW
                     EPELNEAIPNDERDTTMPVAMATTLRKLLTGELLTLASRQQLIDWMEADKVAGPLLRSA
                     LPAGWFIADKSGAGERGSRGIIAALGPDGKPSRIVVIYTTGSQATMDERNRQIAEIGAS
                     LIKHW"
     primer_bind     855..913
                     /label=APR-F
     primer_bind     complement(898..956)
                     /label=APR-R
     promoter        complement(1180..1284)
                     /gene="bla"
                     /label=AmpR promoter
     primer_bind     1598..1656
                     /label=p-ALD6-1F
     primer_bind     complement(1608..1666)
                     /label=p-ALD6-6R
     misc_feature    1637..2299
                     /label=XI-5 Up
     primer_bind     1638..1661
                     /label=368-D-F
     primer_bind     1680..1703
                     /label=368-F
     primer_bind     2261..2319
                     /label=p-ALD6-2F
     primer_bind     complement(2280..2338)
                     /label=p-ALD6-1R
     misc_feature    2300..2868
                     /label=ADH2P
     primer_bind     2709..2734
                     /label=368CX1
     primer_bind     2836..2894
                     /label=p-ALD6-3F
     primer_bind     complement(2848..2906)
                     /label=p-ALD6-2R
     gene            2872..4374
                     /gene="ALD6"
                     /gene_synonym="ALD1"
                     /locus_tag="YPL061W"
                     /label=ALD6
     mRNA            2872..4374
                     /gene="ALD6"
                     /gene_synonym="ALD1"
                     /locus_tag="YPL061W"
                     /product="aldehyde dehydrogenase (NADP(+)) ALD6"
                     /label=ALD6 mRNA
     CDS             2872..4374
                     /codon_start=1
                     /gene="ALD6"
                     /gene_synonym="ALD1"
                     /locus_tag="YPL061W"
                     /product="aldehyde dehydrogenase (NADP(+)) ALD6"
                     /EC_number="1.2.1.4"
                     /label=ALD6
                     /note="Cytosolic aldehyde dehydrogenase; activated by Mg2+
                     and utilizes NADP+ as the preferred coenzyme; required for 
                     conversion of acetaldehyde to acetate; constitutively 
                     expressed; locates to the mitochondrial outer surface upon 
                     oxidative stress"
                     /db_xref="SGD:S000005982"
                     /experiment="EXISTENCE:direct assay:GO:0004030 aldehyde
                     dehydrogenase [NAD(P)+] activity [PMID:9473035]"
                     /experiment="EXISTENCE:direct assay:GO:0005739
                     mitochondrion 
                     [PMID:16806052|PMID:14576278|PMID:16823961|PMID:24769239]"
                     /experiment="EXISTENCE:direct assay:GO:0005829 cytosol 
                     [PMID:16806052]"
                     /experiment="EXISTENCE:genetic interaction:GO:0006740
                     NADPH regeneration [PMID:12584194]"
                     /experiment="EXISTENCE:mutant phenotype:GO:0004030
                     aldehyde dehydrogenase [NAD(P)+] activity [PMID:9392076]"
                     /experiment="EXISTENCE:mutant phenotype:GO:0005829 cytosol 
                     [PMID:9392076]"
                     /experiment="EXISTENCE:mutant phenotype:GO:0009651
                     response to salt stress [PMID:15146068]"
                     /experiment="EXISTENCE:mutant phenotype:GO:0019413 acetate 
                     biosynthetic process [PMID:11870853]"
                     /protein_id="DAA11369.1"
                     /translation="MTKLHFDTAEPVKITLPNGLTYEQPTGLFINNKFMKAQDGKTYPV
                     EDPSTENTVCEVSSATTEDVEYAIECADRAFHDTEWATQDPRERGRLLSKLADELESQI
                     DLVSSIEALDNGKTLALARGDVTIAINCLRDAAAYADKVNGRTINTGDGYMNFTTLEPI
                     GVCGQIIPWNFPIMMLAWKIAPALAMGNVCILKPAAVTPLNALYFASLCKKVGIPAGVV
                     NIVPGPGRTVGAALTNDPRIRKLAFTGSTEVGKSVAVDSSESNLKKITLELGGKSAHLV
                     FDDANIKKTLPNLVNGIFKNAGQICSSGSRIYVQEGIYDELLAAFKAYLETEIKVGNPF
                     DKANFQGAITNRQQFDTIMNYIDIGKKEGAKILTGGEKVGDKGYFIRPTVFYDVNEDMR
                     IVKEEIFGPVVTVAKFKTLEEGVEMANSSEFGLGSGIETESLSTGLKVAKMLKAGTVWI
                     NTYNDFDSRVPFGGVKQSGYGREMGEEVYHAYTEVKAVRIKL"
     primer_bind     complement(3047..3067)
                     /label=XI5-1R
     primer_bind     3918..3941
                     /label=XI5-2F
     primer_bind     4337..4395
                     /label=p-ALD6-4F
     primer_bind     complement(4354..4412)
                     /label=p-ALD6-3R
     primer_bind     4490..4548
                     /label=p-ALD6-5F
     primer_bind     complement(4508..4566)
                     /label=p-ALD6-4R
     misc_feature    4529..4988
                     /label=XI-5 Down
     primer_bind     complement(4593..4615)
                     /label=368CX2
     primer_bind     complement(4933..4958)
                     /label=368-R
     primer_bind     4960..5018
                     /label=p-ALD6-6F
     primer_bind     complement(4968..5026)
                     /label=p-ALD6-5R
     primer_bind     complement(4968..4988)
                     /label=368-D-R
     misc_feature    4989..4996
                     /label=NotI
     primer_bind     complement(5011..5027)
                     /label=M13 rev
                     /note="common sequencing primer, one of multiple similar 
                     variants"
     protein_bind    5035..5051
                     /label=lac operator
                     /bound_moiety="lac repressor encoded by lacI"
                     /note="The lac repressor binds to the lac operator to 
                     inhibit transcription in E. coli. This inhibition can be 
                     relieved by adding lactose or 
                     isopropyl-beta-D-thiogalactopyranoside (IPTG)."
     promoter        complement(5059..5089)
                     /label=lac promoter
                     /note="promoter for the E. coli lac operon"
     protein_bind    5104..5125
                     /label=CAP binding site
                     /bound_moiety="E. coli catabolite activator protein"
                     /note="CAP binding activates transcription in the presence 
                     of cAMP."
     rep_origin      complement(join(5413..5853,1..148))
                     /direction=LEFT
                     /label=ori
                     /note="high-copy-number ColE1/pMB1/pBR322/pUC origin of 
                     replication"
ORIGIN
        1 gacagtattt ggtatctgcg ctctgctgaa gccagttacc ttcggaaaaa gagttggtag
       61 ctcttgatcc ggcaaacaaa ccaccgctgg tagcggtggt ttttttgttt gcaagcagca
      121 gattacgcgc agaaaaaaag gatctcaaga agatcctttg atcttttcta cggggtctga
      181 cgctcagtgg aacgaaaact cacgttaagg gattttggtc atgagattat caaaaaggat
      241 cttcacctag atccttttaa attaaaaatg aagttttaaa tcaatctaaa gtatatatga
      301 gtaaacttgg tctgacagtt accaatgctt aatcagtgag gcacctatct cagcgatctg
      361 tctatttcgt tcatccatag ttgcctgact ccccgtcgtg tagataacta cgatacggga
      421 gggcttacca tctggcccca gtgctgcaat gataccgcga gacccacgct caccggctcc
      481 agatttatca gcaataaacc agccagccgg aagggccgag cgcagaagtg gtcctgcaac
      541 tttatccgcc tccatccagt ctattaattg ttgccgggaa gctagagtaa gtagttcgcc
      601 agttaatagt ttgcgcaacg ttgttgccat tgctacaggc atcgtggtgt cacgctcgtc
      661 gtttggtatg gcttcattca gctccggttc ccaacgatca aggcgagtta catgatcccc
      721 catgttgtgc aaaaaagcgg ttagctcctt cggtcctccg atcgttgtca gaagtaagtt
      781 ggccgcagtg ttatcactca tggttatggc agcactgcat aattctctta ctgtcatgcc
      841 atccgtaaga tgcttttctg tgactggtga gtactcaacc aagtcattct gagaatagtg
      901 tatgcggcga ccgagttgct cttgcccggc gtcaatacgg gataataccg cgccacatag
      961 cagaacttta aaagtgctca tcattggaaa acgttcttcg gggcgaaaac tctcaaggat
     1021 cttaccgctg ttgagatcca gttcgatgta acccactcgt gcacccaact gatcttcagc
     1081 atcttttact ttcaccagcg tttctgggtg agcaaaaaca ggaaggcaaa atgccgcaaa
     1141 aaagggaata agggcgacac ggaaatgttg aatactcata ctcttccttt ttcaatatta
     1201 ttgaagcatt tatcagggtt attgtctcat gagcggatac atatttgaat gtatttagaa
     1261 aaataaacaa ataggggttc cgcgcacatt tccccgaaaa gtgccacctg acgtctaaga
     1321 aaccattatt atcatgacat taacctataa aaataggcgt atcacgaggc cctttcgtct
     1381 tcaagaatta gcttttcaat tcaattcatc attttttttt tattcttttt tttgatttcg
     1441 gtttctttga aatttttttg attcggtaat ctccgaacag aaggaagaac gaaggaagga
     1501 gcacagactt agattggtat atatacgcat ttgtagtgtt gaagaaacat gagattggta
     1561 tatatacgca tttgtagtgt tgaagaaaca tgaaattgcc cagtattctt aacccaactg
     1621 cacagaacgc ggccgcgcgg agaagtcgtt gatagcattt ccgaaggctt ttccacattg
     1681 actgcagtat ctaaaagagc tccagcagcg gtcttagtag ttcctgtgct tgccgctttg
     1741 cagtatacag ggacattggg aactacggag gaaaaatcgg aatgctctga gctcttctca
     1801 aaaccagacg aactcgtctt atttctcagt aaattaccca acatataaac tctccctctt
     1861 caccttctct acaaggccac acacaagaca gttttaacag gcaaatggta ctggaggctc
     1921 tcaccaatgg ggtttaagac gctccaaaca cacgctctcc tttttttctt tatatatcgg
     1981 tagcaacgaa agctagtcgc agaacgttac acactaaagc agatcaatca atcaatcctg
     2041 agaacctgct tcgttcaaac catccactag aagaaacacg cacgtgtacc caaaaataga
     2101 gacaaacaaa cagacaaaaa taacaatgat tcctaccgac taaagtaaaa caacactcac
     2161 gtaataaaaa atcctagata caactcactt gtattcctct cttctttgac catcactaaa
     2221 gcttctctct tactatattc ctcaaataaa aaaaagttgc aatgattact taccaatgtg
     2281 ccataaactc cgtgcaccag caaaacgtag gggcaaacaa acggaaaaat cgtttctcaa
     2341 attttctgat gccaagaact ctaaccagtc ttatctaaaa attgccttat gatccgtctc
     2401 tccggttaca gcctgtgtaa ctgattaatc ctgcctttct aatcaccatt ctaatgtttt
     2461 aattaaggga ttttgtcttc attaacggct ttcgctcata aaaatgttat gacgttttgc
     2521 ccgcaggcgg gaaaccatcc acttcacgag actgatctcc tctgccggaa caccgggcat
     2581 ctccaactta taagttggag aaataagaga atttcagatt gagagaatga aaaaaaaaaa
     2641 aaaaaaaaag gcagaggaga gcatagaaat ggggttcact ttttggtaaa gctatagcat
     2701 gcctatcaca tataaataga gtgccagtag cgactttttt cacactcgaa atactcttac
     2761 tactgctctc ttgttgtttt tatcacttct tgtttcttct tggtaaatag aatatcaagc
     2821 tacaaaaagc atacaatcaa ctatcaacta ttaactatat cgtaatacac aatgactaag
     2881 ctacactttg acactgctga accagtcaag atcacacttc caaatggttt gacatacgag
     2941 caaccaaccg gtctattcat taacaacaag tttatgaaag ctcaagacgg taagacctat
     3001 cccgtcgaag atccttccac tgaaaacacc gtttgtgagg tctcttctgc caccactgaa
     3061 gatgttgaat atgctatcga atgtgccgac cgtgctttcc acgacactga atgggctacc
     3121 caagacccaa gagaaagagg ccgtctacta agtaagttgg ctgacgaatt ggaaagccaa
     3181 attgacttgg tttcttccat tgaagctttg gacaatggta aaactttggc cttagcccgt
     3241 ggggatgtta ccattgcaat caactgtcta agagatgctg ctgcctatgc cgacaaagtc
     3301 aacggtagaa caatcaacac cggtgacggc tacatgaact tcaccacctt agagccaatc
     3361 ggtgtctgtg gtcaaattat tccatggaac tttccaataa tgatgttggc ttggaagatc
     3421 gccccagcat tggccatggg taacgtctgt atcttgaaac ccgctgctgt cacaccttta
     3481 aatgccctat actttgcttc tttatgtaag aaggttggta ttccagctgg tgtcgtcaac
     3541 atcgttccag gtcctggtag aactgttggt gctgctttga ccaacgaccc aagaatcaga
     3601 aagctggctt ttaccggttc tacagaagtc ggtaagagtg ttgctgtcga ctcttctgaa
     3661 tctaacttga agaaaatcac tttggaacta ggtggtaagt ccgcccattt ggtctttgac
     3721 gatgctaaca ttaagaagac tttaccaaat ctagtaaacg gtattttcaa gaacgctggt
     3781 caaatttgtt cctctggttc tagaatttac gttcaagaag gtatttacga cgaactattg
     3841 gctgctttca aggcttactt ggaaaccgaa atcaaagttg gtaatccatt tgacaaggct
     3901 aacttccaag gtgctatcac taaccgtcaa caattcgaca caattatgaa ctacatcgat
     3961 atcggtaaga aagaaggcgc caagatctta actggtggcg aaaaagttgg tgacaagggt
     4021 tacttcatca gaccaaccgt tttctacgat gttaatgaag acatgagaat tgttaaggaa
     4081 gaaatttttg gaccagttgt cactgtcgca aagttcaaga ctttagaaga aggtgtcgaa
     4141 atggctaaca gctctgaatt cggtctaggt tctggtatcg aaacagaatc tttgagcaca
     4201 ggtttgaagg tggccaagat gttgaaggcc ggtaccgtct ggatcaacac atacaacgat
     4261 tttgactcca gagttccatt cggtggtgtt aagcaatctg gttacggtag agaaatgggt
     4321 gaagaagtct accatgcata cactgaagta aaagctgtca gaattaagtt gtaagcggat
     4381 ctcttatgtc tttacgattt atagttttca ttatcaagta tgcctatatt agtatatagc
     4441 atctttagat gacagtgttc gaagtttcac gaataaaaga taatattcta ctttttgctc
     4501 ccaccgcgtt tgctagcacg agtgaacata ttggctgctt catagtacac ccaattgccc
     4561 acaacccaag ttaatcataa gctcttgttg tcgatgaatt gctcaaaatg tggccattct
     4621 ttcaattttg cacctctaaa actgctccgt gggttgtgac aacaacctta agggtaatgg
     4681 acttttttag aaagacaaat gagatgattt cacctactgg tatatcattt atttatacac
     4741 gaccgttttg acatttcaga gttgcacgtt ggtatatcct aatattctca caagcatcac
     4801 agtgaagaaa cgcaagaaaa tggaaaaaat tcccaggtgg ttgttgtttt ctcttatatc
     4861 gtcggtgctg tgcatacttg gggccctgtg tgtgccgttg ttatcggttg ccttcgatag
     4921 caagcgcaat agccaatcta agttggtcaa ctatggtctt tctctaagtg ccggatctat
     4981 gatcactagc ggccgcttgg cgtaatcatg gtcatagctg tttcctgtgt gaaattgtta
     5041 tccgctcaca attccacaca acatacgagc cggaagcata aagtgtaaag cctggggtgc
     5101 ctaatgagtg agctaactca cattaattgc gttgcgctca ctgcccgctt tccagtcggg
     5161 aaacctgtcg tgccagctgc attaatgaat cggccaacgc gcggggagag gcggtttgcg
     5221 tattgggcgc tcttccgctt cctcgctcac tgactcgctg cgctcggtcg ttcggctgcg
     5281 gcgagcggta tcagctcact caaaggcggt aatacggtta tccacagaat caggggataa
     5341 cgcaggaaag aacatgtgag caaaaggcca gcaaaaggcc aggaaccgta aaaaggccgc
     5401 gttgctggcg tttttccata ggctccgccc ccctgacgag catcacaaaa atcgacgctc
     5461 aagtcagagg tggcgaaacc cgacaggact ataaagatac caggcgtttc cccctggaag
     5521 ctccctcgtg cgctctcctg ttccgaccct gccgcttacc ggatacctgt ccgcctttct
     5581 cccttcggga agcgtggcgc tttctcatag ctcacgctgt aggtatctca gttcggtgta
     5641 ggtcgttcgc tccaagctgg gctgtgtgca cgaacccccc gttcagcccg accgctgcgc
     5701 cttatccggt aactatcgtc ttgagtccaa cccggtaaga cacgacttat cgccactggc
     5761 agcagccact ggtaacagga ttagcagagc gaggtatgta ggcggtgcta cagagttctt
     5821 gaagtggtgg cctaactacg gctacactag aag
//
