# Supplementary material for: Toward sustainable food preservatives: high-level production of sorbic acid in engineered Saccharomyces cerevisiae
Source: Nat Commun. 2026 Apr 21;17:5492. doi: 10.1038/s41467-026-72163-8 (PMC13284220; doi:10.1038/s41467-026-72163-8)
Supplement: Supplementary file 7 — Source data [file 41467_2026_72163_MOESM7_ESM.zip › Plasmid_Sequences/gb files/pJB369(XI-2 ACS2).gb]

LOCUS       Exported                6775 bp DNA     circular SYN 13-JAN-2026
DEFINITION  EasyClone-MarkerFree backbone vector for the addition of 1 or 2 
            genes and promoters for integration into site XI-2 (Chr XI: 
            91575..92913).
ACCESSION   .
VERSION     .
KEYWORDS    .
SOURCE      synthetic DNA construct
  ORGANISM  synthetic DNA construct
REFERENCE   1  (bases 1 to 6775)
  AUTHORS   Jessop-Fabre MM, Jakociunas T, Stovicek V, Dai Z, Jensen MK, 
            Keasling JD, Borodina I
  TITLE     EasyClone-MarkerFree: A vector toolkit for marker-less integration 
            of genes into Saccharomyces cerevisiae via CRISPR-Cas9.
  JOURNAL   Biotechnol J. 2016 Aug;11(8):1110-7. doi: 10.1002/biot.201600147. 
            Epub 2016 Jun 23.
  PUBMED    27166612
REFERENCE   2  (bases 1 to 6775)
  AUTHORS   .
  TITLE     Direct Submission
  JOURNAL   Exported Mar 19, 2026 from SnapGene 6.0.2
            https://www.snapgene.com
COMMENT     SGRef: number: 1; type: "Journal Article"; doi: 
            "10.1002/biot.201600147"; journalName: "Biotechnol J"; date: 
            "2016-08"; volume: "11"; issue: "8"; pages: "1110-7"
FEATURES             Location/Qualifiers
     source          1..6775
                     /mol_type="other DNA"
                     /organism="synthetic DNA construct"
     source          1893..2461
                     /chromosome="XV"
                     /strain="S288C"
                     /mol_type="genomic DNA"
                     /db_xref="taxon:559292"
                     /organism="Saccharomyces cerevisiae S288C"
     source          1893..2461
                     /chromosome="IV"
                     /strain="S288C"
                     /mol_type="genomic DNA"
                     /db_xref="taxon:559292"
                     /organism="Saccharomyces cerevisiae S288C"
     source          1893..2461
                     /chromosome="XIII"
                     /strain="S288C"
                     /mol_type="genomic DNA"
                     /db_xref="taxon:559292"
                     /organism="Saccharomyces cerevisiae S288C"
     source          2462..4513
                     /chromosome="XII"
                     /strain="S288C"
                     /mol_type="genomic DNA"
                     /db_xref="taxon:559292"
                     /organism="Saccharomyces cerevisiae S288C"
     source          4514..4667
                     /chromosome="XV"
                     /strain="S288C"
                     /mol_type="genomic DNA"
                     /db_xref="taxon:559292"
                     /organism="Saccharomyces cerevisiae S288C"
     source          4514..4667
                     /chromosome="IV"
                     /strain="S288C"
                     /mol_type="genomic DNA"
                     /db_xref="taxon:559292"
                     /organism="Saccharomyces cerevisiae S288C"
     source          4514..4667
                     /chromosome="XIII"
                     /strain="S288C"
                     /mol_type="genomic DNA"
                     /db_xref="taxon:559292"
                     /organism="Saccharomyces cerevisiae S288C"
     primer_bind     535..593
                     /label=APR-F
     primer_bind     622..641
                     /label=Amp-R
                     /note="Ampicillin resistance gene, reverse primer"
     promoter        complement(860..951)
                     /gene="bla"
                     /label=AmpR promoter
     primer_bind     1018..1037
                     /label=pENTR-R
                     /note="pENTR vectors, reverse primer"
     primer_bind     complement(1197..1217)
                     /label=Primer 1
     protein_bind    1244..1277
                     /label=FRT (minimal)
                     /bound_moiety="FLP recombinase from the Saccharomyces 
                     cerevisiae 2u plasmid"
                     /note="supports FLP-mediated excision but not integration 
                     (Turan and Bode, 2011)"
     misc_feature    1316..1892
                     /label=XI-2-Up
     primer_bind     1337..1361
                     /label=369-D-F
     primer_bind     1857..1915
                     /label= 369-1F
     primer_bind     complement(1870..1928)
                     /label=369-4R
     misc_feature    1893..2461
                     /label=ADH2P
     primer_bind     2428..2486
                     /label=p-ACS2-1F
     primer_bind     complement(2434..2492)
                     /label=369-1R
     gene            2462..4513
                     /gene="ACS2"
                     /locus_tag="YLR153C"
                     /label=ACS2
     mRNA            2462..4513
                     /gene="ACS2"
                     /locus_tag="YLR153C"
                     /product="acetate--CoA ligase ACS2"
                     /label=ACS2 mRNA
     CDS             2462..4513
                     /codon_start=1
                     /gene="ACS2"
                     /locus_tag="YLR153C"
                     /product="acetate--CoA ligase ACS2"
                     /EC_number="6.2.1.1"
                     /label=ACS2
                     /note="Acetyl-coA synthetase isoform; along with Acs1p, 
                     acetyl-coA synthetase isoform is the nuclear source of 
                     acetyl-coA for histone acetylation; mutants affect global 
                     transcription; required for growth on glucose; expressed 
                     under anaerobic conditions"
                     /db_xref="SGD:S000004143"
                     /experiment="EXISTENCE:direct assay:GO:0003987 acetate-CoA
                     ligase activity [PMID:8910545]"
                     /experiment="EXISTENCE:direct assay:GO:0005634 nucleus 
                     [PMID:16857587|PMID:19618123]"
                     /experiment="EXISTENCE:direct assay:GO:0005730 nucleolus 
                     [PMID:19618123]"
                     /experiment="EXISTENCE:direct assay:GO:0005829 cytosol 
                     [PMID:9711835|PMID:16857587]"
                     /experiment="EXISTENCE:direct assay:GO:0006085 acetyl-CoA
                     biosynthetic process [PMID:8910545]"
                     /experiment="EXISTENCE:direct assay:GO:0016880
                     acid-ammonia (or amide) ligase activity [PMID:18305111]"
                     /experiment="EXISTENCE:mutant phenotype:GO:0016573 histone
                     acetylation [PMID:16857587]"
                     /protein_id="DAA09464.1"
                     /translation="MTIKEHKVVYEAHNVKALKAPQHFYNSQPGKGYVTDMQHYQEMYQ
                     QSINEPEKFFDKMAKEYLHWDAPYTKVQSGSLNNGDVAWFLNGKLNASYNCVDRHAFAN
                     PDKPALIYEADDESDNKIITFGELLRKVSQIAGVLKSWGVKKGDTVAIYLPMIPEAVIA
                     MLAVARIGAIHSVVFAGFSAGSLKDRVVDANSKVVITCDEGKRGGKTINTKKIVDEGLN
                     GVDLVSRILVFQRTGTEGIPMKAGRDYWWHEEAAKQRTYLPPVSCDAEDPLFLLYTSGS
                     TGSPKGVVHTTGGYLLGAALTTRYVFDIHPEDVLFTAGDVGWITGHTYALYGPLTLGTA
                     SIIFESTPAYPDYGRYWRIIQRHKATHFYVAPTALRLIKRVGEAEIAKYDTSSLRVLGS
                     VGEPISPDLWEWYHEKVGNKNCVICDTMWQTESGSHLIAPLAGAVPTKPGSATVPFFGI
                     NACIIDPVTGVELEGNDVEGVLAVKSPWPSMARSVWNHHDRYMDTYLKPYPGHYFTGDG
                     AGRDHDGYYWIRGRVDDVVNVSGHRLSTSEIEASISNHENVSEAAVVGIPDELTGQTVV
                     AYVSLKDGYLQNNATEGDAEHITPDNLRRELILQVRGEIGPFASPKTIILVRDLPRTRS
                     GKIMRRVLRKVASNEAEQLGDLTTLANPEVVPAIISAVENQFFSQKKK"
     primer_bind     4477..4535
                     /label=369-3F
     primer_bind     complement(4481..4539)
                     /label=p-ACS2-1R
     misc_feature    4514..4667
                     /label=ADH2t
     primer_bind     4629..4687
                     /label=369-4F
     primer_bind     complement(4647..4705)
                     /label=369-3R
     misc_feature    4668..5230
                     /label=XI-2-Down
     primer_bind     complement(5208..5227)
                     /label=369-D-R
     protein_bind    complement(5273..5306)
                     /label=FRT (minimal)
                     /bound_moiety="FLP recombinase from the Saccharomyces 
                     cerevisiae 2u plasmid"
                     /note="supports FLP-mediated excision but not integration 
                     (Turan and Bode, 2011)"
     primer_bind     complement(5776..5792)
                     /label=M13 fwd
                     /note="common sequencing primer, one of multiple similar 
                     variants"
     primer_bind     complement(5891..5908)
                     /label=L4440
                     /note="L4440 vector, forward primer"
     rep_origin      complement(6062..6650)
                     /direction=LEFT
                     /label=ori
                     /note="high-copy-number ColE1/pMB1/pBR322/pUC origin of 
                     replication"
     primer_bind     complement(6142..6161)
                     /label=pBR322ori-F
                     /note="pBR322 origin, forward primer"
     CDS             complement(join(6774..6775,1..859))
                     /codon_start=1
                     /gene="bla"
                     /product="beta-lactamase"
                     /label=AmpR
                     /note="confers resistance to ampicillin, carbenicillin, and
                     related antibiotics"
                     /translation="MSIQHFRVALIPFFAAFCLPVFAHPETLVKVKDAEDQLGARVGYI
                     ELDLNSGKILESFRPEERFPMMSTFKVLLCGAVLSRIDAGQEQLGRRIHYSQNDLVEYS
                     PVTEKHLTDGMTVRELCSAAITMSDNTAANLLLTTIGGPKELTAFLHNMGDHVTRLDRW
                     EPELNEAIPNDERDTTMPVAMATTLRKLLTGELLTLASRQQLIDWMEADKVAGPLLRSA
                     LPAGWFIADKSGAGERGSRGIIAALGPDGKPSRIVVIYTTGSQATMDERNRQIAEIGAS
                     LIKHW"
ORIGIN
        1 accaatgctt aatcagtgag gcacctatct cagcgatctg tctatttcgt tcatccatag
       61 ttgcctgact ccccgtcgtg tagataacta cgatacggga gggcttacca tctggcccca
      121 gcgctgcgat gataccgcga gaaccacgct caccggctcc ggatttatca gcaataaacc
      181 agccagccgg aagggccgag cgcagaagtg gtcctgcaac tttatccgcc tccatccagt
      241 ctattaattg ttgccgggaa gctagagtaa gtagttcgcc agttaatagt ttgcgcaacg
      301 ttgttgccat cgctacaggc atcgtggtgt cacgctcgtc gtttggtatg gcttcattca
      361 gctccggttc ccaacgatca aggcgagtta catgatcccc catgttgtgc aaaaaagcgg
      421 ttagctcctt cggtcctccg atcgttgtca gaagtaagtt ggccgcagtg ttatcactca
      481 tggttatggc agcactgcat aattctctta ctgtcatgcc atccgtaaga tgcttttctg
      541 tgactggtga gtactcaacc aagtcattct gagaatagtg tatgcggcga ccgagttgct
      601 cttgcccggc gtcaatacgg gataataccg cgccacatag cagaacttta aaagtgctca
      661 tcattggaaa acgttcttcg gggcgaaaac tctcaaggat cttaccgctg ttgagatcca
      721 gttcgatgta acccactcgt gcacccaact gatcttcagc atcttttact ttcaccagcg
      781 tttctgggtg agcaaaaaca ggaaggcaaa atgccgcaaa aaagggaata agggcgacac
      841 ggaaatgttg aatactcata ttcttccttt ttcaatatta ttgaagcatt tatcagggtt
      901 attgtctcat gagcggatac atatttgaat gtatttagaa aaataaacaa ataggggtca
      961 gtgttacaac caattaacca attctgaaca ttatcgcgag cccatttata cctgaatatg
     1021 gctcataaca ccccttgttt gcctggcggc agtagcgcgg tggtcccacc tgaccccatg
     1081 ccgaactcag aagtgaaacg ccgtagcgcc gatggtagtg tggggactcc ccatgcgaga
     1141 gtagggaact gccaggcatc aaataaaacg aaaggctcag tcgaaagact gggcctttcg
     1201 cccgggctaa ttatggggtg tcgcccttat tcgactctat agtgaagttc ctattctcta
     1261 gaaagtatag gaacttctga agtggggatt taaatgcggc cgcgctgagg gtttaatgag
     1321 gattttcgat ggagcaggat gaggagaaat agtaccacat gtatatatcc attacaaaaa
     1381 ggtttatata caattacaat agacccttgt tggggtttct gaaaaaagaa gtagtcgatg
     1441 ccatcggcaa taatacggaa ttacgagaaa cacaatcccg atcctttttt gggtaattac
     1501 ttcaccgatt ctaccgattt atcatgccaa aaaaaattca ccgtgggttc tagaagtgcc
     1561 ctttgaggat tgtagccact ctaacccaca cggcctcctt actagctgac taaggtgaca
     1621 aaaccgcaag gactggaaag tcgccactca tctgaaaatt ctcaagtttt tcactactga
     1681 gtttatgctt tcgaattttt ttgttcggta atagcacggc ggttcgattc aattccgccg
     1741 ctccgagcga tgctccgcaa aactcagtaa taagctttct gatggttcac ccctttttta
     1801 gcacgcgggg tgtaactcaa cagaaaaatg tgccatagaa caagactagg caaaagccaa
     1861 ggagcgtttg ccatgaactt ccacaaatta aggcaaaacg taggggcaaa caaacggaaa
     1921 aatcgtttct caaattttct gatgccaaga actctaacca gtcttatcta aaaattgcct
     1981 tatgatccgt ctctccggtt acagcctgtg taactgatta atcctgcctt tctaatcacc
     2041 attctaatgt tttaattaag ggattttgtc ttcattaacg gctttcgctc ataaaaatgt
     2101 tatgacgttt tgcccgcagg cgggaaacca tccacttcac gagactgatc tcctctgccg
     2161 gaacaccggg catctccaac ttataagttg gagaaataag agaatttcag attgagagaa
     2221 tgaaaaaaaa aaaaaaaaaa aaggcagagg agagcataga aatggggttc actttttggt
     2281 aaagctatag catgcctatc acatataaat agagtgccag tagcgacttt tttcacactc
     2341 gaaatactct tactactgct ctcttgttgt ttttatcact tcttgtttct tcttggtaaa
     2401 tagaatatca agctacaaaa agcatacaat caactatcaa ctattaacta tatcgtaata
     2461 catgacaatc aaggaacata aagtagttta tgaagctcac aacgtaaagg ctcttaaggc
     2521 tcctcaacat ttttacaaca gccaacccgg caagggttac gttactgata tgcaacatta
     2581 tcaagaaatg tatcaacaat ctatcaatga gccagaaaaa ttctttgata agatggctaa
     2641 ggaatacttg cattgggatg ctccatacac caaagttcaa tctggttcat tgaacaatgg
     2701 tgatgttgca tggtttttga acggtaaatt gaatgcatca tacaattgtg ttgacagaca
     2761 tgcctttgct aatcccgaca agccagcttt gatctatgaa gctgatgacg aatccgacaa
     2821 caaaatcatc acatttggtg aattactcag aaaagtttcc caaatcgctg gtgtcttaaa
     2881 aagctggggc gttaagaaag gtgacacagt ggctatctat ttgccaatga ttccagaagc
     2941 ggtcattgct atgttggctg tggctcgtat tggtgctatt cactctgttg tctttgctgg
     3001 gttctccgct ggttcgttga aagatcgtgt cgttgacgct aattctaaag tggtcatcac
     3061 ttgtgatgaa ggtaaaagag gtggtaagac catcaacact aaaaaaattg ttgacgaagg
     3121 tttgaacgga gtcgatttgg tttcccgtat cttggttttc caaagaactg gtactgaagg
     3181 tattccaatg aaggccggta gagattactg gtggcatgag gaggccgcta agcagagaac
     3241 ttacctacct cctgtttcat gtgacgctga agatcctcta tttttattat acacttccgg
     3301 ttccactggt tctccaaagg gtgtcgttca cactacaggt ggttatttat taggtgccgc
     3361 tttaacaact agatacgttt ttgatattca cccagaagat gttctcttca ctgccggtga
     3421 cgtcggctgg atcacgggtc acacctatgc tctatatggt ccattaacct tgggtaccgc
     3481 ctcaataatt ttcgaatcca ctcctgccta cccagattat ggtagatatt ggagaattat
     3541 ccaacgtcac aaggctaccc atttctatgt ggctccaact gctttaagat taatcaaacg
     3601 tgtaggtgaa gccgaaattg ccaaatatga cacttcctca ttacgtgtct tgggttccgt
     3661 cggtgaacca atctctccag acttatggga atggtatcat gaaaaagtgg gtaacaaaaa
     3721 ctgtgtcatt tgtgacacta tgtggcaaac agagtctggt tctcatttaa ttgctccttt
     3781 ggcaggtgct gtcccaacaa aacctggttc tgctaccgtg ccattctttg gtattaacgc
     3841 ttgtatcatt gaccctgtta caggtgtgga attagaaggt aatgatgtcg aaggtgtcct
     3901 tgccgttaaa tcaccatggc catcaatggc tagatctgtt tggaaccacc acgaccgtta
     3961 catggatact tacttgaaac cttatcctgg tcactatttc acaggtgatg gtgctggtag
     4021 agatcatgat ggttactact ggatcagggg tagagttgac gacgttgtaa atgtttccgg
     4081 tcatagatta tccacatcag aaattgaagc atctatctca aatcacgaaa acgtctcgga
     4141 agctgctgtt gtcggtattc cagatgaatt gaccggtcaa accgtcgttg catatgtttc
     4201 cctaaaagat ggttatctac aaaacaacgc tactgaaggt gatgcagaac acatcacacc
     4261 agataattta cgtagagaat tgatcttaca agttaggggt gagattggtc ctttcgcctc
     4321 accaaaaacc attattctag ttagagatct accaagaaca aggtcaggaa agattatgag
     4381 aagagttcta agaaaggttg cttctaacga agccgaacag ctaggtgacc taactacttt
     4441 ggccaaccca gaagttgtac ctgccatcat ttctgctgta gagaaccaat ttttctctca
     4501 aaaaaagaaa taagcggatc tcttatgtct ttacgattta tagttttcat tatcaagtat
     4561 gcctatatta gtatatagca tctttagatg acagtgttcg aagtttcacg aataaaagat
     4621 aatattctac tttttgctcc caccgcgttt gctagcacga gtgaacacac acgactagcg
     4681 ctttcagata ttaaaaagtt tagatgtagg ttttagcggt aacagttata taaatcgtgt
     4741 ttcttctctt gatgaaacaa aaaaatgcta gaaaaacttt gtcgtttctt acttttggtg
     4801 cgctttgcag ttttcgtggc tagacttaga atcatttctc ctcagatttc ttgattaaag
     4861 tttggtgcga agccctactc taacattggt gttcttcttt tcattcacgc aagttaagtc
     4921 caggaaggtg agcaaatgct catccttctg ttcatgcgtg acggctgaat tatccttatc
     4981 tggcgtaccc gtgcagccgt ttccgtgcct cggttcctcc gagatatcct tagggaccgc
     5041 cagggaccat gattgcgtca actgttgtca ccgctccaga ggatcctctg taaccttttc
     5101 aaccataaaa atagaaaggg cacagggttg gggtatttga attttttttt tgggtttttt
     5161 cgtattactt attacttacc ttcttttcta tataattttg tttttccctg gtagagcgga
     5221 atcttcccac attaagacct cagcgcggcc gcaaatttaa ataaaatgaa gtgaagttcc
     5281 tatactttct agagaatagg aacttctata gtgagtcgaa taagggcgac acaaaattta
     5341 ttctaaatgc ataataaata ctgataacat cttatagttt gtattatatt ttgtattatc
     5401 gttgacatgt ataattttga tatcaaaaac tgattttccc tttattattt tcgagattta
     5461 ttttcttaat tctctttaac aaactagaaa tattgtatat acaaaaaatc ataaataata
     5521 gatgaatagt ttaattatag gtgttcatca atcgaaaaag caacgtatct tatttaaagt
     5581 gcgttgcttt tttctcattt ataaggttaa ataattctca tatatcaagc aaagtgacag
     5641 gcgcccttaa atattctgac aaatgctctt tccctaaact ccccccataa aaaaacccgc
     5701 cgaagcgggt ttttacgtta tttgcggatt aacgattact cgttatcaga accgcccagg
     5761 gggcccgagc ttaagactgg ccgtcgtttt acaacacaga aagagtttgt agaaacgcaa
     5821 aaaggccatc cgtcaggggc cttctgctta gtttgatgcc tggcagttcc ctactctcgc
     5881 cttccgcttc ctcgctcact gactcgctgc gctcggtcgt tcggctgcgg cgagcggtat
     5941 cagctcactc aaaggcggta atacggttat ccacagaatc aggggataac gcaggaaaga
     6001 acatgtgagc aaaaggccag caaaaggcca ggaaccgtaa aaaggccgcg ttgctggcgt
     6061 ttttccatag gctccgcccc cctgacgagc atcacaaaaa tcgacgctca agtcagaggt
     6121 ggcgaaaccc gacaggacta taaagatacc aggcgtttcc ccctggaagc tccctcgtgc
     6181 gctctcctgt tccgaccctg ccgcttaccg gatacctgtc cgcctttctc ccttcgggaa
     6241 gcgtggcgct ttctcatagc tcacgctgta ggtatctcag ttcggtgtag gtcgttcgct
     6301 ccaagctggg ctgtgtgcac gaaccccccg ttcagcccga ccgctgcgcc ttatccggta
     6361 actatcgtct tgagtccaac ccggtaagac acgacttatc gccactggca gcagccactg
     6421 gtaacaggat tagcagagcg aggtatgtag gcggtgctac agagttcttg aagtggtggg
     6481 ctaactacgg ctacactaga agaacagtat ttggtatctg cgctctgctg aagccagtta
     6541 ccttcggaaa aagagttggt agctcttgat ccggcaaaca aaccaccgct ggtagcggtg
     6601 gtttttttgt ttgcaagcag cagattacgc gcagaaaaaa aggatctcaa gaagatcctt
     6661 tgatcttttc tacggggtct gacgctcagt ggaacgacgc gcgcgtaact cacgttaagg
     6721 gattttggtc atgagcttgc gccgtcccgt caagtcagcg taatgctctg ctttt
//
