# Supplementary material for: Toward sustainable food preservatives: high-level production of sorbic acid in engineered Saccharomyces cerevisiae
Source: Nat Commun. 2026 Apr 21;17:5492. doi: 10.1038/s41467-026-72163-8 (PMC13284220; doi:10.1038/s41467-026-72163-8)
Supplement: Supplementary file 7 — Source data [file 41467_2026_72163_MOESM7_ESM.zip › Plasmid_Sequences/gb files/pJB380(p3041-XI2+XI5+416d).gb]

LOCUS       Exported                6127 bp DNA     circular SYN 24-JUN-2025
DEFINITION  EasyClone-MarkerFree guiding RNA vector to direct Cas9 to cut at 
            sites X-3, XI-2, and XII-2.
ACCESSION   .
VERSION     .
KEYWORDS    pCfB3051(gRNA X-3 XI-2 XII-2)
SOURCE      synthetic DNA construct
  ORGANISM  synthetic DNA construct
REFERENCE   1  (bases 1 to 6127)
  AUTHORS   Jessop-Fabre MM, Jakociunas T, Stovicek V, Dai Z, Jensen MK, 
            Keasling JD, Borodina I
  TITLE     EasyClone-MarkerFree: A vector toolkit for marker-less integration 
            of genes into Saccharomyces cerevisiae via CRISPR-Cas9.
  JOURNAL   Biotechnol J. 2016 Aug;11(8):1110-7. doi: 10.1002/biot.201600147. 
            Epub 2016 Jun 23.
  PUBMED    27166612
REFERENCE   2  (bases 1 to 6127)
  AUTHORS   .
  TITLE     Direct Submission
  JOURNAL   Exported Mar 19, 2026 from SnapGene 6.0.2
            https://www.snapgene.com
COMMENT     SGRef: number: 1; type: "Journal Article"; doi: 
            "10.1002/biot.201600147"; journalName: "Biotechnol J"; date: 
            "2016-08"; volume: "11"; issue: "8"; pages: "1110-7"
FEATURES             Location/Qualifiers
     source          1..6127
                     /mol_type="other DNA"
                     /organism="synthetic DNA construct"
     source          1623..1642
                     /chromosome="IV"
                     /strain="S288C"
                     /mol_type="genomic DNA"
                     /db_xref="taxon:559292"
                     /organism="Saccharomyces cerevisiae S288C"
     source          2040..2059
                     /chromosome="VII"
                     /strain="S288C"
                     /mol_type="genomic DNA"
                     /db_xref="taxon:559292"
                     /organism="Saccharomyces cerevisiae S288C"
     source          2575..2594
                     /chromosome="VII"
                     /strain="S288C"
                     /mol_type="genomic DNA"
                     /db_xref="taxon:559292"
                     /organism="Saccharomyces cerevisiae S288C"
     primer_bind     complement(29..51)
                     /label=pGEX 3'
                     /note="pGEX vectors, reverse primer"
     gene            175..1294
                     /label=natMX6
                     /note="yeast selectable marker conferring nourseothricin 
                     resistance"
     promoter        175..518
                     /label=TEF promoter
                     /note="Ashbya gossypii TEF promoter"
     CDS             519..1091
                     /codon_start=1
                     /gene="Streptomyces noursei nat1"
                     /product="nourseothricin acetyltransferase"
                     /label=NrsR
                     /note="confers resistance to nourseothricin"
                     /translation="MGTTLDDTAYRYRTSVPGDAEAIEALDGSFTTDTVFRVTTTGDGF
                     TLREVPVDPPLTKVFPDDESDDESDDGEDGDPDSRTFVAYGDDGDLAGFVVVSYSGWNR
                     RLTVEDIEVAPEHRGHGVGRALMGLATEFARERGAGHLWLEVTNVNAPAIHAYRRMGFT
                     LCGLDTALYDGTASDGEQALYMSMPCP"
     terminator      1097..1294
                     /label=TEF terminator
                     /note="Ashbya gossypii TEF terminator"
     primer_bind     1241..1260
                     /label=sgRNACXF
     primer_bind     1312..1370
                     /label=D3041-F
     primer_bind     complement(1349..1384)
                     /label=D3041-RR
     promoter        1354..1622
                     /label=SNR52 promoter
                     /note="promoter for the S. cerevisiae small nucleolar RNA 
                     gene SNR52"
     misc_feature    1623..1642
                     /label=416sgRNA
     misc_RNA        1643..1717
                     /label=gRNA scaffold
                     /note="guide RNA scaffold for the Streptococcus pyogenes 
                     CRISPR/Cas9 system"
     primer_bind     complement(1648..1667)
                     /label=pt-faa1faa4pox1-R
     terminator      1722..1741
                     /label=SUP4 terminator
                     /note="transcription terminator for the S. cerevisiae SUP4 
                     tRNA gene"
     primer_bind     complement(1743..1801)
                     /label=D3041-RR
     primer_bind     complement(1743..1765)
                     /label=Primer 2
     primer_bind     1766..1787
                     /label=D3041-F
     promoter        1771..2039
                     /label=SNR52 promoter
                     /note="promoter for the S. cerevisiae small nucleolar RNA 
                     gene SNR52"
     misc_feature    2040..2059
                     /label=N20-XI-5
     primer_bind     complement(2040..2059)
                     /label=380CX1R
     misc_RNA        2060..2134
                     /label=gRNA scaffold
                     /note="guide RNA scaffold for the Streptococcus pyogenes 
                     CRISPR/Cas9 system"
     primer_bind     complement(2065..2084)
                     /label=pt-faa1faa4pox1-R
     terminator      2139..2158
                     /label=SUP4 terminator
                     /note="transcription terminator for the S. cerevisiae SUP4 
                     tRNA gene"
     primer_bind     complement(2160..2182)
                     /label=Primer 2
     primer_bind     complement(2160..2182)
                     /label=D3041-RR
     primer_bind     complement(2300..2336)
                     /label=D3041-RR
     primer_bind     2301..2322
                     /label=D3041-F
     promoter        2306..2574
                     /label=SNR52 promoter
                     /note="promoter for the S. cerevisiae small nucleolar RNA 
                     gene SNR52"
     misc_feature    2575..2594
                     /label=N20-XI-2
     misc_RNA        2595..2669
                     /label=gRNA scaffold
                     /note="guide RNA scaffold for the Streptococcus pyogenes 
                     CRISPR/Cas9 system"
     primer_bind     complement(2600..2619)
                     /label=pt-faa1faa4pox1-R
     terminator      2674..2693
                     /label=SUP4 terminator
                     /note="transcription terminator for the S. cerevisiae SUP4 
                     tRNA gene"
     primer_bind     complement(2695..2717)
                     /label=Primer 2
     primer_bind     complement(2695..2717)
                     /label=D3041-RR
     primer_bind     complement(2710..2728)
                     /label=pt-3051-R
     primer_bind     complement(2795..2812)
                     /label=L4440
                     /note="L4440 vector, forward primer"
     rep_origin      complement(2966..3554)
                     /direction=LEFT
                     /label=ori
                     /note="high-copy-number ColE1/pMB1/pBR322/pUC origin of 
                     replication"
     primer_bind     complement(3046..3065)
                     /label=pBR322ori-F
                     /note="pBR322 origin, forward primer"
     CDS             complement(3725..4585)
                     /codon_start=1
                     /gene="bla"
                     /product="beta-lactamase"
                     /label=AmpR
                     /note="confers resistance to ampicillin, carbenicillin, and
                     related antibiotics"
                     /translation="MSIQHFRVALIPFFAAFCLPVFAHPETLVKVKDAEDQLGARVGYI
                     ELDLNSGKILESFRPEERFPMMSTFKVLLCGAVLSRIDAGQEQLGRRIHYSQNDLVEYS
                     PVTEKHLTDGMTVRELCSAAITMSDNTAANLLLTTIGGPKELTAFLHNMGDHVTRLDRW
                     EPELNEAIPNDERDTTMPVAMATTLRKLLTGELLTLASRQQLIDWMEADKVAGPLLRSA
                     LPAGWFIADKSGAGERGSRGIIAALGPDGKPSRIVVIYTTGSQATMDERNRQIAEIGAS
                     LIKHW"
     primer_bind     complement(3847..3868)
                     /label=p3041-BsaI-R2
     misc_feature    3860..3863
                     /label=BsaI cut
     primer_bind     3865..3888
                     /label=p3041-BsaI-F2
     primer_bind     4348..4367
                     /label=Amp-R
                     /note="Ampicillin resistance gene, reverse primer"
     promoter        complement(4586..4690)
                     /gene="bla"
                     /label=AmpR promoter
     rep_origin      4717..6059
                     /label=2u ori
                     /note="yeast 2u plasmid origin of replication"
     protein_bind    complement(5680..5727)
                     /label=FRT
                     /bound_moiety="FLP recombinase from the Saccharomyces 
                     cerevisiae 2u plasmid"
                     /note="FLP-mediated recombination occurs in the 8-bp core 
                     sequence TCTAGAAA (Turan and Bode, 2011)."
     primer_bind     6100..6118
                     /label=pBRforEco
                     /note="pBR322 vectors, upsteam of EcoRI site, forward 
                     primer"
ORIGIN
        1 tcgcgcgttt cggtgatgac ggtgaaaacc tctgacacat gcagctcccg gagacggtca
       61 cagcttgtct gtaagcggat gccgggagca gacaagcccg tcagggcgcg tcagcgggct
      121 gcatttaaat gatctgttta gcttgcctcg tccccgccgg gtcacccggc cagcgacatg
      181 gaggcccaga ataccctcct tgacagtctt gacgtgcgca gctcaggggc atgatgtgac
      241 tgtcgcccgt acatttagcc catacatccc catgtataat catttgcatc catacatttt
      301 gatggccgca cggcgcgaag caaaaattac ggctcctcgc tgcagacctg cgagcaggga
      361 aacgctcccc tcacagacgc gttgaattgt ccccacgccg cgcccctgta gagaaatata
      421 aaaggttagg atttgccact gaggttcttc tttcatatac ttccttttaa aatcttgcta
      481 ggatacagtt ctcacatcac atccgaacat aaacaaccat gggtaccact cttgacgaca
      541 cggcttaccg gtaccgcacc agtgtcccgg gggacgccga ggccatcgag gcactggatg
      601 ggtccttcac caccgacacc gttttccgcg tcaccaccac cggggacggc ttcaccctgc
      661 gggaggtgcc ggtggacccg cccctgacca aggtgttccc cgacgacgaa tcggacgacg
      721 aatcggacga cggggaggac ggcgacccgg actcccggac gttcgtcgcg tacggggacg
      781 acggcgacct ggcgggcttc gtggtcgtct cgtactccgg ctggaaccgc cggctgaccg
      841 tcgaggacat cgaggtcgcc ccggagcacc gggggcacgg ggtcgggcgc gcgttgatgg
      901 ggctcgcgac ggagttcgcc cgcgagcggg gcgccgggca cctctggctg gaggtcacca
      961 acgtcaacgc accggcgatc cacgcgtacc ggcggatggg gttcaccctc tgcggcctgg
     1021 acaccgccct gtacgacggc accgcctcgg acggcgagca ggcgctctac atgagcatgc
     1081 cctgccccta atcagtactg acaataaaaa gattcttgtt ttcaagaact tgtcatttgt
     1141 atagtttttt tatattgtag ttgttctatt ttaatcaaat gttagcgtga tttatatttt
     1201 ttttcgcctc gacatcatct gcccagatgc gaagttaagt gcgcagaaag taatatcatg
     1261 cgtcaatcgt atgtgaatgc tggtcgctat actgctgtcg attcgatact aacgccgcca
     1321 tccagtgtcg aaaacgagct gcggccgcga gcttctttga aaagataatg tatgattatg
     1381 ctttcactca tatttataca gaaacttgat gttttctttc gagtatatac aaggtgatta
     1441 catgtacgtt tgaagtacaa ctctagattt tgtagtgccc tcttgggcta gcggtaaagg
     1501 tgcgcatttt ttcacaccct acaatgttct gttcaaaaga ttttggtcaa acgctgtaga
     1561 agtgaaagtt ggtgcgcatg tttcggcgtt cgaaacttct ccgcagtgaa agataaatga
     1621 tctagtgcac ttaccccacg ttgttttaga gctagaaata gcaagttaaa ataaggctag
     1681 tccgttatca acttgaaaaa gtggcaccga gtcggtggtg ctttttttgt tttttatgtc
     1741 ttcgagtcat gtaattagtt aatcggagct tctttgaaaa gataatgtat gattatgctt
     1801 tcactcatat ttatacagaa acttgatgtt ttctttcgag tatatacaag gtgattacat
     1861 gtacgtttga agtacaactc tagattttgt agtgccctct tgggctagcg gtaaaggtgc
     1921 gcattttttc acaccctaca atgttctgtt caaaagattt tggtcaaacg ctgtagaagt
     1981 gaaagttggt gcgcatgttt cggcgttcga aacttctccg cagtgaaaga taaatgatct
     2041 gagaatactg ttgtaaaacg ttttagagct agaaatagca agttaaaata aggctagtcc
     2101 gttatcaact tgaaaaagtg gcaccgagtc ggtggtgctt tttttgtttt ttatgtcttc
     2161 gagtcatgta attagttaat cgctacaggg cgcgtcgcgc cattcgccat tcaggctgcg
     2221 caactgttgg gaagggcgat cggtgcgggc ctcttcgcta ttacgccagc tggaatgcgt
     2281 gcgataggga acaaaagctg gagcttcttt gaaaagataa tgtatgatta tgctttcact
     2341 catatttata cagaaacttg atgttttctt tcgagtatat acaaggtgat tacatgtacg
     2401 tttgaagtac aactctagat tttgtagtgc cctcttgggc tagcggtaaa ggtgcgcatt
     2461 ttttcacacc ctacaatgtt ctgttcaaaa gattttggtc aaacgctgta gaagtgaaag
     2521 ttggtgcgca tgtttcggcg ttcgaaactt ctccgcagtg aaagataaat gatcgttgac
     2581 cagttgatca gttggtttta gagctagaaa tagcaagtta aaataaggct agtccgttat
     2641 caacttgaaa aagtggcacc gagtcggtgg tgcttttttt gttttttatg tcttcgagtc
     2701 atgtaattag ttaatcgcgt gcattccagc tgcattaatg aatcggccaa cgcgcgggga
     2761 gaggcggttt gcgtattggg cgctcttccg cttcctcgct cactgactcg ctgcgctcgg
     2821 tcgttcggct gcggcgagcg gtatcagctc actcaaaggc ggtaatacgg ttatccacag
     2881 aatcagggga taacgcagga aagaacatgt gagcaaaagg ccagcaaaag gccaggaacc
     2941 gtaaaaaggc cgcgttgctg gcgtttttcc ataggctccg cccccctgac gagcatcaca
     3001 aaaatcgacg ctcaagtcag aggtggcgaa acccgacagg actataaaga taccaggcgt
     3061 ttccccctgg aagctccctc gtgcgctctc ctgttccgac cctgccgctt accggatacc
     3121 tgtccgcctt tctcccttcg ggaagcgtgg cgctttctca tagctcacgc tgtaggtatc
     3181 tcagttcggt gtaggtcgtt cgctccaagc tgggctgtgt gcacgaaccc cccgttcagc
     3241 ccgaccgctg cgccttatcc ggtaactatc gtcttgagtc caacccggta agacacgact
     3301 tatcgccact ggcagcagcc actggtaaca ggattagcag agcgaggtat gtaggcggtg
     3361 ctacagagtt cttgaagtgg tggcctaact acggctacac tagaaggaca gtatttggta
     3421 tctgcgctct gctgaagcca gttaccttcg gaaaaagagt tggtagctct tgatccggca
     3481 aacaaaccac cgctggtagc ggtggttttt ttgtttgcaa gcagcagatt acgcgcagaa
     3541 aaaaaggatc tcaagaagat cctttgatct tttctacggg gtctgacgct cagtggaacg
     3601 aaaactcacg ttaagggatt ttggtcatga gattatcaaa aaggatcttc acctagatcc
     3661 ttttaaatta aaaatgaagt tttaaatcaa tctaaagtat atatgagtaa acttggtctg
     3721 acagttacca atgcttaatc agtgaggcac ctatctcagc gatctgtcta tttcgttcat
     3781 ccatagttgc ctgactcccc gtcgtgtaga taactacgat acgggagggc ttaccatctg
     3841 gccccagtgc tgcaatgata ccgcggctcc cacgctcacc ggctccagat ttatcagcaa
     3901 taaaccagcc agccggaagg gccgagcgca gaagtggtcc tgcaacttta tccgcctcca
     3961 tccagtctat taattgttgc cgggaagcta gagtaagtag ttcgccagtt aatagtttgc
     4021 gcaacgttgt tgccattgct acaggcatcg tggtgtcacg ctcgtcgttt ggtatggctt
     4081 cattcagctc cggttcccaa cgatcaaggc gagttacatg atcccccatg ttgtgcaaaa
     4141 aagcggttag ctccttcggt cctccgatcg ttgtcagaag taagttggcc gcagtgttat
     4201 cactcatggt tatggcagca ctgcataatt ctcttactgt catgccatcc gtaagatgct
     4261 tttctgtgac tggtgagtac tcaaccaagt cattctgaga atagtgtatg cggcgaccga
     4321 gttgctcttg cccggcgtca atacgggata ataccgcgcc acatagcaga actttaaaag
     4381 tgctcatcat tggaaaacgt tcttcggggc gaaaactctc aaggatctta ccgctgttga
     4441 gatccagttc gatgtaaccc actcgtgcac ccaactgatc ttcagcatct tttactttca
     4501 ccagcgtttc tgggtgagca aaaacaggaa ggcaaaatgc cgcaaaaaag ggaataaggg
     4561 cgacacggaa atgttgaata ctcatactct tcctttttca atattattga agcatttatc
     4621 agggttattg tctcatgagc ggatacatat ttgaatgtat ttagaaaaat aaacaaatag
     4681 gggttccgcg cacatttccc cgaaaagtgc cacctgaacg aagcatctgt gcttcatttt
     4741 gtagaacaaa aatgcaacgc gagagcgcta atttttcaaa caaagaatct gagctgcatt
     4801 tttacagaac agaaatgcaa cgcgaaagcg ctattttacc aacgaagaat ctgtgcttca
     4861 tttttgtaaa acaaaaatgc aacgcgagag cgctaatttt tcaaacaaag aatctgagct
     4921 gcatttttac agaacagaaa tgcaacgcga gagcgctatt ttaccaacaa agaatctata
     4981 cttctttttt gttctacaaa aatgcatccc gagagcgcta tttttctaac aaagcatctt
     5041 agattacttt ttttctcctt tgtgcgctct ataatgcagt ctcttgataa ctttttgcac
     5101 tgtaggtccg ttaaggttag aagaaggcta ctttggtgtc tattttctct tccataaaaa
     5161 aagcctgact ccacttcccg cgtttactga ttactagcga agctgcgggt gcattttttc
     5221 aagataaagg catccccgat tatattctat accgatgtgg attgcgcata ctttgtgaac
     5281 agaaagtgat agcgttgatg attcttcatt ggtcagaaaa ttatgaacgg tttcttctat
     5341 tttgtctcta tatactacgt ataggaaatg tttacatttt cgtattgttt tcgattcact
     5401 ctatgaatag ttcttactac aatttttttg tctaaagagt aatactagag ataaacataa
     5461 aaaatgtaga ggtcgagttt agatgcaagt tcaaggagcg aaaggtggat gggtaggtta
     5521 tatagggata tagcacagag atatatagca aagagatact tttgagcaat gtttgtggaa
     5581 gcggtattcg caatatttta gtagctcgtt acagtccggt gcgtttttgg ttttttgaaa
     5641 gtgcgtcttc agagcgcttt tggttttcaa aagcgctctg aagttcctat actttctaga
     5701 gaataggaac ttcggaatag gaacttcaaa gcgtttccga aaacgagcgc ttccgaaaat
     5761 gcaacgcgag ctgcgcacat acagctcact gttcacgtcg cacctatatc tgcgtgttgc
     5821 ctgtatatat atatacatga gaagaacggc atagtgcgtg tttatgctta aatgcgtact
     5881 tatatgcgtc tatttatgta ggatgaaagg tagtctagta cctcctgtga tattatccca
     5941 ttccatgcgg ggtatcgtat gcttccttca gcactaccct ttagctgttc tatatgctgc
     6001 cactcctcaa ttggattagt ctcatccttc aatgctatca tttcctttga tattggatca
     6061 tactaagaaa ccattattat catgacatta acctataaaa ataggcgtat cacgaggccc
     6121 tttcgtc
//
