# Supplementary material for: Toward sustainable food preservatives: high-level production of sorbic acid in engineered Saccharomyces cerevisiae
Source: Nat Commun. 2026 Apr 21;17:5492. doi: 10.1038/s41467-026-72163-8 (PMC13284220; doi:10.1038/s41467-026-72163-8)
Supplement: Supplementary file 7 — Source data [file 41467_2026_72163_MOESM7_ESM.zip › Plasmid_Sequences/gb files/pJB383(pCfB2909-XII-5 -CAT2-PEX15).gb]

LOCUS       Exported                6974 bp DNA     circular SYN 05-JAN-2026
DEFINITION  EasyClone-MarkerFree backbone vector for the addition of 1 or 2 
            genes and promoters for integration into site XII-5 (Chr XII: 
            839226..840357).
ACCESSION   .
VERSION     .
KEYWORDS    pCfB2909(XII-5 MarkerFree)
SOURCE      synthetic DNA construct
  ORGANISM  synthetic DNA construct
REFERENCE   1  (bases 1 to 6974)
  AUTHORS   Jessop-Fabre MM, Jakociunas T, Stovicek V, Dai Z, Jensen MK, 
            Keasling JD, Borodina I
  TITLE     EasyClone-MarkerFree: A vector toolkit for marker-less integration 
            of genes into Saccharomyces cerevisiae via CRISPR-Cas9.
  JOURNAL   Biotechnol J. 2016 Aug;11(8):1110-7. doi: 10.1002/biot.201600147. 
            Epub 2016 Jun 23.
  PUBMED    27166612
REFERENCE   2  (bases 1 to 6974)
  AUTHORS   .
  TITLE     Direct Submission
  JOURNAL   Exported Mar 19, 2026 from SnapGene 6.0.2
            https://www.snapgene.com
COMMENT     SGRef: number: 1; type: "Journal Article"; doi: 
            "10.1002/biot.201600147"; journalName: "Biotechnol J"; date: 
            "2016-08"; volume: "11"; issue: "8"; pages: "1110-7"
FEATURES             Location/Qualifiers
     source          1..6974
                     /mol_type="other DNA"
                     /organism="synthetic DNA construct"
     source          2524..2931
                     /chromosome="II"
                     /strain="S288C"
                     /mol_type="genomic DNA"
                     /db_xref="taxon:559292"
                     /organism="Saccharomyces cerevisiae S288C"
     source          2524..2931
                     /chromosome="XIII"
                     /strain="S288C"
                     /mol_type="genomic DNA"
                     /db_xref="taxon:559292"
                     /organism="Saccharomyces cerevisiae S288C"
     source          2524..2931
                     /chromosome="XIV"
                     /strain="S288C"
                     /mol_type="genomic DNA"
                     /db_xref="taxon:559292"
                     /organism="Saccharomyces cerevisiae S288C"
     source          2932..4941
                     /chromosome="XIII"
                     /strain="S288C"
                     /mol_type="genomic DNA"
                     /db_xref="taxon:559292"
                     /organism="Saccharomyces cerevisiae S288C"
     source          4942..5154
                     /chromosome="XIV"
                     /strain="S288C"
                     /mol_type="genomic DNA"
                     /db_xref="taxon:559292"
                     /organism="Saccharomyces cerevisiae S288C"
     source          4942..4947
                     /chromosome="XIV"
                     /strain="S288C"
                     /mol_type="genomic DNA"
                     /db_xref="taxon:559292"
                     /organism="Saccharomyces cerevisiae S288C"
     source          4948..5154
                     /chromosome="XV"
                     /strain="S288C"
                     /mol_type="genomic DNA"
                     /db_xref="taxon:559292"
                     /organism="Saccharomyces cerevisiae S288C"
     rep_origin      complement(1..589)
                     /direction=LEFT
                     /label=ori
                     /note="high-copy-number ColE1/pMB1/pBR322/pUC origin of 
                     replication"
     primer_bind     complement(81..100)
                     /label=pBR322ori-F
                     /note="pBR322 origin, forward primer"
     primer_bind     104..122
                     /label=Primer 3
     primer_bind     298..316
                     /label=Primer 7
     primer_bind     complement(568..589)
                     /label=Primer 5
     CDS             complement(713..1573)
                     /codon_start=1
                     /gene="bla"
                     /product="beta-lactamase"
                     /label=AmpR
                     /note="confers resistance to ampicillin, carbenicillin, and
                     related antibiotics"
                     /translation="MSIQHFRVALIPFFAAFCLPVFAHPETLVKVKDAEDQLGARVGYI
                     ELDLNSGKILESFRPEERFPMMSTFKVLLCGAVLSRIDAGQEQLGRRIHYSQNDLVEYS
                     PVTEKHLTDGMTVRELCSAAITMSDNTAANLLLTTIGGPKELTAFLHNMGDHVTRLDRW
                     EPELNEAIPNDERDTTMPVAMATTLRKLLTGELLTLASRQQLIDWMEADKVAGPLLRSA
                     LPAGWFIADKSGAGERGSRGIIAALGPDGKPSRIVVIYTTGSQATMDERNRQIAEIGAS
                     LIKHW"
     primer_bind     1336..1355
                     /label=Amp-R
                     /note="Ampicillin resistance gene, reverse primer"
     primer_bind     1342..1360
                     /label=Primer 6
     primer_bind     1548..1569
                     /label=P-APr-F
     primer_bind     complement(1554..1581)
                     /label=P-09PEX-BsmBI-R1
     promoter        complement(1574..1665)
                     /gene="bla"
                     /label=AmpR promoter
     primer_bind     1578..1601
                     /label=P-09PEX-BsmBI-F2
     primer_bind     complement(1618..1637)
                     /label=P-APr-R
     primer_bind     1707..1726
                     /label=Kan-R
                     /note="Kanamycin resistance gene, reverse primer"
     primer_bind     1732..1751
                     /label=pt-EMI-R(pENTR-R)
                     /note="pENTR vectors, reverse primer"
     primer_bind     1732..1751
                     /label=pENTR-R
                     /note="pENTR vectors, reverse primer"
     protein_bind    1958..1991
                     /label=FRT (minimal)
                     /bound_moiety="FLP recombinase from the Saccharomyces 
                     cerevisiae 2u plasmid"
                     /note="supports FLP-mediated excision but not integration 
                     (Turan and Bode, 2011)"
     primer_bind     1980..2038
                     /label=p-CAT2-1F
     primer_bind     complement(2012..2034)
                     /label=Primer 1
     primer_bind     2018..2038
                     /label=6-KI-F1
     primer_bind     2018..2038
                     /label=6-KI-F1
     primer_bind     complement(2502..2546)
                     /label=P-2909-R
     promoter        2524..2931
                     /gene="S. cerevisiae TEF1"
                     /label=TEF1 promoter
                     /note="promoter for EF-1-alpha"
     primer_bind     2524..2546
                     /label=P-TEF-TKL1-BF
     primer_bind     2794..2813
                     /label=pt-BC4(TEF1)
     primer_bind     complement(2798..2817)
                     /label=6-V-R1
     primer_bind     complement(2798..2817)
                     /label=6-V-R1
     primer_bind     2893..2951
                     /label=p-CAT2-2F
     primer_bind     2908..2951
                     /label=P-CAT2-F
     primer_bind     complement(2912..2970)
                     /label=p-CAT2-1R
     primer_bind     complement(2912..2931)
                     /label=P-TDTEp-BsmBI-R
     primer_bind     2928..2951
                     
     gene            2932..4941
                     /gene="CAT2"
                     /gene_synonym="YCAT"
                     /locus_tag="YML042W"
                     /label=CAT2
                     /db_xref="GeneID:854965"
     mRNA            2932..4941
                     /gene="CAT2"
                     /gene_synonym="YCAT"
                     /locus_tag="YML042W"
                     /product="carnitine O-acetyltransferase CAT2"
                     /label=CAT2 mRNA
                     /note="/transcript_id=NM_001182400.1"
                     /db_xref="GeneID:854965"
     CDS             2932..4941
                     /codon_start=1
                     /gene="CAT2"
                     /gene_synonym="YCAT"
                     /locus_tag="YML042W"
                     /product="carnitine O-acetyltransferase CAT2
                     ���O-����ת��ø"
                     /EC_number="2.3.1.7"
                     /label=CAT2
                     /note="Carnitine acetyl-CoA transferase; present in both 
                     mitochondria and peroxisomes; transfers activated acetyl 
                     groups to carnitine to form acetylcarnitine which can be 
                     shuttled across membranes"
                     /db_xref="GI:6323599"
                     /db_xref="GeneID:854965"
                     /db_xref="SGD:S000004506"
                     /experiment="EXISTENCE:direct assay:GO:0005739mitochondrion
                     [PMID:18427809|PMID:14576278|PMID:16823961|PMID:24769239]"
                     /experiment="EXISTENCE:direct assay:GO:0005777 peroxisome 
                     [PMID:18427809|PMID:22375831]"
                     /experiment="EXISTENCE:mutant phenotype:GO:0004092carnitine
                     O-acetyltransferase activity [PMID:8420957]"
                     /experiment="EXISTENCE:mutant phenotype:GO:0009437carnitine
                     metabolic process [PMID:11329169]"
                     /protein_id="NP_013670.1"
                     /translation="MRICHSRTLSNLKDLPITSRRAMHSAIVNYSTQKAQFPVETNNGE
                     HYWAEKPNKFYQNKRPNFQGITFAKQQDLPSLPVPELKSTLDKYLQTIRPFCNDVETFE
                     RQQLLCKDFSEHMGPILQDRLKEYANDKRNWMAKFWDEQSYLQYNDPIVPYVSYFYSHM
                     PLPNHLSKIDNDPLIKATAIISTVVKFIEAIKDESLPVEIIKGMPFCMNSFSLMFNTSR
                     LPGKPEDNQDTNIFYSVYENNFVTIAYKGKFYKLMTHDGNDKPLSENEIWRQLYSVVFQ
                     GSQSDPKLGGIGSLTSLPRDQWREVHLELMKDPISQDSLETIHKSSFMLCLDLDQSPVT
                     LEEKSRNCWHGDGINRFYDKSLQFLVTGNGSSGFLAEHSKMDGTPTLFLNNYVCQQLNK
                     LDVDDFMRKVITPSSTVAMKPMELPFIITPKIHKAIESAQLQFKETIGEHDLRVWHYNK
                     YGKTFIKRHGMSPDAFIQQVIQLAVFKYLKRQLPTYEAASTRKYFKGRTETGRSVSTAS
                     LEFVSKWQNGDVPIAEKIQALKHSAKEHSTYLKNAANGNGVDRHFFGLKNMLKSNDDQI
                     PPLFKDPLFNYSSTWLISTSQLSSEYFDGYGWSQVNDNGFGLAYMLNNEWLHINIVNKP
                     AKSGASVNRLHYYLSQAADEIFDALENENKRKAKL"
     primer_bind     complement(3382..3413)
                     /label=P-CAT2m-R
     primer_bind     3391..3420
                     /label=P-CAT2m-F
     primer_bind     4843..4862
                     /label=pt-CAT2
     primer_bind     4910..4968
                     /label=p-CAT2-3F
     primer_bind     complement(4920..4943)
                     
     primer_bind     complement(4921..4979)
                     /label=p-CAT2-2R
     primer_bind     4940..4967
                     
     primer_bind     4942..4969
                     /label=p-PEX15-F
     CDS             4948..5154
                     /codon_start=1
                     /gene="PEX15"
                     /gene_synonym="PAS21"
                     /locus_tag="YOL044W"
                     /product="Pex15p"
                     /label=PEX15
                     /note="Tail-anchored type II integral peroxisomal membrane 
                     protein; required for peroxisome biogenesis; cells lacking 
                     Pex15p mislocalize peroxisomal matrix proteins to cytosol; 
                     overexpression results in impaired peroxisome assembly"
                     /db_xref="GI:6324529"
                     /db_xref="GeneID:854113"
                     /db_xref="SGD:S000005404"
                     /experiment="EXISTENCE:direct assay:GO:0005779 
                     integralcomponent of peroxisomal membrane [PMID:9405362]"
                     /experiment="EXISTENCE:genetic 
                     interaction:GO:0043495protein-membrane adaptor activity 
                     [PMID:12808025]"
                     /experiment="EXISTENCE:mutant phenotype:GO:0016562 
                     proteinimport into peroxisome matrix, receptor recycling 
                     [PMID:16007078]"
                     /experiment="EXISTENCE:mutant 
                     phenotype:GO:0043495protein-membrane adaptor activity 
                     [PMID:12808025]"
                     /experiment="EXISTENCE:physical interaction:GO:0043495 
                     protein-membrane adaptor activity 
                     [PMID:12808025|PMID:16007078|PMID:16911527]"
                     /protein_id="NP_014598.1"
                     /translation="LAGSFWAVLKHHFTRSVLNKNGLLLTGLLLLLCLKKYKSLMAIFK
                     HVPAAFHTVYPQIVGLLKLLASI"
     mRNA            4948..5154
                     /gene="PEX15"
                     /gene_synonym="PAS21"
                     /locus_tag="YOL044W"
                     /product="Pex15p"
                     /label=PEX15 mRNA
                     /note="/transcript_id=NM_001183298.1"
                     /db_xref="GeneID:854113"
     gene            4948..5154
                     /gene="PEX15"
                     /gene_synonym="PAS21"
                     /locus_tag="YOL044W"
                     /label=PEX15
                     /db_xref="GeneID:854113"
     primer_bind     5115..5173
                     /label=p-CAT2-4F
     primer_bind     complement(5131..5177)
                     /label=p-PEX15-R
     primer_bind     complement(5135..5193)
                     /label=p-CAT2-3R
     terminator      5155..5344
                     /gene="S. cerevisiae CYC1"
                     /label=CYC1 terminator
                     /note="transcription terminator for CYC1"
     primer_bind     5155..5177
                     /label=P-pCfB-CYC1t-F
     primer_bind     5155..5174
                     /label=p-EMI-CYC1t-BSaI-F
     primer_bind     5278..5297
                     /label=6-V-R2
     primer_bind     5278..5297
                     /label=6-V-R2
     primer_bind     5311..5369
                     /label=p-CAT2-5F
     primer_bind     complement(5322..5380)
                     /label=p-CAT2-4R
     primer_bind     complement(5323..5344)
                     /label=P-CYC1t-YlACL1-F
     primer_bind     complement(5362..5381)
                     /label=T7
                     /note="T7 promoter, forward primer"
     promoter        complement(5363..5381)
                     /label=T7 promoter
                     /note="promoter for bacteriophage T7 RNA polymerase"
     primer_bind     complement(5391..5407)
                     /label=M13 fwd
                     /note="common sequencing primer, one of multiple similar 
                     variants"
     primer_bind     complement(5400..5422)
                     /label=M13/pUC Forward
                     /note="In lacZ gene"
     primer_bind     complement(6136..6194)
                     /label=p-CAT2-5R
     primer_bind     complement(6136..6157)
                     /label=6-KI-R1
     primer_bind     complement(6136..6157)
                     /label=6-KI-R1
     primer_bind     6151..6163
                     /label=Primer 1
     protein_bind    complement(6186..6219)
                     /label=FRT (minimal)
                     /bound_moiety="FLP recombinase from the Saccharomyces 
                     cerevisiae 2u plasmid"
                     /note="supports FLP-mediated excision but not integration 
                     (Turan and Bode, 2011)"
     primer_bind     complement(6689..6705)
                     /label=M13 fwd
                     /note="common sequencing primer, one of multiple similar 
                     variants"
     primer_bind     6740..6760
                     /label=020-5F
     primer_bind     complement(6804..6821)
                     /label=L4440
                     /note="L4440 vector, forward primer"
     primer_bind     join(6972..6974,1..18)
                     /label=Primer 4
ORIGIN
        1 tttccatagg ctccgccccc ctgacgagca tcacaaaaat cgacgctcaa gtcagaggtg
       61 gcgaaacccg acaggactat aaagatacca ggcgtttccc cctggaagct ccctcgtgcg
      121 ctctcctgtt ccgaccctgc cgcttaccgg atacctgtcc gcctttctcc cttcgggaag
      181 cgtggcgctt tctcatagct cacgctgtag gtatctcagt tcggtgtagg tcgttcgctc
      241 caagctgggc tgtgtgcacg aaccccccgt tcagcccgac cgctgcgcct tatccggtaa
      301 ctatcgtctt gagtccaacc cggtaagaca cgacttatcg ccactggcag cagccactgg
      361 taacaggatt agcagagcga ggtatgtagg cggtgctaca gagttcttga agtggtgggc
      421 taactacggc tacactagaa gaacagtatt tggtatctgc gctctgctga agccagttac
      481 cttcggaaaa agagttggta gctcttgatc cggcaaacaa accaccgctg gtagcggtgg
      541 tttttttgtt tgcaagcagc agattacgcg cagaaaaaaa ggatctcaag aagatccttt
      601 gatcttttct acggggtctg acgctcagtg gaacgacgcg cgcgtaactc acgttaaggg
      661 attttggtca tgagcttgcg ccgtcccgtc aagtcagcgt aatgctctgc ttttaccaat
      721 gcttaatcag tgaggcacct atctcagcga tctgtctatt tcgttcatcc atagttgcct
      781 gactccccgt cgtgtagata actacgatac gggagggctt accatctggc cccagcgctg
      841 cgatgatacc gcgagaacca cgctcaccgg ctccggattt atcagcaata aaccagccag
      901 ccggaagggc cgagcgcaga agtggtcctg caactttatc cgcctccatc cagtctatta
      961 attgttgccg ggaagctaga gtaagtagtt cgccagttaa tagtttgcgc aacgttgttg
     1021 ccatcgctac aggcatcgtg gtgtcacgct cgtcgtttgg tatggcttca ttcagctccg
     1081 gttcccaacg atcaaggcga gttacatgat cccccatgtt gtgcaaaaaa gcggttagct
     1141 ccttcggtcc tccgatcgtt gtcagaagta agttggccgc agtgttatca ctcatggtta
     1201 tggcagcact gcataattct cttactgtca tgccatccgt aagatgcttt tctgtgactg
     1261 gtgagtactc aaccaagtca ttctgagaat agtgtatgcg gcgaccgagt tgctcttgcc
     1321 cggcgtcaat acgggataat accgcgccac atagcagaac tttaaaagtg ctcatcattg
     1381 gaaaacgttc ttcggggcga aaactctcaa ggatcttacc gctgttgaga tccagttcga
     1441 tgtaacccac tcgtgcaccc aactgatctt cagcatcttt tactttcacc agcgtttctg
     1501 ggtgagcaaa aacaggaagg caaaatgccg caaaaaaggg aataagggcg acacggaaat
     1561 gttgaatact catattcttc ctttttcaat attattgaag catttatcag ggttattgtc
     1621 tcatgagcgg atacatattt gaatgtattt agaaaaataa acaaataggg gtcagtgtta
     1681 caaccaatta accaattctg aacattatcg cgagcccatt tatacctgaa tatggctcat
     1741 aacacccctt gtttgcctgg cggcagtagc gcggtggtcc cacctgaccc catgccgaac
     1801 tcagaagtga aacgccgtag cgccgatggt agtgtgggga ctccccatgc gagagtaggg
     1861 aactgccagg catcaaataa aacgaaaggc tcagtcgaaa gactgggcct ttcgcccggg
     1921 ctaattatgg ggtgtcgccc ttattcgact ctatagtgaa gttcctattc tctagaaagt
     1981 ataggaactt ctgaagtggg gatttaaatg cggccgcgct gagggtttaa tcaatctggc
     2041 ggcttgagtt ctcaacatgt tttatttttt acttatattg ctggtagggt aaaaaaatat
     2101 aactcctagg aataggttgt ctatatgttt ttgtcttgct tctataattg taacaaacaa
     2161 ggaaagggaa aatactgggt gtaaaagcca ttgagtcaag ttaggtcatc ccttttatac
     2221 aaaatttttc aatttttttt ccaagattct tgtacgatta attatttttt ttttgcgtcc
     2281 tacagcgtga tgaaaatttc gcctgctgca agatgagcgg gaacgggcga aatgtgcacg
     2341 cgcacaactt acgaaacgcg gatgagtcac tgacagccac cgcagaggtt ctgactccta
     2401 ctgagctcta ttggaggtgg cagaaccggt accggaggag gccgctataa ccggtttgaa
     2461 tttattgtca cagtgtcaca tcagcattaa gtcctcagcg agctcgcatg gaatgcgtgc
     2521 gatgcacaca ccatagcttc aaaatgtttc tactcctttt ttactcttcc agattttctc
     2581 ggactccgcg catcgccgta ccacttcaaa acacccaagc acagcatact aaatttcccc
     2641 tctttcttcc tctagggtgt cgttaattac ccgtactaaa ggtttggaaa agaaaaaaga
     2701 gaccgcctcg tttctttttc ttcgtcgaaa aaggcaataa aaatttttat cacgtttctt
     2761 tttcttgaaa attttttttt ttgatttttt tctctttcga tgacctccca ttgatattta
     2821 agttaataaa cggtcttcaa tttctcaagt ttcagtttca tttttcttgt tctattacaa
     2881 ctttttttac ttcttgctca ttagaaagaa agcatagcaa tctaatctaa gatgaggatc
     2941 tgtcattcga gaactctctc aaacttaaag gatcttccga taacgtcaag gagagcaatg
     3001 cattcggcca ttgtcaatta ctccacccaa aaggcccaat ttcccgtaga gacaaataat
     3061 ggggaacact attgggcgga aaagccgaac aaattctacc agaacaaaag gcccaatttt
     3121 caaggcatta cctttgctaa acaacaagac ttaccatcat tacccgtgcc cgaattgaag
     3181 tctacacttg acaagtattt gcaaaccatc cgcccatttt gcaatgatgt agaaactttt
     3241 gaaagacagc agctgttatg taaggacttc tcggagcaca tggggcctat cttacaagac
     3301 cgattgaaag agtatgccaa cgataaaaga aactggatgg ccaagttttg ggatgaacaa
     3361 tcctatttac aatacaacga tcctattgtt ccatacgtgt cttattttta ttctcatatg
     3421 ccattaccga atcatttatc gaagatcgat aatgatcctt tgattaaggc tactgcgatt
     3481 atctcaaccg tggttaaatt catcgaagct attaaagatg aatctttacc cgtagaaatt
     3541 atcaaaggta tgccattttg tatgaatagt ttttcattga tgtttaacac ttcgagattg
     3601 cctggtaagc cagaggataa ccaagataca aatatttttt attcagttta tgagaacaac
     3661 tttgtaacta tcgcttataa agggaagttt tacaaactga tgacccatga cgggaatgac
     3721 aaaccgcttt ccgaaaacga aatctggagg caactgtact ctgtggtatt ccaaggatcg
     3781 cagtccgatc ccaaactagg tggcattggt tctctcacct ctttacctcg tgatcaatgg
     3841 cgtgaagtac atctggagct tatgaaggat cctatttctc aggattcact agaaacaatc
     3901 cataagtctt cctttatgct atgtttggat cttgaccaat cccctgtcac tttggaagaa
     3961 aagtcaagaa attgctggca cggtgatggt attaacagat tctacgataa gtctttacag
     4021 ttcctggtca ccggtaatgg ttcatcaggt ttcttagctg aacactcgaa gatggatggt
     4081 acgccaacat tgtttttaaa taactacgtt tgtcagcagt tgaataaact agatgtggat
     4141 gacttcatga gaaaagtaat tacgccatca tctacggtgg caatgaaacc tatggaactg
     4201 cccttcatta tcacaccgaa gattcataaa gcaatcgaat ctgcccaact acaatttaag
     4261 gaaacaattg gtgagcatga cctacgtgtt tggcactaca acaaatacgg aaaaacgttt
     4321 ataaaacgcc atggcatgtc acctgatgca tttattcaac aagttatcca actggcggtt
     4381 ttcaaatatc tgaaacgaca actaccaact tacgaggctg cttccacgag aaaatacttc
     4441 aaaggccgta ctgaaactgg tagatctgtg tccaccgcct ccttagaatt tgtttctaaa
     4501 tggcaaaatg gcgatgttcc tattgcagaa aagattcagg ctttgaaaca ttctgcaaaa
     4561 gagcattcta cgtacctgaa aaatgctgca aatggtaatg gtgtcgatcg tcatttcttc
     4621 ggtctaaaga atatgctaaa atctaatgat gaccaaattc cgcccctttt caaagatccc
     4681 ttatttaatt attcttcaac ttggttgatc tccacatctc aactatcttc ggaatatttt
     4741 gacggttatg gttggtctca agtaaatgac aacgggtttg gactggcata catgttgaat
     4801 aacgagtggc tgcatatcaa tattgtcaac aaaccagcca agagtggagc cagtgttaac
     4861 agattacact attatttatc tcaagctgct gatgaaattt ttgacgcctt ggaaaatgag
     4921 aataaacgaa aagcaaagtt agtttacctg gctggttcat tttgggctgt cctgaagcat
     4981 catttcacaa gaagtgtgct gaacaaaaac ggacttctgc tcacaggtct gctgctactc
     5041 ttatgtttga aaaaatataa gtcattgatg gcaattttca aacatgttcc agcggccttt
     5101 cacactgtat acccccagat tgtagggttg ctaaaacttc tagcgagtat atgaatccgc
     5161 tctaaccgaa aaggaaggag ttagacaacc tgaagtctag gtccctattt atttttttat
     5221 agttatgtta gtattaagaa cgttatttat atttcaaatt tttctttttt ttctgtacag
     5281 acgcgtgtac gcatgtaaca ttatactgaa aaccttgctt gagaaggttt tgggacgctc
     5341 gaagatcgcg tacccaattc gccctatagt gagtcgtatt acgcgcgctc actggccgtc
     5401 gttttacaac gtcgtgactg ggaaaaccct ggcgttaccc ctgcaggact agtgctgagg
     5461 cattaatgca actcagaagt ttgacagcaa gcaagttcat cattcgaact agccttattg
     5521 ttttagttca gtgacagcga actgccgtac tcgatgcttt atttctcacg gtagagcgga
     5581 agaacagata ggggcagcgt gagaagagtt agaaagtaaa tttttatcac gtctgaagta
     5641 ttcttattca taggaaattt tgcaaggttt tttagctcaa taacgggcta agttatataa
     5701 ggtgttcacg cgattttctt gttatgtata cctcttctct gaggaatggt actactgtcc
     5761 tgatgtaggc tccttaaatt ggtgggcaag aataacttat cgatattttg tatattggtc
     5821 ttggagttca ccacgtaatg cctgtttaag accatcagtt aactctagta ttatttggtc
     5881 ttggctactg gccgtttgct attattcaag tcttttgtgc cttcccgtcg ggtaagggag
     5941 ttatttaggg atacagaatc taacgaaaac taaatctcaa tgattaactc tatttaatcc
     6001 ttttttgaaa ggcaaaagag gtcccttgtt cacttacaac gttcttagcc aaattcgctt
     6061 atcacttact acttcacgat atacagaagt aaaaacatat aaaaagatgt ctgtttgttt
     6121 agccatcaca aaaggtatcg cagattaaga cctcagcgcg gccgcaaatt taaataaaat
     6181 gaagtgaagt tcctatactt tctagagaat aggaacttct atagtgagtc gaataagggc
     6241 gacacaaaat ttattctaaa tgcataataa atactgataa catcttatag tttgtattat
     6301 attttgtatt atcgttgaca tgtataattt tgatatcaaa aactgatttt ccctttatta
     6361 ttttcgagat ttattttctt aattctcttt aacaaactag aaatattgta tatacaaaaa
     6421 atcataaata atagatgaat agtttaatta taggtgttca tcaatcgaaa aagcaacgta
     6481 tcttatttaa agtgcgttgc ttttttctca tttataaggt taaataattc tcatatatca
     6541 agcaaagtga caggcgccct taaatattct gacaaatgct ctttccctaa actcccccca
     6601 taaaaaaacc cgccgaagcg ggtttttacg ttatttgcgg attaacgatt actcgttatc
     6661 agaaccgccc agggggcccg agcttaagac tggccgtcgt tttacaacac agaaagagtt
     6721 tgtagaaacg caaaaaggcc atccgtcagg ggccttctgc ttagtttgat gcctggcagt
     6781 tccctactct cgccttccgc ttcctcgctc actgactcgc tgcgctcggt cgttcggctg
     6841 cggcgagcgg tatcagctca ctcaaaggcg gtaatacggt tatccacaga atcaggggat
     6901 aacgcaggaa agaacatgtg agcaaaaggc cagcaaaagg ccaggaaccg taaaaaggcc
     6961 gcgttgctgg cgtt
//
