# Supplementary material for: Toward sustainable food preservatives: high-level production of sorbic acid in engineered Saccharomyces cerevisiae
Source: Nat Commun. 2026 Apr 21;17:5492. doi: 10.1038/s41467-026-72163-8 (PMC13284220; doi:10.1038/s41467-026-72163-8)
Supplement: Supplementary file 7 — Source data [file 41467_2026_72163_MOESM7_ESM.zip › Plasmid_Sequences/gb files/pJB395(pET28a-D354A).gb]

LOCUS       Exported                7566 bp DNA     circular SYN 28-OCT-2025
DEFINITION  synthetic circular DNA
ACCESSION   .
VERSION     .
KEYWORDS    .
SOURCE      synthetic DNA construct
  ORGANISM  synthetic DNA construct
REFERENCE   1  (bases 1 to 7566)
  AUTHORS   L Preston
  TITLE     Direct Submission
  JOURNAL   Exported Mar 19, 2026 from SnapGene 6.0.2
            https://www.snapgene.com
FEATURES             Location/Qualifiers
     source          1..7566
                     /mol_type="other DNA"
                     /organism="synthetic DNA construct"
     rep_origin      12..467
                     /direction=RIGHT
                     /label=f1 ori
                     /note="f1 bacteriophage origin of replication; arrow 
                     indicates direction of (+) strand synthesis"
     CDS             complement(559..1374)
                     /codon_start=1
                     /product="aminoglycoside phosphotransferase"
                     /label=KanR
                     /note="confers resistance to kanamycin in bacteria or G418 
                     (Geneticin(R)) in eukaryotes"
                     /translation="MSHIQRETSCSRPRLNSNMDADLYGYKWARDNVGQSGATIYRLYG
                     KPDAPELFLKHGKGSVANDVTDEMVRLNWLTEFMPLPTIKHFIRTPDDAWLLTTAIPGK
                     TAFQVLEEYPDSGENIVDALAVFLRRLHSIPVCNCPFNSDRVFRLAQAQSRMNNGLVDA
                     SDFDDERNGWPVEQVWKEMHKLLPFSPDSVVTHGDFSLDNLIFDEGKLIGCIDVGRVGI
                     ADRYQDLAILWNCLGEFSPSLQKRLFQKYGIDNPDMNKLQFHLMLDEFF"
     primer_bind     1213..1233
                     /label=395-1F
     primer_bind     complement(1268..1289)
                     /label=395-2R
     rep_origin      1496..2084
                     /direction=RIGHT
                     /label=ori
                     /note="high-copy-number ColE1/pMB1/pBR322/pUC origin of 
                     replication"
     misc_feature    2270..2409
                     /label=bom
                     /note="basis of mobility region from pBR322"
     CDS             complement(2511..2702)
                     /codon_start=1
                     /gene="rop"
                     /product="Rop protein, which maintains plasmids at low copy
                     number"
                     /label=rop
                     /translation="MTKQEKTALNMARFIRSQTLTLLEKLNELDADEQADICESLHDHA
                     DELYRSCLARFGDDGENL"
     CDS             complement(3511..4593)
                     /codon_start=1
                     /gene="lacI"
                     /product="lac repressor"
                     /label=lacI
                     /note="The lac repressor binds to the lac operator to 
                     inhibit transcription in E. coli. This inhibition can be 
                     relieved by adding lactose or 
                     isopropyl-beta-D-thiogalactopyranoside (IPTG)."
                     /translation="MKPVTLYDVAEYAGVSYQTVSRVVNQASHVSAKTREKVEAAMAEL
                     NYIPNRVAQQLAGKQSLLIGVATSSLALHAPSQIVAAIKSRADQLGASVVVSMVERSGV
                     EACKAAVHNLLAQRVSGLIINYPLDDQDAIAVEAACTNVPALFLDVSDQTPINSIIFSH
                     EDGTRLGVEHLVALGHQQIALLAGPLSSVSARLRLAGWHKYLTRNQIQPIAEREGDWSA
                     MSGFQQTMQMLNEGIVPTAMLVANDQMALGAMRAITESGLRVGADISVVGYDDTEDSSC
                     YIPPLTTIKQDFRLLGQTSVDRLLQLSQGQAVKGNQLLPVSLVKRKTTLAPNTQTASPR
                     ALADSLMQLARQVSRLESGQ"
     promoter        complement(4594..4671)
                     /gene="lacI"
                     /label=lacI promoter
     promoter        4980..4998
                     /label=T7 promoter
                     /note="promoter for bacteriophage T7 RNA polymerase"
     protein_bind    4999..5023
                     /label=lac operator
                     /bound_moiety="lac repressor encoded by lacI"
                     /note="The lac repressor binds to the lac operator to 
                     inhibit transcription in E. coli. This inhibition can be 
                     relieved by adding lactose or 
                     isopropyl-beta-D-thiogalactopyranoside (IPTG)."
     primer_bind     5028..5086
                     /label=p28a-SoaC-1F
     misc_feature    5065..5066
                     /label=NcoI�л�
     CDS             5067..7430
                     /codon_start=1
                     /label=1
                     /translation="MCGFAASCVCAHARPTGHIYGHAIGLTNNHVTGEANGHTNGHANG
                     SLNGDLNGHTNGHTNGHTNGHTNGHTNGHTNGYANGDETIKLAKDRAKREFFAKQLQAA
                     VDNIKHRGPDGSGVWVSPDGKVGLGHCRLSINDLSPSGAQPLHSDDNQIHAVVNGEIYD
                     FDRLRDVCSTRHGYRFTGSSDSELVVALYKIYGAPYFLEHLRGEFAFVLFDEREGRRRV
                     IAGRDRFGIKPLLWTVVGDKVLFGSEAKALLPLGWEPEWNVRGITDSGWMMDDRTVFKG
                     VRKLMPGHWMEITDERGVEIKKYWDAEYPHKMEQDPRTMEEMVLGVRERLVEAIKLRLR
                     ADVPIGIYLSGGIASSTVAGIVTELIRKENVKLGSDHASRVACFSVSFPHESGYNESDI
                     ADRTAEWLGVSIMKREVNEERIAADFAEAAYHCEHHHFDLNAVAKFALSTLPREHGVKV
                     VLTGEGSDEHFAGYPYFPAEFLRHPDMGMPDSILARDDELRERMQRSASDEMNAVWRSQ
                     GATEYAGRPAAPILRDAAGNTMPESLLAWHPADGLFQGWVRDLYRGHWDMRETVMRGHS
                     AEVREKMREKWHPAHTAMYMWNKSTLINVILACLGDRTEMAHSIEARTPFLDHHLAEYV
                     NSLPPSTKLDYVPPEDKDVDDVDNFWWKAAGASLRTITEKHILREAARPYITDELYRRR
                     KVPFLAPVRWPKDGPLHNMFKKLLTREAVENLGFVDYAVVENALNTAFGDDAVSSSFRV
                     LCYTGGWVTLSQRFGIKKATPEESGWLEHHHHHH"
     primer_bind     5793..5812
                     /label=SoaCcx
     primer_bind     6092..6150
                     /label=395-2F
     primer_bind     complement(6103..6161)
                     /label=395-1R
     primer_bind     complement(6441..6499)
                     /label=Primer 1
     primer_bind     complement(7386..7444)
                     /label=p28a-SoaC-1R
     misc_feature    7404..7409
                     /label=xhoI
     CDS             7410..7427
                     /codon_start=1
                     /product="6xHis affinity tag"
                     /label=6xHis
                     /translation="HHHHHH"
     terminator      7494..7541
                     /label=T7 terminator
                     /note="transcription terminator for bacteriophage T7 RNA 
                     polymerase"
ORIGIN
        1 tggcgaatgg gnnnnnnnnn nnnnnnnnnn nnnnnnnnnn nnnnnnnnnn nnnnnnnnnn
       61 nnnnnnnnnn nnnnnnnnnn nnnnnnnnnn nnnnnnnnnn nnnnnnnnnn nnnnnnnnnn
      121 nnnnnnnnnn nnnnncnnnn nnnnnnnnnn nnnnnnnnnn nnnnnnnnnn nnnnnnnnnn
      181 nnnnnnnnnn nnnnnnnnnn nnnnnnnnnn nnnnnnnnnn nnnnnnnann nnnnnnnnnn
      241 nnnnnnnnnn nnnnnnnnnn nnnnnnnnnn nnnnnnncct ttgacgttgg agtccacgtt
      301 ctttaatagt ggactcttgt tccaaactgg aacaacactc aaccctatct cggtctattc
      361 ttttgattta taagggattt tgccgatttc ggcctattgg ttaaaaaatg agctgattta
      421 acaaaaattt aacgcgaatt ttaacaaaat attaacgctt acaatttagg tggcactttt
      481 cggggaaatg tgcgcggaac ccctatttgt ttatttttct aaatacattc aaatatgtat
      541 ccgctcatga attaattctt agaaaaactc atcgagcatc aaatgaaact gcaatttatt
      601 catatcagga ttatcaatac catatttttg aaaaagccgt ttctgtaatg aaggagaaaa
      661 ctcaccgagg cagttccata ggatggcaag atcctggtat cggtctgcga ttccgactcg
      721 tccaacatca atacaaccta ttaatttccc ctcgtcaaaa ataaggttat caagtgagaa
      781 atcaccatga gtgacgactg aatccggtga gaatggcaaa agtttatgca tttctttcca
      841 gacttgttca acaggccagc cattacgctc gtcatcaaaa tcactcgcat caaccaaacc
      901 gttattcatt cgtgattgcg cctgagcgag acgaaatacg cgatcgctgt taaaaggaca
      961 attacaaaca ggaatcgaat gcaaccggcg caggaacact gccagcgcat caacaatatt
     1021 ttcacctgaa tcaggatatt cttctaatac ctggaatgct gttttcccgg ggatcgcagt
     1081 ggtgagtaac catgcatcat caggagtacg gataaaatgc ttgatggtcg gaagaggcat
     1141 aaattccgtc agccagttta gtctgaccat ctcatctgta acatcattgg caacgctacc
     1201 tttgccatgt ttcagaaaca actctggcgc atcgggcttc ccatacaatc gatagattgt
     1261 cgcacctgat tgcccgacat tatcgcgagc ccatttatac ccatataaat cagcatccat
     1321 gttggaattt aatcgcggcc tagagcaaga cgtttcccgt tgaatatggc tcataacacc
     1381 ccttgtatta ctgtttatgt aagcagacag ttttattgtt catgaccaaa atcccttaac
     1441 gtgagttttc gttccactga gcgtcagacc ccgtagaaaa gatcaaagga tcttcttgag
     1501 atcctttttt tctgcgcgta atctgctgct tgcaaacaaa aaaaccaccg ctaccagcgg
     1561 tggtttgttt gccggatcaa gagctaccaa ctctttttcc gaaggtaact ggcttcagca
     1621 gagcgcagat accaaatact gtccttctag tgtagccgta gttaggccac cacttcaaga
     1681 actctgtagc accgcctaca tacctcgctc tgctaatcct gttaccagtg gctgctgcca
     1741 gtggcgataa gtcgtgtctt accgggttgg actcaagacg atagttaccg gataaggcgc
     1801 agcggtcggg ctgaacgggg ggttcgtgca cacagcccag cttggagcga acgacctaca
     1861 ccgaactgag atacctacag cgtgagctat gagaaagcgc cacgcttccc gaagggagaa
     1921 aggcggacag gtatccggta agcggcaggg tcggaacagg agagcgcacg agggagcttc
     1981 cagggggaaa cgcctggtat ctttatagtc ctgtcgggtt tcgccacctc tgacttgagc
     2041 gtcgattttt gtgatgctcg tcaggggggc ggagcctatg gaaaaacgcc agcaacgcgg
     2101 cctttttacg gttcctggcc ttttgctggc cttttgctca catgttcttt cctgcgttat
     2161 cccctgattc tgtggataac cgtattaccg cctttgagtg agctgatacc gctcgccgca
     2221 gccgaacgac cgagcgcagc gagtcagtga gcgaggaagc ggaagagcgc ctgatgcggt
     2281 attttctcct tacgcatctg tgcggtattt cacaccgcaa tggtgcactc tcagtacaat
     2341 ctgctctgat gccgcatagt taagccagta tacactccgc tatcgctacg tgactgggtc
     2401 atggctgcgc cccgacaccc gccaacaccc gctgacgcgc cctgacgggc ttgtctgctc
     2461 ccggcatccg cttacagaca agctgtgacc gtctccggga gctgcatgtg tcagaggttt
     2521 tcaccgtcat caccgaaacg cgcgaggcag ctgcggtaaa gctcatcagc gtggtcgtga
     2581 agcgattcac agatgtctgc ctgttcatcc gcgtccagct cgttgagttt ctccagaagc
     2641 gttaatgtct ggcttctgat aaagcgggcc atgttaaggg cggttttttc ctgtttggtc
     2701 actgatgcct ccgtgtaagg gggatttctg ttcatggggg taatgatacc gatgaaacga
     2761 gagaggatgc tcacgatacg ggttactgat gatgaacatg cccggttact ggaacgttgt
     2821 gagggtaaac aactggcggt atggatgcgg cgggaccaga gaaaaatcac tcagggtcaa
     2881 tgccagcgct tcgttaatac agatgtaggt gttccacagg gtagccagca gcatcctgcg
     2941 atgcagatcc ggaacataat ggtgcagggc gctgacttcc gcgtttccag actttacgaa
     3001 acacggaaac cgaagaccat tcatgttgtt gctcaggtcg cagacgtttt gcagcagcag
     3061 tcgcttcacg ttcgctcgcg tatcggtgat tcattctgct aaccagtaag gcaaccccgc
     3121 cagcctagcc gggtcctcaa cgacaggagc acgatcatgc gcacccgtgg ggccgccatg
     3181 ccggcgataa tggcctgctt ctcgccgaaa cgtttggtgg cgggaccagt gacgaaggct
     3241 tgagcgaggg cgtgcaagat tccgaatacc gcaagcgaca ggccgatcat cgtcgcgctc
     3301 cagcgaaagc ggtcctcgcc gaaaatgacc cagagcgctg ccggcacctg tcctacgagt
     3361 tgcatgataa agaagacagt cataagtgcg gcgacgatag tcatgccccg cgcccaccgg
     3421 aaggagctga ctgggttgaa ggctctcaag ggcatcggtc gagatcccgg tgcctaatga
     3481 gtgagctaac ttacattaat tgcgttgcgc tcactgcccg ctttccagtc gggaaacctg
     3541 tcgtgccagc tgcattaatg aatcggccaa cgcgcgggga gaggcggttt gcgtattggg
     3601 cgccagggtg gtttttcttt tcaccagtga gacgggcaac agctgattgc ccttcaccgc
     3661 ctggccctga gagagttgca gcaagcggtc cacgctggtt tgccccagca ggcgaaaatc
     3721 ctgtttgatg gtggttaacg gcgggatata acatgagctg tcttcggtat cgtcgtatcc
     3781 cactaccgag atatccgcac caacgcgcag cccggactcg gtaatggcgc gcattgcgcc
     3841 cagcgccatc tgatcgttgg caaccagcat cgcagtggga acgatgccct cattcagcat
     3901 ttgcatggtt tgttgaaaac cggacatggc actccagtcg ccttcccgtt ccgctatcgg
     3961 ctgaatttga ttgcgagtga gatatttatg ccagccagcc agacgcagac gcgccgagac
     4021 agaacttaat gggcccgcta acagcgcgat ttgctggtga cccaatgcga ccagatgctc
     4081 cacgcccagt cgcgtaccgt cttcatggga gaaaataata ctgttgatgg gtgtctggtc
     4141 agagacatca agaaataacg ccggaacatt agtgcaggca gcttccacag caatggcatc
     4201 ctggtcatcc agcggatagt taatgatcag cccactgacg cgttgcgcga gaagattgtg
     4261 caccgccgct ttacaggctt cgacgccgct tcgttctacc atcgacacca ccacgctggc
     4321 acccagttga tcggcgcgag atttaatcgc cgcgacaatt tgcgacggcg cgtgcagggc
     4381 cagactggag gtggcaacgc caatcagcaa cgactgtttg cccgccagtt gttgtgccac
     4441 gcggttggga atgtaattca gctccgccat cgccgcttcc actttttccc gcgttttcgc
     4501 agaaacgtgg ctggcctggt tcaccacgcg ggaaacggtc tgataagaga caccggcata
     4561 ctctgcgaca tcgtataacg ttactggttt cacattcacc accctgaatt gactctcttc
     4621 cgggcgctat catgccatac cgcgaaaggt tttgcgccat tcgatggtgt ccgggatctc
     4681 gacgctctcc cttatgcgac tcctgcatta ggaagcagcc cagtagtagg ttgaggccgt
     4741 tgagcaccgc cgccgcaagg aatggtgcat gcaaggagat ggcgcccaac agtcccccgg
     4801 ccacggggcc tgccaccata cccacgccga aacaagcgct catgagcccg aagtggcgag
     4861 cccgatcttc cccatcggtg atgtcggcga tataggcgcc agcaaccgca cctgtggcgc
     4921 cggtgatgcc ggccacgatg cgtccggcgt agaggatcga gatctcgatc ccgcgaaatt
     4981 aatacgactc actatagggg aattgtgagc ggataacaat tcccctctag aaataatttt
     5041 gtttaacttt aagaaggaga tataccatgt gtggttttgc agcaagctgt gtttgtgcac
     5101 atgcacgtcc gaccggtcat atttatggtc atgcaattgg cctgaccaat aatcatgtta
     5161 ccggtgaagc aaatggtcat accaatggcc atgcaaatgg tagcctgaat ggtgatctga
     5221 atggccatac gaacggtcac accaacggtc atacaaacgg ccacacgaat ggacacacta
     5281 atgggcacac aaacggttat gccaatggtg atgaaaccat taaactggca aaagatcgtg
     5341 caaaacgtga gtttttcgca aaacagctgc aggcagcagt tgataacatt aaacatcgtg
     5401 gtccggatgg tagcggtgtt tgggtttcac cggatggcaa agttggtctg ggtcattgtc
     5461 gtctgagcat taatgatctg agcccgagcg gtgcacagcc gctgcatagt gatgataatc
     5521 agattcatgc agttgtgaac ggcgagatct atgattttga tcgtctgcgt gatgtttgta
     5581 gcacccgtca tggttatcgt tttaccggta gcagcgatag cgaactggtt gttgcactgt
     5641 ataaaatcta tggcgcaccg tattttctgg aacatctgcg tggtgaattt gcctttgttc
     5701 tgtttgatga acgtgaaggt cgtcgtcgtg ttattgcagg tcgtgatcgt tttggtatta
     5761 aaccgctgct gtggaccgtt gttggtgata aagtgctgtt tggtagcgaa gcaaaagcac
     5821 tgctgccgtt aggttgggaa cctgaatgga atgttcgtgg tattaccgat agcggttgga
     5881 tgatggatga tcgtaccgtt tttaaaggtg tgcgtaaact gatgcctggt cattggatgg
     5941 aaattaccga tgaacgcggt gtggaaatca aaaagtattg ggatgcagaa tacccgcaca
     6001 aaatggaaca ggatccgcgt acaatggaag aaatggttct gggtgttcgt gaacgtctgg
     6061 ttgaagcaat taaactgcgc ctgcgtgccg atgttccgat tggtatttat ctgagcggtg
     6121 gtattgcaag cagcaccgtt gcaggtattg ttaccgaact gattcgtaaa gaaaatgtga
     6181 aactgggtag cgatcatgca agccgtgttg catgttttag cgttagcttt ccgcatgaaa
     6241 gcggttataa tgaaagcgat attgcagatc gcaccgcaga atggctgggt gttagcatta
     6301 tgaaacgtga agttaacgaa gaacgtatcg cagcagattt tgccgaagca gcatatcatt
     6361 gtgaacatca tcattttgat ctgaacgccg ttgcaaaatt tgcactgagc accctgcctc
     6421 gtgaacatgg tgttaaagtt gttctgacag gtgaaggttc cgatgaacat tttgcaggtt
     6481 atccttattt tccggcagaa tttctgcgtc atccggatat gggtatgccg gatagcattc
     6541 tggcacgtga tgatgaactg cgtgaacgca tgcagcgtag cgcaagtgat gaaatgaatg
     6601 cagtttggcg tagccagggt gcaaccgaat atgcgggtcg tccggcagca ccgattctgc
     6661 gtgacgcagc cggtaataca atgccggaaa gcctgctggc atggcatccg gcagatggtc
     6721 tgtttcaagg ttgggttcgt gatctgtatc gcggtcattg ggatatgcgt gaaaccgtta
     6781 tgcgtggtca tagtgccgaa gttcgtgaga aaatgcgcga aaaatggcat cctgcacata
     6841 ccgcaatgta tatgtggaat aaaagcaccc tgatcaatgt tattctggca tgtctgggtg
     6901 atcgtacaga aatggcacat agcattgaag cacgtacccc gtttctggat catcatctgg
     6961 cagaatatgt taatagcctg cctccgagca ccaaactgga ttatgttccg cctgaagata
     7021 aagatgttga tgatgtggat aacttctggt ggaaagcagc cggtgcaagc ctgcgtacca
     7081 ttaccgaaaa acatatcctg cgtgaagccg cacgtccgta tattacagat gaactgtatc
     7141 gtcgtcgcaa agttcctttt ctggcaccgg ttcgttggcc gaaagatggt cctctgcata
     7201 atatgtttaa aaagctgctg acccgtgaag cggttgaaaa tctgggtttt gttgattatg
     7261 ccgttgttga aaatgcactg aataccgcat ttggtgatga tgcagttagc agcagttttc
     7321 gtgttctgtg ttataccggt ggttgggtta ccctgagcca gcgctttggc attaaaaagg
     7381 caacaccgga agaatcaggt tggctcgagc accaccacca ccaccactga gatccggctg
     7441 ctaacaaagc ccgaaaggaa gctgagttgg ctgctgccac cgctgagcaa taactagcat
     7501 aaccccttgg ggcctctaaa cgggtcttga ggggtttttt gctgaaagga ggaactatat
     7561 ccggat
//
