# Supplementary material for: Toward sustainable food preservatives: high-level production of sorbic acid in engineered Saccharomyces cerevisiae
Source: Nat Commun. 2026 Apr 21;17:5492. doi: 10.1038/s41467-026-72163-8 (PMC13284220; doi:10.1038/s41467-026-72163-8)
Supplement: Supplementary file 7 — Source data [file 41467_2026_72163_MOESM7_ESM.zip › Plasmid_Sequences/gb files/pJB396(pET28a-D466A).gb]

LOCUS       Exported                7566 bp DNA     circular SYN 08-NOV-2025
DEFINITION  synthetic circular DNA
ACCESSION   .
VERSION     .
KEYWORDS    .
SOURCE      synthetic DNA construct
  ORGANISM  synthetic DNA construct
REFERENCE   1  (bases 1 to 7566)
  AUTHORS   L Preston
  TITLE     Direct Submission
  JOURNAL   Exported Mar 19, 2026 from SnapGene 6.0.2
            https://www.snapgene.com
FEATURES             Location/Qualifiers
     source          1..7566
                     /mol_type="other DNA"
                     /organism="synthetic DNA construct"
     rep_origin      12..467
                     /direction=RIGHT
                     /label=f1 ori
                     /note="f1 bacteriophage origin of replication; arrow 
                     indicates direction of (+) strand synthesis"
     CDS             complement(559..1374)
                     /codon_start=1
                     /product="aminoglycoside phosphotransferase"
                     /label=KanR
                     /note="confers resistance to kanamycin in bacteria or G418 
                     (Geneticin(R)) in eukaryotes"
                     /translation="MSHIQRETSCSRPRLNSNMDADLYGYKWARDNVGQSGATIYRLYG
                     KPDAPELFLKHGKGSVANDVTDEMVRLNWLTEFMPLPTIKHFIRTPDDAWLLTTAIPGK
                     TAFQVLEEYPDSGENIVDALAVFLRRLHSIPVCNCPFNSDRVFRLAQAQSRMNNGLVDA
                     SDFDDERNGWPVEQVWKEMHKLLPFSPDSVVTHGDFSLDNLIFDEGKLIGCIDVGRVGI
                     ADRYQDLAILWNCLGEFSPSLQKRLFQKYGIDNPDMNKLQFHLMLDEFF"
     primer_bind     1213..1233
                     /label=395-1F
     primer_bind     complement(1268..1289)
                     /label=395-2R
     rep_origin      1496..2084
                     /direction=RIGHT
                     /label=ori
                     /note="high-copy-number ColE1/pMB1/pBR322/pUC origin of 
                     replication"
     misc_feature    2270..2409
                     /label=bom
                     /note="basis of mobility region from pBR322"
     CDS             complement(2511..2702)
                     /codon_start=1
                     /gene="rop"
                     /product="Rop protein, which maintains plasmids at low copy
                     number"
                     /label=rop
                     /translation="MTKQEKTALNMARFIRSQTLTLLEKLNELDADEQADICESLHDHA
                     DELYRSCLARFGDDGENL"
     CDS             complement(3511..4593)
                     /codon_start=1
                     /gene="lacI"
                     /product="lac repressor"
                     /label=lacI
                     /note="The lac repressor binds to the lac operator to 
                     inhibit transcription in E. coli. This inhibition can be 
                     relieved by adding lactose or 
                     isopropyl-beta-D-thiogalactopyranoside (IPTG)."
                     /translation="MKPVTLYDVAEYAGVSYQTVSRVVNQASHVSAKTREKVEAAMAEL
                     NYIPNRVAQQLAGKQSLLIGVATSSLALHAPSQIVAAIKSRADQLGASVVVSMVERSGV
                     EACKAAVHNLLAQRVSGLIINYPLDDQDAIAVEAACTNVPALFLDVSDQTPINSIIFSH
                     EDGTRLGVEHLVALGHQQIALLAGPLSSVSARLRLAGWHKYLTRNQIQPIAEREGDWSA
                     MSGFQQTMQMLNEGIVPTAMLVANDQMALGAMRAITESGLRVGADISVVGYDDTEDSSC
                     YIPPLTTIKQDFRLLGQTSVDRLLQLSQGQAVKGNQLLPVSLVKRKTTLAPNTQTASPR
                     ALADSLMQLARQVSRLESGQ"
     promoter        complement(4594..4671)
                     /gene="lacI"
                     /label=lacI promoter
     promoter        4980..4998
                     /label=T7 promoter
                     /note="promoter for bacteriophage T7 RNA polymerase"
     protein_bind    4999..5023
                     /label=lac operator
                     /bound_moiety="lac repressor encoded by lacI"
                     /note="The lac repressor binds to the lac operator to 
                     inhibit transcription in E. coli. This inhibition can be 
                     relieved by adding lactose or 
                     isopropyl-beta-D-thiogalactopyranoside (IPTG)."
     primer_bind     5028..5086
                     /label=p28a-SoaC-1F
     misc_feature    5065..5066
                     /label=NcoI�л�
     CDS             5067..7430
                     /codon_start=1
                     /label=1
                     /translation="MCGFAASCVCAHARPTGHIYGHAIGLTNNHVTGEANGHTNGHANG
                     SLNGDLNGHTNGHTNGHTNGHTNGHTNGHTNGYANGDETIKLAKDRAKREFFAKQLQAA
                     VDNIKHRGPDGSGVWVSPDGKVGLGHCRLSINDLSPSGAQPLHSDDNQIHAVVNGEIYD
                     FDRLRDVCSTRHGYRFTGSSDSELVVALYKIYGAPYFLEHLRGEFAFVLFDEREGRRRV
                     IAGRDRFGIKPLLWTVVGDKVLFGSEAKALLPLGWEPEWNVRGITDSGWMMDDRTVFKG
                     VRKLMPGHWMEITDERGVEIKKYWDAEYPHKMEQDPRTMEEMVLGVRERLVEAIKLRLR
                     ADVPIGIYLSGGIDSSTVAGIVTELIRKENVKLGSDHASRVACFSVSFPHESGYNESDI
                     ADRTAEWLGVSIMKREVNEERIAADFAEAAYHCEHHHFDLNAVAKFALSTLPREHGVKV
                     VLTGEGSAEHFAGYPYFPAEFLRHPDMGMPDSILARDDELRERMQRSASDEMNAVWRSQ
                     GATEYAGRPAAPILRDAAGNTMPESLLAWHPADGLFQGWVRDLYRGHWDMRETVMRGHS
                     AEVREKMREKWHPAHTAMYMWNKSTLINVILACLGDRTEMAHSIEARTPFLDHHLAEYV
                     NSLPPSTKLDYVPPEDKDVDDVDNFWWKAAGASLRTITEKHILREAARPYITDELYRRR
                     KVPFLAPVRWPKDGPLHNMFKKLLTREAVENLGFVDYAVVENALNTAFGDDAVSSSFRV
                     LCYTGGWVTLSQRFGIKKATPEESGWLEHHHHHH"
     primer_bind     6429..6487
                     /label=396-1F
     primer_bind     complement(6441..6499)
                     /label=396-2R
     primer_bind     complement(7386..7444)
                     /label=p28a-SoaC-1R
     misc_feature    7404..7409
                     /label=xhoI
     CDS             7410..7427
                     /codon_start=1
                     /product="6xHis affinity tag"
                     /label=6xHis
                     /translation="HHHHHH"
     terminator      7494..7541
                     /label=T7 terminator
                     /note="transcription terminator for bacteriophage T7 RNA 
                     polymerase"
ORIGIN
        1 tggcgaatgg gnnnnnnnnn nnnnnnnnnn nnnnnnnnnn nnnnnnnnnn nnnnnnnnnn
       61 nnnnnnnnnn nnnnnnnnnn nnnnnnnnnn nnnnnnnnnn nnnnnnnnnn nnnnnnnnnn
      121 nnnnnnnnnn nnnnncnnnn nnnnnnnnnn nnnnnnnnnn nnnnnnnnnn nnnnnnnnnn
      181 nnnnnnnnnn nnnnnnnnnn nnnnnnnnnn nnnnnnnnnn nnnnnnnann nnnnnnnnnn
      241 nnnnnnnnnn nnnnnnnnnn nnnnnnnnnn nnnnnnncct ttgacgttgg agtccacgtt
      301 ctttaatagt ggactcttgt tccaaactgg aacaacactc aaccctatct cggtctattc
      361 ttttgattta taagggattt tgccgatttc ggcctattgg ttaaaaaatg agctgattta
      421 acaaaaattt aacgcgaatt ttaacaaaat attaacgctt acaatttagg tggcactttt
      481 cggggaaatg tgcgcggaac ccctatttgt ttatttttct aaatacattc aaatatgtat
      541 ccgctcatga attaattctt agaaaaactc atcgagcatc aaatgaaact gcaatttatt
      601 catatcagga ttatcaatac catatttttg aaaaagccgt ttctgtaatg aaggagaaaa
      661 ctcaccgagg cagttccata ggatggcaag atcctggtat cggtctgcga ttccgactcg
      721 tccaacatca atacaaccta ttaatttccc ctcgtcaaaa ataaggttat caagtgagaa
      781 atcaccatga gtgacgactg aatccggtga gaatggcaaa agtttatgca tttctttcca
      841 gacttgttca acaggccagc cattacgctc gtcatcaaaa tcactcgcat caaccaaacc
      901 gttattcatt cgtgattgcg cctgagcgag acgaaatacg cgatcgctgt taaaaggaca
      961 attacaaaca ggaatcgaat gcaaccggcg caggaacact gccagcgcat caacaatatt
     1021 ttcacctgaa tcaggatatt cttctaatac ctggaatgct gttttcccgg ggatcgcagt
     1081 ggtgagtaac catgcatcat caggagtacg gataaaatgc ttgatggtcg gaagaggcat
     1141 aaattccgtc agccagttta gtctgaccat ctcatctgta acatcattgg caacgctacc
     1201 tttgccatgt ttcagaaaca actctggcgc atcgggcttc ccatacaatc gatagattgt
     1261 cgcacctgat tgcccgacat tatcgcgagc ccatttatac ccatataaat cagcatccat
     1321 gttggaattt aatcgcggcc tagagcaaga cgtttcccgt tgaatatggc tcataacacc
     1381 ccttgtatta ctgtttatgt aagcagacag ttttattgtt catgaccaaa atcccttaac
     1441 gtgagttttc gttccactga gcgtcagacc ccgtagaaaa gatcaaagga tcttcttgag
     1501 atcctttttt tctgcgcgta atctgctgct tgcaaacaaa aaaaccaccg ctaccagcgg
     1561 tggtttgttt gccggatcaa gagctaccaa ctctttttcc gaaggtaact ggcttcagca
     1621 gagcgcagat accaaatact gtccttctag tgtagccgta gttaggccac cacttcaaga
     1681 actctgtagc accgcctaca tacctcgctc tgctaatcct gttaccagtg gctgctgcca
     1741 gtggcgataa gtcgtgtctt accgggttgg actcaagacg atagttaccg gataaggcgc
     1801 agcggtcggg ctgaacgggg ggttcgtgca cacagcccag cttggagcga acgacctaca
     1861 ccgaactgag atacctacag cgtgagctat gagaaagcgc cacgcttccc gaagggagaa
     1921 aggcggacag gtatccggta agcggcaggg tcggaacagg agagcgcacg agggagcttc
     1981 cagggggaaa cgcctggtat ctttatagtc ctgtcgggtt tcgccacctc tgacttgagc
     2041 gtcgattttt gtgatgctcg tcaggggggc ggagcctatg gaaaaacgcc agcaacgcgg
     2101 cctttttacg gttcctggcc ttttgctggc cttttgctca catgttcttt cctgcgttat
     2161 cccctgattc tgtggataac cgtattaccg cctttgagtg agctgatacc gctcgccgca
     2221 gccgaacgac cgagcgcagc gagtcagtga gcgaggaagc ggaagagcgc ctgatgcggt
     2281 attttctcct tacgcatctg tgcggtattt cacaccgcaa tggtgcactc tcagtacaat
     2341 ctgctctgat gccgcatagt taagccagta tacactccgc tatcgctacg tgactgggtc
     2401 atggctgcgc cccgacaccc gccaacaccc gctgacgcgc cctgacgggc ttgtctgctc
     2461 ccggcatccg cttacagaca agctgtgacc gtctccggga gctgcatgtg tcagaggttt
     2521 tcaccgtcat caccgaaacg cgcgaggcag ctgcggtaaa gctcatcagc gtggtcgtga
     2581 agcgattcac agatgtctgc ctgttcatcc gcgtccagct cgttgagttt ctccagaagc
     2641 gttaatgtct ggcttctgat aaagcgggcc atgttaaggg cggttttttc ctgtttggtc
     2701 actgatgcct ccgtgtaagg gggatttctg ttcatggggg taatgatacc gatgaaacga
     2761 gagaggatgc tcacgatacg ggttactgat gatgaacatg cccggttact ggaacgttgt
     2821 gagggtaaac aactggcggt atggatgcgg cgggaccaga gaaaaatcac tcagggtcaa
     2881 tgccagcgct tcgttaatac agatgtaggt gttccacagg gtagccagca gcatcctgcg
     2941 atgcagatcc ggaacataat ggtgcagggc gctgacttcc gcgtttccag actttacgaa
     3001 acacggaaac cgaagaccat tcatgttgtt gctcaggtcg cagacgtttt gcagcagcag
     3061 tcgcttcacg ttcgctcgcg tatcggtgat tcattctgct aaccagtaag gcaaccccgc
     3121 cagcctagcc gggtcctcaa cgacaggagc acgatcatgc gcacccgtgg ggccgccatg
     3181 ccggcgataa tggcctgctt ctcgccgaaa cgtttggtgg cgggaccagt gacgaaggct
     3241 tgagcgaggg cgtgcaagat tccgaatacc gcaagcgaca ggccgatcat cgtcgcgctc
     3301 cagcgaaagc ggtcctcgcc gaaaatgacc cagagcgctg ccggcacctg tcctacgagt
     3361 tgcatgataa agaagacagt cataagtgcg gcgacgatag tcatgccccg cgcccaccgg
     3421 aaggagctga ctgggttgaa ggctctcaag ggcatcggtc gagatcccgg tgcctaatga
     3481 gtgagctaac ttacattaat tgcgttgcgc tcactgcccg ctttccagtc gggaaacctg
     3541 tcgtgccagc tgcattaatg aatcggccaa cgcgcgggga gaggcggttt gcgtattggg
     3601 cgccagggtg gtttttcttt tcaccagtga gacgggcaac agctgattgc ccttcaccgc
     3661 ctggccctga gagagttgca gcaagcggtc cacgctggtt tgccccagca ggcgaaaatc
     3721 ctgtttgatg gtggttaacg gcgggatata acatgagctg tcttcggtat cgtcgtatcc
     3781 cactaccgag atatccgcac caacgcgcag cccggactcg gtaatggcgc gcattgcgcc
     3841 cagcgccatc tgatcgttgg caaccagcat cgcagtggga acgatgccct cattcagcat
     3901 ttgcatggtt tgttgaaaac cggacatggc actccagtcg ccttcccgtt ccgctatcgg
     3961 ctgaatttga ttgcgagtga gatatttatg ccagccagcc agacgcagac gcgccgagac
     4021 agaacttaat gggcccgcta acagcgcgat ttgctggtga cccaatgcga ccagatgctc
     4081 cacgcccagt cgcgtaccgt cttcatggga gaaaataata ctgttgatgg gtgtctggtc
     4141 agagacatca agaaataacg ccggaacatt agtgcaggca gcttccacag caatggcatc
     4201 ctggtcatcc agcggatagt taatgatcag cccactgacg cgttgcgcga gaagattgtg
     4261 caccgccgct ttacaggctt cgacgccgct tcgttctacc atcgacacca ccacgctggc
     4321 acccagttga tcggcgcgag atttaatcgc cgcgacaatt tgcgacggcg cgtgcagggc
     4381 cagactggag gtggcaacgc caatcagcaa cgactgtttg cccgccagtt gttgtgccac
     4441 gcggttggga atgtaattca gctccgccat cgccgcttcc actttttccc gcgttttcgc
     4501 agaaacgtgg ctggcctggt tcaccacgcg ggaaacggtc tgataagaga caccggcata
     4561 ctctgcgaca tcgtataacg ttactggttt cacattcacc accctgaatt gactctcttc
     4621 cgggcgctat catgccatac cgcgaaaggt tttgcgccat tcgatggtgt ccgggatctc
     4681 gacgctctcc cttatgcgac tcctgcatta ggaagcagcc cagtagtagg ttgaggccgt
     4741 tgagcaccgc cgccgcaagg aatggtgcat gcaaggagat ggcgcccaac agtcccccgg
     4801 ccacggggcc tgccaccata cccacgccga aacaagcgct catgagcccg aagtggcgag
     4861 cccgatcttc cccatcggtg atgtcggcga tataggcgcc agcaaccgca cctgtggcgc
     4921 cggtgatgcc ggccacgatg cgtccggcgt agaggatcga gatctcgatc ccgcgaaatt
     4981 aatacgactc actatagggg aattgtgagc ggataacaat tcccctctag aaataatttt
     5041 gtttaacttt aagaaggaga tataccatgt gtggttttgc agcaagctgt gtttgtgcac
     5101 atgcacgtcc gaccggtcat atttatggtc atgcaattgg cctgaccaat aatcatgtta
     5161 ccggtgaagc aaatggtcat accaatggcc atgcaaatgg tagcctgaat ggtgatctga
     5221 atggccatac gaacggtcac accaacggtc atacaaacgg ccacacgaat ggacacacta
     5281 atgggcacac aaacggttat gccaatggtg atgaaaccat taaactggca aaagatcgtg
     5341 caaaacgtga gtttttcgca aaacagctgc aggcagcagt tgataacatt aaacatcgtg
     5401 gtccggatgg tagcggtgtt tgggtttcac cggatggcaa agttggtctg ggtcattgtc
     5461 gtctgagcat taatgatctg agcccgagcg gtgcacagcc gctgcatagt gatgataatc
     5521 agattcatgc agttgtgaac ggcgagatct atgattttga tcgtctgcgt gatgtttgta
     5581 gcacccgtca tggttatcgt tttaccggta gcagcgatag cgaactggtt gttgcactgt
     5641 ataaaatcta tggcgcaccg tattttctgg aacatctgcg tggtgaattt gcctttgttc
     5701 tgtttgatga acgtgaaggt cgtcgtcgtg ttattgcagg tcgtgatcgt tttggtatta
     5761 aaccgctgct gtggaccgtt gttggtgata aagtgctgtt tggtagcgaa gcaaaagcac
     5821 tgctgccgtt aggttgggaa cctgaatgga atgttcgtgg tattaccgat agcggttgga
     5881 tgatggatga tcgtaccgtt tttaaaggtg tgcgtaaact gatgcctggt cattggatgg
     5941 aaattaccga tgaacgcggt gtggaaatca aaaagtattg ggatgcagaa tacccgcaca
     6001 aaatggaaca ggatccgcgt acaatggaag aaatggttct gggtgttcgt gaacgtctgg
     6061 ttgaagcaat taaactgcgc ctgcgtgccg atgttccgat tggtatttat ctgagcggtg
     6121 gtattgatag cagcaccgtt gcaggtattg ttaccgaact gattcgtaaa gaaaatgtga
     6181 aactgggtag cgatcatgca agccgtgttg catgttttag cgttagcttt ccgcatgaaa
     6241 gcggttataa tgaaagcgat attgcagatc gcaccgcaga atggctgggt gttagcatta
     6301 tgaaacgtga agttaacgaa gaacgtatcg cagcagattt tgccgaagca gcatatcatt
     6361 gtgaacatca tcattttgat ctgaacgccg ttgcaaaatt tgcactgagc accctgcctc
     6421 gtgaacatgg tgttaaagtt gttctgacag gtgaaggttc cgcagaacat tttgcaggtt
     6481 atccttattt tccggcagaa tttctgcgtc atccggatat gggtatgccg gatagcattc
     6541 tggcacgtga tgatgaactg cgtgaacgca tgcagcgtag cgcaagtgat gaaatgaatg
     6601 cagtttggcg tagccagggt gcaaccgaat atgcgggtcg tccggcagca ccgattctgc
     6661 gtgacgcagc cggtaataca atgccggaaa gcctgctggc atggcatccg gcagatggtc
     6721 tgtttcaagg ttgggttcgt gatctgtatc gcggtcattg ggatatgcgt gaaaccgtta
     6781 tgcgtggtca tagtgccgaa gttcgtgaga aaatgcgcga aaaatggcat cctgcacata
     6841 ccgcaatgta tatgtggaat aaaagcaccc tgatcaatgt tattctggca tgtctgggtg
     6901 atcgtacaga aatggcacat agcattgaag cacgtacccc gtttctggat catcatctgg
     6961 cagaatatgt taatagcctg cctccgagca ccaaactgga ttatgttccg cctgaagata
     7021 aagatgttga tgatgtggat aacttctggt ggaaagcagc cggtgcaagc ctgcgtacca
     7081 ttaccgaaaa acatatcctg cgtgaagccg cacgtccgta tattacagat gaactgtatc
     7141 gtcgtcgcaa agttcctttt ctggcaccgg ttcgttggcc gaaagatggt cctctgcata
     7201 atatgtttaa aaagctgctg acccgtgaag cggttgaaaa tctgggtttt gttgattatg
     7261 ccgttgttga aaatgcactg aataccgcat ttggtgatga tgcagttagc agcagttttc
     7321 gtgttctgtg ttataccggt ggttgggtta ccctgagcca gcgctttggc attaaaaagg
     7381 caacaccgga agaatcaggt tggctcgagc accaccacca ccaccactga gatccggctg
     7441 ctaacaaagc ccgaaaggaa gctgagttgg ctgctgccac cgctgagcaa taactagcat
     7501 aaccccttgg ggcctctaaa cgggtcttga ggggtttttt gctgaaagga ggaactatat
     7561 ccggat
//
