# Supplementary material for: Toward sustainable food preservatives: high-level production of sorbic acid in engineered Saccharomyces cerevisiae
Source: Nat Commun. 2026 Apr 21;17:5492. doi: 10.1038/s41467-026-72163-8 (PMC13284220; doi:10.1038/s41467-026-72163-8)
Supplement: Supplementary file 7 — Source data [file 41467_2026_72163_MOESM7_ESM.zip › Plasmid_Sequences/gb files/pZML03-FAA1.gb]

LOCUS       Exported               11267 bp DNA     circular SYN 01-SEP-2025
DEFINITION  synthetic circular DNA
ACCESSION   .
VERSION     .
KEYWORDS    .
SOURCE      synthetic DNA construct
  ORGANISM  synthetic DNA construct
REFERENCE   1  (bases 1 to 11267)
  AUTHORS   .
  TITLE     Direct Submission
  JOURNAL   Exported Mar 19, 2026 from SnapGene 6.0.2
            https://www.snapgene.com
COMMENT     This file is created by Vector NTI
            http://www.invitrogen.com/
FEATURES             Location/Qualifiers
     source          1..11267
                     /mol_type="other DNA"
                     /organism="synthetic DNA construct"
     source          6737..6778
                     /chromosome="XV"
                     /strain="S288C"
                     /mol_type="genomic DNA"
                     /db_xref="taxon:559292"
                     /organism="Saccharomyces cerevisiae S288C"
     source          6779..11016
                     /chromosome="XV"
                     /strain="S288C"
                     /mol_type="genomic DNA"
                     /db_xref="taxon:559292"
                     /organism="Saccharomyces cerevisiae S288C"
     source          8404..8406
                     /chromosome="XV"
                     /strain="S288C"
                     /mol_type="genomic DNA"
                     /db_xref="taxon:559292"
                     /organism="Saccharomyces cerevisiae S288C"
     source          8413..10515
                     /chromosome="XV"
                     /strain="S288C"
                     /mol_type="genomic DNA"
                     /db_xref="taxon:559292"
                     /organism="Saccharomyces cerevisiae S288C"
     primer_bind     complement(9..28)
                     /label=T7
                     /note="T7 promoter, forward primer"
     promoter        complement(10..28)
                     /label=T7 promoter
                     /note="promoter for bacteriophage T7 RNA polymerase"
     primer_bind     complement(38..54)
                     /label=M13 fwd
                     /note="common sequencing primer, one of multiple similar 
                     variants"
     primer_bind     complement(44..63)
                     /label=pt-A6
     rep_origin      195..650
                     /direction=RIGHT
                     /label=f1 ori
                     /note="f1 bacteriophage origin of replication; arrow 
                     indicates direction of (+) strand synthesis"
     promoter        951..1358
                     /gene="S. cerevisiae LEU2"
                     /label=LEU2 promoter
     CDS             1359..2453
                     /codon_start=1
                     /label=Leu2d
                     /translation="MSAPKKIVVLPGDHVGQEITAEAIKVLKAISDVRSNVKFDFENHL
                     IGGAAIDATGVPLPDEALEASKKADAVLLGAVGGPKWGTGSVRPEQGLLKIRKELQLYA
                     NLRPCNFASDSLLDLSPIKPQFAKGTDFVVVRELVGGIYFGKRKEDDGDGVAWDSEQYT
                     VPEVQRITRMAAFMALQHEPPLPIWSLDKANVLASSRLWRKTVEETIKNEFPTLKVQHQ
                     LIDSAAMILVKNPTHLNGIIITSNMFGDIISDEASVIPGSLGLLPSASLASLPDKNTAF
                     GLYEPCHGSAPDLPKNKVNPIATILSAAMMLKLSLNLPEEGKAIEDAVKKVLDAGIRTG
                     DLGGSNSTTEVGDAVAEEVKKILA"
     rep_origin      3185..4527
                     /label=2u ori
                     /note="yeast 2u plasmid origin of replication"
     promoter        4554..4658
                     /gene="bla"
                     /label=AmpR promoter
     CDS             4659..5519
                     /codon_start=1
                     /gene="bla"
                     /product="beta-lactamase"
                     /label=AmpR
                     /note="confers resistance to ampicillin, carbenicillin, and
                     related antibiotics"
                     /translation="MSIQHFRVALIPFFAAFCLPVFAHPETLVKVKDAEDQLGARVGYI
                     ELDLNSGKILESFRPEERFPMMSTFKVLLCGAVLSRIDAGQEQLGRRIHYSQNDLVEYS
                     PVTEKHLTDGMTVRELCSAAITMSDNTAANLLLTTIGGPKELTAFLHNMGDHVTRLDRW
                     EPELNEAIPNDERDTTMPVAMATTLRKLLTGELLTLASRQQLIDWMEADKVAGPLLRSA
                     LPAGWFIADKSGAGERGSRGIIAALGPDGKPSRIVVIYTTGSQATMDERNRQIAEIGAS
                     LIKHW"
     rep_origin      5690..6278
                     /direction=RIGHT
                     /label=ori
                     /note="high-copy-number ColE1/pMB1/pBR322/pUC origin of 
                     replication"
     primer_bind     6499..6518
                     /label=pt-BC5(55)
     primer_bind     complement(6518..6537)
                     /label=PXW55-BSAI-F
     protein_bind    6566..6587
                     /label=CAP binding site
                     /bound_moiety="E. coli catabolite activator protein"
                     /note="CAP binding activates transcription in the presence 
                     of cAMP."
     promoter        6602..6632
                     /label=lac promoter
                     /note="promoter for the E. coli lac operon"
     protein_bind    6640..6656
                     /label=lac operator
                     /bound_moiety="lac repressor encoded by lacI"
                     /note="The lac repressor binds to the lac operator to 
                     inhibit transcription in E. coli. This inhibition can be 
                     relieved by adding lactose or 
                     isopropyl-beta-D-thiogalactopyranoside (IPTG)."
     primer_bind     6664..6680
                     /label=M13 rev
                     /note="common sequencing primer, one of multiple similar 
                     variants"
     primer_bind     6699..6718
                     /label=T3
     promoter        6701..6719
                     /label=T3 promoter
                     /note="promoter for bacteriophage T3 RNA polymerase"
     primer_bind     6704..6762
                     /label=p-FAA1-1F
     primer_bind     6714..6755
                     /label=p-FAA1-UP-F
     primer_bind     6736..6755
                     /label=p-FAA1-UP-F2
     misc_feature    6737..7245
                     /label=FAA1-UP-500bp
     rep_origin      6737..6778
                     /note="ARS1528; Autonomously Replicating Sequence"
                     /db_xref="SGD:S000118495"
     primer_bind     6737..6762
                     /label=5-KO-F1
     primer_bind     6737..6762
                     /label=5-KI-F1
     rep_origin      6779..6959
                     /note="ARS1528; Autonomously Replicating Sequence"
                     /db_xref="SGD:S000118495"
     primer_bind     7209..7267
                     /label=5-KI-F2
     primer_bind     7209..7267
                     /label=p-FAA1-2F
     primer_bind     complement(7225..7283)
                     /label=5-KI-R1
     primer_bind     complement(7225..7283)
                     /label=p-FAA1-1R
     primer_bind     complement(7228..7258)
                     /label=p-FAA1-UP-R
     primer_bind     7240..7267
                     /label=pHXT1p-F
     promoter        7246..8406
                     /label=HXT1p
     primer_bind     complement(7463..7482)
                     /label=5-V-R1
     primer_bind     complement(7463..7482)
                     /label=5-V-R1
     primer_bind     8320..8339
                     /label=5-V-R2
     primer_bind     8320..8339
                     /label=5-V-R2
     primer_bind     8376..8434
                     /label=5-KI-F3
     primer_bind     8376..8434
                     /label=p-FAA1-3F
     primer_bind     complement(8380..8438)
                     /label=5-KI-R2
     primer_bind     complement(8380..8438)
                     /label=p-FAA1-2R
     primer_bind     complement(8386..8427)
                     /label=pHXT1p-R
     primer_bind     8397..8431
                     /label=p-FAA1-DW-F
     gene            8413..10515
                     /gene="FAA1"
                     /locus_tag="YOR317W"
                     /label=FAA1
                     /db_xref="GeneID:854495"
     mRNA            8413..10515
                     /gene="FAA1"
                     /locus_tag="YOR317W"
                     /product="long-chain fatty acid-CoA ligase FAA1"
                     /label=FAA1 mRNA
                     /note="/transcript_id=NM_001183737.3"
                     /db_xref="GeneID:854495"
     CDS             8413..10515
                     /codon_start=1
                     /gene="FAA1"
                     /locus_tag="YOR317W"
                     /product="long-chain fatty acid-CoA ligase FAA1"
                     /EC_number="6.2.1.3"
                     /label=FAA1
                     /note="Long chain fatty acyl-CoA synthetase; activatesfatty
                     acids with a preference for C12:0-C16:0 chain lengths; role
                     in the competitive import of long-chain fatty acids and 
                     sphingoid long-chain bases; accounts for most acyl-CoA 
                     synthetase activity; localizes to lipid particles and the 
                     plasma membrane; role in sphingolipid-to-glycerolipid 
                     metabolism; forms ER foci upon replication stress; faa1 
                     faa4 double null complemented by any of human ACSBG1, 
                     ACSL1, 3, 4, 5, 6, SLC27A2, or 4"
                     /db_xref="GI:398366229"
                     /db_xref="GeneID:854495"
                     /db_xref="SGD:S000005844"
                     /experiment="EXISTENCE:direct assay:GO:0004467 
                     long-chainfatty acid-CoA ligase activity [PMID:8206942]"
                     /experiment="EXISTENCE:direct assay:GO:0005739mitochondrion
                     [PMID:14576278|PMID:16823961|PMID:24769239]"
                     /experiment="EXISTENCE:direct assay:GO:0005741mitochondrial
                     outer membrane [PMID:16407407]"
                     /experiment="EXISTENCE:direct assay:GO:0005783 
                     endoplasmicreticulum [PMID:22842922|PMID:26928762]"
                     /experiment="EXISTENCE:direct assay:GO:0005811 lipiddroplet
                     [PMID:10515935|PMID:24868093]"
                     /experiment="EXISTENCE:direct assay:GO:0005886 
                     plasmamembrane [PMID:27136724|PMID:16622836]"
                     /experiment="EXISTENCE:direct assay:GO:0031956medium-chain 
                     fatty acid-CoA ligase activity [PMID:8206942]"
                     /experiment="EXISTENCE:genetic 
                     interaction:GO:0004467long-chain fatty acid-CoA ligase 
                     activity [PMID:11477098|PMID:22633490]"
                     /experiment="EXISTENCE:genetic 
                     interaction:GO:0035336long-chain fatty-acyl-CoA metabolic 
                     process [PMID:11477098]"
                     /experiment="EXISTENCE:genetic 
                     interaction:GO:0044539long-chain fatty acid import into 
                     cell [PMID:12601005|PMID:27136724]"
                     /experiment="EXISTENCE:genetic 
                     interaction:GO:1905329sphingoid long-chain base transport 
                     [PMID:27136724]"
                     /experiment="EXISTENCE:mutant 
                     phenotype:GO:0004467long-chain fatty acid-CoA ligase 
                     activity [PMID:11477098]"
                     /experiment="EXISTENCE:mutant 
                     phenotype:GO:0035336long-chain fatty-acyl-CoA metabolic 
                     process [PMID:11477098]"
                     /experiment="EXISTENCE:mutant 
                     phenotype:GO:0044539long-chain fatty acid import into cell 
                     [PMID:12601005|PMID:27136724]"
                     /experiment="EXISTENCE:mutant phenotype:GO:1905329sphingoid
                     long-chain base transport [PMID:27136724]"
                     /protein_id="NP_014962.3"
                     /translation="MVAQYTVPVGKAANEHETAPRRNYQCREKPLVRPPNTKCSTVYEF
                     VLECFQKNKNSNAMGWRDVKEIHEESKSVMKKVDGKETSVEKKWMYYELSHYHYNSFDQ
                     LTDIMHEIGRGLVKIGLKPNDDDKLHLYAATSHKWMKMFLGAQSQGIPVVTAYDTLGEK
                     GLIHSLVQTGSKAIFTDNSLLPSLIKPVQAAQDVKYIIHFDSISSEDRRQSGKIYQSAH
                     DAINRIKEVRPDIKTFSFDDILKLGKESCNEIDVHPPGKDDLCCIMYTSGSTGEPKGVV
                     LKHSNVVAGVGGASLNVLKFVGNTDRVICFLPLAHIFELVFELLSFYWGACIGYATVKT
                     LTSSSVRNCQGDLQEFKPTIMVGVAAVWETVRKGILNQIDNLPFLTKKIFWTAYNTKLN
                     MQRLHIPGGGALGNLVFKKIRTATGGQLRYLLNGGSPISRDAQEFITNLICPMLIGYGL
                     TETCASTTILDPANFELGVAGDLTGCVTVKLVDVEELGYFAKNNQGEVWITGANVTPEY
                     YKNEEETSQALTSDGWFKTGDIGEWEANGHLKIIDRKKNLVKTMNGEYIALEKLESVYR
                     SNEYVANICVYADQSKTKPVGIIVPNHAPLTKLAKKLGIMEQKDSSINIENYLEDAKLI
                     KAVYSDLLKTGKDQGLVGIELLAGIVFFDGEWTPQNGFVTSAQKLKRKDILNAVKDKVD
                     AVYSSS"
     primer_bind     complement(8893..8912)
                     /label=p-FAA1-DW-R2
     misc_feature    9112..9131
                     /label=N20
     primer_bind     complement(10494..10552)
                     /label=p-FAA1-3R
     primer_bind     complement(10494..10515)
                     /label=5-KI-R3
     primer_bind     complement(10494..10515)
                     /label=5-KI-R1
     primer_bind     10516..10575
                     /label=pFAA1-repair oligo-F
     primer_bind     complement(10945..10964)
                     /label=pt-FAA1-R
     primer_bind     complement(10998..11041)
                     /label=p-FAA1-DW-R
     primer_bind     11016..11053
                     /label=pCYC1t-F
     misc_feature    11017..11034
                     /label=ENZYME
     terminator      11054..11243
                     /gene="S. cerevisiae CYC1"
                     /label=CYC1 terminator
                     /note="transcription terminator for CYC1"
     primer_bind     complement(11179..11198)
                     /label=pt-A1
     primer_bind     complement(join(11248..11267,1..21))
                     /label=PCYC1t-R2
ORIGIN
        1 ccaattcgcc ctatagtgag tcgtattacg cgcgctcact ggccgtcgtt ttacaacgtc
       61 gtgactggga aaaccctggc gttacccaac ttaatcgcct tgcagcacat ccccctttcg
      121 ccagctggcg taatagcgaa gaggcccgca ccgatcgccc ttcccaacag ttgcgcagcc
      181 tgaatggcga atggnnnnnn nnnnnnnnnn nnnnnnnnnn nnnnnnnnnn nnnnnnnnnn
      241 nnnnnnnnnn nnnnnnnnnn nnnnnnnnnn nnnnnnnnnn nnnnnnnnnn nnnnnnnnnn
      301 nnnnnnnnnn nnnnnnnncn nnnnnnnnnn nnnnnnnnnn nnnnnnnnnn nnnnnnnnnn
      361 nnnnnnnnnn nnnnntgctt tacggcacct cnaccccaaa aaacttgatt agggtgatgg
      421 ttcacgtagt gggccatcgc cctgatagac ngtttttcnc cctttgacgt tggagtccac
      481 gttctttaat agtggactct tgttccaaac tggaacaaca ctcaacccta tctcggtcta
      541 ttcttttgat ttataaggga ttttgccgat ttcggcctat tggttaaaaa atgagctgat
      601 ttaacaaaaa tttaacgcga attttaacaa aatattaacg cttacaattt cctgatgcgg
      661 tattttctcc ttacgcatct gtgcggtatt tcacaccgca tatcgaccgg tcgaggagaa
      721 cttctagtat atctacatac ctaatattat tgccttatta aaaatggaat cccaacaatt
      781 acatcaaaat ccacattctc ttcaaaatca attgtcctgt acttccttgt tcatgtgtgt
      841 tcaaaaacgt tatatttata ggataattat actctatttc tcaacaagta attggttgtt
      901 tggccgagcg gtctaaggcg cctgattcaa gaaatatctt gaccgcagtt aactgtggga
      961 atactcaggt atcgtaagat gcaagagttc gaatctctta gcaaccatta tttttttcct
     1021 caacataacg agaacacaca ggggcgctat cgcacagaat caaattcgat gactggaaat
     1081 tttttgttaa tttcagaggt cgcctgacgc atataccttt ttcaactgaa aaattgggag
     1141 aaaaaggaaa ggtgagagcg ccggaaccgg cttttcatat agaatagaga agcgttcatg
     1201 actaaatgct tgcatcacaa tacttgaagt tgacaatatt atttaaggac ctattgtttt
     1261 ttccaatagg tggttagcaa tcgtcttact ttctaacttt tcttaccttt tacatttcag
     1321 caatatatat atatatattt caaggatata ccattctaat gtctgcccct aagaagatcg
     1381 tcgttttgcc aggtgaccac gttggtcaag aaatcacagc cgaagccatt aaggttctta
     1441 aagctatttc tgatgttcgt tccaatgtca agttcgattt cgaaaatcat ttaattggtg
     1501 gtgctgctat cgatgctaca ggtgttccac ttccagatga ggcgctggaa gcctccaaga
     1561 aggctgatgc cgttttgtta ggtgctgtgg gtggtcctaa atggggtacc ggtagtgtta
     1621 gacctgaaca aggtttacta aaaatccgta aagaacttca attgtacgcc aacttaagac
     1681 catgtaactt tgcatccgac tctcttttag acttatctcc aatcaagcca caatttgcta
     1741 aaggtactga cttcgttgtt gtcagagaat tagtgggagg tatttacttt ggtaagagaa
     1801 aggaagacga tggtgatggt gtcgcttggg atagtgaaca atacaccgtt ccagaagtgc
     1861 aaagaatcac aagaatggcc gctttcatgg ccctacaaca tgagccacca ttgcctattt
     1921 ggtccttgga taaagctaat gttttggcct cttcaagatt atggagaaaa actgtggagg
     1981 aaaccatcaa gaacgaattc cctacattga aggttcaaca tcaattgatt gattctgccg
     2041 ccatgatcct agttaagaac ccaacccacc taaatggtat tataatcacc agcaacatgt
     2101 ttggtgatat catctccgat gaagcctccg ttatcccagg ttccttgggt ttgttgccat
     2161 ctgcgtcctt ggcctctttg ccagacaaga acaccgcatt tggtttgtac gaaccatgcc
     2221 acggttctgc tccagatttg ccaaagaata aggtcaaccc tatcgccact atcttgtctg
     2281 ctgcaatgat gttgaaattg tcattgaact tgcctgaaga aggtaaggcc attgaagatg
     2341 cagttaaaaa ggttttggat gcaggtatca gaactggtga tttaggtggt tccaacagta
     2401 ccaccgaagt cggtgatgct gtcgccgaag aagttaagaa aatccttgct taaaaagatt
     2461 ctcttttttt atgatatttg tacataaact ttataaatga aattcataat agaaacgaca
     2521 cgaaattaca aaatggaata tgttcatagg gtagacgaaa ctatatacgc aatctacata
     2581 catttatcaa gaaggagaaa aaggaggatg taaaggaata caggtaagca aattgatact
     2641 aatggctcaa cgtgataagg aaaaagaatt gcactttaac attaatattg acaaggagga
     2701 gggcaccaca caaaaagtta ggtgtaacag aaaatcatga aactatgatt cctaatttat
     2761 atattggagg attttctcta aaaaaaaaaa aatacaacaa ataaaaaaca ctcaatgacc
     2821 tgaccatttg atggagttta agtcaatacc ttcttgaacc atttcccata atggtgaaag
     2881 ttccctcaag aattttactc tgtcagaaac ggccttaacg acgtagtcga tatggtgcac
     2941 tctcagtaca atctgctctg atgccgcata gttaagccag ccccgacacc cgccaacacc
     3001 cgctgacgcg ccctgacggg cttgtctgct cccggcatcc gcttacagac aagctgtgac
     3061 cgtctccggg agctgcatgt gtcagaggtt ttcaccgtca tcaccgaaac gcgcgagacg
     3121 aaagggcctc gtgatacgcc tatttttata ggttaatgtc atgataataa tggtttctta
     3181 gtatgatcca atatcaaagg aaatgatagc attgaaggat gagactaatc caattgagga
     3241 gtggcagcat atagaacagc taaagggtag tgctgaagga agcatacgat accccgcatg
     3301 gaatgggata atatcacagg aggtactaga ctacctttca tcctacataa atagacgcat
     3361 ataagtacgc atttaagcat aaacacgcac tatgccgttc ttctcatgta tatatatata
     3421 caggcaacac gcagatatag gtgcgacgtg aacagtgagc tgtatgtgcg cagctcgcgt
     3481 tgcattttcg gaagcgctcg ttttcggaaa cgctttgaag ttcctattcc gaagttccta
     3541 ttctctagaa agtataggaa cttcagagcg cttttgaaaa ccaaaagcgc tctgaagacg
     3601 cactttcaaa aaccaaaaac gcaccggact gtaacgagct actaaaatat tgcgaatacc
     3661 gcttccacaa acattgctca aaagtatctc tttgctatat atctctgtgc tatatcccta
     3721 tataacctac ccatccacct ttcgctcctt gaacttgcat ctaaactcga cctctacatt
     3781 ttttatgttt atctctagta ttactcttta gacaaaaaaa ttgtagtaag aactattcat
     3841 agagtgaatc gaaaacaata cgaaaatgta aacatttcct atacgtagta tatagagaca
     3901 aaatagaaga aaccgttcat aattttctga ccaatgaaga atcatcaacg ctatcacttt
     3961 ctgttcacaa agtatgcgca atccacatcg gtatagaata taatcgggga tgcctttatc
     4021 ttgaaaaaat gcacccgcag cttcgctagt aatcagtaaa cgcgggaagt ggagtcaggc
     4081 tttttttatg gaagagaaaa tagacaccaa agtagccttc ttctaacctt aacggaccta
     4141 cagtgcaaaa agttatcaag agactgcatt atagagcgca caaaggagaa aaaaagtaat
     4201 ctaagatgct ttgttagaaa aatagcgctc tcgggatgca tttttgtaga acaaaaaaga
     4261 agtatagatt ctttgttggt aaaatagcgc tctcgcgttg cattttctgt tctgtaaaaa
     4321 tgcagctcag attctttgtt tgaaaaatta gcgctctcgc gttgcatttt tgttttacaa
     4381 aaatgaagca cagattcttc gttggtaaaa tagcgctttc gcgttgcatt tctgttctgt
     4441 aaaaatgcag ctcagattct ttgtttgaaa aattagcgct ctcgcgttgc atttttgttc
     4501 tacaaaatga agcacagatg cttcgttcag gtggcacttt tcggggaaat gtgcgcggaa
     4561 cccctatttg tttatttttc taaatacatt caaatatgta tccgctcatg agacaataac
     4621 cctgataaat gcttcaataa tattgaaaaa ggaagagtat gagtattcaa catttccgtg
     4681 tcgcccttat tccctttttt gcggcatttt gccttcctgt ttttgctcac ccagaaacgc
     4741 tggtgaaagt aaaagatgct gaagatcagt tgggtgcacg agtgggttac atcgaactgg
     4801 atctcaacag cggtaagatc cttgagagtt ttcgccccga agaacgtttt ccaatgatga
     4861 gcacttttaa agttctgcta tgtggcgcgg tattatcccg tattgacgcc gggcaagagc
     4921 aactcggtcg ccgcatacac tattctcaga atgacttggt tgagtactca ccagtcacag
     4981 aaaagcatct tacggatggc atgacagtaa gagaattatg cagtgctgcc ataaccatga
     5041 gtgataacac tgcggccaac ttacttctga caacgatcgg aggaccgaag gagctaaccg
     5101 cttttttgca caacatgggg gatcatgtaa ctcgccttga tcgttgggaa ccggagctga
     5161 atgaagccat accaaacgac gagcgtgaca ccacgatgcc tgtagcaatg gcaacaacgt
     5221 tgcgcaaact attaactggc gaactactta ctctagcttc ccggcaacaa ttaatagact
     5281 ggatggaggc ggataaagtt gcaggaccac ttctgcgctc ggcccttccg gctggctggt
     5341 ttattgctga taaatctgga gccggtgagc gtgggtctcg cggtatcatt gcagcactgg
     5401 ggccagatgg taagccctcc cgtatcgtag ttatctacac gacggggagt caggcaacta
     5461 tggatgaacg aaatagacag atcgctgaga taggtgcctc actgattaag cattggtaac
     5521 tgtcagacca agtttactca tatatacttt agattgattt aaaacttcat ttttaattta
     5581 aaaggatcta ggtgaagatc ctttttgata atctcatgac caaaatccct taacgtgagt
     5641 tttcgttcca ctgagcgtca gaccccgtag aaaagatcaa aggatcttct tgagatcctt
     5701 tttttctgcg cgtaatctgc tgcttgcaaa caaaaaaacc accgctacca gcggtggttt
     5761 gtttgccgga tcaagagcta ccaactcttt ttccgaaggt aactggcttc agcagagcgc
     5821 agataccaaa tactgttctt ctagtgtagc cgtagttagg ccaccacttc aagaactctg
     5881 tagcaccgcc tacatacctc gctctgctaa tcctgttacc agtggctgct gccagtggcg
     5941 ataagtcgtg tcttaccggg ttggactcaa gacgatagtt accggataag gcgcagcggt
     6001 cgggctgaac ggggggttcg tgcacacagc ccagcttgga gcgaacgacc tacaccgaac
     6061 tgagatacct acagcgtgag ctatgagaaa gcgccacgct tcccgaaggg agaaaggcgg
     6121 acaggtatcc ggtaagcggc agggtcggaa caggagagcg cacgagggag cttccagggg
     6181 gaaacgcctg gtatctttat agtcctgtcg ggtttcgcca cctctgactt gagcgtcgat
     6241 ttttgtgatg ctcgtcaggg gggcggagcc tatggaaaaa cgccagcaac gcggcctttt
     6301 tacggttcct ggccttttgc tggccttttg ctcacatgtt ctttcctgcg ttatcccctg
     6361 attctgtgga taaccgtatt accgcctttg agtgagctga taccgctcgc cgcagccgaa
     6421 cgaccgagcg cagcgagtca gtgagcgagg aagcggaaga gcgcccaata cgcaaaccgc
     6481 ctctccccgc gcgttggccg attcattaat gcagctggca cgacaggttt cccgactgga
     6541 aagcgggcag tgagcgcaac gcaattaatg tgagttagct cactcattag gcaccccagg
     6601 ctttacactt tatgcttccg gctcgtatgt tgtgtggaat tgtgagcgga taacaatttc
     6661 acacaggaaa cagctatgac catgattacg ccaagcgcgc aattaaccct cactaaaggg
     6721 aacaaaagct ggagctgttt aggttaacga tagacatatt tatttttttt tctaggaata
     6781 aaaatgaaga acgggaagaa aaggaaaaat gaaaatgaag aatatgaaga gtaaacctac
     6841 ttaaaaaaaa aaaccatact ttagtattta atgtagctac cacgcgtatt cgatacacta
     6901 ttatttttct tgacttagta tgtcaattgt aggtagcctc atgatgccct cttgatctaa
     6961 gcgcggtgaa agtccgcagg caattgctat aatactgaca aaatttataa ggggagaggg
     7021 tcttttttcg gtccgcacgg agcgggcgaa gaaaacgtag cggtgagaaa agaatacgtc
     7081 accaaagtat cagaaacgtc actgcgttgt agatgtaaga ccgatccact ttgccagctg
     7141 cttacgctgc ggaaagtaaa cagacctagc tagcggaccg atagagccgg ctgaacttta
     7201 taacaaatgc gccttctaac aagcgatgaa gccatgctta gcgcgactat tattcctccg
     7261 agaaaacctc acacagaaat ccttgcaggt ctcatctgga atataattcc cccctcctga
     7321 agcaaatttt tcctttgagc cggaattttt gatattccga gttctttttt tccattcgcg
     7381 gaggttattc cattcctaaa cgagtggcca caatgaaact tcaattcata tcgaccgact
     7441 atttttctcc gaaccaaaaa aatagcaggg cgagattgga gctgcggaaa aaagaggaaa
     7501 aaattttttc gtagttttct tgtgcaaatt agggtgtaag gtttctaggg cttattggtt
     7561 caagcagaag agacaacaat tgtaggtcct aaattcaagg cggatgtaag gagtattggt
     7621 ttcgaaagtt tttccgaagc ggcatggcag ggactacttg cgcatgcgct cggattatct
     7681 tcatttttgc ttgcaaaaac gtagaatcat ggtaaattac atgaagaatt ctcttttttt
     7741 tttttttttt ttttttttta cctctaaaga gtgttgacca actgaaaaaa cccttcttca
     7801 agagagttaa actaagacta accatcataa cttccaagga attaatcgat atcttgcact
     7861 cctgattttt cttcaaagag acagcgcaaa ggattatgac actgttgcat tgagtcaaaa
     7921 gtttttccga agtgacccag tgctcttttt ttttttccgt gaaggactga caaatatgcg
     7981 cacaagatcc aatacgtaat ggaaattcgg aaaaactagg aagaaatgct gcagggcatt
     8041 gccgtgccga tcttttgtct ttcagatata tgagaaaaag aatattcatc aagtgctgat
     8101 agaagaatac cactcatatg acgtgggcag aagacagcaa acgtaaacat gagctgctgc
     8161 gacatttgat ggcttttatc cgacaagcca ggaaactcca ccattatcta atgtagcaaa
     8221 atatttctta acacccgaag ttgcgtgtcc ccctcacgtt tttaatcatt tgaattagta
     8281 tattgaaatt atatataaag gcaacaatgt ccccataatc aattccatct ggggtctcat
     8341 gttctttccc caccttaaaa tctataaaga tatcataatc gtcaactagt tgatatacgt
     8401 aaaatcctcg agatggttgc tcaatatacc gttccagttg ggaaagccgc caatgagcat
     8461 gaaactgctc caagaagaaa ttatcaatgc cgcgagaagc cgctcgtcag accgcctaac
     8521 acaaagtgtt ccactgttta tgagtttgtt ctagagtgct ttcagaagaa caaaaattca
     8581 aatgctatgg gttggaggga tgttaaggaa attcatgaag aatccaaatc ggttatgaaa
     8641 aaagttgatg gcaaggagac ttcagtggaa aagaaatgga tgtattatga actatcgcat
     8701 tatcattata attcatttga ccaattgacc gatatcatgc atgaaattgg tcgtgggttg
     8761 gtgaaaatag gattaaagcc taatgatgat gacaaattac atctttacgc agccacttct
     8821 cacaagtgga tgaagatgtt cttaggagcg cagtctcaag gtattcctgt cgtcactgcc
     8881 tacgatactt tgggagagaa agggctaatt cattctttgg tgcaaacggg gtctaaggcc
     8941 atttttaccg ataactcttt attaccatcc ttgatcaaac cagtgcaagc cgctcaagac
     9001 gtaaaataca taattcattt cgattccatc agttctgagg acaggaggca aagtggtaag
     9061 atctatcaat ctgctcatga tgccatcaac agaattaaag aagttagacc tgatatcaag
     9121 acctttagct ttgacgacat cttgaagcta ggtaaagaat cctgtaacga aatcgatgtt
     9181 catccacctg gcaaggatga tctttgttgc atcatgtata cgtctggttc tacaggtgag
     9241 ccaaagggtg ttgtcttgaa acattcaaat gttgtcgcag gtgttggtgg tgcaagtttg
     9301 aatgttttga agtttgtggg caataccgac cgtgttatct gttttttgcc actagctcat
     9361 atttttgaat tggttttcga actattgtcc ttttattggg gggcctgcat tggttatgcc
     9421 accgtaaaaa ctttaactag cagctctgtg agaaattgtc aaggtgattt gcaagaattc
     9481 aagcccacaa tcatggttgg tgtcgccgct gtttgggaaa cagtgagaaa agggatctta
     9541 aaccaaattg ataatttgcc cttcctcacc aagaaaatct tctggaccgc gtataatacc
     9601 aagttgaaca tgcaacgtct ccacatccct ggtggcggcg ccttaggaaa cttggttttc
     9661 aaaaaaatca gaactgccac aggtggccaa ttaagatatt tgttaaacgg tggttctcca
     9721 atcagtcggg atgctcagga attcatcaca aatttaatct gccctatgct tattggttac
     9781 ggtttaaccg agacatgcgc tagtaccacc atcttggatc ctgctaattt tgaactcggc
     9841 gtcgctggtg acctaacagg ttgtgttacc gtcaaactag ttgatgttga agaattaggt
     9901 tattttgcta aaaacaacca aggtgaagtt tggatcacag gtgccaatgt cacgcctgaa
     9961 tattataaga atgaggaaga aacttctcaa gctttaacaa gcgatggttg gttcaagacc
    10021 ggtgacatcg gtgaatggga agcaaatggc catttgaaaa taattgacag gaagaaaaac
    10081 ttggtcaaaa caatgaacgg tgaatatatc gcactcgaga aattagagtc cgtttacaga
    10141 tctaacgaat atgttgctaa catttgtgtt tatgccgacc aatctaagac taagccagtt
    10201 ggtattattg taccaaatca tgctccatta acgaagcttg ctaaaaagtt gggaattatg
    10261 gaacaaaaag acagttcaat taatatcgaa aattatttgg aggatgcaaa attgattaaa
    10321 gctgtttatt ctgatctttt gaagacaggt aaagaccaag gtttggttgg cattgaatta
    10381 ctagcaggca tagtgttctt tgacggcgaa tggactccac aaaacggttt tgttacgtcc
    10441 gctcagaaat tgaaaagaaa agacattttg aatgctgtca aagataaagt tgacgccgtt
    10501 tatagttcgt cttaatggat caacatttcc atgataggaa agcctcatca tactaaagca
    10561 ctttttcagt tttttgcttt agaactgcta ccaattataa aatagaatgc acaggttatc
    10621 ttgtttggtt tgttattatc cttttttctt ctttaccagt catatcacct cattcacgta
    10681 tgttcgtaat ttataatgtt aaaaatggca tatatagata tatttatgaa catcctaaaa
    10741 aataactaaa tttttctaca tttcaaaaaa ggtaacgttg actgccgcat ggcagtctaa
    10801 ttaggagctt agtgatacat atatatatat atataaattt cggccaagac acctcacata
    10861 agaagcatta ccagaggtgt cctgatctga gatggaccct gtctcatttg ttgagttgac
    10921 aaaatatcag ggaaattgat taccctggtg tgcactgact ccttagtact cattttcaca
    10981 gcttcgtaca catcatggaa gacaaaccat agcaacggat ccaagaagtt aacccgtgcg
    11041 atcgcgtgca ttcatccgct ctaaccgaaa aggaaggagt tagacaacct gaagtctagg
    11101 tccctattta tttttttata gttatgttag tattaagaac gttatttata tttcaaattt
    11161 ttcttttttt tctgtacaga cgcgtgtacg catgtaacat tatactgaaa accttgcttg
    11221 agaaggtttt gggacgctcg aagatcgcgt cagctgaagc ttcgtac
//
